Addgene plasmid #100857: pAAV.Syn.NES-jRGECO1b.WPRE.SV40
Purpose: AAV expression of jRGECO1b, a red fluorescent calcium sensor protein, from the Synapsin promoter
Depositing lab: Douglas Kim & GENIE Project. Depositing organization: HHMI, Janelia Research Campus. Publication: Sensitive red protein calcium indicators for imaging neural activity. Dana H, Mohar B, Sun Y, Narayan S, Gordus A, Hasseman JP, Tsegaye G, Holt GT, Hu A, Walpita D, Patel R, Macklin JJ, Bargmann CI, Ahrens MB, Schreiter ER, Jayaraman V, Looger LL, Svoboda K, Kim DS. eLife. 2016 Mar 24;5. pii: e12727. doi: 10.7554/eLife.12727. PubMed 27011354.
Backbone
  Vector backbone: pAAV
  Vector type: Mammalian Expression, AAV
Growth in bacteria
  Bacterial resistance: Ampicillin, 100 μg/mL
  Growth temperature: 37°C
  Growth strain: NEB Stable
  Copy number: Unknown
Gene/Insert
  Gene/Insert name: jRGECO1b
  Species: Synthetic
  Promoter: Synapsin
  Cloning method: Unknown
  Sequencing primers: 5′ unknown
Terms and licenses: Academic/Nonprofit Terms; Industry Terms: Not Available to Industry
Depositor comments: This plasmid was previously available as pAAV.Syn.NES-jRGECO1b.WPRE.SV40 (p3846) from the Penn Vector Core. This plasmid was created as part of the GENIE project at Janelia Research Campus.
How to cite: pAAV.Syn.NES-jRGECO1b.WPRE.SV40 was a gift from Douglas Kim & GENIE Project (Addgene plasmid # 100857 ; http://n2t.net/addgene:100857 ; RRID:Addgene_100857) For viral preps, please replace (Addgene plasmid # 100857) in the above sentence with: (Addgene viral prep # 100857-AAV1)
