[The description below was written by a language model from this plasmid's Addgene catalogue record and the feature table of its GenBank file; any pLannotate feature table in this document was generated separately and was not available to it.]
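Description:
pAAV.Syn.NES-jRGECO1b.WPRE.SV40 is a 5,684 bp circular AAV transfer plasmid built on a pAAV backbone for expressing the red fluorescent calcium indicator jRGECO1b in mammalian neurons. It is maintained in bacteria under ampicillin selection through an annotated AmpR gene. The deposit specifies a recombination-deficient host strain, a common choice for keeping the repeat-rich inverted terminal repeats intact. The visible part of the feature annotation does not label a bacterial origin of replication, and the copy number is recorded as unknown.

The expression cassette sits between a 5' and a 3' AAV ITR, the cis elements that allow the intervening DNA to be replicated and packaged into AAV particles when rep, cap and helper functions are supplied in trans. Within the ITRs, a synapsin promoter, generally used to restrict expression to neurons, drives the synthetic NES-jRGECO1b open reading frame. The NES prefix indicates a nuclear export signal fused to the sensor, which keeps the indicator in the cytoplasm rather than letting it accumulate in the nucleus. Downstream, a WPRE enhances transcript stability and expression, and an SV40 polyadenylation signal terminates the message.

The construct was generated within a large-scale sensor engineering project and was previously distributed through a vector core. It serves either for direct transfection or, more typically, for producing recombinant AAV, and the record notes that a serotype 1 viral preparation is available. Its use is imaging neural activity through red calcium-dependent fluorescence changes. The held GenBank record is truncated, so further annotations may exist beyond those described here.
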