LOCUS       pAAV.Syn.NES-jRGECO1b.WPRE.SV40(p3846) 5684 bp DNA circular 18-JUN-2015
SOURCE
  ORGANISM
COMMENT     This file is created by Vector NTI http://www.invitrogen.com/
COMMENT     ORIGDB|GenBank
COMMENT     VNTDATE|737034320|
COMMENT     VNTDBDATE|737034320|
COMMENT     LSOWNER|
COMMENT     VNTNAME|pAAV.Syn.NES-jRGECO1b.WPRE.SV40(p3846)|
COMMENT     VNTAUTHORNAME|Erich Kurtz|
COMMENT     Vector_NTI_Display_Data_(Do_Not_Edit!)
COMMENT     (SXF
COMMENT     (CGexDoc "pAAV.Syn.NES-jRGECO1b.WPRE.SV40(p3846)" 0 5684
COMMENT     (CDBMol 0 0 1 1 1 0 0 0 0 "" "" 0 0 0 0 (CObList) (CObList)
            (CObList)
COMMENT     (CObList) -1 "")
COMMENT     (CDocSetData 1 1 0 0 0 0 "MAIN" 1 1 1 1 0 0 1 1 0 1 10 10 4294967295
            50 0
COMMENT     1 0 (CHomObj 0 0 0 3 75) (CWordArray) (CWordArray)
COMMENT     (CStringList "AatI" "AatII" "Acc65I" "AccI" "AclI" "Acu I" "AfeI"
COMMENT     "AflII" "AflIII" "AgeI" "AhdI" "AleI" "AlwNI" "ApaI" "ApaLI" "AscI"
COMMENT     "AseI" "AsiSI" "AvaI" "AvrII" "BaeI" "BamHI" "BanI" "BanII" "BbsI"
COMMENT     "BbvCI" "BcgI" "BciVI" "BclI" "BfrBI" "BfuAI" "BglI" "BglII" "BlpI"
COMMENT     "BmgBI" "BmrI" "BpmI" "Bpu10I" "BpuEI" "BsaAI" "BsaBI" "BsaHI"
            "BsaI"
COMMENT     "BsaXI" "BseRI" "BseYI" "BsgI" "BsiEI" "BsiHKAI" "BsiWI" "BsmBI"
            "BsmI"
COMMENT     "Bsp1286I" "BspDI" "BspEI" "BspHI" "BspMI" "BsrBI" "BsrDI" "BsrFI"
COMMENT     "BsrGI" "BssHII" "BssSI" "BstAPI" "BstBI" "BstEII" "BstXI" "BstYI"
COMMENT     "BstZ17I" "Bsu36I" "BtgI" "BtgZ I" "BtsCI" "BtsI" "ClaI (m)"
COMMENT     "ClaI (nm)" "DraI" "DraIII" "DrdI" "EaeI" "EagI" "EarI" "EciI"
            "EcoNI"
COMMENT     "EcoO109I" "EcoRI" "EcoRV" "FseI" "FspI" "HaeII" "HincII" "HindIII"
COMMENT     "HpaI" "I-SceI" "KasI" "KpnI" "MfeI" "MluI" "MscI" "MslI" "MspA1I"
COMMENT     "NaeI" "NarI" "NcoI" "NdeI" "NgoMIV" "NheI" "NotI" "NruI" "NsiI"
            "NspI"
COMMENT     "PacI" "PciI" "PflFI" "PflMI" "PI-SceI" "PmeI" "PmlI" "PpuMI"
            "PshAI"
COMMENT     "PsiI" "PspOMI" "PstI" "PvuI" "PvuII" "RsrII" "SacI" "SacII" "SalI"
COMMENT     "SapI" "SbfI" "ScaI" "SexAI" "SfcI" "SfiI" "SfoI" "SgrAI" "SmaI"
            "SmlI"
COMMENT     "SnaBI" "SpeI" "SphI" "SrfI" "SspI" "StuI" "StyI" "SwaI" "Tth111I"
COMMENT     "XbaI" "XcmI" "XhoI" "XmaI" "XmnI") (CStringList "atg" "gtg")
COMMENT     (CStringList "taa" "tga" "tag") (CObList) 1 "{(0,1),2}" 0 0 "" 0
COMMENT     4294967295 0 0 0 0 0 0 0 "MAIN" 0 0 30 0
COMMENT     (CProteinMotifSearchObject 70 20 1 1 1 1 0 0 1 0 0 0 0 0))
COMMENT     (CMolPar 0 0 0 0 0 1 5684 0 0 0 0 0 0 0 0) (CStringList)
            (CStringList)
COMMENT     (CObList) (COAPar 25 250 50 0 6 4 3 7) (COAPar 25 250 50 0 6 4 3 7)
COMMENT     (COAPar 25 250 50 0 6 4 3 7)
COMMENT     (CObList
COMMENT     #0=(CRSite (CStringList) "AatI" "aggcct" 4 0 2 1342 0 1435 0 0 "")
COMMENT     #1=(CRSite (CStringList) "AatII" "gacgtc" 6 0 2 459 0 2575 0 0 "")
COMMENT     #2=(CRSite (CStringList) "Acc65I" "ggtacc" 2 0 0 0 "")
COMMENT     #3=(CRSite (CStringList) "AccI" "gtmkac" 3 0 2 860 0 2721 0 0 "")
COMMENT     #4=(CRSite (CStringList) "AclI" "aacgtt" 3 0 2 4014 0 4387 0 0 "")
COMMENT     #5=(CRSite (CStringList) "Acu I" "ctgaag" 23 21 8 364 1 463 0 1018 0
COMMENT     1381 0 1479 1 1697 0 3950 0 4962 1 0 "")
COMMENT     #6=(CRSite (CStringList) "AfeI" "agcgct" 4 0 1 604 0 0 "")
COMMENT     #7=(CRSite (CStringList) "AflII" "cttaag" 2 0 2 718 0 967 0 0 "")
COMMENT     #8=(CRSite (CStringList) "AflIII" "acrygt" 2 0 2 1660 0 5504 0 0 "")
COMMENT     #9=(CRSite (CStringList) "AgeI" "accggt" 2 0 0 0 "")
COMMENT     #10=(CRSite (CStringList) "AhdI" "gacnnnnngtc" 7 0 4 59 0 1404 0
            3113 0
COMMENT     4616 0 0 "")
COMMENT     #11=(CRSite (CStringList) "AleI" "cacnnnngtg" 6 0 1 1126 0 0 "")
COMMENT     #12=(CRSite (CStringList) "AlwNI" "cagnnnctg" 7 0 1 5095 0 0 "")
COMMENT     #13=(CRSite (CStringList) "ApaI" "gggccc" 6 0 1 202 0 0 "")
COMMENT     #14=(CRSite (CStringList) "ApaLI" "gtgcac" 2 0 4 1270 0 2331 0 3944
            0
COMMENT     5190 0 0 "")
COMMENT     #15=(CRSite (CStringList) "AscI" "ggcgcgcc" 3 0 0 0 "")
COMMENT     #16=(CRSite (CStringList) "AseI" "attaat" 3 0 2 4441 0 5676 0 0 "")
COMMENT     #17=(CRSite (CStringList) "AsiSI" "gcgatcgc" 6 0 1 1774 0 0 "")
COMMENT     #18=(CRSite (CStringList) "AvaI" "cycgrg" 2 0 7 29 0 40 0 952 0 1486
            0
COMMENT     2731 0 3127 0 3138 0 0 "")
COMMENT     #19=(CRSite (CStringList) "AvrII" "cctagg" 2 0 0 0 "")
COMMENT     #20=(CRSite (CStringList) "BaeI" "acnnnngtayc" 24 19 0 0 "")
COMMENT     #21=(CRSite (CStringList) "BamHI" "ggatcc" 2 0 1 681 0 0 "")
COMMENT     #22=(CRSite (CStringList) "BanI" "ggyrcc" 2 0 7 252 0 588 0 961 0
            1069 0
COMMENT     1600 0 3432 0 4663 0 0 "")
COMMENT     #23=(CRSite (CStringList) "BanII" "grgcyc" 6 0 5 202 0 925 0 1285 0
            2475
COMMENT     0 3402 0 0 "")
COMMENT     #24=(CRSite (CStringList) "BbsI" "gaagac" 9 13 2 1645 0 2650 1 0 "")
COMMENT     #25=(CRSite (CStringList) "BbvCI" "cctcagc" 3 6 2 435 0 991 1 0 "")
COMMENT     #26=(CRSite (CStringList) "BcgI" "cgannnnnntgc" 25 23 3 380 0 796 1
            4078
COMMENT     1 0 "")
COMMENT     #27=(CRSite (CStringList) "BciVI" "gtatcc" 13 12 3 2191 1 3779 0
            5306 0
COMMENT     0 "")
COMMENT     #28=(CRSite (CStringList) "BclI" "tgatca" 2 0 2 1814 0 2033 0 0 "")
COMMENT     #29=(CRSite (CStringList) "BfrBI" "atgcat" 4 0 0 0 "")
COMMENT     #30=(CRSite (CStringList) "BfuAI" "acctgc" 11 15 1 880 1 0 "")
COMMENT     #31=(CRSite (CStringList) "BglI" "gccnnnnnggc" 8 0 4 31 0 3143 0
            3231 0
COMMENT     4498 0 0 "")
COMMENT     #32=(CRSite (CStringList) "BglII" "agatct" 2 0 1 185 0 0 "")
COMMENT     #33=(CRSite (CStringList) "BlpI" "gctnagc" 3 0 2 919 0 1355 0 0 "")
COMMENT     #34=(CRSite (CStringList) "BmgBI" "cacgtc" 4 4 1 871 0 0 "")
COMMENT     #35=(CRSite (CStringList) "BmrI" "actggg" 12 11 1 4576 0 0 "")
COMMENT     #36=(CRSite (CStringList) "BpmI" "ctggag" 23 21 2 770 0 4547 0 0 "")
COMMENT     #37=(CRSite (CStringList) "Bpu10I" "cctnagc" 3 6 2 435 0 991 1 0 "")
COMMENT     #38=(CRSite (CStringList) "BpuEI" "cttgag" 23 21 4 4012 0 4880 0
            5121 1
COMMENT     5419 0 0 "")
COMMENT     #39=(CRSite (CStringList) "BsaAI" "yacgtr" 4 0 5 167 0 1542 0 1983 0
COMMENT     3004 0 3473 0 0 "")
COMMENT     #40=(CRSite (CStringList) "BsaBI" "gatnnnnatc" 6 0 2 842 0 2981 0 0
            "")
COMMENT     #41=(CRSite (CStringList) "BsaHI" "grcgyc" 3 0 8 45 0 456 0 589 0
            962 0
COMMENT     1070 0 2572 0 3124 0 4076 0 0 "")
COMMENT     #42=(CRSite (CStringList) "BsaI" "ggtctc" 8 12 1 4550 0 0 "")
COMMENT     #43=(CRSite (CStringList) "BsaXI" "acnnnnnctcc" 22 19 5 622 1 1117 0
COMMENT     1567 0 3512 1 5666 0 0 "")
COMMENT     #44=(CRSite (CStringList) "BseRI" "gaggag" 17 15 7 646 0 767 0 1240
            0
COMMENT     1545 1 2032 0 2247 1 2308 0 0 "")
COMMENT     #45=(CRSite (CStringList) "BseYI" "cccagc" 2 6 5 524 0 1449 0 1649 1
COMMENT     1776 1 5200 0 0 "")
COMMENT     #46=(CRSite (CStringList) "BsgI" "gtgcag" 23 21 1 1078 0 0 "")
COMMENT     #47=(CRSite (CStringList) "BsiEI" "cgrycg" 5 0 8 268 0 1774 0 2740 0
COMMENT     3202 0 4098 0 4247 0 5170 0 5594 0 0 "")
COMMENT     #48=(CRSite (CStringList) "BsiHKAI" "gwgcwc" 6 0 6 925 0 1274 0 2335
            0
COMMENT     3948 0 4033 0 5194 0 0 "")
COMMENT     #49=(CRSite (CStringList) "BsiWI" "cgtacg" 2 0 0 0 "")
COMMENT     #50=(CRSite (CStringList) "BsmBI" "cgtctc" 8 12 1 1107 0 0 "")
COMMENT     #51=(CRSite (CStringList) "BsmI" "gaatgc" 8 6 2 2801 0 2894 1 0 "")
COMMENT     #52=(CRSite (CStringList) "Bsp1286I" "gdgchc" 6 0 12 202 0 565 0 925
            0
COMMENT     1274 0 1285 0 2335 0 2475 0 2488 0 3402 0 3948 0 4033 0 5194 0 0 "")
COMMENT     #53=(CRSite (CStringList) "BspDI" "atcgat" 3 0 4 2051 0 2117 0 2712
            0
COMMENT     2975 0 0 "")
COMMENT     #54=(CRSite (CStringList) "BspEI" "tccgga" 2 0 1 1614 0 0 "")
COMMENT     #55=(CRSite (CStringList) "BspHI" "tcatga" 2 0 2 3776 0 4784 0 0 "")
COMMENT     #56=(CRSite (CStringList) "BspMI" "acctgc" 11 15 1 880 1 0 "")
COMMENT     #57=(CRSite (CStringList) "BsrBI" "gagcgg" 4 4 4 942 0 3329 1 3774 1
COMMENT     5575 1 0 "")
COMMENT     #58=(CRSite (CStringList) "BsrDI" "gcaatg" 9 7 4 1956 0 2369 1 4382
            0
COMMENT     4556 1 0 "")
COMMENT     #59=(CRSite (CStringList) "BsrFI" "rccggy" 2 0 7 465 0 519 0 591 0
            1165
COMMENT     0 2634 0 3368 0 4531 0 0 "")
COMMENT     #60=(CRSite (CStringList) "BsrGI" "tgtaca" 2 0 2 1184 0 2085 0 0 "")
COMMENT     #61=(CRSite (CStringList) "BssHII" "gcgcgc" 2 0 7 3 0 88 0 418 0 420
            0
COMMENT     448 0 3079 0 3164 0 0 "")
COMMENT     #62=(CRSite (CStringList) "BssSI" "cacgag" 2 6 3 1297 0 3947 0 5331
            0 0
COMMENT     "") #63=(CRSite (CStringList) "BstAPI" "gcannnnntgc" 8 0 0 0 "")
COMMENT     #64=(CRSite (CStringList) "BstBI" "ttcgaa" 3 0 0 0 "")
COMMENT     #65=(CRSite (CStringList) "BstEII" "ggtnacc" 2 0 1 1365 0 0 "")
COMMENT     #66=(CRSite (CStringList) "BstXI" "ccannnnnntgg" 9 0 0 0 "")
COMMENT     #67=(CRSite (CStringList) "BstYI" "rgatcy" 2 0 12 185 0 681 0 819 0
            843
COMMENT     0 2684 0 2982 0 3969 0 3986 0 4754 0 4766 0 4852 0 4863 0 0 "")
COMMENT     #68=(CRSite (CStringList) "BstZ17I" "gtatac" 4 0 0 0 "")
COMMENT     #69=(CRSite (CStringList) "Bsu36I" "cctnagg" 3 0 0 0 "")
COMMENT     #70=(CRSite (CStringList) "BtgI" "ccrygg" 2 0 6 387 0 929 0 1643 0
            2426
COMMENT     0 2498 0 2622 0 0 "")
COMMENT     #71=(CRSite (CStringList) "BtgZ I" "gcgatg" 17 21 2 2424 1 3468 1 0
            "")
COMMENT     #72=(CRSite (CStringList) "BtsCI" "ggatgnn" 8 6 11 241 0 317 1 355 0
            950
COMMENT     0 1400 1 1457 1 1737 0 2064 0 4170 0 4457 0 4638 0 0 "")
COMMENT     #73=(CRSite (CStringList) "BtsI" "gcagtg" 9 7 4 369 1 2806 0 4197 0
            4217
COMMENT     1 0 "") #74=(CRSite (CStringList) "ClaI (m)" "gatcgat" 4 6 0 0 "")
COMMENT     #75=(CRSite (CStringList) "ClaI (nm)" "hatcgatd" 4 0 4 2051 0 2117 0
COMMENT     2712 0 2975 0 0 "")
COMMENT     #76=(CRSite (CStringList) "DraI" "tttaaa" 4 0 5 1698 0 2941 0 4038 0
COMMENT     4730 0 4749 0 0 "")
COMMENT     #77=(CRSite (CStringList) "DraIII" "cacnnngtg" 7 0 1 3476 0 0 "")
COMMENT     #78=(CRSite (CStringList) "DrdI" "gacnnnnnngtc" 8 0 2 3520 0 5402 0
            0 "")
COMMENT     #79=(CRSite (CStringList) "EaeI" "yggccr" 2 0 9 104 0 491 0 1008 0
            1238
COMMENT     0 1293 0 2737 0 3063 0 4223 0 5665 0 0 "")
COMMENT     #80=(CRSite (CStringList) "EagI" "cggccg" 2 0 1 2737 0 0 "")
COMMENT     #81=(CRSite (CStringList) "EarI" "ctcttc" 8 11 7 1673 1 1901 1 2072
            1
COMMENT     2654 0 3180 1 3817 1 5621 1 0 "")
COMMENT     #82=(CRSite (CStringList) "EciI" "ggcgga" 18 16 4 2446 0 4474 0 5302
            0
COMMENT     5448 0 0 "")
COMMENT     #83=(CRSite (CStringList) "EcoNI" "cctnnnnnagg" 6 0 0 0 "")
COMMENT     #84=(CRSite (CStringList) "EcoO109I" "rggnccy" 3 0 2 198 0 199 0 0
            "")
COMMENT     #85=(CRSite (CStringList) "EcoRI" "gaattc" 2 0 1 662 0 0 "")
COMMENT     #86=(CRSite (CStringList) "EcoRV" "gatatc" 4 0 0 0 "")
COMMENT     #87=(CRSite (CStringList) "FseI" "ggccggcc" 7 0 0 0 "")
COMMENT     #88=(CRSite (CStringList) "FspI" "tgcgca" 4 0 4 316 0 368 0 3221 0
            4393
COMMENT     0 0 "")
COMMENT     #89=(CRSite (CStringList) "HaeII" "rgcgcy" 6 0 8 592 0 606 0 965 0
            1073
COMMENT     0 3318 0 3326 0 5264 0 5634 0 0 "")
COMMENT     #90=(CRSite (CStringList) "HincII" "gtyrac" 4 0 4 861 0 2009 0 2722
            0
COMMENT     2880 0 0 "")
COMMENT     #91=(CRSite (CStringList) "HindIII" "aagctt" 2 0 1 2110 0 0 "")
COMMENT     #92=(CRSite (CStringList) "HpaI" "gttaac" 4 0 2 2009 0 2880 0 0 "")
COMMENT     #93=(CRSite (CStringList) "I-SceI" "twgggataacagggtaat" 10 6 0 0 "")
COMMENT     #94=(CRSite (CStringList) "KasI" "ggcgcc" 2 0 3 588 0 961 0 1069 0 0
            "")
COMMENT     #95=(CRSite (CStringList) "KpnI" "ggtacc" 6 0 0 0 "")
COMMENT     #96=(CRSite (CStringList) "MfeI" "caattg" 2 0 1 2889 0 0 "")
COMMENT     #97=(CRSite (CStringList) "MluI" "acgcgt" 2 0 1 1660 0 0 "")
COMMENT     #98=(CRSite (CStringList) "MscI" "tggcca" 4 0 3 106 0 1240 0 3065 0
            0 "")
COMMENT     #99=(CRSite (CStringList) "MslI" "caynnnnrtg" 6 0 5 776 0 1126 0
            3845 0
COMMENT     4204 0 4363 0 0 "")
COMMENT     #100=(CRSite (CStringList) "MspA1I" "cmgckg" 4 0 11 389 0 628 0 1062
            0
COMMENT     2459 0 2608 0 2624 0 3171 0 3980 0 4921 0 5166 0 5684 0 0 "")
COMMENT     #101=(CRSite (CStringList) "NaeI" "gccggc" 4 0 4 521 0 593 0 2636 0
            3370
COMMENT     0 0 "")
COMMENT     #102=(CRSite (CStringList) "NarI" "ggcgcc" 3 0 3 589 0 962 0 1070 0
            0 "")
COMMENT     #103=(CRSite (CStringList) "NcoI" "ccatgg" 2 0 1 1643 0 0 "")
COMMENT     #104=(CRSite (CStringList) "NdeI" "catatg" 3 0 0 0 "")
COMMENT     #105=(CRSite (CStringList) "NgoMIV" "gccggc" 2 0 4 519 0 591 0 2634
            0
COMMENT     3368 0 0 "")
COMMENT     #106=(CRSite (CStringList) "NheI" "gctagc" 2 0 2 673 0 787 0 0 "")
COMMENT     #107=(CRSite (CStringList) "NotI" "gcggccgc" 3 0 1 2737 0 0 "")
COMMENT     #108=(CRSite (CStringList) "NruI" "tcgcga" 4 0 1 1919 0 0 "")
COMMENT     #109=(CRSite (CStringList) "NsiI" "atgcat" 6 0 0 0 "")
COMMENT     #110=(CRSite (CStringList) "NspI" "rcatgy" 6 0 1 5508 0 0 "")
COMMENT     #111=(CRSite (CStringList) "PacI" "ttaattaa" 6 0 0 0 "")
COMMENT     #112=(CRSite (CStringList) "PciI" "acatgt" 2 0 1 5504 0 0 "")
COMMENT     #113=(CRSite (CStringList) "PflFI" "gacnnngtc" 5 0 1 1099 0 0 "")
COMMENT     #114=(CRSite (CStringList) "PflMI" "ccannnnntgg" 8 0 2 1649 0 2363 0
            0
COMMENT     "")
COMMENT     #115=(CRSite (CStringList) "PI-SceI"
COMMENT     "atctatgtcgggtgcggagaaagaggtaatgaaatggca" 16 12 0 0 "")
COMMENT     #116=(CRSite (CStringList) "PmeI" "gtttaaac" 5 0 0 0 "")
COMMENT     #117=(CRSite (CStringList) "PmlI" "cacgtg" 4 0 2 1542 0 1983 0 0 "")
COMMENT     #118=(CRSite (CStringList) "PpuMI" "rggwccy" 3 0 0 0 "")
COMMENT     #119=(CRSite (CStringList) "PshAI" "gacnnnngtc" 6 0 0 0 "")
COMMENT     #120=(CRSite (CStringList) "PsiI" "ttataa" 4 0 2 2860 0 3601 0 0 "")
COMMENT     #121=(CRSite (CStringList) "PspOMI" "gggccc" 2 0 1 198 0 0 "")
COMMENT     #122=(CRSite (CStringList) "PstI" "ctgcag" 6 0 4 195 0 704 0 1565 0
            1808
COMMENT     0 0 "")
COMMENT     #123=(CRSite (CStringList) "PvuI" "cgatcg" 5 0 3 1774 0 3202 0 4247
            0 0
COMMENT     "")
COMMENT     #124=(CRSite (CStringList) "PvuII" "cagctg" 4 0 3 1062 0 3171 0 5684
            0 0
COMMENT     "") #125=(CRSite (CStringList) "RsrII" "cggwccg" 3 0 1 531 0 0 "")
COMMENT     #126=(CRSite (CStringList) "SacI" "gagctc" 6 0 1 925 0 0 "")
COMMENT     #127=(CRSite (CStringList) "SacII" "ccgcgg" 5 0 2 390 0 2625 0 0 "")
COMMENT     #128=(CRSite (CStringList) "SalI" "gtcgac" 2 0 2 859 0 2720 0 0 "")
COMMENT     #129=(CRSite (CStringList) "SapI" "gctcttc" 9 12 2 1673 1 5621 1 0
            "")
COMMENT     #130=(CRSite (CStringList) "SbfI" "cctgcagg" 7 0 1 1565 0 0 "")
COMMENT     #131=(CRSite (CStringList) "ScaI" "agtact" 4 0 1 4135 0 0 "")
COMMENT     #132=(CRSite (CStringList) "SexAI" "accwggt" 2 0 0 0 "")
COMMENT     #133=(CRSite (CStringList) "SfcI" "ctryag" 2 0 9 191 0 700 0 908 0
            1561
COMMENT     0 1804 0 3250 0 4370 0 5048 0 5239 0 0 "")
COMMENT     #134=(CRSite (CStringList) "SfiI" "ggccnnnnnggcc" 9 0 0 0 "")
COMMENT     #135=(CRSite (CStringList) "SfoI" "ggcgcc" 4 0 3 590 0 963 0 1071 0
            0 "")
COMMENT     #136=(CRSite (CStringList) "SgrAI" "crccggyg" 3 0 2 591 0 1165 0 0
            "")
COMMENT     #137=(CRSite (CStringList) "SmaI" "cccggg" 4 0 5 31 0 42 0 2733 0
            3129 0
COMMENT     3140 0 0 "")
COMMENT     #138=(CRSite (CStringList) "SmlI" "ctyrag" 2 0 6 718 0 967 0 3991 0
            4859
COMMENT     0 5136 0 5398 0 0 "")
COMMENT     #139=(CRSite (CStringList) "SnaBI" "tacgta" 4 0 2 167 0 3004 0 0 "")
COMMENT     #140=(CRSite (CStringList) "SpeI" "actagt" 2 0 0 0 "")
COMMENT     #141=(CRSite (CStringList) "SphI" "gcatgc" 6 0 0 0 "")
COMMENT     #142=(CRSite (CStringList) "SrfI" "gcccgggc" 5 0 4 31 0 42 0 3129 0
            3140
COMMENT     0 0 "")
COMMENT     #143=(CRSite (CStringList) "SspI" "aatatt" 4 0 2 3681 0 3811 0 0 "")
COMMENT     #144=(CRSite (CStringList) "StuI" "aggcct" 4 0 2 1342 0 1435 0 0 "")
COMMENT     #145=(CRSite (CStringList) "StyI" "ccwwgg" 2 0 7 497 0 1370 0 1430 0
COMMENT     1643 0 1748 0 1995 0 2530 0 0 "")
COMMENT     #146=(CRSite (CStringList) "SwaI" "atttaaat" 5 0 0 0 "")
COMMENT     #147=(CRSite (CStringList) "Tth111I" "gacnnngtc" 5 0 1 1099 0 0 "")
COMMENT     #148=(CRSite (CStringList) "XbaI" "tctaga" 2 0 0 0 "")
COMMENT     #149=(CRSite (CStringList) "XcmI" "ccannnnnnnnntgg" 9 0 1 1170 0 0
            "")
COMMENT     #150=(CRSite (CStringList) "XhoI" "ctcgag" 2 0 0 0 "")
COMMENT     #151=(CRSite (CStringList) "XmaI" "cccggg" 2 0 5 29 0 40 0 2731 0
            3127 0
COMMENT     3138 0 0 "")
COMMENT     #152=(CRSite (CStringList) "XmnI" "gaannnnttc" 6 0 1 4016 0 0 ""))
COMMENT     (CObList
COMMENT     #153=(CFSignal (CObList) "AmpR" 21 0 0 3828 4685 0 (CStringList)
COMMENT     (CStringList) 1 1 1 1 "")
COMMENT     #154=(CFSignal (CObList) "5' ITR" 21 0 0 1 167 0 (CStringList)
COMMENT     (CStringList) 1 1 1 1 "")
COMMENT     #155=(CFSignal (CObList) "3' ITR" 21 0 0 3003 3169 0 (CStringList)
COMMENT     (CStringList) 1 1 1 1 "")
COMMENT     #156=(CFSignal (CObList) "NES-jRGECO1b" 21 0 0 696 2108 0
            (CStringList)
COMMENT     (CStringList) 1 1 1 1 "")
COMMENT     #157=(CFSignal (CObList) "SV40 polyadenylation signal" 25 0 0 2743
            2974
COMMENT     0 (CStringList) (CStringList) 1 1 1 1 "")
COMMENT     #158=(CFSignal (CObList) "synapsin promoter" 29 0 0 190 661 0
COMMENT     (CStringList) (CStringList) 1 1 1 1 "")
COMMENT     #159=(CFSignal (CObList) "WPRE" 21 0 0 2121 2709 0 (CStringList)
COMMENT     (CStringList) 1 1 1 1 "")) (CObList) (CObList) (CObList) (CObList)
COMMENT     (CObList) (CObList)
COMMENT     (CTextView 0
COMMENT     #160=(CGroupPar (CParagraph 0 (0 0) 1 2 0 0 180)
COMMENT     (CObjectList
COMMENT     #161=(CRefLinePar
COMMENT     (CLinePar (CParagraph 0 (0 0) 0 2 0 1 233)
COMMENT     "pAAV.Syn.NES-jRGECO1b.WPRE.SV40(p3846)" 2) 5 "" 0 4)
COMMENT     #162=(CFolderPar
COMMENT     (CGroupPar (CParagraph 1 (0 0) 1 1 0 0 178)
COMMENT     (CObjectList
COMMENT     #163=(CLinePar (CParagraph 0 (0 0) 1 2 1 0 180)
COMMENT     "DNA 'pAAV.Syn.NES-jRGECO1b.WPRE.SV40(p3846)'" 1)
COMMENT     #164=(CLinePar (CParagraph 0 (0 0) 1 2 1 0 180)
COMMENT     "Local object" 1)
COMMENT     #165=(CLinePar (CParagraph 0 (0 0) 1 2 1 0 180)
COMMENT     "Created: 06/18/15 11:45AM" 1)
COMMENT     #166=(CLinePar (CParagraph 0 (0 0) 1 2 1 0 180)
COMMENT     "Last Modified: 06/18/15 11:45AM" 1)
COMMENT     #167=(CLinePar (CParagraph 0 (0 0) 1 2 1 0 180)
COMMENT     "length: 5684 bp" 1)
COMMENT     #168=(CLinePar (CParagraph 0 (0 0) 1 2 1 0 180)
COMMENT     "storage type: Basic" 1)
COMMENT     #169=(CLinePar (CParagraph 0 (0 0) 1 2 1 0 180)
COMMENT     "form: Circular" 1))) "General Description")
COMMENT     #170=(CFolderPar
COMMENT     (CGroupPar (CParagraph 2 (0 0) 1 1 0 0 178) (CObjectList))
COMMENT     "Standard Fields")
COMMENT     #171=(CRefLinePar
COMMENT     (CLinePar (CParagraph 0 (0 0) 0 2 0 0 233) "Comments" 2) 1
COMMENT     "" 0 0)
COMMENT     #172=(CFolderPar
COMMENT     (CGroupPar (CParagraph 8 (0 0) 1 2 0 0 178) (CObjectList))
COMMENT     "Annotations")
COMMENT     #173=(CFolderPar
COMMENT     (CGroupPar (CParagraph 12 (6 0) 1 1 0 0 178)
COMMENT     (CObjectList
COMMENT     #174=(CFolderPar
COMMENT     (CGroupPar (CParagraph 21 (7 21 0) 1 1 1 0 178)
COMMENT     (CObjectList
COMMENT     #175=(CFolderPar
COMMENT     (CGroupPar
COMMENT     (CParagraph 1 (3 #154# 0) 1 2 2 0 194)
COMMENT     (CObjectList
COMMENT     #176=(CLinePar
COMMENT     (CParagraph 0 (0 0) 1 2 3 0 180)
COMMENT     "Start: 1 End: 167 " 1)
COMMENT     #177=(CLinePar
COMMENT     (CParagraph 0 (0 0) 1 2 3 0 180)
COMMENT     "5' ITR" 1))) "5' ITR")
COMMENT     #178=(CFolderPar
COMMENT     (CGroupPar
COMMENT     (CParagraph 696 (3 #156# 0) 1 2 2 0 194)
COMMENT     (CObjectList
COMMENT     #179=(CLinePar
COMMENT     (CParagraph 0 (0 0) 1 2 3 0 180)
COMMENT     "Start: 696 End: 2108" 1)
COMMENT     #180=(CLinePar
COMMENT     (CParagraph 0 (0 0) 1 2 3 0 180)
COMMENT     "NES-jRGECO1b" 1))) "NES-jRGECO1b")
COMMENT     #181=(CFolderPar
COMMENT     (CGroupPar
COMMENT     (CParagraph 2121 (3 #159# 0) 1 2 2 0 194)
COMMENT     (CObjectList
COMMENT     #182=(CLinePar
COMMENT     (CParagraph 0 (0 0) 1 2 3 0 180)
COMMENT     "Start: 2121 End: 2709" 1)
COMMENT     #183=(CLinePar
COMMENT     (CParagraph 0 (0 0) 1 2 3 0 180)
COMMENT     "WPRE" 1))) "WPRE")
COMMENT     #184=(CFolderPar
COMMENT     (CGroupPar
COMMENT     (CParagraph 3003 (3 #155# 0) 1 2 2 0 194)
COMMENT     (CObjectList
COMMENT     #185=(CLinePar
COMMENT     (CParagraph 0 (0 0) 1 2 3 0 180)
COMMENT     "Start: 3003 End: 3169" 1)
COMMENT     #186=(CLinePar
COMMENT     (CParagraph 0 (0 0) 1 2 3 0 180)
COMMENT     "3' ITR" 1))) "3' ITR")
COMMENT     #187=(CFolderPar
COMMENT     (CGroupPar
COMMENT     (CParagraph 3828 (3 #153# 0) 1 2 2 0 194)
COMMENT     (CObjectList
COMMENT     #188=(CLinePar
COMMENT     (CParagraph 0 (0 0) 1 2 3 0 180)
COMMENT     "Start: 3828 End: 4685" 1)
COMMENT     #189=(CLinePar
COMMENT     (CParagraph 0 (0 0) 1 2 3 0 180)
COMMENT     "AmpR" 1))) "AmpR")))
COMMENT     "Misc. Feature (5 total)")
COMMENT     #190=(CFolderPar
COMMENT     (CGroupPar (CParagraph 25 (7 25 0) 1 1 1 0 178)
COMMENT     (CObjectList
COMMENT     #191=(CFolderPar
COMMENT     (CGroupPar
COMMENT     (CParagraph 2743 (3 #157# 0) 1 2 2 0 194)
COMMENT     (CObjectList
COMMENT     #192=(CLinePar
COMMENT     (CParagraph 0 (0 0) 1 2 3 0 180)
COMMENT     "Start: 2743 End: 2974" 1)
COMMENT     #193=(CLinePar
COMMENT     (CParagraph 0 (0 0) 1 2 3 0 180)
COMMENT     "SV40 polyadenylation signal" 1)))
COMMENT     "SV40 polyadenylation signal")))
COMMENT     "PolyA Signal (1 total)")
COMMENT     #194=(CFolderPar
COMMENT     (CGroupPar (CParagraph 29 (7 29 0) 1 1 1 0 178)
COMMENT     (CObjectList
COMMENT     #195=(CFolderPar
COMMENT     (CGroupPar
COMMENT     (CParagraph 190 (3 #158# 0) 1 2 2 0 194)
COMMENT     (CObjectList
COMMENT     #196=(CLinePar
COMMENT     (CParagraph 0 (0 0) 1 2 3 0 180)
COMMENT     "Start: 190 End: 661 " 1)
COMMENT     #197=(CLinePar
COMMENT     (CParagraph 0 (0 0) 1 2 3 0 180)
COMMENT     "synapsin promoter" 1)))
COMMENT     "synapsin promoter")))
COMMENT     "Promoter Eukaryotic (1 total)"))) "Feature Map")
COMMENT     #198=(CFolderPar
COMMENT     (CGroupPar (CParagraph 13 (0 0) 1 1 0 0 178)
COMMENT     (CObjectList
COMMENT     #199=(CRSFolderPar
COMMENT     (CFolderPar
COMMENT     (CGroupPar (CParagraph 58748088 (8 0) 1 1 1 0 178)
COMMENT     (CObjectList
COMMENT     #200=(CGroupPar
COMMENT     (CParagraph 0 (10 #0# 0) 1 2 2 0 180)
COMMENT     (CObjectList
COMMENT     #201=(CLinePar
COMMENT     (CParagraph 0 (1 #0# 1) 1 2 2 0 191)
COMMENT     " N1: 1342 " 1)
COMMENT     #202=(CLinePar
COMMENT     (CParagraph 0 (1 #0# 2) 1 2 2 0 191)
COMMENT     " N2: 1435 " 1))))) "AatI: 2 sites")
COMMENT     3 3 "AGGCCT" "TCCGGA")
COMMENT     #203=(CRSFolderPar
COMMENT     (CFolderPar
COMMENT     (CGroupPar (CParagraph 58748056 (8 0) 1 1 1 0 178)
COMMENT     (CObjectList
COMMENT     #204=(CGroupPar
COMMENT     (CParagraph 0 (10 #1# 0) 1 2 2 0 180)
COMMENT     (CObjectList
COMMENT     #205=(CLinePar
COMMENT     (CParagraph 0 (1 #1# 1) 1 2 2 0 191)
COMMENT     " N1: 459 " 1)
COMMENT     #206=(CLinePar
COMMENT     (CParagraph 0 (1 #1# 2) 1 2 2 0 191)
COMMENT     " N2: 2575 " 1)))))
COMMENT     "AatII: 2 sites") 5 1 "GACGTC" "CTGCAG")
COMMENT     #207=(CRSFolderPar
COMMENT     (CFolderPar
COMMENT     (CGroupPar (CParagraph 58748024 (8 0) 1 1 1 0 178)
COMMENT     (CObjectList)) "Acc65I: 0 sites") 1 5 "GGTACC"
COMMENT     "CCATGG")
COMMENT     #208=(CRSFolderPar
COMMENT     (CFolderPar
COMMENT     (CGroupPar (CParagraph 58747992 (8 0) 1 1 1 0 178)
COMMENT     (CObjectList
COMMENT     #209=(CGroupPar
COMMENT     (CParagraph 0 (10 #3# 0) 1 2 2 0 180)
COMMENT     (CObjectList
COMMENT     #210=(CLinePar
COMMENT     (CParagraph 0 (1 #3# 1) 1 2 2 0 191)
COMMENT     " N1: 860 " 1)
COMMENT     #211=(CLinePar
COMMENT     (CParagraph 0 (1 #3# 2) 1 2 2 0 191)
COMMENT     " N2: 2721 " 1))))) "AccI: 2 sites")
COMMENT     2 4 "GTMKAC" "CAKMTG")
COMMENT     #212=(CRSFolderPar
COMMENT     (CFolderPar
COMMENT     (CGroupPar (CParagraph 58747960 (8 0) 1 1 1 0 178)
COMMENT     (CObjectList
COMMENT     #213=(CGroupPar
COMMENT     (CParagraph 0 (10 #4# 0) 1 2 2 0 180)
COMMENT     (CObjectList
COMMENT     #214=(CLinePar
COMMENT     (CParagraph 0 (1 #4# 1) 1 2 2 0 191)
COMMENT     " N1: 4014 " 1)
COMMENT     #215=(CLinePar
COMMENT     (CParagraph 0 (1 #4# 2) 1 2 2 0 191)
COMMENT     " N2: 4387 " 1))))) "AclI: 2 sites")
COMMENT     2 4 "AACGTT" "TTGCAA")
COMMENT     #216=(CRSFolderPar
COMMENT     (CFolderPar
COMMENT     (CGroupPar (CParagraph 58747928 (8 0) 1 1 1 0 178)
COMMENT     (CObjectList
COMMENT     #217=(CGroupPar
COMMENT     (CParagraph 0 (10 #5# 0) 1 2 2 0 180)
COMMENT     (CObjectList
COMMENT     #218=(CLinePar
COMMENT     (CParagraph 0 (1 #5# 1) 1 2 2 0 191)
COMMENT     " N1: 364 (on complementary strand)"
COMMENT     1)
COMMENT     #219=(CLinePar
COMMENT     (CParagraph 0 (1 #5# 2) 1 2 2 0 191)
COMMENT     " N2: 463 " 1)
COMMENT     #220=(CLinePar
COMMENT     (CParagraph 0 (1 #5# 3) 1 2 2 0 191)
COMMENT     " N3: 1018 " 1)
COMMENT     #221=(CLinePar
COMMENT     (CParagraph 0 (1 #5# 4) 1 2 2 0 191)
COMMENT     " N4: 1381 " 1)
COMMENT     #222=(CLinePar
COMMENT     (CParagraph 0 (1 #5# 5) 1 2 2 0 191)
COMMENT     " N5: 1479 (on complementary strand)"
COMMENT     1)
COMMENT     #223=(CLinePar
COMMENT     (CParagraph 0 (1 #5# 6) 1 2 2 0 191)
COMMENT     " N6: 1697 " 1)
COMMENT     #224=(CLinePar
COMMENT     (CParagraph 0 (1 #5# 7) 1 2 2 0 191)
COMMENT     " N7: 3950 " 1)
COMMENT     #225=(CLinePar
COMMENT     (CParagraph 0 (1 #5# 8) 1 2 2 0 191)
COMMENT     " N8: 4962 (on complementary strand)"
COMMENT     1))))) "Acu I: 8 sites") 22 20
COMMENT     "CTGAAGNNNNNNNNNNNNNNNNN" "GACTTCNNNNNNNNNNNNNNNNN")
COMMENT     #226=(CRSFolderPar
COMMENT     (CFolderPar
COMMENT     (CGroupPar (CParagraph 58747896 (8 0) 1 1 1 0 178)
COMMENT     (CObjectList
COMMENT     #227=(CGroupPar
COMMENT     (CParagraph 0 (10 #6# 0) 1 2 2 0 180)
COMMENT     (CObjectList
COMMENT     #228=(CLinePar
COMMENT     (CParagraph 0 (1 #6# 1) 1 2 2 0 191)
COMMENT     " N1: 604 " 1))))) "AfeI: 1 site")
COMMENT     3 3 "AGCGCT" "TCGCGA")
COMMENT     #229=(CRSFolderPar
COMMENT     (CFolderPar
COMMENT     (CGroupPar (CParagraph 58747864 (8 0) 1 1 1 0 178)
COMMENT     (CObjectList
COMMENT     #230=(CGroupPar
COMMENT     (CParagraph 0 (10 #7# 0) 1 2 2 0 180)
COMMENT     (CObjectList
COMMENT     #231=(CLinePar
COMMENT     (CParagraph 0 (1 #7# 1) 1 2 2 0 191)
COMMENT     " N1: 718 " 1)
COMMENT     #232=(CLinePar
COMMENT     (CParagraph 0 (1 #7# 2) 1 2 2 0 191)
COMMENT     " N2: 967 " 1))))) "AflII: 2 sites")
COMMENT     1 5 "CTTAAG" "GAATTC")
COMMENT     #233=(CRSFolderPar
COMMENT     (CFolderPar
COMMENT     (CGroupPar (CParagraph 58747832 (8 0) 1 1 1 0 178)
COMMENT     (CObjectList
COMMENT     #234=(CGroupPar
COMMENT     (CParagraph 0 (10 #8# 0) 1 2 2 0 180)
COMMENT     (CObjectList
COMMENT     #235=(CLinePar
COMMENT     (CParagraph 0 (1 #8# 1) 1 2 2 0 191)
COMMENT     " N1: 1660 " 1)
COMMENT     #236=(CLinePar
COMMENT     (CParagraph 0 (1 #8# 2) 1 2 2 0 191)
COMMENT     " N2: 5504 " 1)))))
COMMENT     "AflIII: 2 sites") 1 5 "ACRYGT" "TGYRCA")
COMMENT     #237=(CRSFolderPar
COMMENT     (CFolderPar
COMMENT     (CGroupPar (CParagraph 58747800 (8 0) 1 1 1 0 178)
COMMENT     (CObjectList)) "AgeI: 0 sites") 1 5 "ACCGGT"
COMMENT     "TGGCCA")
COMMENT     #238=(CRSFolderPar
COMMENT     (CFolderPar
COMMENT     (CGroupPar (CParagraph 58748248 (8 0) 1 1 1 0 178)
COMMENT     (CObjectList
COMMENT     #239=(CGroupPar
COMMENT     (CParagraph 0 (10 #10# 0) 1 2 2 0 180)
COMMENT     (CObjectList
COMMENT     #240=(CLinePar
COMMENT     (CParagraph 0 (1 #10# 1) 1 2 2 0
COMMENT     191) " N1: 59 " 1)
COMMENT     #241=(CLinePar
COMMENT     (CParagraph 0 (1 #10# 2) 1 2 2 0
COMMENT     191) " N2: 1404 " 1)
COMMENT     #242=(CLinePar
COMMENT     (CParagraph 0 (1 #10# 3) 1 2 2 0
COMMENT     191) " N3: 3113 " 1)
COMMENT     #243=(CLinePar
COMMENT     (CParagraph 0 (1 #10# 4) 1 2 2 0
COMMENT     191) " N4: 4616 " 1)))))
COMMENT     "AhdI: 4 sites") 6 5 "GACNNNNNGTC" "CTGNNNNNCAG")
COMMENT     #244=(CRSFolderPar
COMMENT     (CFolderPar
COMMENT     (CGroupPar (CParagraph 58748216 (8 0) 1 1 1 0 178)
COMMENT     (CObjectList
COMMENT     #245=(CGroupPar
COMMENT     (CParagraph 0 (10 #11# 0) 1 2 2 0 180)
COMMENT     (CObjectList
COMMENT     #246=(CLinePar
COMMENT     (CParagraph 0 (1 #11# 1) 1 2 2 0
COMMENT     191) " N1: 1126 " 1)))))
COMMENT     "AleI: 1 site") 5 5 "CACNNNNGTG" "GTGNNNNCAC")
COMMENT     #247=(CRSFolderPar
COMMENT     (CFolderPar
COMMENT     (CGroupPar (CParagraph 58748184 (8 0) 1 1 1 0 178)
COMMENT     (CObjectList
COMMENT     #248=(CGroupPar
COMMENT     (CParagraph 0 (10 #12# 0) 1 2 2 0 180)
COMMENT     (CObjectList
COMMENT     #249=(CLinePar
COMMENT     (CParagraph 0 (1 #12# 1) 1 2 2 0
COMMENT     191) " N1: 5095 " 1)))))
COMMENT     "AlwNI: 1 site") 6 3 "CAGNNNCTG" "GTCNNNGAC")
COMMENT     #250=(CRSFolderPar
COMMENT     (CFolderPar
COMMENT     (CGroupPar (CParagraph 58748152 (8 0) 1 1 1 0 178)
COMMENT     (CObjectList
COMMENT     #251=(CGroupPar
COMMENT     (CParagraph 0 (10 #13# 0) 1 2 2 0 180)
COMMENT     (CObjectList
COMMENT     #252=(CLinePar
COMMENT     (CParagraph 0 (1 #13# 1) 1 2 2 0
COMMENT     191) " N1: 202 " 1)))))
COMMENT     "ApaI: 1 site") 5 1 "GGGCCC" "CCCGGG")
COMMENT     #253=(CRSFolderPar
COMMENT     (CFolderPar
COMMENT     (CGroupPar (CParagraph 58748120 (8 0) 1 1 1 0 178)
COMMENT     (CObjectList
COMMENT     #254=(CGroupPar
COMMENT     (CParagraph 0 (10 #14# 0) 1 2 2 0 180)
COMMENT     (CObjectList
COMMENT     #255=(CLinePar
COMMENT     (CParagraph 0 (1 #14# 1) 1 2 2 0
COMMENT     191) " N1: 1270 " 1)
COMMENT     #256=(CLinePar
COMMENT     (CParagraph 0 (1 #14# 2) 1 2 2 0
COMMENT     191) " N2: 2331 " 1)
COMMENT     #257=(CLinePar
COMMENT     (CParagraph 0 (1 #14# 3) 1 2 2 0
COMMENT     191) " N3: 3944 " 1)
COMMENT     #258=(CLinePar
COMMENT     (CParagraph 0 (1 #14# 4) 1 2 2 0
COMMENT     191) " N4: 5190 " 1)))))
COMMENT     "ApaLI: 4 sites") 1 5 "GTGCAC" "CACGTG")
COMMENT     #259=(CRSFolderPar
COMMENT     (CFolderPar
COMMENT     (CGroupPar (CParagraph 57580056 (8 0) 1 1 1 0 178)
COMMENT     (CObjectList)) "AscI: 0 sites") 2 6 "GGCGCGCC"
COMMENT     "CCGCGCGG")
COMMENT     #260=(CRSFolderPar
COMMENT     (CFolderPar
COMMENT     (CGroupPar (CParagraph 57580088 (8 0) 1 1 1 0 178)
COMMENT     (CObjectList
COMMENT     #261=(CGroupPar
COMMENT     (CParagraph 0 (10 #16# 0) 1 2 2 0 180)
COMMENT     (CObjectList
COMMENT     #262=(CLinePar
COMMENT     (CParagraph 0 (1 #16# 1) 1 2 2 0
COMMENT     191) " N1: 4441 " 1)
COMMENT     #263=(CLinePar
COMMENT     (CParagraph 0 (1 #16# 2) 1 2 2 0
COMMENT     191) " N2: 5676 " 1)))))
COMMENT     "AseI: 2 sites") 2 4 "ATTAAT" "TAATTA")
COMMENT     #264=(CRSFolderPar
COMMENT     (CFolderPar
COMMENT     (CGroupPar (CParagraph 57580120 (8 0) 1 1 1 0 178)
COMMENT     (CObjectList
COMMENT     #265=(CGroupPar
COMMENT     (CParagraph 0 (10 #17# 0) 1 2 2 0 180)
COMMENT     (CObjectList
COMMENT     #266=(CLinePar
COMMENT     (CParagraph 0 (1 #17# 1) 1 2 2 0
COMMENT     191) " N1: 1774 " 1)))))
COMMENT     "AsiSI: 1 site") 5 3 "GCGATCGC" "CGCTAGCG")
COMMENT     #267=(CRSFolderPar
COMMENT     (CFolderPar
COMMENT     (CGroupPar (CParagraph 57580152 (8 0) 1 1 1 0 178)
COMMENT     (CObjectList
COMMENT     #268=(CGroupPar
COMMENT     (CParagraph 0 (10 #18# 0) 1 2 2 0 180)
COMMENT     (CObjectList
COMMENT     #269=(CLinePar
COMMENT     (CParagraph 0 (1 #18# 1) 1 2 2 0
COMMENT     191) " N1: 29 " 1)
COMMENT     #270=(CLinePar
COMMENT     (CParagraph 0 (1 #18# 2) 1 2 2 0
COMMENT     191) " N2: 40 " 1)
COMMENT     #271=(CLinePar
COMMENT     (CParagraph 0 (1 #18# 3) 1 2 2 0
COMMENT     191) " N3: 952 " 1)
COMMENT     #272=(CLinePar
COMMENT     (CParagraph 0 (1 #18# 4) 1 2 2 0
COMMENT     191) " N4: 1486 " 1)
COMMENT     #273=(CLinePar
COMMENT     (CParagraph 0 (1 #18# 5) 1 2 2 0
COMMENT     191) " N5: 2731 " 1)
COMMENT     #274=(CLinePar
COMMENT     (CParagraph 0 (1 #18# 6) 1 2 2 0
COMMENT     191) " N6: 3127 " 1)
COMMENT     #275=(CLinePar
COMMENT     (CParagraph 0 (1 #18# 7) 1 2 2 0
COMMENT     191) " N7: 3138 " 1)))))
COMMENT     "AvaI: 7 sites") 1 5 "CYCGRG" "GRGCYC")
COMMENT     #276=(CRSFolderPar
COMMENT     (CFolderPar
COMMENT     (CGroupPar (CParagraph 57580184 (8 0) 1 1 1 0 178)
COMMENT     (CObjectList)) "AvrII: 0 sites") 1 5 "CCTAGG"
COMMENT     "GGATCC")
COMMENT     #277=(CRSFolderPar
COMMENT     (CFolderPar
COMMENT     (CGroupPar (CParagraph 57580216 (8 0) 1 1 1 0 178)
COMMENT     (CObjectList)) "BaeI: 0 sites") 23 18
COMMENT     "ACNNNNGTAYCNNNNNNNNNNNNN"
COMMENT     "TGNNNNCATRGNNNNNNNNNNNNN")
COMMENT     #278=(CRSFolderPar
COMMENT     (CFolderPar
COMMENT     (CGroupPar (CParagraph 57580248 (8 0) 1 1 1 0 178)
COMMENT     (CObjectList
COMMENT     #279=(CGroupPar
COMMENT     (CParagraph 0 (10 #21# 0) 1 2 2 0 180)
COMMENT     (CObjectList
COMMENT     #280=(CLinePar
COMMENT     (CParagraph 0 (1 #21# 1) 1 2 2 0
COMMENT     191) " N1: 681 " 1)))))
COMMENT     "BamHI: 1 site") 1 5 "GGATCC" "CCTAGG")
COMMENT     #281=(CRSFolderPar
COMMENT     (CFolderPar
COMMENT     (CGroupPar (CParagraph 57580280 (8 0) 1 1 1 0 178)
COMMENT     (CObjectList
COMMENT     #282=(CGroupPar
COMMENT     (CParagraph 0 (10 #22# 0) 1 2 2 0 180)
COMMENT     (CObjectList
COMMENT     #283=(CLinePar
COMMENT     (CParagraph 0 (1 #22# 1) 1 2 2 0
COMMENT     191) " N1: 252 " 1)
COMMENT     #284=(CLinePar
COMMENT     (CParagraph 0 (1 #22# 2) 1 2 2 0
COMMENT     191) " N2: 588 " 1)
COMMENT     #285=(CLinePar
COMMENT     (CParagraph 0 (1 #22# 3) 1 2 2 0
COMMENT     191) " N3: 961 " 1)
COMMENT     #286=(CLinePar
COMMENT     (CParagraph 0 (1 #22# 4) 1 2 2 0
COMMENT     191) " N4: 1069 " 1)
COMMENT     #287=(CLinePar
COMMENT     (CParagraph 0 (1 #22# 5) 1 2 2 0
COMMENT     191) " N5: 1600 " 1)
COMMENT     #288=(CLinePar
COMMENT     (CParagraph 0 (1 #22# 6) 1 2 2 0
COMMENT     191) " N6: 3432 " 1)
COMMENT     #289=(CLinePar
COMMENT     (CParagraph 0 (1 #22# 7) 1 2 2 0
COMMENT     191) " N7: 4663 " 1)))))
COMMENT     "BanI: 7 sites") 1 5 "GGYRCC" "CCRYGG")
COMMENT     #290=(CRSFolderPar
COMMENT     (CFolderPar
COMMENT     (CGroupPar (CParagraph 57580312 (8 0) 1 1 1 0 178)
COMMENT     (CObjectList
COMMENT     #291=(CGroupPar
COMMENT     (CParagraph 0 (10 #23# 0) 1 2 2 0 180)
COMMENT     (CObjectList
COMMENT     #292=(CLinePar
COMMENT     (CParagraph 0 (1 #23# 1) 1 2 2 0
COMMENT     191) " N1: 202 " 1)
COMMENT     #293=(CLinePar
COMMENT     (CParagraph 0 (1 #23# 2) 1 2 2 0
COMMENT     191) " N2: 925 " 1)
COMMENT     #294=(CLinePar
COMMENT     (CParagraph 0 (1 #23# 3) 1 2 2 0
COMMENT     191) " N3: 1285 " 1)
COMMENT     #295=(CLinePar
COMMENT     (CParagraph 0 (1 #23# 4) 1 2 2 0
COMMENT     191) " N4: 2475 " 1)
COMMENT     #296=(CLinePar
COMMENT     (CParagraph 0 (1 #23# 5) 1 2 2 0
COMMENT     191) " N5: 3402 " 1)))))
COMMENT     "BanII: 5 sites") 5 1 "GRGCYC" "CYCGRG")
COMMENT     #297=(CRSFolderPar
COMMENT     (CFolderPar
COMMENT     (CGroupPar (CParagraph 57580344 (8 0) 1 1 1 0 178)
COMMENT     (CObjectList
COMMENT     #298=(CGroupPar
COMMENT     (CParagraph 0 (10 #24# 0) 1 2 2 0 180)
COMMENT     (CObjectList
COMMENT     #299=(CLinePar
COMMENT     (CParagraph 0 (1 #24# 1) 1 2 2 0
COMMENT     191) " N1: 1645 " 1)
COMMENT     #300=(CLinePar
COMMENT     (CParagraph 0 (1 #24# 2) 1 2 2 0
COMMENT     191)
COMMENT     " N2: 2650 (on complementary strand)"
COMMENT     1))))) "BbsI: 2 sites") 8 12
COMMENT     "GAAGACNNNNNNN" "CTTCTGNNNNNNN")
COMMENT     #301=(CRSFolderPar
COMMENT     (CFolderPar
COMMENT     (CGroupPar (CParagraph 57580376 (8 0) 1 1 1 0 178)
COMMENT     (CObjectList
COMMENT     #302=(CGroupPar
COMMENT     (CParagraph 0 (10 #25# 0) 1 2 2 0 180)
COMMENT     (CObjectList
COMMENT     #303=(CLinePar
COMMENT     (CParagraph 0 (1 #25# 1) 1 2 2 0
COMMENT     191) " N1: 435 " 1)
COMMENT     #304=(CLinePar
COMMENT     (CParagraph 0 (1 #25# 2) 1 2 2 0
COMMENT     191)
COMMENT     " N2: 991 (on complementary strand)"
COMMENT     1))))) "BbvCI: 2 sites") 2 5
COMMENT     "CCTCAGC" "GGAGTCG")
COMMENT     #305=(CRSFolderPar
COMMENT     (CFolderPar
COMMENT     (CGroupPar (CParagraph 57580408 (8 0) 1 1 1 0 178)
COMMENT     (CObjectList
COMMENT     #306=(CGroupPar
COMMENT     (CParagraph 0 (10 #26# 0) 1 2 2 0 180)
COMMENT     (CObjectList
COMMENT     #307=(CLinePar
COMMENT     (CParagraph 0 (1 #26# 1) 1 2 2 0
COMMENT     191) " N1: 380 " 1)
COMMENT     #308=(CLinePar
COMMENT     (CParagraph 0 (1 #26# 2) 1 2 2 0
COMMENT     191)
COMMENT     " N2: 796 (on complementary strand)"
COMMENT     1)
COMMENT     #309=(CLinePar
COMMENT     (CParagraph 0 (1 #26# 3) 1 2 2 0
COMMENT     191)
COMMENT     " N3: 4078 (on complementary strand)"
COMMENT     1))))) "BcgI: 3 sites") 24 22
COMMENT     "CGANNNNNNTGCNNNNNNNNNNNNN"
COMMENT     "GCTNNNNNNACGNNNNNNNNNNNNN")
COMMENT     #310=(CRSFolderPar
COMMENT     (CFolderPar
COMMENT     (CGroupPar (CParagraph 57580440 (8 0) 1 1 1 0 178)
COMMENT     (CObjectList
COMMENT     #311=(CGroupPar
COMMENT     (CParagraph 0 (10 #27# 0) 1 2 2 0 180)
COMMENT     (CObjectList
COMMENT     #312=(CLinePar
COMMENT     (CParagraph 0 (1 #27# 1) 1 2 2 0
COMMENT     191)
COMMENT     " N1: 2191 (on complementary strand)"
COMMENT     1)
COMMENT     #313=(CLinePar
COMMENT     (CParagraph 0 (1 #27# 2) 1 2 2 0
COMMENT     191) " N2: 3779 " 1)
COMMENT     #314=(CLinePar
COMMENT     (CParagraph 0 (1 #27# 3) 1 2 2 0
COMMENT     191) " N3: 5306 " 1)))))
COMMENT     "BciVI: 3 sites") 12 11 "GTATCCNNNNNNN"
COMMENT     "CATAGGNNNNNNN")
COMMENT     #315=(CRSFolderPar
COMMENT     (CFolderPar
COMMENT     (CGroupPar (CParagraph 57580472 (8 0) 1 1 1 0 178)
COMMENT     (CObjectList
COMMENT     #316=(CGroupPar
COMMENT     (CParagraph 0 (10 #28# 0) 1 2 2 0 180)
COMMENT     (CObjectList
COMMENT     #317=(CLinePar
COMMENT     (CParagraph 0 (1 #28# 1) 1 2 2 0
COMMENT     191) " N1: 1814 " 1)
COMMENT     #318=(CLinePar
COMMENT     (CParagraph 0 (1 #28# 2) 1 2 2 0
COMMENT     191) " N2: 2033 " 1)))))
COMMENT     "BclI: 2 sites") 1 5 "TGATCA" "ACTAGT")
COMMENT     #319=(CRSFolderPar
COMMENT     (CFolderPar
COMMENT     (CGroupPar (CParagraph 57580504 (8 0) 1 1 1 0 178)
COMMENT     (CObjectList)) "BfrBI: 0 sites") 3 3 "ATGCAT"
COMMENT     "TACGTA")
COMMENT     #320=(CRSFolderPar
COMMENT     (CFolderPar
COMMENT     (CGroupPar (CParagraph 57580536 (8 0) 1 1 1 0 178)
COMMENT     (CObjectList
COMMENT     #321=(CGroupPar
COMMENT     (CParagraph 0 (10 #30# 0) 1 2 2 0 180)
COMMENT     (CObjectList
COMMENT     #322=(CLinePar
COMMENT     (CParagraph 0 (1 #30# 1) 1 2 2 0
COMMENT     191)
COMMENT     " N1: 880 (on complementary strand)"
COMMENT     1))))) "BfuAI: 1 site") 10 14
COMMENT     "ACCTGCNNNNNNNNN" "TGGACGNNNNNNNNN")
COMMENT     #323=(CRSFolderPar
COMMENT     (CFolderPar
COMMENT     (CGroupPar (CParagraph 57580568 (8 0) 1 1 1 0 178)
COMMENT     (CObjectList
COMMENT     #324=(CGroupPar
COMMENT     (CParagraph 0 (10 #31# 0) 1 2 2 0 180)
COMMENT     (CObjectList
COMMENT     #325=(CLinePar
COMMENT     (CParagraph 0 (1 #31# 1) 1 2 2 0
COMMENT     191) " N1: 31 " 1)
COMMENT     #326=(CLinePar
COMMENT     (CParagraph 0 (1 #31# 2) 1 2 2 0
COMMENT     191) " N2: 3143 " 1)
COMMENT     #327=(CLinePar
COMMENT     (CParagraph 0 (1 #31# 3) 1 2 2 0
COMMENT     191) " N3: 3231 " 1)
COMMENT     #328=(CLinePar
COMMENT     (CParagraph 0 (1 #31# 4) 1 2 2 0
COMMENT     191) " N4: 4498 " 1)))))
COMMENT     "BglI: 4 sites") 7 4 "GCCNNNNNGGC" "CGGNNNNNCCG")
COMMENT     #329=(CRSFolderPar
COMMENT     (CFolderPar
COMMENT     (CGroupPar (CParagraph 57580600 (8 0) 1 1 1 0 178)
COMMENT     (CObjectList
COMMENT     #330=(CGroupPar
COMMENT     (CParagraph 0 (10 #32# 0) 1 2 2 0 180)
COMMENT     (CObjectList
COMMENT     #331=(CLinePar
COMMENT     (CParagraph 0 (1 #32# 1) 1 2 2 0
COMMENT     191) " N1: 185 " 1)))))
COMMENT     "BglII: 1 site") 1 5 "AGATCT" "TCTAGA")
COMMENT     #332=(CRSFolderPar
COMMENT     (CFolderPar
COMMENT     (CGroupPar (CParagraph 57580632 (8 0) 1 1 1 0 178)
COMMENT     (CObjectList
COMMENT     #333=(CGroupPar
COMMENT     (CParagraph 0 (10 #33# 0) 1 2 2 0 180)
COMMENT     (CObjectList
COMMENT     #334=(CLinePar
COMMENT     (CParagraph 0 (1 #33# 1) 1 2 2 0
COMMENT     191) " N1: 919 " 1)
COMMENT     #335=(CLinePar
COMMENT     (CParagraph 0 (1 #33# 2) 1 2 2 0
COMMENT     191) " N2: 1355 " 1)))))
COMMENT     "BlpI: 2 sites") 2 5 "GCTNAGC" "CGANTCG")
COMMENT     #336=(CRSFolderPar
COMMENT     (CFolderPar
COMMENT     (CGroupPar (CParagraph 57580664 (8 0) 1 1 1 0 178)
COMMENT     (CObjectList
COMMENT     #337=(CGroupPar
COMMENT     (CParagraph 0 (10 #34# 0) 1 2 2 0 180)
COMMENT     (CObjectList
COMMENT     #338=(CLinePar
COMMENT     (CParagraph 0 (1 #34# 1) 1 2 2 0
COMMENT     191) " N1: 871 " 1)))))
COMMENT     "BmgBI: 1 site") 3 3 "CACGTC" "GTGCAG")
COMMENT     #339=(CRSFolderPar
COMMENT     (CFolderPar
COMMENT     (CGroupPar (CParagraph 57580696 (8 0) 1 1 1 0 178)
COMMENT     (CObjectList
COMMENT     #340=(CGroupPar
COMMENT     (CParagraph 0 (10 #35# 0) 1 2 2 0 180)
COMMENT     (CObjectList
COMMENT     #341=(CLinePar
COMMENT     (CParagraph 0 (1 #35# 1) 1 2 2 0
COMMENT     191) " N1: 4576 " 1)))))
COMMENT     "BmrI: 1 site") 11 10 "ACTGGGNNNNNN"
COMMENT     "TGACCCNNNNNN")
COMMENT     #342=(CRSFolderPar
COMMENT     (CFolderPar
COMMENT     (CGroupPar (CParagraph 57580728 (8 0) 1 1 1 0 178)
COMMENT     (CObjectList
COMMENT     #343=(CGroupPar
COMMENT     (CParagraph 0 (10 #36# 0) 1 2 2 0 180)
COMMENT     (CObjectList
COMMENT     #344=(CLinePar
COMMENT     (CParagraph 0 (1 #36# 1) 1 2 2 0
COMMENT     191) " N1: 770 " 1)
COMMENT     #345=(CLinePar
COMMENT     (CParagraph 0 (1 #36# 2) 1 2 2 0
COMMENT     191) " N2: 4547 " 1)))))
COMMENT     "BpmI: 2 sites") 22 20 "CTGGAGNNNNNNNNNNNNNNNNN"
COMMENT     "GACCTCNNNNNNNNNNNNNNNNN")
COMMENT     #346=(CRSFolderPar
COMMENT     (CFolderPar
COMMENT     (CGroupPar (CParagraph 57580760 (8 0) 1 1 1 0 178)
COMMENT     (CObjectList
COMMENT     #347=(CGroupPar
COMMENT     (CParagraph 0 (10 #37# 0) 1 2 2 0 180)
COMMENT     (CObjectList
COMMENT     #348=(CLinePar
COMMENT     (CParagraph 0 (1 #37# 1) 1 2 2 0
COMMENT     191) " N1: 435 " 1)
COMMENT     #349=(CLinePar
COMMENT     (CParagraph 0 (1 #37# 2) 1 2 2 0
COMMENT     191)
COMMENT     " N2: 991 (on complementary strand)"
COMMENT     1))))) "Bpu10I: 2 sites") 2 5
COMMENT     "CCTNAGC" "GGANTCG")
COMMENT     #350=(CRSFolderPar
COMMENT     (CFolderPar
COMMENT     (CGroupPar (CParagraph 57580792 (8 0) 1 1 1 0 178)
COMMENT     (CObjectList
COMMENT     #351=(CGroupPar
COMMENT     (CParagraph 0 (10 #38# 0) 1 2 2 0 180)
COMMENT     (CObjectList
COMMENT     #352=(CLinePar
COMMENT     (CParagraph 0 (1 #38# 1) 1 2 2 0
COMMENT     191) " N1: 4012 " 1)
COMMENT     #353=(CLinePar
COMMENT     (CParagraph 0 (1 #38# 2) 1 2 2 0
COMMENT     191) " N2: 4880 " 1)
COMMENT     #354=(CLinePar
COMMENT     (CParagraph 0 (1 #38# 3) 1 2 2 0
COMMENT     191)
COMMENT     " N3: 5121 (on complementary strand)"
COMMENT     1)
COMMENT     #355=(CLinePar
COMMENT     (CParagraph 0 (1 #38# 4) 1 2 2 0
COMMENT     191) " N4: 5419 " 1)))))
COMMENT     "BpuEI: 4 sites") 22 20 "CTTGAGNNNNNNNNNNNNNNNNN"
COMMENT     "GAACTCNNNNNNNNNNNNNNNNN")
COMMENT     #356=(CRSFolderPar
COMMENT     (CFolderPar
COMMENT     (CGroupPar (CParagraph 57580824 (8 0) 1 1 1 0 178)
COMMENT     (CObjectList
COMMENT     #357=(CGroupPar
COMMENT     (CParagraph 0 (10 #39# 0) 1 2 2 0 180)
COMMENT     (CObjectList
COMMENT     #358=(CLinePar
COMMENT     (CParagraph 0 (1 #39# 1) 1 2 2 0
COMMENT     191) " N1: 167 " 1)
COMMENT     #359=(CLinePar
COMMENT     (CParagraph 0 (1 #39# 2) 1 2 2 0
COMMENT     191) " N2: 1542 " 1)
COMMENT     #360=(CLinePar
COMMENT     (CParagraph 0 (1 #39# 3) 1 2 2 0
COMMENT     191) " N3: 1983 " 1)
COMMENT     #361=(CLinePar
COMMENT     (CParagraph 0 (1 #39# 4) 1 2 2 0
COMMENT     191) " N4: 3004 " 1)
COMMENT     #362=(CLinePar
COMMENT     (CParagraph 0 (1 #39# 5) 1 2 2 0
COMMENT     191) " N5: 3473 " 1)))))
COMMENT     "BsaAI: 5 sites") 3 3 "YACGTR" "RTGCAY")
COMMENT     #363=(CRSFolderPar
COMMENT     (CFolderPar
COMMENT     (CGroupPar (CParagraph 57580856 (8 0) 1 1 1 0 178)
COMMENT     (CObjectList
COMMENT     #364=(CGroupPar
COMMENT     (CParagraph 0 (10 #40# 0) 1 2 2 0 180)
COMMENT     (CObjectList
COMMENT     #365=(CLinePar
COMMENT     (CParagraph 0 (1 #40# 1) 1 2 2 0
COMMENT     191) " N1: 842 " 1)
COMMENT     #366=(CLinePar
COMMENT     (CParagraph 0 (1 #40# 2) 1 2 2 0
COMMENT     191) " N2: 2981 " 1)))))
COMMENT     "BsaBI: 2 sites") 5 5 "GATNNNNATC" "CTANNNNTAG")
COMMENT     #367=(CRSFolderPar
COMMENT     (CFolderPar
COMMENT     (CGroupPar (CParagraph 57580888 (8 0) 1 1 1 0 178)
COMMENT     (CObjectList
COMMENT     #368=(CGroupPar
COMMENT     (CParagraph 0 (10 #41# 0) 1 2 2 0 180)
COMMENT     (CObjectList
COMMENT     #369=(CLinePar
COMMENT     (CParagraph 0 (1 #41# 1) 1 2 2 0
COMMENT     191) " N1: 45 " 1)
COMMENT     #370=(CLinePar
COMMENT     (CParagraph 0 (1 #41# 2) 1 2 2 0
COMMENT     191) " N2: 456 " 1)
COMMENT     #371=(CLinePar
COMMENT     (CParagraph 0 (1 #41# 3) 1 2 2 0
COMMENT     191) " N3: 589 " 1)
COMMENT     #372=(CLinePar
COMMENT     (CParagraph 0 (1 #41# 4) 1 2 2 0
COMMENT     191) " N4: 962 " 1)
COMMENT     #373=(CLinePar
COMMENT     (CParagraph 0 (1 #41# 5) 1 2 2 0
COMMENT     191) " N5: 1070 " 1)
COMMENT     #374=(CLinePar
COMMENT     (CParagraph 0 (1 #41# 6) 1 2 2 0
COMMENT     191) " N6: 2572 " 1)
COMMENT     #375=(CLinePar
COMMENT     (CParagraph 0 (1 #41# 7) 1 2 2 0
COMMENT     191) " N7: 3124 " 1)
COMMENT     #376=(CLinePar
COMMENT     (CParagraph 0 (1 #41# 8) 1 2 2 0
COMMENT     191) " N8: 4076 " 1)))))
COMMENT     "BsaHI: 8 sites") 2 4 "GRCGYC" "CYGCRG")
COMMENT     #377=(CRSFolderPar
COMMENT     (CFolderPar
COMMENT     (CGroupPar (CParagraph 57580920 (8 0) 1 1 1 0 178)
COMMENT     (CObjectList
COMMENT     #378=(CGroupPar
COMMENT     (CParagraph 0 (10 #42# 0) 1 2 2 0 180)
COMMENT     (CObjectList
COMMENT     #379=(CLinePar
COMMENT     (CParagraph 0 (1 #42# 1) 1 2 2 0
COMMENT     191) " N1: 4550 " 1)))))
COMMENT     "BsaI: 1 site") 7 11 "GGTCTCNNNNNN" "CCAGAGNNNNNN")
COMMENT     #380=(CRSFolderPar
COMMENT     (CFolderPar
COMMENT     (CGroupPar (CParagraph 57580952 (8 0) 1 1 1 0 178)
COMMENT     (CObjectList
COMMENT     #381=(CGroupPar
COMMENT     (CParagraph 0 (10 #43# 0) 1 2 2 0 180)
COMMENT     (CObjectList
COMMENT     #382=(CLinePar
COMMENT     (CParagraph 0 (1 #43# 1) 1 2 2 0
COMMENT     191)
COMMENT     " N1: 622 (on complementary strand)"
COMMENT     1)
COMMENT     #383=(CLinePar
COMMENT     (CParagraph 0 (1 #43# 2) 1 2 2 0
COMMENT     191) " N2: 1117 " 1)
COMMENT     #384=(CLinePar
COMMENT     (CParagraph 0 (1 #43# 3) 1 2 2 0
COMMENT     191) " N3: 1567 " 1)
COMMENT     #385=(CLinePar
COMMENT     (CParagraph 0 (1 #43# 4) 1 2 2 0
COMMENT     191)
COMMENT     " N4: 3512 (on complementary strand)"
COMMENT     1)
COMMENT     #386=(CLinePar
COMMENT     (CParagraph 0 (1 #43# 5) 1 2 2 0
COMMENT     191) " N5: 5666 " 1)))))
COMMENT     "BsaXI: 5 sites") 21 18 "ACNNNNNCTCCNNNNNNNNNNN"
COMMENT     "TGNNNNNGAGGNNNNNNNNNNN")
COMMENT     #387=(CRSFolderPar
COMMENT     (CFolderPar
COMMENT     (CGroupPar (CParagraph 57580984 (8 0) 1 1 1 0 178)
COMMENT     (CObjectList
COMMENT     #388=(CGroupPar
COMMENT     (CParagraph 0 (10 #44# 0) 1 2 2 0 180)
COMMENT     (CObjectList
COMMENT     #389=(CLinePar
COMMENT     (CParagraph 0 (1 #44# 1) 1 2 2 0
COMMENT     191) " N1: 646 " 1)
COMMENT     #390=(CLinePar
COMMENT     (CParagraph 0 (1 #44# 2) 1 2 2 0
COMMENT     191) " N2: 767 " 1)
COMMENT     #391=(CLinePar
COMMENT     (CParagraph 0 (1 #44# 3) 1 2 2 0
COMMENT     191) " N3: 1240 " 1)
COMMENT     #392=(CLinePar
COMMENT     (CParagraph 0 (1 #44# 4) 1 2 2 0
COMMENT     191)
COMMENT     " N4: 1545 (on complementary strand)"
COMMENT     1)
COMMENT     #393=(CLinePar
COMMENT     (CParagraph 0 (1 #44# 5) 1 2 2 0
COMMENT     191) " N5: 2032 " 1)
COMMENT     #394=(CLinePar
COMMENT     (CParagraph 0 (1 #44# 6) 1 2 2 0
COMMENT     191)
COMMENT     " N6: 2247 (on complementary strand)"
COMMENT     1)
COMMENT     #395=(CLinePar
COMMENT     (CParagraph 0 (1 #44# 7) 1 2 2 0
COMMENT     191) " N7: 2308 " 1)))))
COMMENT     "BseRI: 7 sites") 16 14 "GAGGAGNNNNNNNNNNN"
COMMENT     "CTCCTCNNNNNNNNNNN")
COMMENT     #396=(CRSFolderPar
COMMENT     (CFolderPar
COMMENT     (CGroupPar (CParagraph 57581016 (8 0) 1 1 1 0 178)
COMMENT     (CObjectList
COMMENT     #397=(CGroupPar
COMMENT     (CParagraph 0 (10 #45# 0) 1 2 2 0 180)
COMMENT     (CObjectList
COMMENT     #398=(CLinePar
COMMENT     (CParagraph 0 (1 #45# 1) 1 2 2 0
COMMENT     191) " N1: 524 " 1)
COMMENT     #399=(CLinePar
COMMENT     (CParagraph 0 (1 #45# 2) 1 2 2 0
COMMENT     191) " N2: 1449 " 1)
COMMENT     #400=(CLinePar
COMMENT     (CParagraph 0 (1 #45# 3) 1 2 2 0
COMMENT     191)
COMMENT     " N3: 1649 (on complementary strand)"
COMMENT     1)
COMMENT     #401=(CLinePar
COMMENT     (CParagraph 0 (1 #45# 4) 1 2 2 0
COMMENT     191)
COMMENT     " N4: 1776 (on complementary strand)"
COMMENT     1)
COMMENT     #402=(CLinePar
COMMENT     (CParagraph 0 (1 #45# 5) 1 2 2 0
COMMENT     191) " N5: 5200 " 1)))))
COMMENT     "BseYI: 5 sites") 1 5 "CCCAGC" "GGGTCG")
COMMENT     #403=(CRSFolderPar
COMMENT     (CFolderPar
COMMENT     (CGroupPar (CParagraph 57581048 (8 0) 1 1 1 0 178)
COMMENT     (CObjectList
COMMENT     #404=(CGroupPar
COMMENT     (CParagraph 0 (10 #46# 0) 1 2 2 0 180)
COMMENT     (CObjectList
COMMENT     #405=(CLinePar
COMMENT     (CParagraph 0 (1 #46# 1) 1 2 2 0
COMMENT     191) " N1: 1078 " 1)))))
COMMENT     "BsgI: 1 site") 22 20 "GTGCAGNNNNNNNNNNNNNNNNN"
COMMENT     "CACGTCNNNNNNNNNNNNNNNNN")
COMMENT     #406=(CRSFolderPar
COMMENT     (CFolderPar
COMMENT     (CGroupPar (CParagraph 57581080 (8 0) 1 1 1 0 178)
COMMENT     (CObjectList
COMMENT     #407=(CGroupPar
COMMENT     (CParagraph 0 (10 #47# 0) 1 2 2 0 180)
COMMENT     (CObjectList
COMMENT     #408=(CLinePar
COMMENT     (CParagraph 0 (1 #47# 1) 1 2 2 0
COMMENT     191) " N1: 268 " 1)
COMMENT     #409=(CLinePar
COMMENT     (CParagraph 0 (1 #47# 2) 1 2 2 0
COMMENT     191) " N2: 1774 " 1)
COMMENT     #410=(CLinePar
COMMENT     (CParagraph 0 (1 #47# 3) 1 2 2 0
COMMENT     191) " N3: 2740 " 1)
COMMENT     #411=(CLinePar
COMMENT     (CParagraph 0 (1 #47# 4) 1 2 2 0
COMMENT     191) " N4: 3202 " 1)
COMMENT     #412=(CLinePar
COMMENT     (CParagraph 0 (1 #47# 5) 1 2 2 0
COMMENT     191) " N5: 4098 " 1)
COMMENT     #413=(CLinePar
COMMENT     (CParagraph 0 (1 #47# 6) 1 2 2 0
COMMENT     191) " N6: 4247 " 1)
COMMENT     #414=(CLinePar
COMMENT     (CParagraph 0 (1 #47# 7) 1 2 2 0
COMMENT     191) " N7: 5170 " 1)
COMMENT     #415=(CLinePar
COMMENT     (CParagraph 0 (1 #47# 8) 1 2 2 0
COMMENT     191) " N8: 5594 " 1)))))
COMMENT     "BsiEI: 8 sites") 4 2 "CGRYCG" "GCYRGC")
COMMENT     #416=(CRSFolderPar
COMMENT     (CFolderPar
COMMENT     (CGroupPar (CParagraph 57581112 (8 0) 1 1 1 0 178)
COMMENT     (CObjectList
COMMENT     #417=(CGroupPar
COMMENT     (CParagraph 0 (10 #48# 0) 1 2 2 0 180)
COMMENT     (CObjectList
COMMENT     #418=(CLinePar
COMMENT     (CParagraph 0 (1 #48# 1) 1 2 2 0
COMMENT     191) " N1: 925 " 1)
COMMENT     #419=(CLinePar
COMMENT     (CParagraph 0 (1 #48# 2) 1 2 2 0
COMMENT     191) " N2: 1274 " 1)
COMMENT     #420=(CLinePar
COMMENT     (CParagraph 0 (1 #48# 3) 1 2 2 0
COMMENT     191) " N3: 2335 " 1)
COMMENT     #421=(CLinePar
COMMENT     (CParagraph 0 (1 #48# 4) 1 2 2 0
COMMENT     191) " N4: 3948 " 1)
COMMENT     #422=(CLinePar
COMMENT     (CParagraph 0 (1 #48# 5) 1 2 2 0
COMMENT     191) " N5: 4033 " 1)
COMMENT     #423=(CLinePar
COMMENT     (CParagraph 0 (1 #48# 6) 1 2 2 0
COMMENT     191) " N6: 5194 " 1)))))
COMMENT     "BsiHKAI: 6 sites") 5 1 "GWGCWC" "CWCGWG")
COMMENT     #424=(CRSFolderPar
COMMENT     (CFolderPar
COMMENT     (CGroupPar (CParagraph 57581144 (8 0) 1 1 1 0 178)
COMMENT     (CObjectList)) "BsiWI: 0 sites") 1 5 "CGTACG"
COMMENT     "GCATGC")
COMMENT     #425=(CRSFolderPar
COMMENT     (CFolderPar
COMMENT     (CGroupPar (CParagraph 57581176 (8 0) 1 1 1 0 178)
COMMENT     (CObjectList
COMMENT     #426=(CGroupPar
COMMENT     (CParagraph 0 (10 #50# 0) 1 2 2 0 180)
COMMENT     (CObjectList
COMMENT     #427=(CLinePar
COMMENT     (CParagraph 0 (1 #50# 1) 1 2 2 0
COMMENT     191) " N1: 1107 " 1)))))
COMMENT     "BsmBI: 1 site") 7 11 "CGTCTCNNNNNN"
COMMENT     "GCAGAGNNNNNN")
COMMENT     #428=(CRSFolderPar
COMMENT     (CFolderPar
COMMENT     (CGroupPar (CParagraph 57581208 (8 0) 1 1 1 0 178)
COMMENT     (CObjectList
COMMENT     #429=(CGroupPar
COMMENT     (CParagraph 0 (10 #51# 0) 1 2 2 0 180)
COMMENT     (CObjectList
COMMENT     #430=(CLinePar
COMMENT     (CParagraph 0 (1 #51# 1) 1 2 2 0
COMMENT     191) " N1: 2801 " 1)
COMMENT     #431=(CLinePar
COMMENT     (CParagraph 0 (1 #51# 2) 1 2 2 0
COMMENT     191)
COMMENT     " N2: 2894 (on complementary strand)"
COMMENT     1))))) "BsmI: 2 sites") 7 5
COMMENT     "GAATGCNN" "CTTACGNN")
COMMENT     #432=(CRSFolderPar
COMMENT     (CFolderPar
COMMENT     (CGroupPar (CParagraph 57756744 (8 0) 1 1 1 0 178)
COMMENT     (CObjectList
COMMENT     #433=(CGroupPar
COMMENT     (CParagraph 0 (10 #52# 0) 1 2 2 0 180)
COMMENT     (CObjectList
COMMENT     #434=(CLinePar
COMMENT     (CParagraph 0 (1 #52# 1) 1 2 2 0
COMMENT     191) " N1: 202 " 1)
COMMENT     #435=(CLinePar
COMMENT     (CParagraph 0 (1 #52# 2) 1 2 2 0
COMMENT     191) " N2: 565 " 1)
COMMENT     #436=(CLinePar
COMMENT     (CParagraph 0 (1 #52# 3) 1 2 2 0
COMMENT     191) " N3: 925 " 1)
COMMENT     #437=(CLinePar
COMMENT     (CParagraph 0 (1 #52# 4) 1 2 2 0
COMMENT     191) " N4: 1274 " 1)
COMMENT     #438=(CLinePar
COMMENT     (CParagraph 0 (1 #52# 5) 1 2 2 0
COMMENT     191) " N5: 1285 " 1)
COMMENT     #439=(CLinePar
COMMENT     (CParagraph 0 (1 #52# 6) 1 2 2 0
COMMENT     191) " N6: 2335 " 1)
COMMENT     #440=(CLinePar
COMMENT     (CParagraph 0 (1 #52# 7) 1 2 2 0
COMMENT     191) " N7: 2475 " 1)
COMMENT     #441=(CLinePar
COMMENT     (CParagraph 0 (1 #52# 8) 1 2 2 0
COMMENT     191) " N8: 2488 " 1)
COMMENT     #442=(CLinePar
COMMENT     (CParagraph 0 (1 #52# 9) 1 2 2 0
COMMENT     191) " N9: 3402 " 1)
COMMENT     #443=(CLinePar
COMMENT     (CParagraph 0 (1 #52# 10) 1 2 2 0
COMMENT     191) " N10: 3948 " 1)
COMMENT     #444=(CLinePar
COMMENT     (CParagraph 0 (1 #52# 11) 1 2 2 0
COMMENT     191) " N11: 4033 " 1)
COMMENT     #445=(CLinePar
COMMENT     (CParagraph 0 (1 #52# 12) 1 2 2 0
COMMENT     191) " N12: 5194 " 1)))))
COMMENT     "Bsp1286I: 12 sites") 5 1 "GDGCHC" "CHCGDG")
COMMENT     #446=(CRSFolderPar
COMMENT     (CFolderPar
COMMENT     (CGroupPar (CParagraph 57756784 (8 0) 1 1 1 0 178)
COMMENT     (CObjectList
COMMENT     #447=(CGroupPar
COMMENT     (CParagraph 0 (10 #53# 0) 1 2 2 0 180)
COMMENT     (CObjectList
COMMENT     #448=(CLinePar
COMMENT     (CParagraph 0 (1 #53# 1) 1 2 2 0
COMMENT     191) " N1: 2051 " 1)
COMMENT     #449=(CLinePar
COMMENT     (CParagraph 0 (1 #53# 2) 1 2 2 0
COMMENT     191) " N2: 2117 " 1)
COMMENT     #450=(CLinePar
COMMENT     (CParagraph 0 (1 #53# 3) 1 2 2 0
COMMENT     191) " N3: 2712 " 1)
COMMENT     #451=(CLinePar
COMMENT     (CParagraph 0 (1 #53# 4) 1 2 2 0
COMMENT     191) " N4: 2975 " 1)))))
COMMENT     "BspDI: 4 sites") 2 4 "ATCGAT" "TAGCTA")
COMMENT     #452=(CRSFolderPar
COMMENT     (CFolderPar
COMMENT     (CGroupPar (CParagraph 57581240 (8 0) 1 1 1 0 178)
COMMENT     (CObjectList
COMMENT     #453=(CGroupPar
COMMENT     (CParagraph 0 (10 #54# 0) 1 2 2 0 180)
COMMENT     (CObjectList
COMMENT     #454=(CLinePar
COMMENT     (CParagraph 0 (1 #54# 1) 1 2 2 0
COMMENT     191) " N1: 1614 " 1)))))
COMMENT     "BspEI: 1 site") 1 5 "TCCGGA" "AGGCCT")
COMMENT     #455=(CRSFolderPar
COMMENT     (CFolderPar
COMMENT     (CGroupPar (CParagraph 57581272 (8 0) 1 1 1 0 178)
COMMENT     (CObjectList
COMMENT     #456=(CGroupPar
COMMENT     (CParagraph 0 (10 #55# 0) 1 2 2 0 180)
COMMENT     (CObjectList
COMMENT     #457=(CLinePar
COMMENT     (CParagraph 0 (1 #55# 1) 1 2 2 0
COMMENT     191) " N1: 3776 " 1)
COMMENT     #458=(CLinePar
COMMENT     (CParagraph 0 (1 #55# 2) 1 2 2 0
COMMENT     191) " N2: 4784 " 1)))))
COMMENT     "BspHI: 2 sites") 1 5 "TCATGA" "AGTACT")
COMMENT     #459=(CRSFolderPar
COMMENT     (CFolderPar
COMMENT     (CGroupPar (CParagraph 57581304 (8 0) 1 1 1 0 178)
COMMENT     (CObjectList
COMMENT     #460=(CGroupPar
COMMENT     (CParagraph 0 (10 #56# 0) 1 2 2 0 180)
COMMENT     (CObjectList
COMMENT     #461=(CLinePar
COMMENT     (CParagraph 0 (1 #56# 1) 1 2 2 0
COMMENT     191)
COMMENT     " N1: 880 (on complementary strand)"
COMMENT     1))))) "BspMI: 1 site") 10 14
COMMENT     "ACCTGCNNNNNNNNN" "TGGACGNNNNNNNNN")
COMMENT     #462=(CRSFolderPar
COMMENT     (CFolderPar
COMMENT     (CGroupPar (CParagraph 57581336 (8 0) 1 1 1 0 178)
COMMENT     (CObjectList
COMMENT     #463=(CGroupPar
COMMENT     (CParagraph 0 (10 #57# 0) 1 2 2 0 180)
COMMENT     (CObjectList
COMMENT     #464=(CLinePar
COMMENT     (CParagraph 0 (1 #57# 1) 1 2 2 0
COMMENT     191) " N1: 942 " 1)
COMMENT     #465=(CLinePar
COMMENT     (CParagraph 0 (1 #57# 2) 1 2 2 0
COMMENT     191)
COMMENT     " N2: 3329 (on complementary strand)"
COMMENT     1)
COMMENT     #466=(CLinePar
COMMENT     (CParagraph 0 (1 #57# 3) 1 2 2 0
COMMENT     191)
COMMENT     " N3: 3774 (on complementary strand)"
COMMENT     1)
COMMENT     #467=(CLinePar
COMMENT     (CParagraph 0 (1 #57# 4) 1 2 2 0
COMMENT     191)
COMMENT     " N4: 5575 (on complementary strand)"
COMMENT     1))))) "BsrBI: 4 sites") 3 3
COMMENT     "GAGCGG" "CTCGCC")
COMMENT     #468=(CRSFolderPar
COMMENT     (CFolderPar
COMMENT     (CGroupPar (CParagraph 57581368 (8 0) 1 1 1 0 178)
COMMENT     (CObjectList
COMMENT     #469=(CGroupPar
COMMENT     (CParagraph 0 (10 #58# 0) 1 2 2 0 180)
COMMENT     (CObjectList
COMMENT     #470=(CLinePar
COMMENT     (CParagraph 0 (1 #58# 1) 1 2 2 0
COMMENT     191) " N1: 1956 " 1)
COMMENT     #471=(CLinePar
COMMENT     (CParagraph 0 (1 #58# 2) 1 2 2 0
COMMENT     191)
COMMENT     " N2: 2369 (on complementary strand)"
COMMENT     1)
COMMENT     #472=(CLinePar
COMMENT     (CParagraph 0 (1 #58# 3) 1 2 2 0
COMMENT     191) " N3: 4382 " 1)
COMMENT     #473=(CLinePar
COMMENT     (CParagraph 0 (1 #58# 4) 1 2 2 0
COMMENT     191)
COMMENT     " N4: 4556 (on complementary strand)"
COMMENT     1))))) "BsrDI: 4 sites") 8 6
COMMENT     "GCAATGNNN" "CGTTACNNN")
COMMENT     #474=(CRSFolderPar
COMMENT     (CFolderPar
COMMENT     (CGroupPar (CParagraph 57581400 (8 0) 1 1 1 0 178)
COMMENT     (CObjectList
COMMENT     #475=(CGroupPar
COMMENT     (CParagraph 0 (10 #59# 0) 1 2 2 0 180)
COMMENT     (CObjectList
COMMENT     #476=(CLinePar
COMMENT     (CParagraph 0 (1 #59# 1) 1 2 2 0
COMMENT     191) " N1: 465 " 1)
COMMENT     #477=(CLinePar
COMMENT     (CParagraph 0 (1 #59# 2) 1 2 2 0
COMMENT     191) " N2: 519 " 1)
COMMENT     #478=(CLinePar
COMMENT     (CParagraph 0 (1 #59# 3) 1 2 2 0
COMMENT     191) " N3: 591 " 1)
COMMENT     #479=(CLinePar
COMMENT     (CParagraph 0 (1 #59# 4) 1 2 2 0
COMMENT     191) " N4: 1165 " 1)
COMMENT     #480=(CLinePar
COMMENT     (CParagraph 0 (1 #59# 5) 1 2 2 0
COMMENT     191) " N5: 2634 " 1)
COMMENT     #481=(CLinePar
COMMENT     (CParagraph 0 (1 #59# 6) 1 2 2 0
COMMENT     191) " N6: 3368 " 1)
COMMENT     #482=(CLinePar
COMMENT     (CParagraph 0 (1 #59# 7) 1 2 2 0
COMMENT     191) " N7: 4531 " 1)))))
COMMENT     "BsrFI: 7 sites") 1 5 "RCCGGY" "YGGCCR")
COMMENT     #483=(CRSFolderPar
COMMENT     (CFolderPar
COMMENT     (CGroupPar (CParagraph 57581432 (8 0) 1 1 1 0 178)
COMMENT     (CObjectList
COMMENT     #484=(CGroupPar
COMMENT     (CParagraph 0 (10 #60# 0) 1 2 2 0 180)
COMMENT     (CObjectList
COMMENT     #485=(CLinePar
COMMENT     (CParagraph 0 (1 #60# 1) 1 2 2 0
COMMENT     191) " N1: 1184 " 1)
COMMENT     #486=(CLinePar
COMMENT     (CParagraph 0 (1 #60# 2) 1 2 2 0
COMMENT     191) " N2: 2085 " 1)))))
COMMENT     "BsrGI: 2 sites") 1 5 "TGTACA" "ACATGT")
COMMENT     #487=(CRSFolderPar
COMMENT     (CFolderPar
COMMENT     (CGroupPar (CParagraph 57581464 (8 0) 1 1 1 0 178)
COMMENT     (CObjectList
COMMENT     #488=(CGroupPar
COMMENT     (CParagraph 0 (10 #61# 0) 1 2 2 0 180)
COMMENT     (CObjectList
COMMENT     #489=(CLinePar
COMMENT     (CParagraph 0 (1 #61# 1) 1 2 2 0
COMMENT     191) " N1: 3 " 1)
COMMENT     #490=(CLinePar
COMMENT     (CParagraph 0 (1 #61# 2) 1 2 2 0
COMMENT     191) " N2: 88 " 1)
COMMENT     #491=(CLinePar
COMMENT     (CParagraph 0 (1 #61# 3) 1 2 2 0
COMMENT     191) " N3: 418 " 1)
COMMENT     #492=(CLinePar
COMMENT     (CParagraph 0 (1 #61# 4) 1 2 2 0
COMMENT     191) " N4: 420 " 1)
COMMENT     #493=(CLinePar
COMMENT     (CParagraph 0 (1 #61# 5) 1 2 2 0
COMMENT     191) " N5: 448 " 1)
COMMENT     #494=(CLinePar
COMMENT     (CParagraph 0 (1 #61# 6) 1 2 2 0
COMMENT     191) " N6: 3079 " 1)
COMMENT     #495=(CLinePar
COMMENT     (CParagraph 0 (1 #61# 7) 1 2 2 0
COMMENT     191) " N7: 3164 " 1)))))
COMMENT     "BssHII: 7 sites") 1 5 "GCGCGC" "CGCGCG")
COMMENT     #496=(CRSFolderPar
COMMENT     (CFolderPar
COMMENT     (CGroupPar (CParagraph 57581496 (8 0) 1 1 1 0 178)
COMMENT     (CObjectList
COMMENT     #497=(CGroupPar
COMMENT     (CParagraph 0 (10 #62# 0) 1 2 2 0 180)
COMMENT     (CObjectList
COMMENT     #498=(CLinePar
COMMENT     (CParagraph 0 (1 #62# 1) 1 2 2 0
COMMENT     191) " N1: 1297 " 1)
COMMENT     #499=(CLinePar
COMMENT     (CParagraph 0 (1 #62# 2) 1 2 2 0
COMMENT     191) " N2: 3947 " 1)
COMMENT     #500=(CLinePar
COMMENT     (CParagraph 0 (1 #62# 3) 1 2 2 0
COMMENT     191) " N3: 5331 " 1)))))
COMMENT     "BssSI: 3 sites") 1 5 "CACGAG" "GTGCTC")
COMMENT     #501=(CRSFolderPar
COMMENT     (CFolderPar
COMMENT     (CGroupPar (CParagraph 57581528 (8 0) 1 1 1 0 178)
COMMENT     (CObjectList)) "BstAPI: 0 sites") 7 4
COMMENT     "GCANNNNNTGC" "CGTNNNNNACG")
COMMENT     #502=(CRSFolderPar
COMMENT     (CFolderPar
COMMENT     (CGroupPar (CParagraph 57581560 (8 0) 1 1 1 0 178)
COMMENT     (CObjectList)) "BstBI: 0 sites") 2 4 "TTCGAA"
COMMENT     "AAGCTT")
COMMENT     #503=(CRSFolderPar
COMMENT     (CFolderPar
COMMENT     (CGroupPar (CParagraph 57581592 (8 0) 1 1 1 0 178)
COMMENT     (CObjectList
COMMENT     #504=(CGroupPar
COMMENT     (CParagraph 0 (10 #65# 0) 1 2 2 0 180)
COMMENT     (CObjectList
COMMENT     #505=(CLinePar
COMMENT     (CParagraph 0 (1 #65# 1) 1 2 2 0
COMMENT     191) " N1: 1365 " 1)))))
COMMENT     "BstEII: 1 site") 1 6 "GGTNACC" "CCANTGG")
COMMENT     #506=(CRSFolderPar
COMMENT     (CFolderPar
COMMENT     (CGroupPar (CParagraph 57581624 (8 0) 1 1 1 0 178)
COMMENT     (CObjectList)) "BstXI: 0 sites") 8 4
COMMENT     "CCANNNNNNTGG" "GGTNNNNNNACC")
COMMENT     #507=(CRSFolderPar
COMMENT     (CFolderPar
COMMENT     (CGroupPar (CParagraph 57581656 (8 0) 1 1 1 0 178)
COMMENT     (CObjectList
COMMENT     #508=(CGroupPar
COMMENT     (CParagraph 0 (10 #67# 0) 1 2 2 0 180)
COMMENT     (CObjectList
COMMENT     #509=(CLinePar
COMMENT     (CParagraph 0 (1 #67# 1) 1 2 2 0
COMMENT     191) " N1: 185 " 1)
COMMENT     #510=(CLinePar
COMMENT     (CParagraph 0 (1 #67# 2) 1 2 2 0
COMMENT     191) " N2: 681 " 1)
COMMENT     #511=(CLinePar
COMMENT     (CParagraph 0 (1 #67# 3) 1 2 2 0
COMMENT     191) " N3: 819 " 1)
COMMENT     #512=(CLinePar
COMMENT     (CParagraph 0 (1 #67# 4) 1 2 2 0
COMMENT     191) " N4: 843 " 1)
COMMENT     #513=(CLinePar
COMMENT     (CParagraph 0 (1 #67# 5) 1 2 2 0
COMMENT     191) " N5: 2684 " 1)
COMMENT     #514=(CLinePar
COMMENT     (CParagraph 0 (1 #67# 6) 1 2 2 0
COMMENT     191) " N6: 2982 " 1)
COMMENT     #515=(CLinePar
COMMENT     (CParagraph 0 (1 #67# 7) 1 2 2 0
COMMENT     191) " N7: 3969 " 1)
COMMENT     #516=(CLinePar
COMMENT     (CParagraph 0 (1 #67# 8) 1 2 2 0
COMMENT     191) " N8: 3986 " 1)
COMMENT     #517=(CLinePar
COMMENT     (CParagraph 0 (1 #67# 9) 1 2 2 0
COMMENT     191) " N9: 4754 " 1)
COMMENT     #518=(CLinePar
COMMENT     (CParagraph 0 (1 #67# 10) 1 2 2 0
COMMENT     191) " N10: 4766 " 1)
COMMENT     #519=(CLinePar
COMMENT     (CParagraph 0 (1 #67# 11) 1 2 2 0
COMMENT     191) " N11: 4852 " 1)
COMMENT     #520=(CLinePar
COMMENT     (CParagraph 0 (1 #67# 12) 1 2 2 0
COMMENT     191) " N12: 4863 " 1)))))
COMMENT     "BstYI: 12 sites") 1 5 "RGATCY" "YCTAGR")
COMMENT     #521=(CRSFolderPar
COMMENT     (CFolderPar
COMMENT     (CGroupPar (CParagraph 57581688 (8 0) 1 1 1 0 178)
COMMENT     (CObjectList)) "BstZ17I: 0 sites") 3 3 "GTATAC"
COMMENT     "CATATG")
COMMENT     #522=(CRSFolderPar
COMMENT     (CFolderPar
COMMENT     (CGroupPar (CParagraph 57581720 (8 0) 1 1 1 0 178)
COMMENT     (CObjectList)) "Bsu36I: 0 sites") 2 5 "CCTNAGG"
COMMENT     "GGANTCC")
COMMENT     #523=(CRSFolderPar
COMMENT     (CFolderPar
COMMENT     (CGroupPar (CParagraph 57581752 (8 0) 1 1 1 0 178)
COMMENT     (CObjectList
COMMENT     #524=(CGroupPar
COMMENT     (CParagraph 0 (10 #70# 0) 1 2 2 0 180)
COMMENT     (CObjectList
COMMENT     #525=(CLinePar
COMMENT     (CParagraph 0 (1 #70# 1) 1 2 2 0
COMMENT     191) " N1: 387 " 1)
COMMENT     #526=(CLinePar
COMMENT     (CParagraph 0 (1 #70# 2) 1 2 2 0
COMMENT     191) " N2: 929 " 1)
COMMENT     #527=(CLinePar
COMMENT     (CParagraph 0 (1 #70# 3) 1 2 2 0
COMMENT     191) " N3: 1643 " 1)
COMMENT     #528=(CLinePar
COMMENT     (CParagraph 0 (1 #70# 4) 1 2 2 0
COMMENT     191) " N4: 2426 " 1)
COMMENT     #529=(CLinePar
COMMENT     (CParagraph 0 (1 #70# 5) 1 2 2 0
COMMENT     191) " N5: 2498 " 1)
COMMENT     #530=(CLinePar
COMMENT     (CParagraph 0 (1 #70# 6) 1 2 2 0
COMMENT     191) " N6: 2622 " 1)))))
COMMENT     "BtgI: 6 sites") 1 5 "CCRYGG" "GGYRCC")
COMMENT     #531=(CRSFolderPar
COMMENT     (CFolderPar
COMMENT     (CGroupPar (CParagraph 57581784 (8 0) 1 1 1 0 178)
COMMENT     (CObjectList
COMMENT     #532=(CGroupPar
COMMENT     (CParagraph 0 (10 #71# 0) 1 2 2 0 180)
COMMENT     (CObjectList
COMMENT     #533=(CLinePar
COMMENT     (CParagraph 0 (1 #71# 1) 1 2 2 0
COMMENT     191)
COMMENT     " N1: 2424 (on complementary strand)"
COMMENT     1)
COMMENT     #534=(CLinePar
COMMENT     (CParagraph 0 (1 #71# 2) 1 2 2 0
COMMENT     191)
COMMENT     " N2: 3468 (on complementary strand)"
COMMENT     1))))) "BtgZ I: 2 sites") 16 20
COMMENT     "GCGATGNNNNNNNNNNNNNNN" "CGCTACNNNNNNNNNNNNNNN")
COMMENT     #535=(CRSFolderPar
COMMENT     (CFolderPar
COMMENT     (CGroupPar (CParagraph 57581816 (8 0) 1 1 1 0 178)
COMMENT     (CObjectList
COMMENT     #536=(CGroupPar
COMMENT     (CParagraph 0 (10 #72# 0) 1 2 2 0 180)
COMMENT     (CObjectList
COMMENT     #537=(CLinePar
COMMENT     (CParagraph 0 (1 #72# 1) 1 2 2 0
COMMENT     191) " N1: 241 " 1)
COMMENT     #538=(CLinePar
COMMENT     (CParagraph 0 (1 #72# 2) 1 2 2 0
COMMENT     191)
COMMENT     " N2: 317 (on complementary strand)"
COMMENT     1)
COMMENT     #539=(CLinePar
COMMENT     (CParagraph 0 (1 #72# 3) 1 2 2 0
COMMENT     191) " N3: 355 " 1)
COMMENT     #540=(CLinePar
COMMENT     (CParagraph 0 (1 #72# 4) 1 2 2 0
COMMENT     191) " N4: 950 " 1)
COMMENT     #541=(CLinePar
COMMENT     (CParagraph 0 (1 #72# 5) 1 2 2 0
COMMENT     191)
COMMENT     " N5: 1400 (on complementary strand)"
COMMENT     1)
COMMENT     #542=(CLinePar
COMMENT     (CParagraph 0 (1 #72# 6) 1 2 2 0
COMMENT     191)
COMMENT     " N6: 1457 (on complementary strand)"
COMMENT     1)
COMMENT     #543=(CLinePar
COMMENT     (CParagraph 0 (1 #72# 7) 1 2 2 0
COMMENT     191) " N7: 1737 " 1)
COMMENT     #544=(CLinePar
COMMENT     (CParagraph 0 (1 #72# 8) 1 2 2 0
COMMENT     191) " N8: 2064 " 1)
COMMENT     #545=(CLinePar
COMMENT     (CParagraph 0 (1 #72# 9) 1 2 2 0
COMMENT     191) " N9: 4170 " 1)
COMMENT     #546=(CLinePar
COMMENT     (CParagraph 0 (1 #72# 10) 1 2 2 0
COMMENT     191) " N10: 4457 " 1)
COMMENT     #547=(CLinePar
COMMENT     (CParagraph 0 (1 #72# 11) 1 2 2 0
COMMENT     191) " N11: 4638 " 1)))))
COMMENT     "BtsCI: 11 sites") 7 5 "GGATGNNN" "CCTACNNN")
COMMENT     #548=(CRSFolderPar
COMMENT     (CFolderPar
COMMENT     (CGroupPar (CParagraph 57581848 (8 0) 1 1 1 0 178)
COMMENT     (CObjectList
COMMENT     #549=(CGroupPar
COMMENT     (CParagraph 0 (10 #73# 0) 1 2 2 0 180)
COMMENT     (CObjectList
COMMENT     #550=(CLinePar
COMMENT     (CParagraph 0 (1 #73# 1) 1 2 2 0
COMMENT     191)
COMMENT     " N1: 369 (on complementary strand)"
COMMENT     1)
COMMENT     #551=(CLinePar
COMMENT     (CParagraph 0 (1 #73# 2) 1 2 2 0
COMMENT     191) " N2: 2806 " 1)
COMMENT     #552=(CLinePar
COMMENT     (CParagraph 0 (1 #73# 3) 1 2 2 0
COMMENT     191) " N3: 4197 " 1)
COMMENT     #553=(CLinePar
COMMENT     (CParagraph 0 (1 #73# 4) 1 2 2 0
COMMENT     191)
COMMENT     " N4: 4217 (on complementary strand)"
COMMENT     1))))) "BtsI: 4 sites") 8 6
COMMENT     "GCAGTGNNN" "CGTCACNNN")
COMMENT     #554=(CRSFolderPar
COMMENT     (CFolderPar
COMMENT     (CGroupPar (CParagraph 57756824 (8 0) 1 1 1 0 178)
COMMENT     (CObjectList)) "ClaI (m): 0 sites") 3 5 "GATCGAT"
COMMENT     "CTAGCTA")
COMMENT     #555=(CRSFolderPar
COMMENT     (CFolderPar
COMMENT     (CGroupPar (CParagraph 57756864 (8 0) 1 1 1 0 178)
COMMENT     (CObjectList
COMMENT     #556=(CGroupPar
COMMENT     (CParagraph 0 (10 #75# 0) 1 2 2 0 180)
COMMENT     (CObjectList
COMMENT     #557=(CLinePar
COMMENT     (CParagraph 0 (1 #75# 1) 1 2 2 0
COMMENT     191) " N1: 2051 " 1)
COMMENT     #558=(CLinePar
COMMENT     (CParagraph 0 (1 #75# 2) 1 2 2 0
COMMENT     191) " N2: 2117 " 1)
COMMENT     #559=(CLinePar
COMMENT     (CParagraph 0 (1 #75# 3) 1 2 2 0
COMMENT     191) " N3: 2712 " 1)
COMMENT     #560=(CLinePar
COMMENT     (CParagraph 0 (1 #75# 4) 1 2 2 0
COMMENT     191) " N4: 2975 " 1)))))
COMMENT     "ClaI (nm): 4 sites") 3 5 "HATCGATD" "DTAGCTAH")
COMMENT     #561=(CRSFolderPar
COMMENT     (CFolderPar
COMMENT     (CGroupPar (CParagraph 57756904 (8 0) 1 1 1 0 178)
COMMENT     (CObjectList
COMMENT     #562=(CGroupPar
COMMENT     (CParagraph 0 (10 #76# 0) 1 2 2 0 180)
COMMENT     (CObjectList
COMMENT     #563=(CLinePar
COMMENT     (CParagraph 0 (1 #76# 1) 1 2 2 0
COMMENT     191) " N1: 1698 " 1)
COMMENT     #564=(CLinePar
COMMENT     (CParagraph 0 (1 #76# 2) 1 2 2 0
COMMENT     191) " N2: 2941 " 1)
COMMENT     #565=(CLinePar
COMMENT     (CParagraph 0 (1 #76# 3) 1 2 2 0
COMMENT     191) " N3: 4038 " 1)
COMMENT     #566=(CLinePar
COMMENT     (CParagraph 0 (1 #76# 4) 1 2 2 0
COMMENT     191) " N4: 4730 " 1)
COMMENT     #567=(CLinePar
COMMENT     (CParagraph 0 (1 #76# 5) 1 2 2 0
COMMENT     191) " N5: 4749 " 1)))))
COMMENT     "DraI: 5 sites") 3 3 "TTTAAA" "AAATTT")
COMMENT     #568=(CRSFolderPar
COMMENT     (CFolderPar
COMMENT     (CGroupPar (CParagraph 57581880 (8 0) 1 1 1 0 178)
COMMENT     (CObjectList
COMMENT     #569=(CGroupPar
COMMENT     (CParagraph 0 (10 #77# 0) 1 2 2 0 180)
COMMENT     (CObjectList
COMMENT     #570=(CLinePar
COMMENT     (CParagraph 0 (1 #77# 1) 1 2 2 0
COMMENT     191) " N1: 3476 " 1)))))
COMMENT     "DraIII: 1 site") 6 3 "CACNNNGTG" "GTGNNNCAC")
COMMENT     #571=(CRSFolderPar
COMMENT     (CFolderPar
COMMENT     (CGroupPar (CParagraph 57581912 (8 0) 1 1 1 0 178)
COMMENT     (CObjectList
COMMENT     #572=(CGroupPar
COMMENT     (CParagraph 0 (10 #78# 0) 1 2 2 0 180)
COMMENT     (CObjectList
COMMENT     #573=(CLinePar
COMMENT     (CParagraph 0 (1 #78# 1) 1 2 2 0
COMMENT     191) " N1: 3520 " 1)
COMMENT     #574=(CLinePar
COMMENT     (CParagraph 0 (1 #78# 2) 1 2 2 0
COMMENT     191) " N2: 5402 " 1)))))
COMMENT     "DrdI: 2 sites") 7 5 "GACNNNNNNGTC" "CTGNNNNNNCAG")
COMMENT     #575=(CRSFolderPar
COMMENT     (CFolderPar
COMMENT     (CGroupPar (CParagraph 57581944 (8 0) 1 1 1 0 178)
COMMENT     (CObjectList
COMMENT     #576=(CGroupPar
COMMENT     (CParagraph 0 (10 #79# 0) 1 2 2 0 180)
COMMENT     (CObjectList
COMMENT     #577=(CLinePar
COMMENT     (CParagraph 0 (1 #79# 1) 1 2 2 0
COMMENT     191) " N1: 104 " 1)
COMMENT     #578=(CLinePar
COMMENT     (CParagraph 0 (1 #79# 2) 1 2 2 0
COMMENT     191) " N2: 491 " 1)
COMMENT     #579=(CLinePar
COMMENT     (CParagraph 0 (1 #79# 3) 1 2 2 0
COMMENT     191) " N3: 1008 " 1)
COMMENT     #580=(CLinePar
COMMENT     (CParagraph 0 (1 #79# 4) 1 2 2 0
COMMENT     191) " N4: 1238 " 1)
COMMENT     #581=(CLinePar
COMMENT     (CParagraph 0 (1 #79# 5) 1 2 2 0
COMMENT     191) " N5: 1293 " 1)
COMMENT     #582=(CLinePar
COMMENT     (CParagraph 0 (1 #79# 6) 1 2 2 0
COMMENT     191) " N6: 2737 " 1)
COMMENT     #583=(CLinePar
COMMENT     (CParagraph 0 (1 #79# 7) 1 2 2 0
COMMENT     191) " N7: 3063 " 1)
COMMENT     #584=(CLinePar
COMMENT     (CParagraph 0 (1 #79# 8) 1 2 2 0
COMMENT     191) " N8: 4223 " 1)
COMMENT     #585=(CLinePar
COMMENT     (CParagraph 0 (1 #79# 9) 1 2 2 0
COMMENT     191) " N9: 5665 " 1)))))
COMMENT     "EaeI: 9 sites") 1 5 "YGGCCR" "RCCGGY")
COMMENT     #586=(CRSFolderPar
COMMENT     (CFolderPar
COMMENT     (CGroupPar (CParagraph 57581976 (8 0) 1 1 1 0 178)
COMMENT     (CObjectList
COMMENT     #587=(CGroupPar
COMMENT     (CParagraph 0 (10 #80# 0) 1 2 2 0 180)
COMMENT     (CObjectList
COMMENT     #588=(CLinePar
COMMENT     (CParagraph 0 (1 #80# 1) 1 2 2 0
COMMENT     191) " N1: 2737 " 1)))))
COMMENT     "EagI: 1 site") 1 5 "CGGCCG" "GCCGGC")
COMMENT     #589=(CRSFolderPar
COMMENT     (CFolderPar
COMMENT     (CGroupPar (CParagraph 57582008 (8 0) 1 1 1 0 178)
COMMENT     (CObjectList
COMMENT     #590=(CGroupPar
COMMENT     (CParagraph 0 (10 #81# 0) 1 2 2 0 180)
COMMENT     (CObjectList
COMMENT     #591=(CLinePar
COMMENT     (CParagraph 0 (1 #81# 1) 1 2 2 0
COMMENT     191)
COMMENT     " N1: 1673 (on complementary strand)"
COMMENT     1)
COMMENT     #592=(CLinePar
COMMENT     (CParagraph 0 (1 #81# 2) 1 2 2 0
COMMENT     191)
COMMENT     " N2: 1901 (on complementary strand)"
COMMENT     1)
COMMENT     #593=(CLinePar
COMMENT     (CParagraph 0 (1 #81# 3) 1 2 2 0
COMMENT     191)
COMMENT     " N3: 2072 (on complementary strand)"
COMMENT     1)
COMMENT     #594=(CLinePar
COMMENT     (CParagraph 0 (1 #81# 4) 1 2 2 0
COMMENT     191) " N4: 2654 " 1)
COMMENT     #595=(CLinePar
COMMENT     (CParagraph 0 (1 #81# 5) 1 2 2 0
COMMENT     191)
COMMENT     " N5: 3180 (on complementary strand)"
COMMENT     1)
COMMENT     #596=(CLinePar
COMMENT     (CParagraph 0 (1 #81# 6) 1 2 2 0
COMMENT     191)
COMMENT     " N6: 3817 (on complementary strand)"
COMMENT     1)
COMMENT     #597=(CLinePar
COMMENT     (CParagraph 0 (1 #81# 7) 1 2 2 0
COMMENT     191)
COMMENT     " N7: 5621 (on complementary strand)"
COMMENT     1))))) "EarI: 7 sites") 7 10
COMMENT     "CTCTTCNNNNN" "GAGAAGNNNNN")
COMMENT     #598=(CRSFolderPar
COMMENT     (CFolderPar
COMMENT     (CGroupPar (CParagraph 57582040 (8 0) 1 1 1 0 178)
COMMENT     (CObjectList
COMMENT     #599=(CGroupPar
COMMENT     (CParagraph 0 (10 #82# 0) 1 2 2 0 180)
COMMENT     (CObjectList
COMMENT     #600=(CLinePar
COMMENT     (CParagraph 0 (1 #82# 1) 1 2 2 0
COMMENT     191) " N1: 2446 " 1)
COMMENT     #601=(CLinePar
COMMENT     (CParagraph 0 (1 #82# 2) 1 2 2 0
COMMENT     191) " N2: 4474 " 1)
COMMENT     #602=(CLinePar
COMMENT     (CParagraph 0 (1 #82# 3) 1 2 2 0
COMMENT     191) " N3: 5302 " 1)
COMMENT     #603=(CLinePar
COMMENT     (CParagraph 0 (1 #82# 4) 1 2 2 0
COMMENT     191) " N4: 5448 " 1)))))
COMMENT     "EciI: 4 sites") 17 15 "GGCGGANNNNNNNNNNNN"
COMMENT     "CCGCCTNNNNNNNNNNNN")
COMMENT     #604=(CRSFolderPar
COMMENT     (CFolderPar
COMMENT     (CGroupPar (CParagraph 57582072 (8 0) 1 1 1 0 178)
COMMENT     (CObjectList)) "EcoNI: 0 sites") 5 6
COMMENT     "CCTNNNNNAGG" "GGANNNNNTCC")
COMMENT     #605=(CRSFolderPar
COMMENT     (CFolderPar
COMMENT     (CGroupPar (CParagraph 57756944 (8 0) 1 1 1 0 178)
COMMENT     (CObjectList
COMMENT     #606=(CGroupPar
COMMENT     (CParagraph 0 (10 #84# 0) 1 2 2 0 180)
COMMENT     (CObjectList
COMMENT     #607=(CLinePar
COMMENT     (CParagraph 0 (1 #84# 1) 1 2 2 0
COMMENT     191) " N1: 198 " 1)
COMMENT     #608=(CLinePar
COMMENT     (CParagraph 0 (1 #84# 2) 1 2 2 0
COMMENT     191) " N2: 199 " 1)))))
COMMENT     "EcoO109I: 2 sites") 2 5 "RGGNCCY" "YCCNGGR")
COMMENT     #609=(CRSFolderPar
COMMENT     (CFolderPar
COMMENT     (CGroupPar (CParagraph 57756984 (8 0) 1 1 1 0 178)
COMMENT     (CObjectList
COMMENT     #610=(CGroupPar
COMMENT     (CParagraph 0 (10 #85# 0) 1 2 2 0 180)
COMMENT     (CObjectList
COMMENT     #611=(CLinePar
COMMENT     (CParagraph 0 (1 #85# 1) 1 2 2 0
COMMENT     191) " N1: 662 " 1)))))
COMMENT     "EcoRI: 1 site") 1 5 "GAATTC" "CTTAAG")
COMMENT     #612=(CRSFolderPar
COMMENT     (CFolderPar
COMMENT     (CGroupPar (CParagraph 57582104 (8 0) 1 1 1 0 178)
COMMENT     (CObjectList)) "EcoRV: 0 sites") 3 3 "GATATC"
COMMENT     "CTATAG")
COMMENT     #613=(CRSFolderPar
COMMENT     (CFolderPar
COMMENT     (CGroupPar (CParagraph 57582136 (8 0) 1 1 1 0 178)
COMMENT     (CObjectList)) "FseI: 0 sites") 6 2 "GGCCGGCC"
COMMENT     "CCGGCCGG")
COMMENT     #614=(CRSFolderPar
COMMENT     (CFolderPar
COMMENT     (CGroupPar (CParagraph 57582168 (8 0) 1 1 1 0 178)
COMMENT     (CObjectList
COMMENT     #615=(CGroupPar
COMMENT     (CParagraph 0 (10 #88# 0) 1 2 2 0 180)
COMMENT     (CObjectList
COMMENT     #616=(CLinePar
COMMENT     (CParagraph 0 (1 #88# 1) 1 2 2 0
COMMENT     191) " N1: 316 " 1)
COMMENT     #617=(CLinePar
COMMENT     (CParagraph 0 (1 #88# 2) 1 2 2 0
COMMENT     191) " N2: 368 " 1)
COMMENT     #618=(CLinePar
COMMENT     (CParagraph 0 (1 #88# 3) 1 2 2 0
COMMENT     191) " N3: 3221 " 1)
COMMENT     #619=(CLinePar
COMMENT     (CParagraph 0 (1 #88# 4) 1 2 2 0
COMMENT     191) " N4: 4393 " 1)))))
COMMENT     "FspI: 4 sites") 3 3 "TGCGCA" "ACGCGT")
COMMENT     #620=(CRSFolderPar
COMMENT     (CFolderPar
COMMENT     (CGroupPar (CParagraph 57582200 (8 0) 1 1 1 0 178)
COMMENT     (CObjectList
COMMENT     #621=(CGroupPar
COMMENT     (CParagraph 0 (10 #89# 0) 1 2 2 0 180)
COMMENT     (CObjectList
COMMENT     #622=(CLinePar
COMMENT     (CParagraph 0 (1 #89# 1) 1 2 2 0
COMMENT     191) " N1: 592 " 1)
COMMENT     #623=(CLinePar
COMMENT     (CParagraph 0 (1 #89# 2) 1 2 2 0
COMMENT     191) " N2: 606 " 1)
COMMENT     #624=(CLinePar
COMMENT     (CParagraph 0 (1 #89# 3) 1 2 2 0
COMMENT     191) " N3: 965 " 1)
COMMENT     #625=(CLinePar
COMMENT     (CParagraph 0 (1 #89# 4) 1 2 2 0
COMMENT     191) " N4: 1073 " 1)
COMMENT     #626=(CLinePar
COMMENT     (CParagraph 0 (1 #89# 5) 1 2 2 0
COMMENT     191) " N5: 3318 " 1)
COMMENT     #627=(CLinePar
COMMENT     (CParagraph 0 (1 #89# 6) 1 2 2 0
COMMENT     191) " N6: 3326 " 1)
COMMENT     #628=(CLinePar
COMMENT     (CParagraph 0 (1 #89# 7) 1 2 2 0
COMMENT     191) " N7: 5264 " 1)
COMMENT     #629=(CLinePar
COMMENT     (CParagraph 0 (1 #89# 8) 1 2 2 0
COMMENT     191) " N8: 5634 " 1)))))
COMMENT     "HaeII: 8 sites") 5 1 "RGCGCY" "YCGCGR")
COMMENT     #630=(CRSFolderPar
COMMENT     (CFolderPar
COMMENT     (CGroupPar (CParagraph 57582232 (8 0) 1 1 1 0 178)
COMMENT     (CObjectList
COMMENT     #631=(CGroupPar
COMMENT     (CParagraph 0 (10 #90# 0) 1 2 2 0 180)
COMMENT     (CObjectList
COMMENT     #632=(CLinePar
COMMENT     (CParagraph 0 (1 #90# 1) 1 2 2 0
COMMENT     191) " N1: 861 " 1)
COMMENT     #633=(CLinePar
COMMENT     (CParagraph 0 (1 #90# 2) 1 2 2 0
COMMENT     191) " N2: 2009 " 1)
COMMENT     #634=(CLinePar
COMMENT     (CParagraph 0 (1 #90# 3) 1 2 2 0
COMMENT     191) " N3: 2722 " 1)
COMMENT     #635=(CLinePar
COMMENT     (CParagraph 0 (1 #90# 4) 1 2 2 0
COMMENT     191) " N4: 2880 " 1)))))
COMMENT     "HincII: 4 sites") 3 3 "GTYRAC" "CARYTG")
COMMENT     #636=(CRSFolderPar
COMMENT     (CFolderPar
COMMENT     (CGroupPar (CParagraph 57582264 (8 0) 1 1 1 0 178)
COMMENT     (CObjectList
COMMENT     #637=(CGroupPar
COMMENT     (CParagraph 0 (10 #91# 0) 1 2 2 0 180)
COMMENT     (CObjectList
COMMENT     #638=(CLinePar
COMMENT     (CParagraph 0 (1 #91# 1) 1 2 2 0
COMMENT     191) " N1: 2110 " 1)))))
COMMENT     "HindIII: 1 site") 1 5 "AAGCTT" "TTCGAA")
COMMENT     #639=(CRSFolderPar
COMMENT     (CFolderPar
COMMENT     (CGroupPar (CParagraph 57582296 (8 0) 1 1 1 0 178)
COMMENT     (CObjectList
COMMENT     #640=(CGroupPar
COMMENT     (CParagraph 0 (10 #92# 0) 1 2 2 0 180)
COMMENT     (CObjectList
COMMENT     #641=(CLinePar
COMMENT     (CParagraph 0 (1 #92# 1) 1 2 2 0
COMMENT     191) " N1: 2009 " 1)
COMMENT     #642=(CLinePar
COMMENT     (CParagraph 0 (1 #92# 2) 1 2 2 0
COMMENT     191) " N2: 2880 " 1)))))
COMMENT     "HpaI: 2 sites") 3 3 "GTTAAC" "CAATTG")
COMMENT     #643=(CRSFolderPar
COMMENT     (CFolderPar
COMMENT     (CGroupPar (CParagraph 57582328 (8 0) 1 1 1 0 178)
COMMENT     (CObjectList)) "I-SceI: 0 sites") 9 5
COMMENT     "TWGGGATAACAGGGTAAT" "AWCCCTATTGTCCCATTA")
COMMENT     #644=(CRSFolderPar
COMMENT     (CFolderPar
COMMENT     (CGroupPar (CParagraph 57582360 (8 0) 1 1 1 0 178)
COMMENT     (CObjectList
COMMENT     #645=(CGroupPar
COMMENT     (CParagraph 0 (10 #94# 0) 1 2 2 0 180)
COMMENT     (CObjectList
COMMENT     #646=(CLinePar
COMMENT     (CParagraph 0 (1 #94# 1) 1 2 2 0
COMMENT     191) " N1: 588 " 1)
COMMENT     #647=(CLinePar
COMMENT     (CParagraph 0 (1 #94# 2) 1 2 2 0
COMMENT     191) " N2: 961 " 1)
COMMENT     #648=(CLinePar
COMMENT     (CParagraph 0 (1 #94# 3) 1 2 2 0
COMMENT     191) " N3: 1069 " 1)))))
COMMENT     "KasI: 3 sites") 1 5 "GGCGCC" "CCGCGG")
COMMENT     #649=(CRSFolderPar
COMMENT     (CFolderPar
COMMENT     (CGroupPar (CParagraph 57582392 (8 0) 1 1 1 0 178)
COMMENT     (CObjectList)) "KpnI: 0 sites") 5 1 "GGTACC"
COMMENT     "CCATGG")
COMMENT     #650=(CRSFolderPar
COMMENT     (CFolderPar
COMMENT     (CGroupPar (CParagraph 57582424 (8 0) 1 1 1 0 178)
COMMENT     (CObjectList
COMMENT     #651=(CGroupPar
COMMENT     (CParagraph 0 (10 #96# 0) 1 2 2 0 180)
COMMENT     (CObjectList
COMMENT     #652=(CLinePar
COMMENT     (CParagraph 0 (1 #96# 1) 1 2 2 0
COMMENT     191) " N1: 2889 " 1)))))
COMMENT     "MfeI: 1 site") 1 5 "CAATTG" "GTTAAC")
COMMENT     #653=(CRSFolderPar
COMMENT     (CFolderPar
COMMENT     (CGroupPar (CParagraph 57582456 (8 0) 1 1 1 0 178)
COMMENT     (CObjectList
COMMENT     #654=(CGroupPar
COMMENT     (CParagraph 0 (10 #97# 0) 1 2 2 0 180)
COMMENT     (CObjectList
COMMENT     #655=(CLinePar
COMMENT     (CParagraph 0 (1 #97# 1) 1 2 2 0
COMMENT     191) " N1: 1660 " 1)))))
COMMENT     "MluI: 1 site") 1 5 "ACGCGT" "TGCGCA")
COMMENT     #656=(CRSFolderPar
COMMENT     (CFolderPar
COMMENT     (CGroupPar (CParagraph 57582488 (8 0) 1 1 1 0 178)
COMMENT     (CObjectList
COMMENT     #657=(CGroupPar
COMMENT     (CParagraph 0 (10 #98# 0) 1 2 2 0 180)
COMMENT     (CObjectList
COMMENT     #658=(CLinePar
COMMENT     (CParagraph 0 (1 #98# 1) 1 2 2 0
COMMENT     191) " N1: 106 " 1)
COMMENT     #659=(CLinePar
COMMENT     (CParagraph 0 (1 #98# 2) 1 2 2 0
COMMENT     191) " N2: 1240 " 1)
COMMENT     #660=(CLinePar
COMMENT     (CParagraph 0 (1 #98# 3) 1 2 2 0
COMMENT     191) " N3: 3065 " 1)))))
COMMENT     "MscI: 3 sites") 3 3 "TGGCCA" "ACCGGT")
COMMENT     #661=(CRSFolderPar
COMMENT     (CFolderPar
COMMENT     (CGroupPar (CParagraph 57582520 (8 0) 1 1 1 0 178)
COMMENT     (CObjectList
COMMENT     #662=(CGroupPar
COMMENT     (CParagraph 0 (10 #99# 0) 1 2 2 0 180)
COMMENT     (CObjectList
COMMENT     #663=(CLinePar
COMMENT     (CParagraph 0 (1 #99# 1) 1 2 2 0
COMMENT     191) " N1: 776 " 1)
COMMENT     #664=(CLinePar
COMMENT     (CParagraph 0 (1 #99# 2) 1 2 2 0
COMMENT     191) " N2: 1126 " 1)
COMMENT     #665=(CLinePar
COMMENT     (CParagraph 0 (1 #99# 3) 1 2 2 0
COMMENT     191) " N3: 3845 " 1)
COMMENT     #666=(CLinePar
COMMENT     (CParagraph 0 (1 #99# 4) 1 2 2 0
COMMENT     191) " N4: 4204 " 1)
COMMENT     #667=(CLinePar
COMMENT     (CParagraph 0 (1 #99# 5) 1 2 2 0
COMMENT     191) " N5: 4363 " 1)))))
COMMENT     "MslI: 5 sites") 5 5 "CAYNNNNRTG" "GTRNNNNYAC")
COMMENT     #668=(CRSFolderPar
COMMENT     (CFolderPar
COMMENT     (CGroupPar (CParagraph 57582552 (8 0) 1 1 1 0 178)
COMMENT     (CObjectList
COMMENT     #669=(CGroupPar
COMMENT     (CParagraph 0 (10 #100# 0) 1 2 2 0 180)
COMMENT     (CObjectList
COMMENT     #670=(CLinePar
COMMENT     (CParagraph 0 (1 #100# 1) 1 2 2 0
COMMENT     191) " N1: 389 " 1)
COMMENT     #671=(CLinePar
COMMENT     (CParagraph 0 (1 #100# 2) 1 2 2 0
COMMENT     191) " N2: 628 " 1)
COMMENT     #672=(CLinePar
COMMENT     (CParagraph 0 (1 #100# 3) 1 2 2 0
COMMENT     191) " N3: 1062 " 1)
COMMENT     #673=(CLinePar
COMMENT     (CParagraph 0 (1 #100# 4) 1 2 2 0
COMMENT     191) " N4: 2459 " 1)
COMMENT     #674=(CLinePar
COMMENT     (CParagraph 0 (1 #100# 5) 1 2 2 0
COMMENT     191) " N5: 2608 " 1)
COMMENT     #675=(CLinePar
COMMENT     (CParagraph 0 (1 #100# 6) 1 2 2 0
COMMENT     191) " N6: 2624 " 1)
COMMENT     #676=(CLinePar
COMMENT     (CParagraph 0 (1 #100# 7) 1 2 2 0
COMMENT     191) " N7: 3171 " 1)
COMMENT     #677=(CLinePar
COMMENT     (CParagraph 0 (1 #100# 8) 1 2 2 0
COMMENT     191) " N8: 3980 " 1)
COMMENT     #678=(CLinePar
COMMENT     (CParagraph 0 (1 #100# 9) 1 2 2 0
COMMENT     191) " N9: 4921 " 1)
COMMENT     #679=(CLinePar
COMMENT     (CParagraph 0 (1 #100# 10) 1 2 2 0
COMMENT     191) " N10: 5166 " 1)
COMMENT     #680=(CLinePar
COMMENT     (CParagraph 0 (1 #100# 11) 1 2 2 0
COMMENT     191) " N11: 5684 " 1)))))
COMMENT     "MspA1I: 11 sites") 3 3 "CMGCKG" "GKCGMC")
COMMENT     #681=(CRSFolderPar
COMMENT     (CFolderPar
COMMENT     (CGroupPar (CParagraph 57582584 (8 0) 1 1 1 0 178)
COMMENT     (CObjectList
COMMENT     #682=(CGroupPar
COMMENT     (CParagraph 0 (10 #101# 0) 1 2 2 0 180)
COMMENT     (CObjectList
COMMENT     #683=(CLinePar
COMMENT     (CParagraph 0 (1 #101# 1) 1 2 2 0
COMMENT     191) " N1: 521 " 1)
COMMENT     #684=(CLinePar
COMMENT     (CParagraph 0 (1 #101# 2) 1 2 2 0
COMMENT     191) " N2: 593 " 1)
COMMENT     #685=(CLinePar
COMMENT     (CParagraph 0 (1 #101# 3) 1 2 2 0
COMMENT     191) " N3: 2636 " 1)
COMMENT     #686=(CLinePar
COMMENT     (CParagraph 0 (1 #101# 4) 1 2 2 0
COMMENT     191) " N4: 3370 " 1)))))
COMMENT     "NaeI: 4 sites") 3 3 "GCCGGC" "CGGCCG")
COMMENT     #687=(CRSFolderPar
COMMENT     (CFolderPar
COMMENT     (CGroupPar (CParagraph 57582616 (8 0) 1 1 1 0 178)
COMMENT     (CObjectList
COMMENT     #688=(CGroupPar
COMMENT     (CParagraph 0 (10 #102# 0) 1 2 2 0 180)
COMMENT     (CObjectList
COMMENT     #689=(CLinePar
COMMENT     (CParagraph 0 (1 #102# 1) 1 2 2 0
COMMENT     191) " N1: 589 " 1)
COMMENT     #690=(CLinePar
COMMENT     (CParagraph 0 (1 #102# 2) 1 2 2 0
COMMENT     191) " N2: 962 " 1)
COMMENT     #691=(CLinePar
COMMENT     (CParagraph 0 (1 #102# 3) 1 2 2 0
COMMENT     191) " N3: 1070 " 1)))))
COMMENT     "NarI: 3 sites") 2 4 "GGCGCC" "CCGCGG")
COMMENT     #692=(CRSFolderPar
COMMENT     (CFolderPar
COMMENT     (CGroupPar (CParagraph 57582648 (8 0) 1 1 1 0 178)
COMMENT     (CObjectList
COMMENT     #693=(CGroupPar
COMMENT     (CParagraph 0 (10 #103# 0) 1 2 2 0 180)
COMMENT     (CObjectList
COMMENT     #694=(CLinePar
COMMENT     (CParagraph 0 (1 #103# 1) 1 2 2 0
COMMENT     191) " N1: 1643 " 1)))))
COMMENT     "NcoI: 1 site") 1 5 "CCATGG" "GGTACC")
COMMENT     #695=(CRSFolderPar
COMMENT     (CFolderPar
COMMENT     (CGroupPar (CParagraph 57582680 (8 0) 1 1 1 0 178)
COMMENT     (CObjectList)) "NdeI: 0 sites") 2 4 "CATATG"
COMMENT     "GTATAC")
COMMENT     #696=(CRSFolderPar
COMMENT     (CFolderPar
COMMENT     (CGroupPar (CParagraph 57582712 (8 0) 1 1 1 0 178)
COMMENT     (CObjectList
COMMENT     #697=(CGroupPar
COMMENT     (CParagraph 0 (10 #105# 0) 1 2 2 0 180)
COMMENT     (CObjectList
COMMENT     #698=(CLinePar
COMMENT     (CParagraph 0 (1 #105# 1) 1 2 2 0
COMMENT     191) " N1: 519 " 1)
COMMENT     #699=(CLinePar
COMMENT     (CParagraph 0 (1 #105# 2) 1 2 2 0
COMMENT     191) " N2: 591 " 1)
COMMENT     #700=(CLinePar
COMMENT     (CParagraph 0 (1 #105# 3) 1 2 2 0
COMMENT     191) " N3: 2634 " 1)
COMMENT     #701=(CLinePar
COMMENT     (CParagraph 0 (1 #105# 4) 1 2 2 0
COMMENT     191) " N4: 3368 " 1)))))
COMMENT     "NgoMIV: 4 sites") 1 5 "GCCGGC" "CGGCCG")
COMMENT     #702=(CRSFolderPar
COMMENT     (CFolderPar
COMMENT     (CGroupPar (CParagraph 57582744 (8 0) 1 1 1 0 178)
COMMENT     (CObjectList
COMMENT     #703=(CGroupPar
COMMENT     (CParagraph 0 (10 #106# 0) 1 2 2 0 180)
COMMENT     (CObjectList
COMMENT     #704=(CLinePar
COMMENT     (CParagraph 0 (1 #106# 1) 1 2 2 0
COMMENT     191) " N1: 673 " 1)
COMMENT     #705=(CLinePar
COMMENT     (CParagraph 0 (1 #106# 2) 1 2 2 0
COMMENT     191) " N2: 787 " 1)))))
COMMENT     "NheI: 2 sites") 1 5 "GCTAGC" "CGATCG")
COMMENT     #706=(CRSFolderPar
COMMENT     (CFolderPar
COMMENT     (CGroupPar (CParagraph 57582776 (8 0) 1 1 1 0 178)
COMMENT     (CObjectList
COMMENT     #707=(CGroupPar
COMMENT     (CParagraph 0 (10 #107# 0) 1 2 2 0 180)
COMMENT     (CObjectList
COMMENT     #708=(CLinePar
COMMENT     (CParagraph 0 (1 #107# 1) 1 2 2 0
COMMENT     191) " N1: 2737 " 1)))))
COMMENT     "NotI: 1 site") 2 6 "GCGGCCGC" "CGCCGGCG")
COMMENT     #709=(CRSFolderPar
COMMENT     (CFolderPar
COMMENT     (CGroupPar (CParagraph 57582808 (8 0) 1 1 1 0 178)
COMMENT     (CObjectList
COMMENT     #710=(CGroupPar
COMMENT     (CParagraph 0 (10 #108# 0) 1 2 2 0 180)
COMMENT     (CObjectList
COMMENT     #711=(CLinePar
COMMENT     (CParagraph 0 (1 #108# 1) 1 2 2 0
COMMENT     191) " N1: 1919 " 1)))))
COMMENT     "NruI: 1 site") 3 3 "TCGCGA" "AGCGCT")
COMMENT     #712=(CRSFolderPar
COMMENT     (CFolderPar
COMMENT     (CGroupPar (CParagraph 57582840 (8 0) 1 1 1 0 178)
COMMENT     (CObjectList)) "NsiI: 0 sites") 5 1 "ATGCAT"
COMMENT     "TACGTA")
COMMENT     #713=(CRSFolderPar
COMMENT     (CFolderPar
COMMENT     (CGroupPar (CParagraph 57582872 (8 0) 1 1 1 0 178)
COMMENT     (CObjectList
COMMENT     #714=(CGroupPar
COMMENT     (CParagraph 0 (10 #110# 0) 1 2 2 0 180)
COMMENT     (CObjectList
COMMENT     #715=(CLinePar
COMMENT     (CParagraph 0 (1 #110# 1) 1 2 2 0
COMMENT     191) " N1: 5508 " 1)))))
COMMENT     "NspI: 1 site") 5 1 "RCATGY" "YGTACR")
COMMENT     #716=(CRSFolderPar
COMMENT     (CFolderPar
COMMENT     (CGroupPar (CParagraph 57582904 (8 0) 1 1 1 0 178)
COMMENT     (CObjectList)) "PacI: 0 sites") 5 3 "TTAATTAA"
COMMENT     "AATTAATT")
COMMENT     #717=(CRSFolderPar
COMMENT     (CFolderPar
COMMENT     (CGroupPar (CParagraph 57582936 (8 0) 1 1 1 0 178)
COMMENT     (CObjectList
COMMENT     #718=(CGroupPar
COMMENT     (CParagraph 0 (10 #112# 0) 1 2 2 0 180)
COMMENT     (CObjectList
COMMENT     #719=(CLinePar
COMMENT     (CParagraph 0 (1 #112# 1) 1 2 2 0
COMMENT     191) " N1: 5504 " 1)))))
COMMENT     "PciI: 1 site") 1 5 "ACATGT" "TGTACA")
COMMENT     #720=(CRSFolderPar
COMMENT     (CFolderPar
COMMENT     (CGroupPar (CParagraph 57582968 (8 0) 1 1 1 0 178)
COMMENT     (CObjectList
COMMENT     #721=(CGroupPar
COMMENT     (CParagraph 0 (10 #113# 0) 1 2 2 0 180)
COMMENT     (CObjectList
COMMENT     #722=(CLinePar
COMMENT     (CParagraph 0 (1 #113# 1) 1 2 2 0
COMMENT     191) " N1: 1099 " 1)))))
COMMENT     "PflFI: 1 site") 4 5 "GACNNNGTC" "CTGNNNCAG")
COMMENT     #723=(CRSFolderPar
COMMENT     (CFolderPar
COMMENT     (CGroupPar (CParagraph 57583000 (8 0) 1 1 1 0 178)
COMMENT     (CObjectList
COMMENT     #724=(CGroupPar
COMMENT     (CParagraph 0 (10 #114# 0) 1 2 2 0 180)
COMMENT     (CObjectList
COMMENT     #725=(CLinePar
COMMENT     (CParagraph 0 (1 #114# 1) 1 2 2 0
COMMENT     191) " N1: 1649 " 1)
COMMENT     #726=(CLinePar
COMMENT     (CParagraph 0 (1 #114# 2) 1 2 2 0
COMMENT     191) " N2: 2363 " 1)))))
COMMENT     "PflMI: 2 sites") 7 4 "CCANNNNNTGG" "GGTNNNNNACC")
COMMENT     #727=(CRSFolderPar
COMMENT     (CFolderPar
COMMENT     (CGroupPar (CParagraph 57583032 (8 0) 1 1 1 0 178)
COMMENT     (CObjectList)) "PI-SceI: 0 sites") 15 11
COMMENT     "ATCTATGTCGGGTGCGGAGAAAGAGGTAATGAAATGGCA"
COMMENT     "TAGATACAGCCCACGCCTCTTTCTCCATTACTTTACCGT")
COMMENT     #728=(CRSFolderPar
COMMENT     (CFolderPar
COMMENT     (CGroupPar (CParagraph 57583064 (8 0) 1 1 1 0 178)
COMMENT     (CObjectList)) "PmeI: 0 sites") 4 4 "GTTTAAAC"
COMMENT     "CAAATTTG")
COMMENT     #729=(CRSFolderPar
COMMENT     (CFolderPar
COMMENT     (CGroupPar (CParagraph 57583096 (8 0) 1 1 1 0 178)
COMMENT     (CObjectList
COMMENT     #730=(CGroupPar
COMMENT     (CParagraph 0 (10 #117# 0) 1 2 2 0 180)
COMMENT     (CObjectList
COMMENT     #731=(CLinePar
COMMENT     (CParagraph 0 (1 #117# 1) 1 2 2 0
COMMENT     191) " N1: 1542 " 1)
COMMENT     #732=(CLinePar
COMMENT     (CParagraph 0 (1 #117# 2) 1 2 2 0
COMMENT     191) " N2: 1983 " 1)))))
COMMENT     "PmlI: 2 sites") 3 3 "CACGTG" "GTGCAC")
COMMENT     #733=(CRSFolderPar
COMMENT     (CFolderPar
COMMENT     (CGroupPar (CParagraph 57583128 (8 0) 1 1 1 0 178)
COMMENT     (CObjectList)) "PpuMI: 0 sites") 2 5 "RGGWCCY"
COMMENT     "YCCWGGR")
COMMENT     #734=(CRSFolderPar
COMMENT     (CFolderPar
COMMENT     (CGroupPar (CParagraph 57583160 (8 0) 1 1 1 0 178)
COMMENT     (CObjectList)) "PshAI: 0 sites") 5 5 "GACNNNNGTC"
COMMENT     "CTGNNNNCAG")
COMMENT     #735=(CRSFolderPar
COMMENT     (CFolderPar
COMMENT     (CGroupPar (CParagraph 57583192 (8 0) 1 1 1 0 178)
COMMENT     (CObjectList
COMMENT     #736=(CGroupPar
COMMENT     (CParagraph 0 (10 #120# 0) 1 2 2 0 180)
COMMENT     (CObjectList
COMMENT     #737=(CLinePar
COMMENT     (CParagraph 0 (1 #120# 1) 1 2 2 0
COMMENT     191) " N1: 2860 " 1)
COMMENT     #738=(CLinePar
COMMENT     (CParagraph 0 (1 #120# 2) 1 2 2 0
COMMENT     191) " N2: 3601 " 1)))))
COMMENT     "PsiI: 2 sites") 3 3 "TTATAA" "AATATT")
COMMENT     #739=(CRSFolderPar
COMMENT     (CFolderPar
COMMENT     (CGroupPar (CParagraph 57583224 (8 0) 1 1 1 0 178)
COMMENT     (CObjectList
COMMENT     #740=(CGroupPar
COMMENT     (CParagraph 0 (10 #121# 0) 1 2 2 0 180)
COMMENT     (CObjectList
COMMENT     #741=(CLinePar
COMMENT     (CParagraph 0 (1 #121# 1) 1 2 2 0
COMMENT     191) " N1: 198 " 1)))))
COMMENT     "PspOMI: 1 site") 1 5 "GGGCCC" "CCCGGG")
COMMENT     #742=(CRSFolderPar
COMMENT     (CFolderPar
COMMENT     (CGroupPar (CParagraph 57583256 (8 0) 1 1 1 0 178)
COMMENT     (CObjectList
COMMENT     #743=(CGroupPar
COMMENT     (CParagraph 0 (10 #122# 0) 1 2 2 0 180)
COMMENT     (CObjectList
COMMENT     #744=(CLinePar
COMMENT     (CParagraph 0 (1 #122# 1) 1 2 2 0
COMMENT     191) " N1: 195 " 1)
COMMENT     #745=(CLinePar
COMMENT     (CParagraph 0 (1 #122# 2) 1 2 2 0
COMMENT     191) " N2: 704 " 1)
COMMENT     #746=(CLinePar
COMMENT     (CParagraph 0 (1 #122# 3) 1 2 2 0
COMMENT     191) " N3: 1565 " 1)
COMMENT     #747=(CLinePar
COMMENT     (CParagraph 0 (1 #122# 4) 1 2 2 0
COMMENT     191) " N4: 1808 " 1)))))
COMMENT     "PstI: 4 sites") 5 1 "CTGCAG" "GACGTC")
COMMENT     #748=(CRSFolderPar
COMMENT     (CFolderPar
COMMENT     (CGroupPar (CParagraph 57583288 (8 0) 1 1 1 0 178)
COMMENT     (CObjectList
COMMENT     #749=(CGroupPar
COMMENT     (CParagraph 0 (10 #123# 0) 1 2 2 0 180)
COMMENT     (CObjectList
COMMENT     #750=(CLinePar
COMMENT     (CParagraph 0 (1 #123# 1) 1 2 2 0
COMMENT     191) " N1: 1774 " 1)
COMMENT     #751=(CLinePar
COMMENT     (CParagraph 0 (1 #123# 2) 1 2 2 0
COMMENT     191) " N2: 3202 " 1)
COMMENT     #752=(CLinePar
COMMENT     (CParagraph 0 (1 #123# 3) 1 2 2 0
COMMENT     191) " N3: 4247 " 1)))))
COMMENT     "PvuI: 3 sites") 4 2 "CGATCG" "GCTAGC")
COMMENT     #753=(CRSFolderPar
COMMENT     (CFolderPar
COMMENT     (CGroupPar (CParagraph 57583320 (8 0) 1 1 1 0 178)
COMMENT     (CObjectList
COMMENT     #754=(CGroupPar
COMMENT     (CParagraph 0 (10 #124# 0) 1 2 2 0 180)
COMMENT     (CObjectList
COMMENT     #755=(CLinePar
COMMENT     (CParagraph 0 (1 #124# 1) 1 2 2 0
COMMENT     191) " N1: 1062 " 1)
COMMENT     #756=(CLinePar
COMMENT     (CParagraph 0 (1 #124# 2) 1 2 2 0
COMMENT     191) " N2: 3171 " 1)
COMMENT     #757=(CLinePar
COMMENT     (CParagraph 0 (1 #124# 3) 1 2 2 0
COMMENT     191) " N3: 5684 " 1)))))
COMMENT     "PvuII: 3 sites") 3 3 "CAGCTG" "GTCGAC")
COMMENT     #758=(CRSFolderPar
COMMENT     (CFolderPar
COMMENT     (CGroupPar (CParagraph 57583352 (8 0) 1 1 1 0 178)
COMMENT     (CObjectList
COMMENT     #759=(CGroupPar
COMMENT     (CParagraph 0 (10 #125# 0) 1 2 2 0 180)
COMMENT     (CObjectList
COMMENT     #760=(CLinePar
COMMENT     (CParagraph 0 (1 #125# 1) 1 2 2 0
COMMENT     191) " N1: 531 " 1)))))
COMMENT     "RsrII: 1 site") 2 5 "CGGWCCG" "GCCWGGC")
COMMENT     #761=(CRSFolderPar
COMMENT     (CFolderPar
COMMENT     (CGroupPar (CParagraph 57583384 (8 0) 1 1 1 0 178)
COMMENT     (CObjectList
COMMENT     #762=(CGroupPar
COMMENT     (CParagraph 0 (10 #126# 0) 1 2 2 0 180)
COMMENT     (CObjectList
COMMENT     #763=(CLinePar
COMMENT     (CParagraph 0 (1 #126# 1) 1 2 2 0
COMMENT     191) " N1: 925 " 1)))))
COMMENT     "SacI: 1 site") 5 1 "GAGCTC" "CTCGAG")
COMMENT     #764=(CRSFolderPar
COMMENT     (CFolderPar
COMMENT     (CGroupPar (CParagraph 57583416 (8 0) 1 1 1 0 178)
COMMENT     (CObjectList
COMMENT     #765=(CGroupPar
COMMENT     (CParagraph 0 (10 #127# 0) 1 2 2 0 180)
COMMENT     (CObjectList
COMMENT     #766=(CLinePar
COMMENT     (CParagraph 0 (1 #127# 1) 1 2 2 0
COMMENT     191) " N1: 390 " 1)
COMMENT     #767=(CLinePar
COMMENT     (CParagraph 0 (1 #127# 2) 1 2 2 0
COMMENT     191) " N2: 2625 " 1)))))
COMMENT     "SacII: 2 sites") 4 2 "CCGCGG" "GGCGCC")
COMMENT     #768=(CRSFolderPar
COMMENT     (CFolderPar
COMMENT     (CGroupPar (CParagraph 57583448 (8 0) 1 1 1 0 178)
COMMENT     (CObjectList
COMMENT     #769=(CGroupPar
COMMENT     (CParagraph 0 (10 #128# 0) 1 2 2 0 180)
COMMENT     (CObjectList
COMMENT     #770=(CLinePar
COMMENT     (CParagraph 0 (1 #128# 1) 1 2 2 0
COMMENT     191) " N1: 859 " 1)
COMMENT     #771=(CLinePar
COMMENT     (CParagraph 0 (1 #128# 2) 1 2 2 0
COMMENT     191) " N2: 2720 " 1)))))
COMMENT     "SalI: 2 sites") 1 5 "GTCGAC" "CAGCTG")
COMMENT     #772=(CRSFolderPar
COMMENT     (CFolderPar
COMMENT     (CGroupPar (CParagraph 57583480 (8 0) 1 1 1 0 178)
COMMENT     (CObjectList
COMMENT     #773=(CGroupPar
COMMENT     (CParagraph 0 (10 #129# 0) 1 2 2 0 180)
COMMENT     (CObjectList
COMMENT     #774=(CLinePar
COMMENT     (CParagraph 0 (1 #129# 1) 1 2 2 0
COMMENT     191)
COMMENT     " N1: 1673 (on complementary strand)"
COMMENT     1)
COMMENT     #775=(CLinePar
COMMENT     (CParagraph 0 (1 #129# 2) 1 2 2 0
COMMENT     191)
COMMENT     " N2: 5621 (on complementary strand)"
COMMENT     1))))) "SapI: 2 sites") 8 11
COMMENT     "GCTCTTCNNNNN" "CGAGAAGNNNNN")
COMMENT     #776=(CRSFolderPar
COMMENT     (CFolderPar
COMMENT     (CGroupPar (CParagraph 57583512 (8 0) 1 1 1 0 178)
COMMENT     (CObjectList
COMMENT     #777=(CGroupPar
COMMENT     (CParagraph 0 (10 #130# 0) 1 2 2 0 180)
COMMENT     (CObjectList
COMMENT     #778=(CLinePar
COMMENT     (CParagraph 0 (1 #130# 1) 1 2 2 0
COMMENT     191) " N1: 1565 " 1)))))
COMMENT     "SbfI: 1 site") 6 2 "CCTGCAGG" "GGACGTCC")
COMMENT     #779=(CRSFolderPar
COMMENT     (CFolderPar
COMMENT     (CGroupPar (CParagraph 57583544 (8 0) 1 1 1 0 178)
COMMENT     (CObjectList
COMMENT     #780=(CGroupPar
COMMENT     (CParagraph 0 (10 #131# 0) 1 2 2 0 180)
COMMENT     (CObjectList
COMMENT     #781=(CLinePar
COMMENT     (CParagraph 0 (1 #131# 1) 1 2 2 0
COMMENT     191) " N1: 4135 " 1)))))
COMMENT     "ScaI: 1 site") 3 3 "AGTACT" "TCATGA")
COMMENT     #782=(CRSFolderPar
COMMENT     (CFolderPar
COMMENT     (CGroupPar (CParagraph 57583576 (8 0) 1 1 1 0 178)
COMMENT     (CObjectList)) "SexAI: 0 sites") 1 6 "ACCWGGT"
COMMENT     "TGGWCCA")
COMMENT     #783=(CRSFolderPar
COMMENT     (CFolderPar
COMMENT     (CGroupPar (CParagraph 57583608 (8 0) 1 1 1 0 178)
COMMENT     (CObjectList
COMMENT     #784=(CGroupPar
COMMENT     (CParagraph 0 (10 #133# 0) 1 2 2 0 180)
COMMENT     (CObjectList
COMMENT     #785=(CLinePar
COMMENT     (CParagraph 0 (1 #133# 1) 1 2 2 0
COMMENT     191) " N1: 191 " 1)
COMMENT     #786=(CLinePar
COMMENT     (CParagraph 0 (1 #133# 2) 1 2 2 0
COMMENT     191) " N2: 700 " 1)
COMMENT     #787=(CLinePar
COMMENT     (CParagraph 0 (1 #133# 3) 1 2 2 0
COMMENT     191) " N3: 908 " 1)
COMMENT     #788=(CLinePar
COMMENT     (CParagraph 0 (1 #133# 4) 1 2 2 0
COMMENT     191) " N4: 1561 " 1)
COMMENT     #789=(CLinePar
COMMENT     (CParagraph 0 (1 #133# 5) 1 2 2 0
COMMENT     191) " N5: 1804 " 1)
COMMENT     #790=(CLinePar
COMMENT     (CParagraph 0 (1 #133# 6) 1 2 2 0
COMMENT     191) " N6: 3250 " 1)
COMMENT     #791=(CLinePar
COMMENT     (CParagraph 0 (1 #133# 7) 1 2 2 0
COMMENT     191) " N7: 4370 " 1)
COMMENT     #792=(CLinePar
COMMENT     (CParagraph 0 (1 #133# 8) 1 2 2 0
COMMENT     191) " N8: 5048 " 1)
COMMENT     #793=(CLinePar
COMMENT     (CParagraph 0 (1 #133# 9) 1 2 2 0
COMMENT     191) " N9: 5239 " 1)))))
COMMENT     "SfcI: 9 sites") 1 5 "CTRYAG" "GAYRTC")
COMMENT     #794=(CRSFolderPar
COMMENT     (CFolderPar
COMMENT     (CGroupPar (CParagraph 57583640 (8 0) 1 1 1 0 178)
COMMENT     (CObjectList)) "SfiI: 0 sites") 8 5
COMMENT     "GGCCNNNNNGGCC" "CCGGNNNNNCCGG")
COMMENT     #795=(CRSFolderPar
COMMENT     (CFolderPar
COMMENT     (CGroupPar (CParagraph 57583672 (8 0) 1 1 1 0 178)
COMMENT     (CObjectList
COMMENT     #796=(CGroupPar
COMMENT     (CParagraph 0 (10 #135# 0) 1 2 2 0 180)
COMMENT     (CObjectList
COMMENT     #797=(CLinePar
COMMENT     (CParagraph 0 (1 #135# 1) 1 2 2 0
COMMENT     191) " N1: 590 " 1)
COMMENT     #798=(CLinePar
COMMENT     (CParagraph 0 (1 #135# 2) 1 2 2 0
COMMENT     191) " N2: 963 " 1)
COMMENT     #799=(CLinePar
COMMENT     (CParagraph 0 (1 #135# 3) 1 2 2 0
COMMENT     191) " N3: 1071 " 1)))))
COMMENT     "SfoI: 3 sites") 3 3 "GGCGCC" "CCGCGG")
COMMENT     #800=(CRSFolderPar
COMMENT     (CFolderPar
COMMENT     (CGroupPar (CParagraph 57583704 (8 0) 1 1 1 0 178)
COMMENT     (CObjectList
COMMENT     #801=(CGroupPar
COMMENT     (CParagraph 0 (10 #136# 0) 1 2 2 0 180)
COMMENT     (CObjectList
COMMENT     #802=(CLinePar
COMMENT     (CParagraph 0 (1 #136# 1) 1 2 2 0
COMMENT     191) " N1: 591 " 1)
COMMENT     #803=(CLinePar
COMMENT     (CParagraph 0 (1 #136# 2) 1 2 2 0
COMMENT     191) " N2: 1165 " 1)))))
COMMENT     "SgrAI: 2 sites") 2 6 "CRCCGGYG" "GYGGCCRC")
COMMENT     #804=(CRSFolderPar
COMMENT     (CFolderPar
COMMENT     (CGroupPar (CParagraph 57583736 (8 0) 1 1 1 0 178)
COMMENT     (CObjectList
COMMENT     #805=(CGroupPar
COMMENT     (CParagraph 0 (10 #137# 0) 1 2 2 0 180)
COMMENT     (CObjectList
COMMENT     #806=(CLinePar
COMMENT     (CParagraph 0 (1 #137# 1) 1 2 2 0
COMMENT     191) " N1: 31 " 1)
COMMENT     #807=(CLinePar
COMMENT     (CParagraph 0 (1 #137# 2) 1 2 2 0
COMMENT     191) " N2: 42 " 1)
COMMENT     #808=(CLinePar
COMMENT     (CParagraph 0 (1 #137# 3) 1 2 2 0
COMMENT     191) " N3: 2733 " 1)
COMMENT     #809=(CLinePar
COMMENT     (CParagraph 0 (1 #137# 4) 1 2 2 0
COMMENT     191) " N4: 3129 " 1)
COMMENT     #810=(CLinePar
COMMENT     (CParagraph 0 (1 #137# 5) 1 2 2 0
COMMENT     191) " N5: 3140 " 1)))))
COMMENT     "SmaI: 5 sites") 3 3 "CCCGGG" "GGGCCC")
COMMENT     #811=(CRSFolderPar
COMMENT     (CFolderPar
COMMENT     (CGroupPar (CParagraph 57583768 (8 0) 1 1 1 0 178)
COMMENT     (CObjectList
COMMENT     #812=(CGroupPar
COMMENT     (CParagraph 0 (10 #138# 0) 1 2 2 0 180)
COMMENT     (CObjectList
COMMENT     #813=(CLinePar
COMMENT     (CParagraph 0 (1 #138# 1) 1 2 2 0
COMMENT     191) " N1: 718 " 1)
COMMENT     #814=(CLinePar
COMMENT     (CParagraph 0 (1 #138# 2) 1 2 2 0
COMMENT     191) " N2: 967 " 1)
COMMENT     #815=(CLinePar
COMMENT     (CParagraph 0 (1 #138# 3) 1 2 2 0
COMMENT     191) " N3: 3991 " 1)
COMMENT     #816=(CLinePar
COMMENT     (CParagraph 0 (1 #138# 4) 1 2 2 0
COMMENT     191) " N4: 4859 " 1)
COMMENT     #817=(CLinePar
COMMENT     (CParagraph 0 (1 #138# 5) 1 2 2 0
COMMENT     191) " N5: 5136 " 1)
COMMENT     #818=(CLinePar
COMMENT     (CParagraph 0 (1 #138# 6) 1 2 2 0
COMMENT     191) " N6: 5398 " 1)))))
COMMENT     "SmlI: 6 sites") 1 5 "CTYRAG" "GARYTC")
COMMENT     #819=(CRSFolderPar
COMMENT     (CFolderPar
COMMENT     (CGroupPar (CParagraph 57583800 (8 0) 1 1 1 0 178)
COMMENT     (CObjectList
COMMENT     #820=(CGroupPar
COMMENT     (CParagraph 0 (10 #139# 0) 1 2 2 0 180)
COMMENT     (CObjectList
COMMENT     #821=(CLinePar
COMMENT     (CParagraph 0 (1 #139# 1) 1 2 2 0
COMMENT     191) " N1: 167 " 1)
COMMENT     #822=(CLinePar
COMMENT     (CParagraph 0 (1 #139# 2) 1 2 2 0
COMMENT     191) " N2: 3004 " 1)))))
COMMENT     "SnaBI: 2 sites") 3 3 "TACGTA" "ATGCAT")
COMMENT     #823=(CRSFolderPar
COMMENT     (CFolderPar
COMMENT     (CGroupPar (CParagraph 57583832 (8 0) 1 1 1 0 178)
COMMENT     (CObjectList)) "SpeI: 0 sites") 1 5 "ACTAGT"
COMMENT     "TGATCA")
COMMENT     #824=(CRSFolderPar
COMMENT     (CFolderPar
COMMENT     (CGroupPar (CParagraph 57583864 (8 0) 1 1 1 0 178)
COMMENT     (CObjectList)) "SphI: 0 sites") 5 1 "GCATGC"
COMMENT     "CGTACG")
COMMENT     #825=(CRSFolderPar
COMMENT     (CFolderPar
COMMENT     (CGroupPar (CParagraph 57583896 (8 0) 1 1 1 0 178)
COMMENT     (CObjectList
COMMENT     #826=(CGroupPar
COMMENT     (CParagraph 0 (10 #142# 0) 1 2 2 0 180)
COMMENT     (CObjectList
COMMENT     #827=(CLinePar
COMMENT     (CParagraph 0 (1 #142# 1) 1 2 2 0
COMMENT     191) " N1: 31 " 1)
COMMENT     #828=(CLinePar
COMMENT     (CParagraph 0 (1 #142# 2) 1 2 2 0
COMMENT     191) " N2: 42 " 1)
COMMENT     #829=(CLinePar
COMMENT     (CParagraph 0 (1 #142# 3) 1 2 2 0
COMMENT     191) " N3: 3129 " 1)
COMMENT     #830=(CLinePar
COMMENT     (CParagraph 0 (1 #142# 4) 1 2 2 0
COMMENT     191) " N4: 3140 " 1)))))
COMMENT     "SrfI: 4 sites") 4 4 "GCCCGGGC" "CGGGCCCG")
COMMENT     #831=(CRSFolderPar
COMMENT     (CFolderPar
COMMENT     (CGroupPar (CParagraph 57583928 (8 0) 1 1 1 0 178)
COMMENT     (CObjectList
COMMENT     #832=(CGroupPar
COMMENT     (CParagraph 0 (10 #143# 0) 1 2 2 0 180)
COMMENT     (CObjectList
COMMENT     #833=(CLinePar
COMMENT     (CParagraph 0 (1 #143# 1) 1 2 2 0
COMMENT     191) " N1: 3681 " 1)
COMMENT     #834=(CLinePar
COMMENT     (CParagraph 0 (1 #143# 2) 1 2 2 0
COMMENT     191) " N2: 3811 " 1)))))
COMMENT     "SspI: 2 sites") 3 3 "AATATT" "TTATAA")
COMMENT     #835=(CRSFolderPar
COMMENT     (CFolderPar
COMMENT     (CGroupPar (CParagraph 57583960 (8 0) 1 1 1 0 178)
COMMENT     (CObjectList
COMMENT     #836=(CGroupPar
COMMENT     (CParagraph 0 (10 #144# 0) 1 2 2 0 180)
COMMENT     (CObjectList
COMMENT     #837=(CLinePar
COMMENT     (CParagraph 0 (1 #144# 1) 1 2 2 0
COMMENT     191) " N1: 1342 " 1)
COMMENT     #838=(CLinePar
COMMENT     (CParagraph 0 (1 #144# 2) 1 2 2 0
COMMENT     191) " N2: 1435 " 1)))))
COMMENT     "StuI: 2 sites") 3 3 "AGGCCT" "TCCGGA")
COMMENT     #839=(CRSFolderPar
COMMENT     (CFolderPar
COMMENT     (CGroupPar (CParagraph 57583992 (8 0) 1 1 1 0 178)
COMMENT     (CObjectList
COMMENT     #840=(CGroupPar
COMMENT     (CParagraph 0 (10 #145# 0) 1 2 2 0 180)
COMMENT     (CObjectList
COMMENT     #841=(CLinePar
COMMENT     (CParagraph 0 (1 #145# 1) 1 2 2 0
COMMENT     191) " N1: 497 " 1)
COMMENT     #842=(CLinePar
COMMENT     (CParagraph 0 (1 #145# 2) 1 2 2 0
COMMENT     191) " N2: 1370 " 1)
COMMENT     #843=(CLinePar
COMMENT     (CParagraph 0 (1 #145# 3) 1 2 2 0
COMMENT     191) " N3: 1430 " 1)
COMMENT     #844=(CLinePar
COMMENT     (CParagraph 0 (1 #145# 4) 1 2 2 0
COMMENT     191) " N4: 1643 " 1)
COMMENT     #845=(CLinePar
COMMENT     (CParagraph 0 (1 #145# 5) 1 2 2 0
COMMENT     191) " N5: 1748 " 1)
COMMENT     #846=(CLinePar
COMMENT     (CParagraph 0 (1 #145# 6) 1 2 2 0
COMMENT     191) " N6: 1995 " 1)
COMMENT     #847=(CLinePar
COMMENT     (CParagraph 0 (1 #145# 7) 1 2 2 0
COMMENT     191) " N7: 2530 " 1)))))
COMMENT     "StyI: 7 sites") 1 5 "CCWWGG" "GGWWCC")
COMMENT     #848=(CRSFolderPar
COMMENT     (CFolderPar
COMMENT     (CGroupPar (CParagraph 57584024 (8 0) 1 1 1 0 178)
COMMENT     (CObjectList)) "SwaI: 0 sites") 4 4 "ATTTAAAT"
COMMENT     "TAAATTTA")
COMMENT     #849=(CRSFolderPar
COMMENT     (CFolderPar
COMMENT     (CGroupPar (CParagraph 57584056 (8 0) 1 1 1 0 178)
COMMENT     (CObjectList
COMMENT     #850=(CGroupPar
COMMENT     (CParagraph 0 (10 #147# 0) 1 2 2 0 180)
COMMENT     (CObjectList
COMMENT     #851=(CLinePar
COMMENT     (CParagraph 0 (1 #147# 1) 1 2 2 0
COMMENT     191) " N1: 1099 " 1)))))
COMMENT     "Tth111I: 1 site") 4 5 "GACNNNGTC" "CTGNNNCAG")
COMMENT     #852=(CRSFolderPar
COMMENT     (CFolderPar
COMMENT     (CGroupPar (CParagraph 57584088 (8 0) 1 1 1 0 178)
COMMENT     (CObjectList)) "XbaI: 0 sites") 1 5 "TCTAGA"
COMMENT     "AGATCT")
COMMENT     #853=(CRSFolderPar
COMMENT     (CFolderPar
COMMENT     (CGroupPar (CParagraph 57584120 (8 0) 1 1 1 0 178)
COMMENT     (CObjectList
COMMENT     #854=(CGroupPar
COMMENT     (CParagraph 0 (10 #149# 0) 1 2 2 0 180)
COMMENT     (CObjectList
COMMENT     #855=(CLinePar
COMMENT     (CParagraph 0 (1 #149# 1) 1 2 2 0
COMMENT     191) " N1: 1170 " 1)))))
COMMENT     "XcmI: 1 site") 8 7 "CCANNNNNNNNNTGG"
COMMENT     "GGTNNNNNNNNNACC")
COMMENT     #856=(CRSFolderPar
COMMENT     (CFolderPar
COMMENT     (CGroupPar (CParagraph 57584152 (8 0) 1 1 1 0 178)
COMMENT     (CObjectList)) "XhoI: 0 sites") 1 5 "CTCGAG"
COMMENT     "GAGCTC")
COMMENT     #857=(CRSFolderPar
COMMENT     (CFolderPar
COMMENT     (CGroupPar (CParagraph 57584184 (8 0) 1 1 1 0 178)
COMMENT     (CObjectList
COMMENT     #858=(CGroupPar
COMMENT     (CParagraph 0 (10 #151# 0) 1 2 2 0 180)
COMMENT     (CObjectList
COMMENT     #859=(CLinePar
COMMENT     (CParagraph 0 (1 #151# 1) 1 2 2 0
COMMENT     191) " N1: 29 " 1)
COMMENT     #860=(CLinePar
COMMENT     (CParagraph 0 (1 #151# 2) 1 2 2 0
COMMENT     191) " N2: 40 " 1)
COMMENT     #861=(CLinePar
COMMENT     (CParagraph 0 (1 #151# 3) 1 2 2 0
COMMENT     191) " N3: 2731 " 1)
COMMENT     #862=(CLinePar
COMMENT     (CParagraph 0 (1 #151# 4) 1 2 2 0
COMMENT     191) " N4: 3127 " 1)
COMMENT     #863=(CLinePar
COMMENT     (CParagraph 0 (1 #151# 5) 1 2 2 0
COMMENT     191) " N5: 3138 " 1)))))
COMMENT     "XmaI: 5 sites") 1 5 "CCCGGG" "GGGCCC")
COMMENT     #864=(CRSFolderPar
COMMENT     (CFolderPar
COMMENT     (CGroupPar (CParagraph 57584216 (8 0) 1 1 1 0 178)
COMMENT     (CObjectList
COMMENT     #865=(CGroupPar
COMMENT     (CParagraph 0 (10 #152# 0) 1 2 2 0 180)
COMMENT     (CObjectList
COMMENT     #866=(CLinePar
COMMENT     (CParagraph 0 (1 #152# 1) 1 2 2 0
COMMENT     191) " N1: 4016 " 1)))))
COMMENT     "XmnI: 1 site") 5 5 "GAANNNNTTC" "CTTNNNNAAG")))
COMMENT     "Restriction/Methylation Map"))))
COMMENT     (CGraphView
COMMENT     (CWStyleSheet
COMMENT     (CObjectList
COMMENT     #867=(CWidgetStyle "RSite Label" 1 (LOGPEN 0 0 13408563) 1 0 1
COMMENT     (LOGFONT 0 0 0 0 400 0 0 0 0 3 2 1 18 "Georgia") 0.555556 0 1 5
COMMENT     "@N (@S)" 0)
COMMENT     #868=(CWidgetStyle "Signal Label" 1 (LOGPEN 0 0 0) 1 0 1
COMMENT     (LOGFONT 0 0 0 0 700 0 0 0 0 3 2 1 34 "Arial") 0.666667 0 1 1
COMMENT     "@N" 0)
COMMENT     #869=(CWidgetStyle "Molecule Label 2" 0 0 1
COMMENT     (LOGFONT 0 0 0 0 400 0 0 0 0 3 2 1 18 "Georgia") 0.555556 0 1 16
COMMENT     "@L bp" 0)
COMMENT     #870=(CWidgetStyle "Molecule Label 1" 0 0 1
COMMENT     (LOGFONT 0 0 0 0 400 0 0 0 0 3 2 1 34 "Verdana") 0.833333 0 1 1
COMMENT     "@N" 0)
COMMENT     #871=(CWidgetStyle "Shape 3" 1 (LOGPEN 0 0 3355545) 1 1
COMMENT     (LOGBRUSH 0 6724095 0) 0 0 1 (LOGSHAPE 9 1 0.8 1.8 0))
COMMENT     #872=(CWidgetStyle "Shape 1" 1 (LOGPEN 0 0 6723840) 1 1
COMMENT     (LOGBRUSH 0 10079334 0) 0 0 1 (LOGSHAPE 9 1 0.8 1.8 0))
COMMENT     #873=(CWidgetStyle "Axis" 1 (LOGPEN 0 0 10079436) 2 1
COMMENT     (LOGBRUSH 0 13434879 0) 0 0 1 (LOGSHAPE 10 1 0 0 0))
COMMENT     #874=(CWidgetStyle "Line 2" 1 (LOGPEN 0 0 6723840) 8 0 0 0 1
COMMENT     (LOGSHAPE 1 1.9 0 0 0))
COMMENT     #875=(CWidgetStyle "RSite" 1 (LOGPEN 0 0 10053171) 8 0 0 0 1
COMMENT     (LOGSHAPE 1 1.9 0 0 0))
COMMENT     #876=(CWidgetStyle "Short Signal" 1 (LOGPEN 0 0 13395507) 10 0 0 0 1
COMMENT     (LOGSHAPE 1 1.9 0 0 0))
COMMENT     #877=(CWidgetStyle "Uniq RSite Label" 1 (LOGPEN 0 0 153) 1 0 1
COMMENT     (LOGFONT 0 0 0 0 400 0 0 0 0 3 2 1 18 "Georgia") 0.555556 128 1
COMMENT     5 "@N (@S)" 0)
COMMENT     #878=(CWidgetStyle "Vanilla" 1 (LOGPEN 0 0 0) 1 1
COMMENT     (LOGBRUSH 0 16777215 0) 1
COMMENT     (LOGFONT 0 0 0 0 400 0 0 0 0 7 48 2 18 "Times New Roman") 0.8 0
COMMENT     1 2 "?" 0)
COMMENT     #879=(CWidgetStyle "Mark 1" 0 0 1
COMMENT     (LOGFONT 0 0 0 0 400 0 0 0 2 7 48 2 2 "Windings") 0.7 0 1 2 "?"
COMMENT     0)
COMMENT     #880=(CWidgetStyle "Motif Label" 1 (LOGPEN 0 0 16744512) 1 0 1
COMMENT     (LOGFONT 0 0 0 0 400 0 0 0 0 3 2 1 34 "Arial") 0.611111 8388608
COMMENT     1 65535 "@N (@H)" 0)
COMMENT     #881=(CWidgetStyle "Fragment Label 2" 1 (LOGPEN 0 0 0) 1 0 1
COMMENT     (LOGFONT 0 0 0 0 400 0 0 0 0 3 2 1 49 "Courier New") 1.05 0 1 48
COMMENT     "@F bp (molecule @L bp)" 0)
COMMENT     #882=(CWidgetStyle "Fragment Label 1" 1 (LOGPEN 0 0 0) 1 0 1
COMMENT     (LOGFONT 0 0 0 0 400 0 0 0 0 3 2 1 34 "Arial") 0.91 0 1 1
COMMENT     "Fragment of @N" 0)
COMMENT     #883=(CWidgetStyle "Shape 4" 1 (LOGPEN 0 0 0) 1 1
COMMENT     (LOGBRUSH 2 8388608 5) 0 0 0)
COMMENT     #884=(CWidgetStyle "Shape 2" 1 (LOGPEN 0 0 0) 1 1 (LOGBRUSH 0 128 0)
            0
COMMENT     0 0)
COMMENT     #885=(CWidgetStyle "Shape 0" 1 (LOGPEN 0 0 0) 1 1 (LOGBRUSH 0 0 0) 0
            0
COMMENT     0)
COMMENT     #886=(CWidgetStyle "ORF" 1 (LOGPEN 0 0 16384) 8 0 0 0 1
COMMENT     (LOGSHAPE 7 0.2 3.41182 2.86186 0.609808))
COMMENT     #887=(CWidgetStyle "Line 4" 1 (LOGPEN 0 0 32768) 8 0 0 0 0)
COMMENT     #888=(CWidgetStyle "Line 3" 1 (LOGPEN 0 0 16711680) 8 0 0 0 0)
COMMENT     #889=(CWidgetStyle "Line 1" 1 (LOGPEN 0 0 16711680) 1 0 0 0 0)
COMMENT     #890=(CWidgetStyle "Short Promoter" 1 (LOGPEN 0 0 128) 6 0 0 0 0)
COMMENT     #891=(CWidgetStyle "Motif" 1 (LOGPEN 0 0 0) 1 0 0 0 0)
COMMENT     #892=(CWidgetStyle "Line 0" 1 (LOGPEN 0 0 0) 8 0 0 0 0)
COMMENT     #893=(CWidgetStyle "Void" 0 0 0 0 0)
COMMENT     #894=(CWidgetStyle "General Label" 1 (LOGPEN 0 0 0) 1 0 1
COMMENT     (LOGFONT 0 0 0 0 400 0 0 0 0 3 2 1 18 "Times New Roman") 0.91 0
COMMENT     1 3 "@T @N " 0)
COMMENT     #895=(CWidgetStyle "Position" 1 (LOGPEN 0 0 0) 1 0 0 0 0)
COMMENT     #896=(CWidgetStyle "Annotation" 0 0 1
COMMENT     (LOGFONT 0 0 0 0 400 0 0 0 0 3 2 1 18 "Times New Roman") 0.91 0
COMMENT     0 0)
COMMENT     #897=(CWidgetStyle "Position Label" 1 (LOGPEN 0 0 8388608) 1 0 1
COMMENT     (LOGFONT 0 0 0 0 400 0 1 0 0 3 2 1 34 "Arial") 0.63 8388608 1 1
COMMENT     "@N" 0)
COMMENT     #898=(CWidgetStyle "Range" 1 (LOGPEN 0 0 0) 1 1
COMMENT     (LOGBRUSH 0 16777215 0) 0 0 0)
COMMENT     #899=(CWidgetStyle "Range Label" 1 (LOGPEN 0 0 8388608) 1 0 1
COMMENT     (LOGFONT 0 0 0 0 400 0 1 0 0 3 2 1 34 "Arial") 0.63 8388608 1 1
COMMENT     "@N" 0)
COMMENT     #900=(CWidgetStyle "ORF Label" 1 (LOGPEN 0 0 49216) 1 0 1
COMMENT     (LOGFONT 0 0 0 0 400 0 0 0 0 3 2 1 18 "Times New Roman")
COMMENT     0.611111 0 1 65535 "@N" 0)
COMMENT     #901=(CWidgetStyle "CDS Label" 1 (LOGPEN 0 0 4227264) 1 0 1
COMMENT     (LOGFONT 0 0 0 0 400 0 0 0 0 3 2 1 34 "Arial") 0.555556 255 1 1
COMMENT     "@N" 0)
COMMENT     #902=(CWidgetStyle "Shape 5" 1 (LOGPEN 0 0 0) 3 1
COMMENT     (LOGBRUSH 0 16777113 0) 1
COMMENT     (LOGFONT 0 0 0 0 400 0 0 0 0 7 48 2 50 "Arial") 0.9 0 0 1
COMMENT     (LOGSHAPE 9 1 0.8 1.8 0))
COMMENT     #903=(CWidgetStyle "CDS" 1 (LOGPEN 0 0 0) 1 1 (LOGBRUSH 2 39423 3) 0
            0
COMMENT     1 (LOGSHAPE 9 1 0.8 1.8 0))
COMMENT     #904=(CWidgetStyle "Label 2" 1 (LOGPEN 0 0 4227264) 1 0 1
COMMENT     (LOGFONT 0 0 0 0 400 0 0 0 0 3 2 1 34 "Arial") 0.944444 8388608
COMMENT     1 1 "@N" 0)
COMMENT     #905=(CWidgetStyle "Label 3" 1 (LOGPEN 0 0 8421376) 1 0 1
COMMENT     (LOGFONT 0 0 0 0 700 255 0 0 0 3 2 1 34 "Arial") 0.833333 255 1
COMMENT     5 "@N (@S)" 0)
COMMENT     #906=(CWidgetStyle "Label 4" 1 (LOGPEN 0 0 8437824) 1 0 1
COMMENT     (LOGFONT 0 0 0 0 400 0 0 0 0 3 2 1 34 "Arial") 0.722222 0 1 5
COMMENT     "@N (@S)" 0)) 0.164644 1.74233 0.164644 2.53336
COMMENT     (70 (CShapeMapEntry 0 "Unique RSite" 1 "Uniq RSite Label") 67
COMMENT     (CShapeMapEntry 0 "ORF" 0 "ORF Label")) 40.0378 40.0378 39 39 0.1
COMMENT     -9749) 0 1 0 1 1
COMMENT     (mapper: 18.1882 -37.1205 40.0378 40.0378 0.01 10 -1 5684 5684 1 0
            0)
COMMENT     #907=(CGroupWidget (CWidget 0 (0 0) 1 2 0 0 Nil 1311665785 100)
COMMENT     (CObjectList
COMMENT     #908=(CGroupWidget (CWidget 1 (0 0) 1 2 0 0 Nil -875 100)
COMMENT     (CObjectList
COMMENT     #909=(CAxis
COMMENT     (CWideLine
COMMENT     (CWidget 0 (0 0) 1 2 0 0 #873# 57416140 0)
COMMENT     (LOGPEN 0 0 10079436) 2 (LOGBRUSH 0 13434879 0) 1
COMMENT     6.27529 6.27329 1 0.0214037) 0.110366)
COMMENT     #910=(CLabel
COMMENT     (CWidget 1001 (0 0) 1 2 0 0 #870# 41478464 100)
COMMENT     (LOGPEN 0 0 13408563) 1
COMMENT     (LOGFONT 58 22 0 0 400 0 0 0 0 3 2 1 34 "Verdana")
COMMENT     1.74233 0.833333 0
COMMENT     "pAAV.Syn.NES-jRGECO1b.WPRE.SV40(p3846)" "@N" 1 0
COMMENT     0.871165 0 -10 26.5249 1.39868 Nil)
COMMENT     #911=(CLabel (CWidget 1002 (0 0) 1 2 0 0 #869# 0 100)
COMMENT     (LOGPEN 0 0 13408563) 1
COMMENT     (LOGFONT 38 14 0 0 400 0 0 0 0 3 2 1 18 "Georgia")
COMMENT     1.74233 0.555556 0 "5684 bp" "@L bp" 16 0 -0.871165
COMMENT     0 -10.8 2.69745 0.799245 Nil)) (CObjectList))
COMMENT     #912=(CGroupWidget (CWidget 10 (6 0) 1 2 0 0 Nil -2131 100)
COMMENT     (CObjectList
COMMENT     #913=(CGroupWidget
COMMENT     (CWidget 21 (7 21 0) 1 2 0 0 Nil -805 100)
COMMENT     (CObjectList
COMMENT     #914=(CWideArrow
COMMENT     (CWideLine
COMMENT     (CWidget 0 (3 #153# 0) 1 2 0 0 #872# 0 100)
COMMENT     (LOGPEN 0 0 6723840) 1
COMMENT     (LOGBRUSH 0 10079334 0) 1 1.10255 2.04949 1
COMMENT     0.082322) 0.8 1.8 0)
COMMENT     #915=(CLabel (CWidget 0 (0 0) 1 2 0 0 #868# 0 100)
COMMENT     (LOGPEN 0 0 0) 1
COMMENT     (LOGFONT 46 17 0 0 700 0 0 0 0 3 2 1 34
COMMENT     "Arial") 1.74233 0.666667 0 "AmpR" "@N" 1
COMMENT     -13.2987 1.74233 0 -10 2.6475 1.04901 #914#)
COMMENT     #916=(CWideArrow
COMMENT     (CWideLine
COMMENT     (CWidget 0 (3 #154# 0) 1 2 0 0 #872# 975 100)
COMMENT     (LOGPEN 0 0 6723840) 1
COMMENT     (LOGBRUSH 0 10079334 0) 1 6.08887 6.27319 1
COMMENT     0.082322) 0.8 1.8 0)
COMMENT     #917=(CLabel (CWidget 0 (0 0) 1 2 0 0 #868# 0 100)
COMMENT     (LOGPEN 0 0 0) 1
COMMENT     (LOGFONT 46 17 0 0 700 0 0 0 0 3 2 1 34
COMMENT     "Arial") 1.74233 0.666667 0 "5' ITR" "@N" 1
COMMENT     3.60579 34.8466 0 -10 2.39773 1.04901 #916#)
COMMENT     #918=(CWideArrow
COMMENT     (CWideLine
COMMENT     (CWidget 0 (3 #155# 0) 1 2 0 0 #872# 0 100)
COMMENT     (LOGPEN 0 0 6723840) 1
COMMENT     (LOGBRUSH 0 10079334 0) 1 2.7757 2.96001 1
COMMENT     0.082322) 0.8 1.8 0)
COMMENT     #919=(CLabel (CWidget 0 (0 0) 1 2 0 0 #868# 0 100)
COMMENT     (LOGPEN 0 0 0) 1
COMMENT     (LOGFONT 46 17 0 0 700 0 0 0 0 3 2 1 34
COMMENT     "Arial") 1.74233 0.666667 0 "3' ITR" "@N" 1
COMMENT     -9.89525 -8.71165 0 -10 2.39773 1.04901 #918#)
COMMENT     #920=(CWideArrow
COMMENT     (CWideLine
COMMENT     (CWidget 0 (3 #156# 0) 1 2 0 0 #872# 0 100)
COMMENT     (LOGPEN 0 0 6723840) 1
COMMENT     (LOGBRUSH 0 10079334 0) 1 3.94668 5.50614 1
COMMENT     0.082322) 0.8 1.8 0)
COMMENT     #921=(CLabel
COMMENT     (CWidget 0 (0 0) 1 2 0 0 #868# 810665009 100)
COMMENT     (LOGPEN 0 0 0) 1
COMMENT     (LOGFONT 46 17 0 0 700 0 0 0 0 3 2 1 34
COMMENT     "Arial") 1.74233 0.666667 0 "NES-jRGECO1b"
COMMENT     "@N" 1 16.3702 -24.3926 0 -10 6.89349 1.04901
COMMENT     #920#)
COMMENT     #922=(CWideArrow
COMMENT     (CWideLine
COMMENT     (CWidget 0 (3 #159# 0) 1 2 0 0 #872# 0 100)
COMMENT     (LOGPEN 0 0 6723840) 1
COMMENT     (LOGBRUSH 0 10079334 0) 1 3.28338 3.93343 1
COMMENT     0.082322) 0.8 1.8 0)
COMMENT     #923=(CLabel
COMMENT     (CWidget 0 (0 0) 1 2 0 0 #868# 14642 100)
COMMENT     (LOGPEN 0 0 0) 1
COMMENT     (LOGFONT 46 17 0 0 700 0 0 0 0 3 2 1 34
COMMENT     "Arial") 1.74233 0.666667 0 "WPRE" "@N" 1
COMMENT     7.90505 -48.7852 0 -10 2.7474 1.04901 #922#))
COMMENT     (CObjectList))
COMMENT     #924=(CGroupWidget
COMMENT     (CWidget 25 (7 25 0) 1 2 0 0 Nil -460 100)
COMMENT     (CObjectList
COMMENT     #925=(CLine
COMMENT     (CWidget 0 (3 #157# 0) 1 2 0 0 #887# 0 100)
COMMENT     (LOGPEN 0 6 32768) 8 0.835356 2.99091 3.24696)
COMMENT     #926=(CLabel
COMMENT     (CWidget 0 (0 0) 1 2 0 0 #868# 41488356 100)
COMMENT     (LOGPEN 0 0 0) 1
COMMENT     (LOGFONT 46 17 0 0 700 0 0 0 0 3 2 1 34
COMMENT     "Arial") 1.74233 0.666667 0
COMMENT     "SV40 polyadenylation signal" "@N" 1 -7.01367
COMMENT     -15.681 0 -10 12.2634 1.04901 #925#))
COMMENT     (CObjectList))
COMMENT     #927=(CGroupWidget
COMMENT     (CWidget 29 (7 29 0) 1 2 0 0 Nil -2064 100)
COMMENT     (CObjectList
COMMENT     #928=(CWideArrow
COMMENT     (CWideLine
COMMENT     (CWidget 0 (3 #158# 0) 1 2 0 0 #872# 0 100)
COMMENT     (LOGPEN 0 0 6723840) 1
COMMENT     (LOGBRUSH 0 10079334 0) 1 5.54367 6.06459 1
COMMENT     0.082322) 0.8 1.8 0)
COMMENT     #929=(CLabel
COMMENT     (CWidget 0 (0 0) 1 2 0 0 #868# 1447904046 100)
COMMENT     (LOGPEN 0 0 0) 1
COMMENT     (LOGFONT 46 17 0 0 700 0 0 0 0 3 2 1 34
COMMENT     "Arial") 1.74233 0.666667 0
COMMENT     "synapsin promoter" "@N" 1 10.5566 27.8773 0
COMMENT     -10 8.11733 1.04901 #928#)) (CObjectList)))
COMMENT     (CObjectList))
COMMENT     #930=(CGroupWidget (CWidget 11 (8 0) 1 2 0 0 Nil -3529 100)
COMMENT     (CObjectList
COMMENT     #931=(CGroupWidget
COMMENT     (CWidget 1 (10 #6# 0) 1 2 0 0 Nil -1366 100)
COMMENT     (CObjectList
COMMENT     #932=(CScratch
COMMENT     (CWidget 1 (1 #6# 1) 1 2 0 0 #875# 825515293
COMMENT     100) (LOGPEN 0 6 10053171) 8 1 5.60768 1.9
COMMENT     0.082322 1)
COMMENT     #933=(CLabel
COMMENT     (CWidget 0 (0 0) 1 2 0 0 #877# 1972596787 100)
COMMENT     (LOGPEN 0 0 153) 1
COMMENT     (LOGFONT 38 14 0 0 400 0 0 0 0 3 2 1 18
COMMENT     "Georgia") 1.74233 0.555556 128
COMMENT     "{\\i Afe}I (604)" "@N (@S)" 5 10.5819
COMMENT     19.1656 0 -10 3.44674 0.799245 #932#))
COMMENT     (CObjectList))
COMMENT     #934=(CGroupWidget
COMMENT     (CWidget 1 (10 #11# 0) 1 2 0 0 Nil 673198132 100)
COMMENT     (CObjectList
COMMENT     #935=(CScratch
COMMENT     (CWidget 1 (1 #11# 1) 1 2 0 0 #875# 0 100)
COMMENT     (LOGPEN 0 6 10053171) 8 1 5.03157 1.9
COMMENT     0.082322 1)
COMMENT     #936=(CLabel
COMMENT     (CWidget 0 (0 0) 1 2 0 0 #877# 1972596787 100)
COMMENT     (LOGPEN 0 0 153) 1
COMMENT     (LOGFONT 38 14 0 0 400 0 0 0 0 3 2 1 18
COMMENT     "Georgia") 1.74233 0.555556 128
COMMENT     "{\\i Ale}I (1126)" "@N (@S)" 5 14.3172
COMMENT     -13.9386 0 -10 3.37181 0.799245 #935#))
COMMENT     (CObjectList))
COMMENT     #937=(CGroupWidget
COMMENT     (CWidget 1 (10 #12# 0) 1 2 0 0 Nil 268632172 100)
COMMENT     (CObjectList
COMMENT     #938=(CScratch
COMMENT     (CWidget 1 (1 #12# 1) 1 2 0 0 #875# 825513477
COMMENT     100) (LOGPEN 0 6 10053171) 8 1 0.651158 1.9
COMMENT     0.082322 1)
COMMENT     #939=(CLabel
COMMENT     (CWidget 0 (0 0) 1 2 0 0 #877# 1972596787 100)
COMMENT     (LOGPEN 0 0 153) 1
COMMENT     (LOGFONT 38 14 0 0 400 0 0 0 0 3 2 1 18
COMMENT     "Georgia") 1.74233 0.555556 128
COMMENT     "{\\i Alw}NI (5095)" "@N (@S)" 5 -10.7886
COMMENT     13.9386 0 -10 4.39585 0.799245 #938#))
COMMENT     (CObjectList))
COMMENT     #940=(CGroupWidget
COMMENT     (CWidget 1 (10 #13# 0) 1 2 0 0 Nil 829567390 100)
COMMENT     (CObjectList
COMMENT     #941=(CScratch
COMMENT     (CWidget 1 (1 #13# 1) 1 2 0 0 #875# 5486 100)
COMMENT     (LOGPEN 0 6 10053171) 8 1 6.05135 1.9
COMMENT     0.082322 1)
COMMENT     #942=(CLabel
COMMENT     (CWidget 0 (0 0) 1 2 0 0 #877# 810665429 100)
COMMENT     (LOGPEN 0 0 153) 1
COMMENT     (LOGFONT 38 14 0 0 400 0 0 0 0 3 2 1 18
COMMENT     "Georgia") 1.74233 0.555556 128
COMMENT     "{\\i Apa}I (202)" "@N (@S)" 5 6.09201
COMMENT     29.6196 0 -10 3.54665 0.799245 #941#))
COMMENT     (CObjectList))
COMMENT     #943=(CGroupWidget
COMMENT     (CWidget 1 (10 #17# 0) 1 2 0 0 Nil 829570732 100)
COMMENT     (CObjectList
COMMENT     #944=(CScratch
COMMENT     (CWidget 1 (1 #17# 1) 1 2 0 0 #875# 825513357
COMMENT     100) (LOGPEN 0 6 10053171) 8 1 4.3164 1.9
COMMENT     0.082322 1)
COMMENT     #945=(CLabel
COMMENT     (CWidget 0 (0 0) 1 2 0 0 #877# 103 100)
COMMENT     (LOGPEN 0 0 153) 1
COMMENT     (LOGFONT 38 14 0 0 400 0 0 0 0 3 2 1 18
COMMENT     "Georgia") 1.74233 0.555556 128
COMMENT     "{\\i Asi}SI (1774)" "@N (@S)" 5 14.5663
COMMENT     -38.3313 0 -10 3.69651 0.799245 #944#))
COMMENT     (CObjectList))
COMMENT     #946=(CGroupWidget
COMMENT     (CWidget 1 (10 #21# 0) 1 2 0 0 Nil 1198422355 100)
COMMENT     (CObjectList
COMMENT     #947=(CScratch
COMMENT     (CWidget 1 (1 #21# 1) 1 2 0 0 #875# 825514205
COMMENT     100) (LOGPEN 0 6 10053171) 8 1 5.5227 1.9
COMMENT     0.082322 1)
COMMENT     #948=(CLabel (CWidget 0 (0 0) 1 2 0 0 #877# 0 100)
COMMENT     (LOGPEN 0 0 153) 1
COMMENT     (LOGFONT 38 14 0 0 400 0 0 0 0 3 2 1 18
COMMENT     "Georgia") 1.74233 0.555556 128
COMMENT     "{\\i Bam}HI (681)" "@N (@S)" 5 11.73 15.681
COMMENT     0 -10 4.32092 0.799245 #947#)) (CObjectList))
COMMENT     #949=(CGroupWidget
COMMENT     (CWidget 1 (10 #30# 0) 1 2 0 0 Nil 2082603127 100)
COMMENT     (CObjectList
COMMENT     #950=(CScratch
COMMENT     (CWidget 1 (1 #30# 1) 1 2 0 0 #875# 825512997
COMMENT     100) (LOGPEN 0 6 10053171) 8 1 5.30307 1.9
COMMENT     0.082322 1)
COMMENT     #951=(CLabel (CWidget 0 (0 0) 1 2 0 0 #877# 0 100)
COMMENT     (LOGPEN 0 0 153) 1
COMMENT     (LOGFONT 38 14 0 0 400 0 0 0 0 3 2 1 18
COMMENT     "Georgia") 1.74233 0.555556 128
COMMENT     "{\\i Bfu}AI (880)" "@N (@S)" 5 13.2828
COMMENT     5.22699 0 -10 3.97125 0.799245 #950#))
COMMENT     (CObjectList))
COMMENT     #952=(CGroupWidget
COMMENT     (CWidget 1 (10 #32# 0) 1 2 0 0 Nil 829567412 100)
COMMENT     (CObjectList
COMMENT     #953=(CScratch
COMMENT     (CWidget 1 (1 #32# 1) 1 2 0 0 #875# 2966 100)
COMMENT     (LOGPEN 0 6 10053171) 8 1 6.07011 1.9
COMMENT     0.082322 1)
COMMENT     #954=(CLabel (CWidget 0 (0 0) 1 2 0 0 #877# 0 100)
COMMENT     (LOGPEN 0 0 153) 1
COMMENT     (LOGFONT 38 14 0 0 400 0 0 0 0 3 2 1 18
COMMENT     "Georgia") 1.74233 0.555556 128
COMMENT     "{\\i Bgl}II (185)" "@N (@S)" 5 5.76168
COMMENT     33.1043 0 -10 3.44674 0.799245 #953#))
COMMENT     (CObjectList))
COMMENT     #955=(CGroupWidget
COMMENT     (CWidget 1 (10 #34# 0) 1 2 0 0 Nil 41675852 100)
COMMENT     (CObjectList
COMMENT     #956=(CScratch
COMMENT     (CWidget 1 (1 #34# 1) 1 2 0 0 #875# 825508841
COMMENT     100) (LOGPEN 0 6 10053171) 8 1 5.313 1.9
COMMENT     0.082322 1)
COMMENT     #957=(CLabel (CWidget 0 (0 0) 1 2 0 0 #877# 0 100)
COMMENT     (LOGPEN 0 0 153) 1
COMMENT     (LOGFONT 38 14 0 0 400 0 0 0 0 3 2 1 18
COMMENT     "Georgia") 1.74233 0.555556 128
COMMENT     "{\\i Bmg}BI (871)" "@N (@S)" 5 12.629
COMMENT     6.96932 0 -10 4.07115 0.799245 #956#))
COMMENT     (CObjectList))
COMMENT     #958=(CGroupWidget
COMMENT     (CWidget 1 (10 #35# 0) 1 2 0 0 Nil 829567634 100)
COMMENT     (CObjectList
COMMENT     #959=(CScratch
COMMENT     (CWidget 1 (1 #35# 1) 1 2 0 0 #875# 2906 100)
COMMENT     (LOGPEN 0 6 10053171) 8 1 1.22396 1.9
COMMENT     0.082322 1)
COMMENT     #960=(CLabel (CWidget 0 (0 0) 1 2 0 0 #877# 0 100)
COMMENT     (LOGPEN 0 0 153) 1
COMMENT     (LOGFONT 38 14 0 0 400 0 0 0 0 3 2 1 18
COMMENT     "Georgia") 1.74233 0.555556 128
COMMENT     "{\\i Bmr}I (4576)" "@N (@S)" 5 -14.2808
COMMENT     10.454 0 -10 4.04618 0.799245 #959#))
COMMENT     (CObjectList))
COMMENT     #961=(CGroupWidget
COMMENT     (CWidget 1 (10 #42# 0) 1 2 0 0 Nil -1538 100)
COMMENT     (CObjectList
COMMENT     #962=(CScratch
COMMENT     (CWidget 1 (1 #42# 1) 1 2 0 0 #875# 0 100)
COMMENT     (LOGPEN 0 6 10053171) 8 1 1.25265 1.9
COMMENT     0.082322 1)
COMMENT     #963=(CLabel (CWidget 0 (0 0) 1 2 0 0 #877# 0 100)
COMMENT     (LOGPEN 0 0 153) 1
COMMENT     (LOGFONT 38 14 0 0 400 0 0 0 0 3 2 1 18
COMMENT     "Georgia") 1.74233 0.555556 128
COMMENT     "{\\i Bsa}I (4550)" "@N (@S)" 5 -14.1242
COMMENT     8.71165 0 -10 3.79641 0.799245 #962#))
COMMENT     (CObjectList))
COMMENT     #964=(CGroupWidget
COMMENT     (CWidget 1 (10 #46# 0) 1 2 0 0 Nil 1395541330 100)
COMMENT     (CObjectList
COMMENT     #965=(CScratch
COMMENT     (CWidget 1 (1 #46# 1) 1 2 0 0 #875# 0 100)
COMMENT     (LOGPEN 0 6 10053171) 8 1 5.08455 1.9
COMMENT     0.082322 1)
COMMENT     #966=(CLabel
COMMENT     (CWidget 0 (0 0) 1 2 0 0 #877# 1447117168 100)
COMMENT     (LOGPEN 0 0 153) 1
COMMENT     (LOGFONT 38 14 0 0 400 0 0 0 0 3 2 1 18
COMMENT     "Georgia") 1.74233 0.555556 128
COMMENT     "{\\i Bsg}I (1078)" "@N (@S)" 5 13.7134
COMMENT     -6.96932 0 -10 3.72148 0.799245 #965#))
COMMENT     (CObjectList))
COMMENT     #967=(CGroupWidget
COMMENT     (CWidget 1 (10 #50# 0) 1 2 0 0 Nil 1701736300 100)
COMMENT     (CObjectList
COMMENT     #968=(CScratch
COMMENT     (CWidget 1 (1 #50# 1) 1 2 0 0 #875# 825509757
COMMENT     100) (LOGPEN 0 6 10053171) 8 1 5.05254 1.9
COMMENT     0.082322 1)
COMMENT     #969=(CLabel
COMMENT     (CWidget 0 (0 0) 1 2 0 0 #877# 827717770 100)
COMMENT     (LOGPEN 0 0 153) 1
COMMENT     (LOGFONT 38 14 0 0 400 0 0 0 0 3 2 1 18
COMMENT     "Georgia") 1.74233 0.555556 128
COMMENT     "{\\i Bsm}BI (1107)" "@N (@S)" 5 14.5993
COMMENT     -12.1963 0 -10 4.14608 0.799245 #968#))
COMMENT     (CObjectList))
COMMENT     #970=(CGroupWidget
COMMENT     (CWidget 1 (10 #54# 0) 1 2 0 0 Nil 810464413 100)
COMMENT     (CObjectList
COMMENT     #971=(CScratch
COMMENT     (CWidget 1 (1 #54# 1) 1 2 0 0 #875# 0 100)
COMMENT     (LOGPEN 0 6 10053171) 8 1 4.49299 1.9
COMMENT     0.082322 1)
COMMENT     #972=(CLabel
COMMENT     (CWidget 0 (0 0) 1 2 0 0 #877# 1667457377 100)
COMMENT     (LOGPEN 0 0 153) 1
COMMENT     (LOGFONT 38 14 0 0 400 0 0 0 0 3 2 1 18
COMMENT     "Georgia") 1.74233 0.555556 128
COMMENT     "{\\i Bsp}EI (1614)" "@N (@S)" 5 15.2904
COMMENT     -29.6196 0 -10 4.07115 0.799245 #971#))
COMMENT     (CObjectList))
COMMENT     #973=(CGroupWidget
COMMENT     (CWidget 1 (10 #56# 0) 1 2 0 0 Nil 268632096 100)
COMMENT     (CObjectList
COMMENT     #974=(CScratch
COMMENT     (CWidget 1 (1 #56# 1) 1 2 0 0 #875# 0 100)
COMMENT     (LOGPEN 0 6 10053171) 8 1 5.30307 1.9
COMMENT     0.082322 1)
COMMENT     #975=(CLabel (CWidget 0 (0 0) 1 2 0 0 #877# 0 100)
COMMENT     (LOGPEN 0 0 153) 1
COMMENT     (LOGFONT 38 14 0 0 400 0 0 0 0 3 2 1 18
COMMENT     "Georgia") 1.74233 0.555556 128
COMMENT     "{\\i Bsp}MI (880)" "@N (@S)" 5 14.0029
COMMENT     3.48466 0 -10 4.14608 0.799245 #974#))
COMMENT     (CObjectList))
COMMENT     #976=(CGroupWidget
COMMENT     (CWidget 1 (10 #65# 0) 1 2 0 0 Nil 810464504 100)
COMMENT     (CObjectList
COMMENT     #977=(CScratch
COMMENT     (CWidget 1 (1 #65# 1) 1 2 0 0 #875# 0 100)
COMMENT     (LOGPEN 0 6 10053171) 8 1 4.7678 1.9 0.082322
COMMENT     1)
COMMENT     #978=(CLabel (CWidget 0 (0 0) 1 2 0 0 #877# 0 100)
COMMENT     (LOGPEN 0 0 153) 1
COMMENT     (LOGFONT 38 14 0 0 400 0 0 0 0 3 2 1 18
COMMENT     "Georgia") 1.74233 0.555556 128
COMMENT     "{\\i Bst}EII (1365)" "@N (@S)" 5 15.6153
COMMENT     -22.6503 0 -10 4.14608 0.799245 #977#))
COMMENT     (CObjectList))
COMMENT     #979=(CGroupWidget
COMMENT     (CWidget 1 (10 #77# 0) 1 2 0 0 Nil 268632267 100)
COMMENT     (CObjectList
COMMENT     #980=(CScratch
COMMENT     (CWidget 1 (1 #77# 1) 1 2 0 0 #875# 4826 100)
COMMENT     (LOGPEN 0 6 10053171) 8 1 2.43798 1.9
COMMENT     0.082322 1)
COMMENT     #981=(CLabel
COMMENT     (CWidget 0 (0 0) 1 2 0 0 #877# 1633904483 100)
COMMENT     (LOGPEN 0 0 153) 1
COMMENT     (LOGFONT 38 14 0 0 400 0 0 0 0 3 2 1 18
COMMENT     "Georgia") 1.74233 0.555556 128
COMMENT     "{\\i Dra}III (3476)" "@N (@S)" 5 -12.6797
COMMENT     -6.96932 0 -10 4.49575 0.799245 #980#))
COMMENT     (CObjectList))
COMMENT     #982=(CGroupWidget
COMMENT     (CWidget 1 (10 #80# 0) 1 2 0 0 Nil 268632279 100)
COMMENT     (CObjectList
COMMENT     #983=(CScratch
COMMENT     (CWidget 1 (1 #80# 1) 1 2 0 0 #875# 3506 100)
COMMENT     (LOGPEN 0 6 10053171) 8 1 3.25358 1.9
COMMENT     0.082322 1)
COMMENT     #984=(CLabel (CWidget 0 (0 0) 1 2 0 0 #877# 0 100)
COMMENT     (LOGPEN 0 0 153) 1
COMMENT     (LOGFONT 38 14 0 0 400 0 0 0 0 3 2 1 18
COMMENT     "Georgia") 1.74233 0.555556 128
COMMENT     "{\\i Eag}I (2737)" "@N (@S)" 5 4.81207
COMMENT     -55.7546 0 -10 3.79641 0.799245 #983#))
COMMENT     (CObjectList))
COMMENT     #985=(CGroupWidget
COMMENT     (CWidget 1 (10 #85# 0) 1 2 0 0 Nil 810464165 100)
COMMENT     (CObjectList
COMMENT     #986=(CScratch
COMMENT     (CWidget 1 (1 #85# 1) 1 2 0 0 #875# 0 100)
COMMENT     (LOGPEN 0 6 10053171) 8 1 5.54367 1.9
COMMENT     0.082322 1)
COMMENT     #987=(CLabel (CWidget 0 (0 0) 1 2 0 0 #877# 12 100)
COMMENT     (LOGPEN 0 0 153) 1
COMMENT     (LOGFONT 38 14 0 0 400 0 0 0 0 3 2 1 18
COMMENT     "Georgia") 1.74233 0.555556 128
COMMENT     "{\\i Eco}RI (662)" "@N (@S)" 5 11.4436
COMMENT     17.4233 0 -10 3.97125 0.799245 #986#))
COMMENT     (CObjectList))
COMMENT     #988=(CGroupWidget
COMMENT     (CWidget 1 (10 #91# 0) 1 2 0 0 Nil 0 100)
COMMENT     (CObjectList
COMMENT     #989=(CScratch
COMMENT     (CWidget 1 (1 #91# 1) 1 2 0 0 #875# 0 100)
COMMENT     (LOGPEN 0 6 10053171) 8 1 3.94557 1.9
COMMENT     0.082322 1)
COMMENT     #990=(CLabel (CWidget 0 (0 0) 1 2 0 0 #877# 0 100)
COMMENT     (LOGPEN 0 0 153) 1
COMMENT     (LOGFONT 38 14 0 0 400 0 0 0 0 3 2 1 18
COMMENT     "Georgia") 1.74233 0.555556 128
COMMENT     "{\\i Hin}dIII (2110)" "@N (@S)" 5 12.5508
COMMENT     -47.0429 0 -10 4.59566 0.799245 #989#))
COMMENT     (CObjectList))
COMMENT     #991=(CGroupWidget
COMMENT     (CWidget 1 (10 #96# 0) 1 2 0 0 Nil 0 100)
COMMENT     (CObjectList
COMMENT     #992=(CScratch
COMMENT     (CWidget 1 (1 #96# 1) 1 2 0 0 #875# 825513597
COMMENT     100) (LOGPEN 0 6 10053171) 8 1 3.08582 1.9
COMMENT     0.082322 1)
COMMENT     #993=(CLabel (CWidget 0 (0 0) 1 2 0 0 #877# 0 100)
COMMENT     (LOGPEN 0 0 153) 1
COMMENT     (LOGFONT 38 14 0 0 400 0 0 0 0 3 2 1 18
COMMENT     "Georgia") 1.74233 0.555556 128
COMMENT     "{\\i Mfe}I (2889)" "@N (@S)" 5 -3.87518
COMMENT     -13.9386 0 -10 3.97125 0.799245 #992#))
COMMENT     (CObjectList))
COMMENT     #994=(CGroupWidget
COMMENT     (CWidget 1 (10 #97# 0) 1 2 0 0 Nil 268632411 100)
COMMENT     (CObjectList
COMMENT     #995=(CScratch
COMMENT     (CWidget 1 (1 #97# 1) 1 2 0 0 #875# 5606 100)
COMMENT     (LOGPEN 0 6 10053171) 8 1 4.44222 1.9
COMMENT     0.082322 1)
COMMENT     #996=(CLabel (CWidget 0 (0 0) 1 2 0 0 #877# 0 100)
COMMENT     (LOGPEN 0 0 153) 1
COMMENT     (LOGFONT 38 14 0 0 400 0 0 0 0 3 2 1 18
COMMENT     "Georgia") 1.74233 0.555556 128
COMMENT     "{\\i Mlu}I (1660)" "@N (@S)" 5 15.0322
COMMENT     -34.8466 0 -10 3.87134 0.799245 #995#))
COMMENT     (CObjectList))
COMMENT     #997=(CGroupWidget
COMMENT     (CWidget 1 (10 #103# 0) 1 2 0 0 Nil 268632492 100)
COMMENT     (CObjectList
COMMENT     #998=(CScratch
COMMENT     (CWidget 1 (1 #103# 1) 1 2 0 0 #875# 6146 100)
COMMENT     (LOGPEN 0 6 10053171) 8 1 4.46098 1.9
COMMENT     0.082322 1)
COMMENT     #999=(CLabel
COMMENT     (CWidget 0 (0 0) 1 2 0 0 #877# 909717554 100)
COMMENT     (LOGPEN 0 0 153) 1
COMMENT     (LOGFONT 38 14 0 0 400 0 0 0 0 3 2 1 18
COMMENT     "Georgia") 1.74233 0.555556 128
COMMENT     "{\\i Nco}I (1643)" "@N (@S)" 5 15.0456
COMMENT     -31.3619 0 -10 3.79641 0.799245 #998#))
COMMENT     (CObjectList))
COMMENT     #1000=(CGroupWidget
COMMENT     (CWidget 1 (10 #107# 0) 1 2 0 0 Nil 268632531 100)
COMMENT     (CObjectList
COMMENT     #1001=(CScratch
COMMENT     (CWidget 1 (1 #107# 1) 1 2 0 0 #875# 5846
COMMENT     100) (LOGPEN 0 6 10053171) 8 1 3.25358 1.9
COMMENT     0.082322 1)
COMMENT     #1002=(CLabel
COMMENT     (CWidget 0 (0 0) 1 2 0 0 #877# 1634166625
COMMENT     100) (LOGPEN 0 0 153) 1
COMMENT     (LOGFONT 38 14 0 0 400 0 0 0 0 3 2 1 18
COMMENT     "Georgia") 1.74233 0.555556 128
COMMENT     "{\\i Not}I (2737)" "@N (@S)" 5 4.76851
COMMENT     -57.4969 0 -10 3.62158 0.799245 #1001#))
COMMENT     (CObjectList))
COMMENT     #1003=(CGroupWidget
COMMENT     (CWidget 1 (10 #108# 0) 1 2 0 0 Nil 810463855 100)
COMMENT     (CObjectList
COMMENT     #1004=(CScratch
COMMENT     (CWidget 1 (1 #108# 1) 1 2 0 0 #875# 0 100)
COMMENT     (LOGPEN 0 6 10053171) 8 1 4.15637 1.9
COMMENT     0.082322 1)
COMMENT     #1005=(CLabel
COMMENT     (CWidget 0 (0 0) 1 2 0 0 #877# 1633907815
COMMENT     100) (LOGPEN 0 0 153) 1
COMMENT     (LOGFONT 38 14 0 0 400 0 0 0 0 3 2 1 18
COMMENT     "Georgia") 1.74233 0.555556 128
COMMENT     "{\\i Nru}I (1919)" "@N (@S)" 5 13.6019
COMMENT     -41.8159 0 -10 3.79641 0.799245 #1004#))
COMMENT     (CObjectList))
COMMENT     #1006=(CGroupWidget
COMMENT     (CWidget 1 (10 #110# 0) 1 2 0 0 Nil 0 100)
COMMENT     (CObjectList
COMMENT     #1007=(CScratch
COMMENT     (CWidget 1 (1 #110# 1) 1 2 0 0 #875#
COMMENT     825513717 100) (LOGPEN 0 6 10053171) 8 1
COMMENT     0.195347 1.9 0.082322 1)
COMMENT     #1008=(CLabel
COMMENT     (CWidget 0 (0 0) 1 2 0 0 #877# 1668571495
COMMENT     100) (LOGPEN 0 0 153) 1
COMMENT     (LOGFONT 38 14 0 0 400 0 0 0 0 3 2 1 18
COMMENT     "Georgia") 1.74233 0.555556 128
COMMENT     "{\\i Nsp}I (5508)" "@N (@S)" 5 -5.74922
COMMENT     19.1656 0 -10 3.87134 0.799245 #1007#))
COMMENT     (CObjectList))
COMMENT     #1009=(CGroupWidget
COMMENT     (CWidget 1 (10 #112# 0) 1 2 0 0 Nil 268632543 100)
COMMENT     (CObjectList
COMMENT     #1010=(CScratch
COMMENT     (CWidget 1 (1 #112# 1) 1 2 0 0 #875# 5726
COMMENT     100) (LOGPEN 0 6 10053171) 8 1 0.199762
COMMENT     1.9 0.082322 1)
COMMENT     #1011=(CLabel
COMMENT     (CWidget 0 (0 0) 1 2 0 0 #877# 827718058
COMMENT     100) (LOGPEN 0 0 153) 1
COMMENT     (LOGFONT 38 14 0 0 400 0 0 0 0 3 2 1 18
COMMENT     "Georgia") 1.74233 0.555556 128
COMMENT     "{\\i Pci}I (5504)" "@N (@S)" 5 -5.52956
COMMENT     15.681 0 -10 3.62158 0.799245 #1010#))
COMMENT     (CObjectList))
COMMENT     #1012=(CGroupWidget
COMMENT     (CWidget 1 (10 #113# 0) 1 2 0 0 Nil 810463884 100)
COMMENT     (CObjectList
COMMENT     #1013=(CScratch
COMMENT     (CWidget 1 (1 #113# 1) 1 2 0 0 #875# 0 100)
COMMENT     (LOGPEN 0 6 10053171) 8 1 5.06137 1.9
COMMENT     0.082322 1)
COMMENT     #1014=(CLabel
COMMENT     (CWidget 0 (0 0) 1 2 0 0 #877# 0 100)
COMMENT     (LOGPEN 0 0 153) 1
COMMENT     (LOGFONT 38 14 0 0 400 0 0 0 0 3 2 1 18
COMMENT     "Georgia") 1.74233 0.555556 128
COMMENT     "{\\i Pfl}FI (1099)" "@N (@S)" 5 14.0468
COMMENT     -8.71165 0 -10 3.97125 0.799245 #1013#))
COMMENT     (CObjectList))
COMMENT     #1015=(CGroupWidget
COMMENT     (CWidget 1 (10 #121# 0) 1 2 0 0 Nil 812810273 100)
COMMENT     (CObjectList
COMMENT     #1016=(CScratch
COMMENT     (CWidget 1 (1 #121# 1) 1 2 0 0 #875# 4106
COMMENT     100) (LOGPEN 0 6 10053171) 8 1 6.05576 1.9
COMMENT     0.082322 1)
COMMENT     #1017=(CLabel
COMMENT     (CWidget 0 (0 0) 1 2 0 0 #877# 0 100)
COMMENT     (LOGPEN 0 0 153) 1
COMMENT     (LOGFONT 38 14 0 0 400 0 0 0 0 3 2 1 18
COMMENT     "Georgia") 1.74233 0.555556 128
COMMENT     "{\\i Psp}OMI (198)" "@N (@S)" 5 6.56461
COMMENT     31.3619 0 -10 4.52073 0.799245 #1016#))
COMMENT     (CObjectList))
COMMENT     #1018=(CGroupWidget
COMMENT     (CWidget 1 (10 #125# 0) 1 2 0 0 Nil 0 100)
COMMENT     (CObjectList
COMMENT     #1019=(CScratch
COMMENT     (CWidget 1 (1 #125# 1) 1 2 0 0 #875# 2246
COMMENT     100) (LOGPEN 0 6 10053171) 8 1 5.68825 1.9
COMMENT     0.082322 1)
COMMENT     #1020=(CLabel
COMMENT     (CWidget 0 (0 0) 1 2 0 0 #877# 0 100)
COMMENT     (LOGPEN 0 0 153) 1
COMMENT     (LOGFONT 38 14 0 0 400 0 0 0 0 3 2 1 18
COMMENT     "Georgia") 1.74233 0.555556 128
COMMENT     "{\\i Rsr}II (531)" "@N (@S)" 5 9.91089
COMMENT     20.908 0 -10 3.44674 0.799245 #1019#))
COMMENT     (CObjectList))
COMMENT     #1021=(CGroupWidget
COMMENT     (CWidget 1 (10 #126# 0) 1 2 0 0 Nil 268632168 100)
COMMENT     (CObjectList
COMMENT     #1022=(CScratch
COMMENT     (CWidget 1 (1 #126# 1) 1 2 0 0 #875# 0 100)
COMMENT     (LOGPEN 0 6 10053171) 8 1 5.25341 1.9
COMMENT     0.082322 1)
COMMENT     #1023=(CLabel
COMMENT     (CWidget 0 (0 0) 1 2 0 0 #877# 0 100)
COMMENT     (LOGPEN 0 0 153) 1
COMMENT     (LOGFONT 38 14 0 0 400 0 0 0 0 3 2 1 18
COMMENT     "Georgia") 1.74233 0.555556 128
COMMENT     "{\\i Sac}I (925)" "@N (@S)" 5 13.9881 0 0
COMMENT     -10 3.37181 0.799245 #1022#)) (CObjectList))
COMMENT     #1024=(CGroupWidget
COMMENT     (CWidget 1 (10 #130# 0) 1 2 0 0 Nil 812810316 100)
COMMENT     (CObjectList
COMMENT     #1025=(CScratch
COMMENT     (CWidget 1 (1 #130# 1) 1 2 0 0 #875# 0 100)
COMMENT     (LOGPEN 0 6 10053171) 8 1 4.54707 1.9
COMMENT     0.082322 1)
COMMENT     #1026=(CLabel
COMMENT     (CWidget 0 (0 0) 1 2 0 0 #877# 0 100)
COMMENT     (LOGPEN 0 0 153) 1
COMMENT     (LOGFONT 38 14 0 0 400 0 0 0 0 3 2 1 18
COMMENT     "Georgia") 1.74233 0.555556 128
COMMENT     "{\\i Sbf}I (1565)" "@N (@S)" 5 15.1066
COMMENT     -27.8773 0 -10 3.44674 0.799245 #1025#))
COMMENT     (CObjectList))
COMMENT     #1027=(CGroupWidget
COMMENT     (CWidget 1 (10 #131# 0) 1 2 0 0 Nil 0 100)
COMMENT     (CObjectList
COMMENT     #1028=(CScratch
COMMENT     (CWidget 1 (1 #131# 1) 1 2 0 0 #875#
COMMENT     825509877 100) (LOGPEN 0 6 10053171) 8 1
COMMENT     1.71067 1.9 0.082322 1)
COMMENT     #1029=(CLabel
COMMENT     (CWidget 0 (0 0) 1 2 0 0 #877# 41902660 100)
COMMENT     (LOGPEN 0 0 153) 1
COMMENT     (LOGFONT 38 14 0 0 400 0 0 0 0 3 2 1 18
COMMENT     "Georgia") 1.74233 0.555556 128
COMMENT     "{\\i Sca}I (4135)" "@N (@S)" 5 -14.1449 0
COMMENT     0 -10 3.62158 0.799245 #1028#))
COMMENT     (CObjectList))
COMMENT     #1030=(CGroupWidget
COMMENT     (CWidget 1 (10 #147# 0) 1 2 0 0 Nil 812810696 100)
COMMENT     (CObjectList
COMMENT     #1031=(CScratch
COMMENT     (CWidget 1 (1 #147# 1) 1 2 0 0 #875# 0 100)
COMMENT     (LOGPEN 0 6 10053171) 8 1 5.06137 1.9
COMMENT     0.082322 1)
COMMENT     #1032=(CLabel
COMMENT     (CWidget 0 (0 0) 1 2 0 0 #877# 827718086
COMMENT     100) (LOGPEN 0 0 153) 1
COMMENT     (LOGFONT 38 14 0 0 400 0 0 0 0 3 2 1 18
COMMENT     "Georgia") 1.74233 0.555556 128
COMMENT     "{\\i Tth}111I (1099)" "@N (@S)" 5 14.6205
COMMENT     -10.454 0 -10 4.59566 0.799245 #1031#))
COMMENT     (CObjectList))
COMMENT     #1033=(CGroupWidget
COMMENT     (CWidget 1 (10 #149# 0) 1 2 0 0 Nil 0 100)
COMMENT     (CObjectList
COMMENT     #1034=(CScratch
COMMENT     (CWidget 1 (1 #149# 1) 1 2 0 0 #875#
COMMENT     825508001 100) (LOGPEN 0 6 10053171) 8 1
COMMENT     4.98301 1.9 0.082322 1)
COMMENT     #1035=(CLabel
COMMENT     (CWidget 0 (0 0) 1 2 0 0 #877# 0 100)
COMMENT     (LOGPEN 0 0 153) 1
COMMENT     (LOGFONT 38 14 0 0 400 0 0 0 0 3 2 1 18
COMMENT     "Georgia") 1.74233 0.555556 128
COMMENT     "{\\i Xcm}I (1170)" "@N (@S)" 5 14.8585
COMMENT     -15.681 0 -10 3.89632 0.799245 #1034#))
COMMENT     (CObjectList))
COMMENT     #1036=(CGroupWidget
COMMENT     (CWidget 1 (10 #152# 0) 1 2 0 0 Nil 812810537 100)
COMMENT     (CObjectList
COMMENT     #1037=(CScratch
COMMENT     (CWidget 1 (1 #152# 1) 1 2 0 0 #875# 0 100)
COMMENT     (LOGPEN 0 6 10053171) 8 1 1.842 1.9
COMMENT     0.082322 1)
COMMENT     #1038=(CLabel
COMMENT     (CWidget 0 (0 0) 1 2 0 0 #877# 1447904046
COMMENT     100) (LOGPEN 0 0 153) 1
COMMENT     (LOGFONT 38 14 0 0 400 0 0 0 0 3 2 1 18
COMMENT     "Georgia") 1.74233 0.555556 128
COMMENT     "{\\i Xmn}I (4016)" "@N (@S)" 5 -14.3388
COMMENT     -1.74233 0 -10 4.22101 0.799245 #1037#))
COMMENT     (CObjectList))
COMMENT     #1039=(CGroupWidget
COMMENT     (CWidget 2 (10 #0# 0) 1 2 0 0 Nil -2552 100)
COMMENT     (CObjectList
COMMENT     #1040=(CScratch
COMMENT     (CWidget 1 (1 #0# 1) 1 2 0 0 #875#
COMMENT     825514017 100) (LOGPEN 0 6 10053171) 8 1
COMMENT     4.79318 1.9 0.082322 1)
COMMENT     #1041=(CLabel
COMMENT     (CWidget 0 (0 0) 1 2 0 0 #867# 1281585729
COMMENT     100) (LOGPEN 0 0 13408563) 1
COMMENT     (LOGFONT 38 14 0 0 400 0 0 0 0 3 2 1 18
COMMENT     "Georgia") 1.74233 0.555556 0
COMMENT     "{\\i Aat}I (1342)" "@N (@S)" 5 15.2306
COMMENT     -19.1656 0 -10 3.62158 0.799245 #1040#)
COMMENT     #1042=(CScratch
COMMENT     (CWidget 2 (1 #0# 2) 1 2 0 0 #875# 3986 100)
COMMENT     (LOGPEN 0 6 10053171) 8 1 4.69054 1.9
COMMENT     0.082322 1)
COMMENT     #1043=(CLabel
COMMENT     (CWidget 0 (0 0) 1 2 0 0 #867# 826795051
COMMENT     100) (LOGPEN 0 0 13408563) 1
COMMENT     (LOGFONT 38 14 0 0 400 0 0 0 0 3 2 1 18
COMMENT     "Georgia") 1.74233 0.555556 0
COMMENT     "{\\i Aat}I (1435)" "@N (@S)" 5 15.3318
COMMENT     -26.1349 0 -10 3.62158 0.799245 #1042#))
COMMENT     (CObjectList))
COMMENT     #1044=(CGroupWidget
COMMENT     (CWidget 2 (10 #1# 0) 1 2 0 0 Nil -1785 100)
COMMENT     (CObjectList
COMMENT     #1045=(CScratch
COMMENT     (CWidget 1 (1 #1# 1) 1 2 0 0 #875# 0 100)
COMMENT     (LOGPEN 0 6 10053171) 8 1 5.76771 1.9
COMMENT     0.082322 1)
COMMENT     #1046=(CLabel
COMMENT     (CWidget 0 (0 0) 1 2 0 0 #867# 1717972566
COMMENT     100) (LOGPEN 0 0 13408563) 1
COMMENT     (LOGFONT 38 14 0 0 400 0 0 0 0 3 2 1 18
COMMENT     "Georgia") 1.74233 0.555556 0
COMMENT     "{\\i Aat}II (459)" "@N (@S)" 5 9.23907
COMMENT     22.6503 0 -10 3.72148 0.799245 #1045#)
COMMENT     #1047=(CScratch
COMMENT     (CWidget 2 (1 #1# 2) 1 2 0 0 #875# 0 100)
COMMENT     (LOGPEN 0 6 10053171) 8 1 3.43237 1.9
COMMENT     0.082322 1)
COMMENT     #1048=(CLabel
COMMENT     (CWidget 0 (0 0) 1 2 0 0 #867# 2082603340
COMMENT     100) (LOGPEN 0 0 13408563) 1
COMMENT     (LOGFONT 38 14 0 0 400 0 0 0 0 3 2 1 18
COMMENT     "Georgia") 1.74233 0.555556 0
COMMENT     "{\\i Aat}II (2575)" "@N (@S)" 5 6.99429
COMMENT     -50.5276 0 -10 3.89632 0.799245 #1047#))
COMMENT     (CObjectList))
COMMENT     #1049=(CGroupWidget
COMMENT     (CWidget 2 (10 #3# 0) 1 2 0 0 Nil 654 100)
COMMENT     (CObjectList
COMMENT     #1050=(CScratch
COMMENT     (CWidget 1 (1 #3# 1) 1 2 0 0 #875#
COMMENT     825516013 100) (LOGPEN 0 6 10053171) 8 1
COMMENT     5.32514 1.9 0.082322 1)
COMMENT     #1051=(CLabel
COMMENT     (CWidget 0 (0 0) 1 2 0 0 #867# 1867327520
COMMENT     100) (LOGPEN 0 0 13408563) 1
COMMENT     (LOGFONT 38 14 0 0 400 0 0 0 0 3 2 1 18
COMMENT     "Georgia") 1.74233 0.555556 0
COMMENT     "{\\i Acc}I (860)" "@N (@S)" 5 12.346
COMMENT     8.71165 0 -10 3.54665 0.799245 #1050#)
COMMENT     #1052=(CScratch
COMMENT     (CWidget 2 (1 #3# 2) 1 2 0 0 #875# 3926 100)
COMMENT     (LOGPEN 0 6 10053171) 8 1 3.27124 1.9
COMMENT     0.082322 1)
COMMENT     #1053=(CLabel
COMMENT     (CWidget 0 (0 0) 1 2 0 0 #867# 63 100)
COMMENT     (LOGPEN 0 0 13408563) 1
COMMENT     (LOGFONT 38 14 0 0 400 0 0 0 0 3 2 1 18
COMMENT     "Georgia") 1.74233 0.555556 0
COMMENT     "{\\i Acc}I (2721)" "@N (@S)" 5 4.93488
COMMENT     -54.0122 0 -10 3.54665 0.799245 #1052#))
COMMENT     (CObjectList))
COMMENT     #1054=(CGroupWidget
COMMENT     (CWidget 2 (10 #4# 0) 1 2 0 0 Nil -180 100)
COMMENT     (CObjectList
COMMENT     #1055=(CScratch
COMMENT     (CWidget 1 (1 #4# 1) 1 2 0 0 #875# 0 100)
COMMENT     (LOGPEN 0 6 10053171) 8 1 1.84421 1.9
COMMENT     0.082322 1)
COMMENT     #1056=(CLabel
COMMENT     (CWidget 0 (0 0) 1 2 0 0 #867# 774911790
COMMENT     100) (LOGPEN 0 0 13408563) 1
COMMENT     (LOGFONT 38 14 0 0 400 0 0 0 0 3 2 1 18
COMMENT     "Georgia") 1.74233 0.555556 0
COMMENT     "{\\i Acl}I (4014)" "@N (@S)" 5 -13.7714
COMMENT     -3.48466 0 -10 3.62158 0.799245 #1055#)
COMMENT     #1057=(CScratch
COMMENT     (CWidget 2 (1 #4# 2) 1 2 0 0 #875# 0 100)
COMMENT     (LOGPEN 0 6 10053171) 8 1 1.43255 1.9
COMMENT     0.082322 1)
COMMENT     #1058=(CLabel
COMMENT     (CWidget 0 (0 0) 1 2 0 0 #867# 1447117168
COMMENT     100) (LOGPEN 0 0 13408563) 1
COMMENT     (LOGFONT 38 14 0 0 400 0 0 0 0 3 2 1 18
COMMENT     "Georgia") 1.74233 0.555556 0
COMMENT     "{\\i Acl}I (4387)" "@N (@S)" 5 -14.1019
COMMENT     3.48466 0 -10 3.62158 0.799245 #1057#))
COMMENT     (CObjectList))
COMMENT     #1059=(CGroupWidget
COMMENT     (CWidget 2 (10 #7# 0) 1 2 0 0 Nil 0 100)
COMMENT     (CObjectList
COMMENT     #1060=(CScratch
COMMENT     (CWidget 1 (1 #7# 1) 1 2 0 0 #875# 3206 100)
COMMENT     (LOGPEN 0 6 10053171) 8 1 5.48186 1.9
COMMENT     0.082322 1)
COMMENT     #1061=(CLabel
COMMENT     (CWidget 0 (0 0) 1 2 0 0 #867# 1972596787
COMMENT     100) (LOGPEN 0 0 13408563) 1
COMMENT     (LOGFONT 38 14 0 0 400 0 0 0 0 3 2 1 18
COMMENT     "Georgia") 1.74233 0.555556 0
COMMENT     "{\\i Afl}II (718)" "@N (@S)" 5 11.4349
COMMENT     13.9386 0 -10 3.27191 0.799245 #1060#)
COMMENT     #1062=(CScratch
COMMENT     (CWidget 2 (1 #7# 2) 1 2 0 0 #875# 0 100)
COMMENT     (LOGPEN 0 6 10053171) 8 1 5.20705 1.9
COMMENT     0.082322 1)
COMMENT     #1063=(CLabel
COMMENT     (CWidget 0 (0 0) 1 2 0 0 #867# 1972596787
COMMENT     100) (LOGPEN 0 0 13408563) 1
COMMENT     (LOGFONT 38 14 0 0 400 0 0 0 0 3 2 1 18
COMMENT     "Georgia") 1.74233 0.555556 0
COMMENT     "{\\i Afl}II (967)" "@N (@S)" 5 13.8858
COMMENT     -1.74233 0 -10 3.44674 0.799245 #1062#))
COMMENT     (CObjectList))
COMMENT     #1064=(CGroupWidget
COMMENT     (CWidget 2 (10 #8# 0) 1 2 0 0 Nil 0 100)
COMMENT     (CObjectList
COMMENT     #1065=(CScratch
COMMENT     (CWidget 1 (1 #8# 1) 1 2 0 0 #875# 0 100)
COMMENT     (LOGPEN 0 6 10053171) 8 1 4.44222 1.9
COMMENT     0.082322 1)
COMMENT     #1066=(CLabel
COMMENT     (CWidget 0 (0 0) 1 2 0 0 #867# 1972596787
COMMENT     100) (LOGPEN 0 0 13408563) 1
COMMENT     (LOGFONT 38 14 0 0 400 0 0 0 0 3 2 1 18
COMMENT     "Georgia") 1.74233 0.555556 0
COMMENT     "{\\i Afl}III (1660)" "@N (@S)" 5 15.1195
COMMENT     -36.5889 0 -10 4.04618 0.799245 #1065#)
COMMENT     #1067=(CScratch
COMMENT     (CWidget 2 (1 #8# 2) 1 2 0 0 #875#
COMMENT     825515225 100) (LOGPEN 0 6 10053171) 8 1
COMMENT     0.199762 1.9 0.082322 1)
COMMENT     #1068=(CLabel
COMMENT     (CWidget 0 (0 0) 1 2 0 0 #867# 1972596787
COMMENT     100) (LOGPEN 0 0 13408563) 1
COMMENT     (LOGFONT 38 14 0 0 400 0 0 0 0 3 2 1 18
COMMENT     "Georgia") 1.74233 0.555556 0
COMMENT     "{\\i Afl}III (5504)" "@N (@S)" 5 -5.83631
COMMENT     17.4233 0 -10 4.04618 0.799245 #1067#))
COMMENT     (CObjectList))
COMMENT     #1069=(CGroupWidget
COMMENT     (CWidget 2 (10 #16# 0) 1 2 0 0 Nil 829567324 100)
COMMENT     (CObjectList
COMMENT     #1070=(CScratch
COMMENT     (CWidget 1 (1 #16# 1) 1 2 0 0 #875# 0 100)
COMMENT     (LOGPEN 0 6 10053171) 8 1 1.37295 1.9
COMMENT     0.082322 1)
COMMENT     #1071=(CLabel
COMMENT     (CWidget 0 (0 0) 1 2 0 0 #867# 1986359840
COMMENT     100) (LOGPEN 0 0 13408563) 1
COMMENT     (LOGFONT 38 14 0 0 400 0 0 0 0 3 2 1 18
COMMENT     "Georgia") 1.74233 0.555556 0
COMMENT     "{\\i Ase}I (4441)" "@N (@S)" 5 -14.1369
COMMENT     5.22699 0 -10 3.69651 0.799245 #1070#)
COMMENT     #1072=(CScratch
COMMENT     (CWidget 2 (1 #16# 2) 1 2 0 0 #875# 0 100)
COMMENT     (LOGPEN 0 6 10053171) 8 1 0.00993291 1.9
COMMENT     0.082322 1)
COMMENT     #1073=(CLabel
COMMENT     (CWidget 0 (0 0) 1 2 0 0 #867# 1329995891
COMMENT     100) (LOGPEN 0 0 13408563) 1
COMMENT     (LOGFONT 38 14 0 0 400 0 0 0 0 3 2 1 18
COMMENT     "Georgia") 1.74233 0.555556 0
COMMENT     "{\\i Ase}I (5676)" "@N (@S)" 5 -3.46606
COMMENT     20.908 0 -10 3.69651 0.799245 #1072#))
COMMENT     (CObjectList))
COMMENT     #1074=(CGroupWidget
COMMENT     (CWidget 2 (10 #24# 0) 1 2 0 0 Nil 829567270 100)
COMMENT     (CObjectList
COMMENT     #1075=(CScratch
COMMENT     (CWidget 1 (1 #24# 1) 1 2 0 0 #875#
COMMENT     825514685 100) (LOGPEN 0 6 10053171) 8 1
COMMENT     4.45877 1.9 0.082322 1)
COMMENT     #1076=(CLabel
COMMENT     (CWidget 0 (0 0) 1 2 0 0 #867# 1635416673
COMMENT     100) (LOGPEN 0 0 13408563) 1
COMMENT     (LOGFONT 38 14 0 0 400 0 0 0 0 3 2 1 18
COMMENT     "Georgia") 1.74233 0.555556 0
COMMENT     "{\\i Bbs}I (1645)" "@N (@S)" 5 14.9787
COMMENT     -33.1043 0 -10 3.62158 0.799245 #1075#)
COMMENT     #1077=(CScratch
COMMENT     (CWidget 2 (1 #24# 2) 1 2 0 0 #875# 4646
COMMENT     100) (LOGPEN 0 6 10053171) 8 1 3.3496 1.9
COMMENT     0.082322 1)
COMMENT     #1078=(CLabel
COMMENT     (CWidget 0 (0 0) 1 2 0 0 #867# 9 100)
COMMENT     (LOGPEN 0 0 13408563) 1
COMMENT     (LOGFONT 38 14 0 0 400 0 0 0 0 3 2 1 18
COMMENT     "Georgia") 1.74233 0.555556 0
COMMENT     "{\\i Bbs}I (2650)" "@N (@S)" 5 5.94684
COMMENT     -52.2699 0 -10 3.69651 0.799245 #1077#))
COMMENT     (CObjectList))
COMMENT     #1079=(CGroupWidget
COMMENT     (CWidget 2 (10 #25# 0) 1 2 0 0 Nil 829567424 100)
COMMENT     (CObjectList
COMMENT     #1080=(CScratch
COMMENT     (CWidget 1 (1 #25# 1) 1 2 0 0 #875# 0 100)
COMMENT     (LOGPEN 0 6 10053171) 8 1 5.7942 1.9
COMMENT     0.082322 1)
COMMENT     #1081=(CLabel
COMMENT     (CWidget 0 (0 0) 1 2 0 0 #867# 824287523
COMMENT     100) (LOGPEN 0 0 13408563) 1
COMMENT     (LOGFONT 38 14 0 0 400 0 0 0 0 3 2 1 18
COMMENT     "Georgia") 1.74233 0.555556 0
COMMENT     "{\\i Bbv}CI (435)" "@N (@S)" 5 9.11501
COMMENT     26.1349 0 -10 3.79641 0.799245 #1080#)
COMMENT     #1082=(CScratch
COMMENT     (CWidget 2 (1 #25# 2) 1 2 0 0 #875# 0 100)
COMMENT     (LOGPEN 0 6 10053171) 8 1 5.18056 1.9
COMMENT     0.082322 1)
COMMENT     #1083=(CLabel
COMMENT     (CWidget 0 (0 0) 1 2 0 0 #867# 0 100)
COMMENT     (LOGPEN 0 0 13408563) 1
COMMENT     (LOGFONT 38 14 0 0 400 0 0 0 0 3 2 1 18
COMMENT     "Georgia") 1.74233 0.555556 0
COMMENT     "{\\i Bbv}CI (991)" "@N (@S)" 5 13.8287
COMMENT     -3.48466 0 -10 3.79641 0.799245 #1082#))
COMMENT     (CObjectList))
COMMENT     #1084=(CGroupWidget
COMMENT     (CWidget 2 (10 #28# 0) 1 2 0 0 Nil 844377424 100)
COMMENT     (CObjectList
COMMENT     #1085=(CScratch
COMMENT     (CWidget 1 (1 #28# 1) 1 2 0 0 #875# 0 100)
COMMENT     (LOGPEN 0 6 10053171) 8 1 4.27226 1.9
COMMENT     0.082322 1)
COMMENT     #1086=(CLabel
COMMENT     (CWidget 0 (0 0) 1 2 0 0 #867# 0 100)
COMMENT     (LOGPEN 0 0 13408563) 1
COMMENT     (LOGFONT 38 14 0 0 400 0 0 0 0 3 2 1 18
COMMENT     "Georgia") 1.74233 0.555556 0
COMMENT     "{\\i Bcl}I (1814)" "@N (@S)" 5 14.0642
COMMENT     -40.0736 0 -10 3.44674 0.799245 #1085#)
COMMENT     #1087=(CScratch
COMMENT     (CWidget 2 (1 #28# 2) 1 2 0 0 #875# 0 100)
COMMENT     (LOGPEN 0 6 10053171) 8 1 4.03055 1.9
COMMENT     0.082322 1)
COMMENT     #1088=(CLabel
COMMENT     (CWidget 0 (0 0) 1 2 0 0 #867# 0 100)
COMMENT     (LOGPEN 0 0 13408563) 1
COMMENT     (LOGFONT 38 14 0 0 400 0 0 0 0 3 2 1 18
COMMENT     "Georgia") 1.74233 0.555556 0
COMMENT     "{\\i Bcl}I (2033)" "@N (@S)" 5 12.6412
COMMENT     -43.5583 0 -10 3.54665 0.799245 #1087#))
COMMENT     (CObjectList))
COMMENT     #1089=(CGroupWidget
COMMENT     (CWidget 2 (10 #33# 0) 1 2 0 0 Nil 2082603424 100)
COMMENT     (CObjectList
COMMENT     #1090=(CScratch
COMMENT     (CWidget 1 (1 #33# 1) 1 2 0 0 #875# 0 100)
COMMENT     (LOGPEN 0 6 10053171) 8 1 5.26003 1.9
COMMENT     0.082322 1)
COMMENT     #1091=(CLabel
COMMENT     (CWidget 0 (0 0) 1 2 0 0 #867# 0 100)
COMMENT     (LOGPEN 0 0 13408563) 1
COMMENT     (LOGFONT 38 14 0 0 400 0 0 0 0 3 2 1 18
COMMENT     "Georgia") 1.74233 0.555556 0
COMMENT     "{\\i Blp}I (919)" "@N (@S)" 5 13.7726
COMMENT     1.74233 0 -10 3.27191 0.799245 #1090#)
COMMENT     #1092=(CScratch
COMMENT     (CWidget 2 (1 #33# 2) 1 2 0 0 #875# 0 100)
COMMENT     (LOGPEN 0 6 10053171) 8 1 4.77883 1.9
COMMENT     0.082322 1)
COMMENT     #1093=(CLabel
COMMENT     (CWidget 0 (0 0) 1 2 0 0 #867# 0 100)
COMMENT     (LOGPEN 0 0 13408563) 1
COMMENT     (LOGFONT 38 14 0 0 400 0 0 0 0 3 2 1 18
COMMENT     "Georgia") 1.74233 0.555556 0
COMMENT     "{\\i Blp}I (1355)" "@N (@S)" 5 15.1657
COMMENT     -20.908 0 -10 3.44674 0.799245 #1092#))
COMMENT     (CObjectList))
COMMENT     #1094=(CGroupWidget
COMMENT     (CWidget 2 (10 #36# 0) 1 2 0 0 Nil 829570804 100)
COMMENT     (CObjectList
COMMENT     #1095=(CScratch
COMMENT     (CWidget 1 (1 #36# 1) 1 2 0 0 #875# 0 100)
COMMENT     (LOGPEN 0 6 10053171) 8 1 5.42447 1.9
COMMENT     0.082322 1)
COMMENT     #1096=(CLabel
COMMENT     (CWidget 0 (0 0) 1 2 0 0 #867# 0 100)
COMMENT     (LOGPEN 0 0 13408563) 1
COMMENT     (LOGFONT 38 14 0 0 400 0 0 0 0 3 2 1 18
COMMENT     "Georgia") 1.74233 0.555556 0
COMMENT     "{\\i Bpm}I (770)" "@N (@S)" 5 12.0443
COMMENT     12.1963 0 -10 3.72148 0.799245 #1095#)
COMMENT     #1097=(CScratch
COMMENT     (CWidget 2 (1 #36# 2) 1 2 0 0 #875# 0 100)
COMMENT     (LOGPEN 0 6 10053171) 8 1 1.25596 1.9
COMMENT     0.082322 1)
COMMENT     #1098=(CLabel
COMMENT     (CWidget 0 (0 0) 1 2 0 0 #867# 41672812 100)
COMMENT     (LOGPEN 0 0 13408563) 1
COMMENT     (LOGFONT 38 14 0 0 400 0 0 0 0 3 2 1 18
COMMENT     "Georgia") 1.74233 0.555556 0
COMMENT     "{\\i Bpm}I (4547)" "@N (@S)" 5 -14.1537
COMMENT     6.96932 0 -10 4.14608 0.799245 #1097#))
COMMENT     (CObjectList))
COMMENT     #1099=(CGroupWidget
COMMENT     (CWidget 2 (10 #37# 0) 1 2 0 0 Nil 268632216 100)
COMMENT     (CObjectList
COMMENT     #1100=(CScratch
COMMENT     (CWidget 1 (1 #37# 1) 1 2 0 0 #875#
COMMENT     825508789 100) (LOGPEN 0 6 10053171) 8 1
COMMENT     5.7942 1.9 0.082322 1)
COMMENT     #1101=(CLabel
COMMENT     (CWidget 0 (0 0) 1 2 0 0 #867# 0 100)
COMMENT     (LOGPEN 0 0 13408563) 1
COMMENT     (LOGFONT 38 14 0 0 400 0 0 0 0 3 2 1 18
COMMENT     "Georgia") 1.74233 0.555556 0
COMMENT     "{\\i Bpu}10I (435)" "@N (@S)" 5 9.29797
COMMENT     24.3926 0 -10 4.24599 0.799245 #1100#)
COMMENT     #1102=(CScratch
COMMENT     (CWidget 2 (1 #37# 2) 1 2 0 0 #875#
COMMENT     825508481 100) (LOGPEN 0 6 10053171) 8 1
COMMENT     5.18056 1.9 0.082322 1)
COMMENT     #1103=(CLabel
COMMENT     (CWidget 0 (0 0) 1 2 0 0 #867# 0 100)
COMMENT     (LOGPEN 0 0 13408563) 1
COMMENT     (LOGFONT 38 14 0 0 400 0 0 0 0 3 2 1 18
COMMENT     "Georgia") 1.74233 0.555556 0
COMMENT     "{\\i Bpu}10I (991)" "@N (@S)" 5 13.4484
COMMENT     -5.22699 0 -10 4.24599 0.799245 #1102#))
COMMENT     (CObjectList))
COMMENT     #1104=(CGroupWidget
COMMENT     (CWidget 2 (10 #40# 0) 1 2 0 0 Nil 1311665785 100)
COMMENT     (CObjectList
COMMENT     #1105=(CScratch
COMMENT     (CWidget 1 (1 #40# 1) 1 2 0 0 #875# 0 100)
COMMENT     (LOGPEN 0 6 10053171) 8 1 5.34501 1.9
COMMENT     0.082322 1)
COMMENT     #1106=(CLabel
COMMENT     (CWidget 0 (0 0) 1 2 0 0 #867# 0 100)
COMMENT     (LOGPEN 0 0 13408563) 1
COMMENT     (LOGFONT 38 14 0 0 400 0 0 0 0 3 2 1 18
COMMENT     "Georgia") 1.74233 0.555556 0
COMMENT     "{\\i Bsa}BI (842)" "@N (@S)" 5 12.598
COMMENT     10.454 0 -10 3.89632 0.799245 #1105#)
COMMENT     #1107=(CScratch
COMMENT     (CWidget 2 (1 #40# 2) 1 2 0 0 #875# 0 100)
COMMENT     (LOGPEN 0 6 10053171) 8 1 2.98429 1.9
COMMENT     0.082322 1)
COMMENT     #1108=(CLabel
COMMENT     (CWidget 0 (0 0) 1 2 0 0 #867# 41878509 100)
COMMENT     (LOGPEN 0 0 13408563) 1
COMMENT     (LOGFONT 38 14 0 0 400 0 0 0 0 3 2 1 18
COMMENT     "Georgia") 1.74233 0.555556 0
COMMENT     "{\\i Bsa}BI (2981)" "@N (@S)" 5 -8.95633
COMMENT     -10.454 0 -10 4.14608 0.799245 #1107#))
COMMENT     (CObjectList))
COMMENT     #1109=(CGroupWidget
COMMENT     (CWidget 2 (10 #51# 0) 1 2 0 0 Nil 1914709813 100)
COMMENT     (CObjectList
COMMENT     #1110=(CScratch
COMMENT     (CWidget 1 (1 #51# 1) 1 2 0 0 #875# 1766
COMMENT     100) (LOGPEN 0 6 10053171) 8 1 3.18295 1.9
COMMENT     0.082322 1)
COMMENT     #1111=(CLabel
COMMENT     (CWidget 0 (0 0) 1 2 0 0 #867# 0 100)
COMMENT     (LOGPEN 0 0 13408563) 1
COMMENT     (LOGFONT 38 14 0 0 400 0 0 0 0 3 2 1 18
COMMENT     "Georgia") 1.74233 0.555556 0
COMMENT     "{\\i Bsm}I (2801)" "@N (@S)" 5 4.05595
COMMENT     -59.2392 0 -10 3.89632 0.799245 #1110#)
COMMENT     #1112=(CScratch
COMMENT     (CWidget 2 (1 #51# 2) 1 2 0 0 #875# 0 100)
COMMENT     (LOGPEN 0 6 10053171) 8 1 3.08031 1.9
COMMENT     0.082322 1)
COMMENT     #1113=(CLabel
COMMENT     (CWidget 0 (0 0) 1 2 0 0 #867# 0 100)
COMMENT     (LOGPEN 0 0 13408563) 1
COMMENT     (LOGFONT 38 14 0 0 400 0 0 0 0 3 2 1 18
COMMENT     "Georgia") 1.74233 0.555556 0
COMMENT     "{\\i Bsm}I (2894)" "@N (@S)" 5 -3.91256
COMMENT     -12.1963 0 -10 4.07115 0.799245 #1112#))
COMMENT     (CObjectList))
COMMENT     #1114=(CGroupWidget
COMMENT     (CWidget 2 (10 #55# 0) 1 2 0 0 Nil 58657552 100)
COMMENT     (CObjectList
COMMENT     #1115=(CScratch
COMMENT     (CWidget 1 (1 #55# 1) 1 2 0 0 #875#
COMMENT     825514085 100) (LOGPEN 0 6 10053171) 8 1
COMMENT     2.10688 1.9 0.082322 1)
COMMENT     #1116=(CLabel
COMMENT     (CWidget 0 (0 0) 1 2 0 0 #867# 1667721059
COMMENT     100) (LOGPEN 0 0 13408563) 1
COMMENT     (LOGFONT 38 14 0 0 400 0 0 0 0 3 2 1 18
COMMENT     "Georgia") 1.74233 0.555556 0
COMMENT     "{\\i Bsp}HI (3776)" "@N (@S)" 5 -13.5181
COMMENT     -5.22699 0 -10 4.32092 0.799245 #1115#)
COMMENT     #1117=(CScratch
COMMENT     (CWidget 2 (1 #55# 2) 1 2 0 0 #875# 4046
COMMENT     100) (LOGPEN 0 6 10053171) 8 1 0.994395
COMMENT     1.9 0.082322 1)
COMMENT     #1118=(CLabel
COMMENT     (CWidget 0 (0 0) 1 2 0 0 #867# 1667331169
COMMENT     100) (LOGPEN 0 0 13408563) 1
COMMENT     (LOGFONT 38 14 0 0 400 0 0 0 0 3 2 1 18
COMMENT     "Georgia") 1.74233 0.555556 0
COMMENT     "{\\i Bsp}HI (4784)" "@N (@S)" 5 -13.3941
COMMENT     12.1963 0 -10 4.52073 0.799245 #1117#))
COMMENT     (CObjectList))
COMMENT     #1119=(CGroupWidget
COMMENT     (CWidget 2 (10 #60# 0) 1 2 0 0 Nil 810464475 100)
COMMENT     (CObjectList
COMMENT     #1120=(CScratch
COMMENT     (CWidget 1 (1 #60# 1) 1 2 0 0 #875#
COMMENT     825512389 100) (LOGPEN 0 6 10053171) 8 1
COMMENT     4.96756 1.9 0.082322 1)
COMMENT     #1121=(CLabel
COMMENT     (CWidget 0 (0 0) 1 2 0 0 #867# 0 100)
COMMENT     (LOGPEN 0 0 13408563) 1
COMMENT     (LOGFONT 38 14 0 0 400 0 0 0 0 3 2 1 18
COMMENT     "Georgia") 1.74233 0.555556 0
COMMENT     "{\\i Bsr}GI (1184)" "@N (@S)" 5 15.0479
COMMENT     -17.4233 0 -10 4.04618 0.799245 #1120#)
COMMENT     #1122=(CScratch
COMMENT     (CWidget 2 (1 #60# 2) 1 2 0 0 #875# 6446
COMMENT     100) (LOGPEN 0 6 10053171) 8 1 3.97316 1.9
COMMENT     0.082322 1)
COMMENT     #1123=(CLabel
COMMENT     (CWidget 0 (0 0) 1 2 0 0 #867# 0 100)
COMMENT     (LOGPEN 0 0 13408563) 1
COMMENT     (LOGFONT 38 14 0 0 400 0 0 0 0 3 2 1 18
COMMENT     "Georgia") 1.74233 0.555556 0
COMMENT     "{\\i Bsr}GI (2085)" "@N (@S)" 5 12.585
COMMENT     -45.3006 0 -10 4.22101 0.799245 #1122#))
COMMENT     (CObjectList))
COMMENT     #1124=(CGroupWidget
COMMENT     (CWidget 2 (10 #71# 0) 0 1 0 0 Nil 810464025 100)
COMMENT     (CObjectList
COMMENT     #1125=(CScratch
COMMENT     (CWidget 1 (1 #71# 1) 1 2 0 0 #875# 1826
COMMENT     100) (LOGPEN 0 0 10053171) 8 1 3.59902 1.9
COMMENT     0.05 1)
COMMENT     #1126=(CLabel
COMMENT     (CWidget 0 (0 0) 1 2 0 0 #867# 41490148 100)
COMMENT     (LOGPEN 0 0 13408563) 1
COMMENT     (LOGFONT 0 0 0 0 400 0 0 0 0 3 2 1 18
COMMENT     "Georgia") 1 0.555556 0
COMMENT     "{\\i Btg}Z I (2424)" "@N (@S)" 5 0 0 0 -10
COMMENT     -1 -1 #1125#)
COMMENT     #1127=(CScratch
COMMENT     (CWidget 2 (1 #71# 2) 1 2 0 0 #875# 6686
COMMENT     100) (LOGPEN 0 0 10053171) 8 1 2.44681 1.9
COMMENT     0.05 1)
COMMENT     #1128=(CLabel
COMMENT     (CWidget 0 (0 0) 1 2 0 0 #867# 0 100)
COMMENT     (LOGPEN 0 0 13408563) 1
COMMENT     (LOGFONT 0 0 0 0 400 0 0 0 0 3 2 1 18
COMMENT     "Georgia") 1 0.555556 0
COMMENT     "{\\i Btg}Z I (3468)" "@N (@S)" 5 0 0 0 -10
COMMENT     -1 -1 #1127#)) (CObjectList))
COMMENT     #1129=(CGroupWidget
COMMENT     (CWidget 2 (10 #78# 0) 0 1 0 0 Nil 810464103 100)
COMMENT     (CObjectList
COMMENT     #1130=(CScratch
COMMENT     (CWidget 1 (1 #78# 1) 1 2 0 0 #875# 0 100)
COMMENT     (LOGPEN 0 0 10053171) 8 1 2.38942 1.9 0.05
COMMENT     1)
COMMENT     #1131=(CLabel
COMMENT     (CWidget 0 (0 0) 1 2 0 0 #867# 1667458915
COMMENT     100) (LOGPEN 0 0 13408563) 1
COMMENT     (LOGFONT 0 0 0 0 400 0 0 0 0 3 2 1 18
COMMENT     "Georgia") 1 0.555556 0
COMMENT     "{\\i Drd}I (3520)" "@N (@S)" 5 0 0 0 -10
COMMENT     -1 -1 #1130#)
COMMENT     #1132=(CScratch
COMMENT     (CWidget 2 (1 #78# 2) 1 2 0 0 #875# 0 100)
COMMENT     (LOGPEN 0 0 10053171) 8 1 0.312335 1.9 0.05
COMMENT     1)
COMMENT     #1133=(CLabel
COMMENT     (CWidget 0 (0 0) 1 2 0 0 #867# 1735681889
COMMENT     100) (LOGPEN 0 0 13408563) 1
COMMENT     (LOGFONT 0 0 0 0 400 0 0 0 0 3 2 1 18
COMMENT     "Georgia") 1 0.555556 0
COMMENT     "{\\i Drd}I (5402)" "@N (@S)" 5 0 0 0 -10
COMMENT     -1 -1 #1132#)) (CObjectList))
COMMENT     #1134=(CGroupWidget
COMMENT     (CWidget 2 (10 #84# 0) 0 1 0 0 Nil 268632318 100)
COMMENT     (CObjectList
COMMENT     #1135=(CScratch
COMMENT     (CWidget 1 (1 #84# 1) 1 2 0 0 #875#
COMMENT     825508241 100) (LOGPEN 0 0 10053171) 8 1
COMMENT     6.05576 1.9 0.05 1)
COMMENT     #1136=(CLabel
COMMENT     (CWidget 0 (0 0) 1 2 0 0 #867# 2082604910
COMMENT     100) (LOGPEN 0 0 13408563) 1
COMMENT     (LOGFONT 0 0 0 0 400 0 0 0 0 3 2 1 18
COMMENT     "Georgia") 1 0.555556 0
COMMENT     "{\\i Eco}O109I (198)" "@N (@S)" 5 0 0 0
COMMENT     -10 -1 -1 #1135#)
COMMENT     #1137=(CScratch
COMMENT     (CWidget 2 (1 #84# 2) 1 2 0 0 #875# 2306
COMMENT     100) (LOGPEN 0 0 10053171) 8 1 6.05466 1.9
COMMENT     0.05 1)
COMMENT     #1138=(CLabel
COMMENT     (CWidget 0 (0 0) 1 2 0 0 #867# 1735287129
COMMENT     100) (LOGPEN 0 0 13408563) 1
COMMENT     (LOGFONT 0 0 0 0 400 0 0 0 0 3 2 1 18
COMMENT     "Georgia") 1 0.555556 0
COMMENT     "{\\i Eco}O109I (199)" "@N (@S)" 5 0 0 0
COMMENT     -10 -1 -1 #1137#)) (CObjectList))
COMMENT     #1139=(CGroupWidget
COMMENT     (CWidget 2 (10 #92# 0) 0 1 0 0 Nil 268632399 100)
COMMENT     (CObjectList
COMMENT     #1140=(CScratch
COMMENT     (CWidget 1 (1 #92# 1) 1 2 0 0 #875#
COMMENT     825511961 100) (LOGPEN 0 0 10053171) 8 1
COMMENT     4.05704 1.9 0.05 1)
COMMENT     #1141=(CLabel
COMMENT     (CWidget 0 (0 0) 1 2 0 0 #867# 0 100)
COMMENT     (LOGPEN 0 0 13408563) 1
COMMENT     (LOGFONT 0 0 0 0 400 0 0 0 0 3 2 1 18
COMMENT     "Georgia") 1 0.555556 0
COMMENT     "{\\i Hpa}I (2009)" "@N (@S)" 5 0 0 0 -10
COMMENT     -1 -1 #1140#)
COMMENT     #1142=(CScratch
COMMENT     (CWidget 2 (1 #92# 2) 1 2 0 0 #875# 6026
COMMENT     100) (LOGPEN 0 0 10053171) 8 1 3.09576 1.9
COMMENT     0.05 1)
COMMENT     #1143=(CLabel
COMMENT     (CWidget 0 (0 0) 1 2 0 0 #867# 0 100)
COMMENT     (LOGPEN 0 0 13408563) 1
COMMENT     (LOGFONT 0 0 0 0 400 0 0 0 0 3 2 1 18
COMMENT     "Georgia") 1 0.555556 0
COMMENT     "{\\i Hpa}I (2880)" "@N (@S)" 5 0 0 0 -10
COMMENT     -1 -1 #1142#)) (CObjectList))
COMMENT     #1144=(CGroupWidget
COMMENT     (CWidget 2 (10 #106# 0) 0 1 0 0 Nil 0 100)
COMMENT     (CObjectList
COMMENT     #1145=(CScratch
COMMENT     (CWidget 1 (1 #106# 1) 1 2 0 0 #875# 0 100)
COMMENT     (LOGPEN 0 0 10053171) 8 1 5.53153 1.9 0.05
COMMENT     1)
COMMENT     #1146=(CLabel
COMMENT     (CWidget 0 (0 0) 1 2 0 0 #867# 46 100)
COMMENT     (LOGPEN 0 0 13408563) 1
COMMENT     (LOGFONT 0 0 0 0 400 0 0 0 0 3 2 1 18
COMMENT     "Georgia") 1 0.555556 0 "{\\i Nhe}I (673)"
COMMENT     "@N (@S)" 5 0 0 0 -10 -1 -1 #1145#)
COMMENT     #1147=(CScratch
COMMENT     (CWidget 2 (1 #106# 2) 1 2 0 0 #875#
COMMENT     825513837 100) (LOGPEN 0 0 10053171) 8 1
COMMENT     5.40571 1.9 0.05 1)
COMMENT     #1148=(CLabel
COMMENT     (CWidget 0 (0 0) 1 2 0 0 #867# 1952671587
COMMENT     100) (LOGPEN 0 0 13408563) 1
COMMENT     (LOGFONT 0 0 0 0 400 0 0 0 0 3 2 1 18
COMMENT     "Georgia") 1 0.555556 0 "{\\i Nhe}I (787)"
COMMENT     "@N (@S)" 5 0 0 0 -10 -1 -1 #1147#))
COMMENT     (CObjectList))
COMMENT     #1149=(CGroupWidget
COMMENT     (CWidget 2 (10 #114# 0) 0 1 0 0 Nil 812810432 100)
COMMENT     (CObjectList
COMMENT     #1150=(CScratch
COMMENT     (CWidget 1 (1 #114# 1) 1 2 0 0 #875# 0 100)
COMMENT     (LOGPEN 0 0 10053171) 8 1 4.45436 1.9 0.05
COMMENT     1)
COMMENT     #1151=(CLabel
COMMENT     (CWidget 0 (0 0) 1 2 0 0 #867# 0 100)
COMMENT     (LOGPEN 0 0 13408563) 1
COMMENT     (LOGFONT 0 0 0 0 400 0 0 0 0 3 2 1 18
COMMENT     "Georgia") 1 0.555556 0
COMMENT     "{\\i Pfl}MI (1649)" "@N (@S)" 5 0 0 0 -10
COMMENT     -1 -1 #1150#)
COMMENT     #1152=(CScratch
COMMENT     (CWidget 2 (1 #114# 2) 1 2 0 0 #875# 0 100)
COMMENT     (LOGPEN 0 0 10053171) 8 1 3.66635 1.9 0.05
COMMENT     1)
COMMENT     #1153=(CLabel
COMMENT     (CWidget 0 (0 0) 1 2 0 0 #867# 1701144659
COMMENT     100) (LOGPEN 0 0 13408563) 1
COMMENT     (LOGFONT 0 0 0 0 400 0 0 0 0 3 2 1 18
COMMENT     "Georgia") 1 0.555556 0
COMMENT     "{\\i Pfl}MI (2363)" "@N (@S)" 5 0 0 0 -10
COMMENT     -1 -1 #1152#)) (CObjectList))
COMMENT     #1154=(CGroupWidget
COMMENT     (CWidget 2 (10 #117# 0) 0 1 0 0 Nil 0 100)
COMMENT     (CObjectList
COMMENT     #1155=(CScratch
COMMENT     (CWidget 1 (1 #117# 1) 1 2 0 0 #875# 0 100)
COMMENT     (LOGPEN 0 0 10053171) 8 1 4.57245 1.9 0.05
COMMENT     1)
COMMENT     #1156=(CLabel
COMMENT     (CWidget 0 (0 0) 1 2 0 0 #867# 52576328 100)
COMMENT     (LOGPEN 0 0 13408563) 1
COMMENT     (LOGFONT 0 0 0 0 400 0 0 0 0 3 2 1 18
COMMENT     "Georgia") 1 0.555556 0
COMMENT     "{\\i Pml}I (1542)" "@N (@S)" 5 0 0 0 -10
COMMENT     -1 -1 #1155#)
COMMENT     #1157=(CScratch
COMMENT     (CWidget 2 (1 #117# 2) 1 2 0 0 #875# 4526
COMMENT     100) (LOGPEN 0 0 10053171) 8 1 4.08574 1.9
COMMENT     0.05 1)
COMMENT     #1158=(CLabel
COMMENT     (CWidget 0 (0 0) 1 2 0 0 #867# 52710172 100)
COMMENT     (LOGPEN 0 0 13408563) 1
COMMENT     (LOGFONT 0 0 0 0 400 0 0 0 0 3 2 1 18
COMMENT     "Georgia") 1 0.555556 0
COMMENT     "{\\i Pml}I (1983)" "@N (@S)" 5 0 0 0 -10
COMMENT     -1 -1 #1157#)) (CObjectList))
COMMENT     #1159=(CGroupWidget
COMMENT     (CWidget 2 (10 #120# 0) 0 1 0 0 Nil 268632081 100)
COMMENT     (CObjectList
COMMENT     #1160=(CScratch
COMMENT     (CWidget 1 (1 #120# 1) 1 2 0 0 #875# 0 100)
COMMENT     (LOGPEN 0 0 10053171) 8 1 3.11783 1.9 0.05
COMMENT     1)
COMMENT     #1161=(CLabel
COMMENT     (CWidget 0 (0 0) 1 2 0 0 #867# 41484524 100)
COMMENT     (LOGPEN 0 0 13408563) 1
COMMENT     (LOGFONT 0 0 0 0 400 0 0 0 0 3 2 1 18
COMMENT     "Georgia") 1 0.555556 0
COMMENT     "{\\i Psi}I (2860)" "@N (@S)" 5 0 0 0 -10
COMMENT     -1 -1 #1160#)
COMMENT     #1162=(CScratch
COMMENT     (CWidget 2 (1 #120# 2) 1 2 0 0 #875#
COMMENT     825514137 100) (LOGPEN 0 0 10053171) 8 1
COMMENT     2.30002 1.9 0.05 1)
COMMENT     #1163=(CLabel
COMMENT     (CWidget 0 (0 0) 1 2 0 0 #867# 0 100)
COMMENT     (LOGPEN 0 0 13408563) 1
COMMENT     (LOGFONT 0 0 0 0 400 0 0 0 0 3 2 1 18
COMMENT     "Georgia") 1 0.555556 0
COMMENT     "{\\i Psi}I (3601)" "@N (@S)" 5 0 0 0 -10
COMMENT     -1 -1 #1162#)) (CObjectList))
COMMENT     #1164=(CGroupWidget
COMMENT     (CWidget 2 (10 #127# 0) 0 1 0 0 Nil 812810351 100)
COMMENT     (CObjectList
COMMENT     #1165=(CScratch
COMMENT     (CWidget 1 (1 #127# 1) 1 2 0 0 #875# 2186
COMMENT     100) (LOGPEN 0 0 10053171) 8 1 5.84386 1.9
COMMENT     0.05 1)
COMMENT     #1166=(CLabel
COMMENT     (CWidget 0 (0 0) 1 2 0 0 #867# 0 100)
COMMENT     (LOGPEN 0 0 13408563) 1
COMMENT     (LOGFONT 0 0 0 0 400 0 0 0 0 3 2 1 18
COMMENT     "Georgia") 1 0.555556 0
COMMENT     "{\\i Sac}II (390)" "@N (@S)" 5 0 0 0 -10
COMMENT     -1 -1 #1165#)
COMMENT     #1167=(CScratch
COMMENT     (CWidget 2 (1 #127# 2) 1 2 0 0 #875# 0 100)
COMMENT     (LOGPEN 0 0 10053171) 8 1 3.37719 1.9 0.05
COMMENT     1)
COMMENT     #1168=(CLabel
COMMENT     (CWidget 0 (0 0) 1 2 0 0 #867# 0 100)
COMMENT     (LOGPEN 0 0 13408563) 1
COMMENT     (LOGFONT 0 0 0 0 400 0 0 0 0 3 2 1 18
COMMENT     "Georgia") 1 0.555556 0
COMMENT     "{\\i Sac}II (2625)" "@N (@S)" 5 0 0 0 -10
COMMENT     -1 -1 #1167#)) (CObjectList))
COMMENT     #1169=(CGroupWidget
COMMENT     (CWidget 2 (10 #128# 0) 0 1 0 0 Nil 58627232 100)
COMMENT     (CObjectList
COMMENT     #1170=(CScratch
COMMENT     (CWidget 1 (1 #128# 1) 1 2 0 0 #875# 2066
COMMENT     100) (LOGPEN 0 0 10053171) 8 1 5.32625 1.9
COMMENT     0.05 1)
COMMENT     #1171=(CLabel
COMMENT     (CWidget 0 (0 0) 1 2 0 0 #867# 0 100)
COMMENT     (LOGPEN 0 0 13408563) 1
COMMENT     (LOGFONT 0 0 0 0 400 0 0 0 0 3 2 1 18
COMMENT     "Georgia") 1 0.555556 0 "{\\i Sal}I (859)"
COMMENT     "@N (@S)" 5 0 0 0 -10 -1 -1 #1170#)
COMMENT     #1172=(CScratch
COMMENT     (CWidget 2 (1 #128# 2) 1 2 0 0 #875# 0 100)
COMMENT     (LOGPEN 0 0 10053171) 8 1 3.27234 1.9 0.05
COMMENT     1)
COMMENT     #1173=(CLabel
COMMENT     (CWidget 0 (0 0) 1 2 0 0 #867# 0 100)
COMMENT     (LOGPEN 0 0 13408563) 1
COMMENT     (LOGFONT 0 0 0 0 400 0 0 0 0 3 2 1 18
COMMENT     "Georgia") 1 0.555556 0
COMMENT     "{\\i Sal}I (2720)" "@N (@S)" 5 0 0 0 -10
COMMENT     -1 -1 #1172#)) (CObjectList))
COMMENT     #1174=(CGroupWidget
COMMENT     (CWidget 2 (10 #129# 0) 0 1 0 0 Nil 268632201 100)
COMMENT     (CObjectList
COMMENT     #1175=(CScratch
COMMENT     (CWidget 1 (1 #129# 1) 1 2 0 0 #875# 1946
COMMENT     100) (LOGPEN 0 0 10053171) 8 1 4.42787 1.9
COMMENT     0.05 1)
COMMENT     #1176=(CLabel
COMMENT     (CWidget 0 (0 0) 1 2 0 0 #867# 0 100)
COMMENT     (LOGPEN 0 0 13408563) 1
COMMENT     (LOGFONT 0 0 0 0 400 0 0 0 0 3 2 1 18
COMMENT     "Georgia") 1 0.555556 0
COMMENT     "{\\i Sap}I (1673)" "@N (@S)" 5 0 0 0 -10
COMMENT     -1 -1 #1175#)
COMMENT     #1177=(CScratch
COMMENT     (CWidget 2 (1 #129# 2) 1 2 0 0 #875# 0 100)
COMMENT     (LOGPEN 0 0 10053171) 8 1 0.070634 1.9 0.05
COMMENT     1)
COMMENT     #1178=(CLabel
COMMENT     (CWidget 0 (0 0) 1 2 0 0 #867# 0 100)
COMMENT     (LOGPEN 0 0 13408563) 1
COMMENT     (LOGFONT 0 0 0 0 400 0 0 0 0 3 2 1 18
COMMENT     "Georgia") 1 0.555556 0
COMMENT     "{\\i Sap}I (5621)" "@N (@S)" 5 0 0 0 -10
COMMENT     -1 -1 #1177#)) (CObjectList))
COMMENT     #1179=(CGroupWidget
COMMENT     (CWidget 2 (10 #136# 0) 0 1 0 0 Nil 58637312 100)
COMMENT     (CObjectList
COMMENT     #1180=(CScratch
COMMENT     (CWidget 1 (1 #136# 1) 1 2 0 0 #875# 0 100)
COMMENT     (LOGPEN 0 0 10053171) 8 1 5.62203 1.9 0.05
COMMENT     1)
COMMENT     #1181=(CLabel
COMMENT     (CWidget 0 (0 0) 1 2 0 0 #867# 0 100)
COMMENT     (LOGPEN 0 0 13408563) 1
COMMENT     (LOGFONT 0 0 0 0 400 0 0 0 0 3 2 1 18
COMMENT     "Georgia") 1 0.555556 0
COMMENT     "{\\i Sgr}AI (591)" "@N (@S)" 5 0 0 0 -10
COMMENT     -1 -1 #1180#)
COMMENT     #1182=(CScratch
COMMENT     (CWidget 2 (1 #136# 2) 1 2 0 0 #875#
COMMENT     1818324545 100) (LOGPEN 0 0 10053171) 8 1
COMMENT     4.98853 1.9 0.05 1)
COMMENT     #1183=(CLabel
COMMENT     (CWidget 0 (0 0) 1 2 0 0 #867# 0 100)
COMMENT     (LOGPEN 0 0 13408563) 1
COMMENT     (LOGFONT 0 0 0 0 400 0 0 0 0 3 2 1 18
COMMENT     "Georgia") 1 0.555556 0
COMMENT     "{\\i Sgr}AI (1165)" "@N (@S)" 5 0 0 0 -10
COMMENT     -1 -1 #1182#)) (CObjectList))
COMMENT     #1184=(CGroupWidget
COMMENT     (CWidget 2 (10 #139# 0) 0 1 0 0 Nil 0 100)
COMMENT     (CObjectList
COMMENT     #1185=(CScratch
COMMENT     (CWidget 1 (1 #139# 1) 1 2 0 0 #875# 0 100)
COMMENT     (LOGPEN 0 0 10053171) 8 1 6.08998 1.9 0.05
COMMENT     1)
COMMENT     #1186=(CLabel
COMMENT     (CWidget 0 (0 0) 1 2 0 0 #867# 1462658418
COMMENT     100) (LOGPEN 0 0 13408563) 1
COMMENT     (LOGFONT 0 0 0 0 400 0 0 0 0 3 2 1 18
COMMENT     "Georgia") 1 0.555556 0
COMMENT     "{\\i Sna}BI (167)" "@N (@S)" 5 0 0 0 -10
COMMENT     -1 -1 #1185#)
COMMENT     #1187=(CScratch
COMMENT     (CWidget 2 (1 #139# 2) 1 2 0 0 #875# 0 100)
COMMENT     (LOGPEN 0 0 10053171) 8 1 2.9589 1.9 0.05 1)
COMMENT     #1188=(CLabel
COMMENT     (CWidget 0 (0 0) 1 2 0 0 #867# 1395541330
COMMENT     100) (LOGPEN 0 0 13408563) 1
COMMENT     (LOGFONT 0 0 0 0 400 0 0 0 0 3 2 1 18
COMMENT     "Georgia") 1 0.555556 0
COMMENT     "{\\i Sna}BI (3004)" "@N (@S)" 5 0 0 0 -10
COMMENT     -1 -1 #1187#)) (CObjectList))
COMMENT     #1189=(CGroupWidget
COMMENT     (CWidget 2 (10 #143# 0) 0 1 0 0 Nil 812810731 100)
COMMENT     (CObjectList
COMMENT     #1190=(CScratch
COMMENT     (CWidget 1 (1 #143# 1) 1 2 0 0 #875# 4886
COMMENT     100) (LOGPEN 0 0 10053171) 8 1 2.21173 1.9
COMMENT     0.05 1)
COMMENT     #1191=(CLabel
COMMENT     (CWidget 0 (0 0) 1 2 0 0 #867# 0 100)
COMMENT     (LOGPEN 0 0 13408563) 1
COMMENT     (LOGFONT 0 0 0 0 400 0 0 0 0 3 2 1 18
COMMENT     "Georgia") 1 0.555556 0
COMMENT     "{\\i Ssp}I (3681)" "@N (@S)" 5 0 0 0 -10
COMMENT     -1 -1 #1190#)
COMMENT     #1192=(CScratch
COMMENT     (CWidget 2 (1 #143# 2) 1 2 0 0 #875# 0 100)
COMMENT     (LOGPEN 0 0 10053171) 8 1 2.06825 1.9 0.05
COMMENT     1)
COMMENT     #1193=(CLabel
COMMENT     (CWidget 0 (0 0) 1 2 0 0 #867# 0 100)
COMMENT     (LOGPEN 0 0 13408563) 1
COMMENT     (LOGFONT 0 0 0 0 400 0 0 0 0 3 2 1 18
COMMENT     "Georgia") 1 0.555556 0
COMMENT     "{\\i Ssp}I (3811)" "@N (@S)" 5 0 0 0 -10
COMMENT     -1 -1 #1192#)) (CObjectList))
COMMENT     #1194=(CGroupWidget
COMMENT     (CWidget 2 (10 #144# 0) 0 1 0 0 Nil 0 100)
COMMENT     (CObjectList
COMMENT     #1195=(CScratch
COMMENT     (CWidget 1 (1 #144# 1) 1 2 0 0 #875# 0 100)
COMMENT     (LOGPEN 0 0 10053171) 8 1 4.79318 1.9 0.05
COMMENT     1)
COMMENT     #1196=(CLabel
COMMENT     (CWidget 0 (0 0) 1 2 0 0 #867# 0 100)
COMMENT     (LOGPEN 0 0 13408563) 1
COMMENT     (LOGFONT 0 0 0 0 400 0 0 0 0 3 2 1 18
COMMENT     "Georgia") 1 0.555556 0
COMMENT     "{\\i Stu}I (1342)" "@N (@S)" 5 0 0 0 -10
COMMENT     -1 -1 #1195#)
COMMENT     #1197=(CScratch
COMMENT     (CWidget 2 (1 #144# 2) 1 2 0 0 #875#
COMMENT     825515893 100) (LOGPEN 0 0 10053171) 8 1
COMMENT     4.69054 1.9 0.05 1)
COMMENT     #1198=(CLabel
COMMENT     (CWidget 0 (0 0) 1 2 0 0 #867# 0 100)
COMMENT     (LOGPEN 0 0 13408563) 1
COMMENT     (LOGFONT 0 0 0 0 400 0 0 0 0 3 2 1 18
COMMENT     "Georgia") 1 0.555556 0
COMMENT     "{\\i Stu}I (1435)" "@N (@S)" 5 0 0 0 -10
COMMENT     -1 -1 #1197#)) (CObjectList))
COMMENT     #1199=(CGroupWidget
COMMENT     (CWidget 3 (10 #26# 0) 0 1 0 0 Nil 829567478 100)
COMMENT     (CObjectList
COMMENT     #1200=(CScratch
COMMENT     (CWidget 1 (1 #26# 1) 1 2 0 0 #875#
COMMENT     825514617 100) (LOGPEN 0 0 10053171) 8 1
COMMENT     5.8549 1.9 0.05 1)
COMMENT     #1201=(CLabel
COMMENT     (CWidget 0 (0 0) 1 2 0 0 #867# 0 100)
COMMENT     (LOGPEN 0 0 13408563) 1
COMMENT     (LOGFONT 0 0 0 0 400 0 0 0 0 3 2 1 18
COMMENT     "Georgia") 1 0.555556 0 "{\\i Bcg}I (380)"
COMMENT     "@N (@S)" 5 0 0 0 -10 -1 -1 #1200#)
COMMENT     #1202=(CScratch
COMMENT     (CWidget 2 (1 #26# 2) 1 2 0 0 #875# 4586
COMMENT     100) (LOGPEN 0 0 10053171) 8 1 5.39578 1.9
COMMENT     0.05 1)
COMMENT     #1203=(CLabel
COMMENT     (CWidget 0 (0 0) 1 2 0 0 #867# 0 100)
COMMENT     (LOGPEN 0 0 13408563) 1
COMMENT     (LOGFONT 0 0 0 0 400 0 0 0 0 3 2 1 18
COMMENT     "Georgia") 1 0.555556 0 "{\\i Bcg}I (796)"
COMMENT     "@N (@S)" 5 0 0 0 -10 -1 -1 #1202#)
COMMENT     #1204=(CScratch
COMMENT     (CWidget 3 (1 #26# 3) 1 2 0 0 #875# 0 100)
COMMENT     (LOGPEN 0 0 10053171) 8 1 1.77358 1.9 0.05
COMMENT     1)
COMMENT     #1205=(CLabel
COMMENT     (CWidget 0 (0 0) 1 2 0 0 #867# 393 100)
COMMENT     (LOGPEN 0 0 13408563) 1
COMMENT     (LOGFONT 0 0 0 0 400 0 0 0 0 3 2 1 18
COMMENT     "Georgia") 1 0.555556 0
COMMENT     "{\\i Bcg}I (4078)" "@N (@S)" 5 0 0 0 -10
COMMENT     -1 -1 #1204#)) (CObjectList))
COMMENT     #1206=(CGroupWidget
COMMENT     (CWidget 3 (10 #27# 0) 0 1 0 0 Nil 47 100)
COMMENT     (CObjectList
COMMENT     #1207=(CScratch
COMMENT     (CWidget 1 (1 #27# 1) 1 2 0 0 #875# 0 100)
COMMENT     (LOGPEN 0 0 10053171) 8 1 3.85618 1.9 0.05
COMMENT     1)
COMMENT     #1208=(CLabel
COMMENT     (CWidget 0 (0 0) 1 2 0 0 #867# 41488132 100)
COMMENT     (LOGPEN 0 0 13408563) 1
COMMENT     (LOGFONT 0 0 0 0 400 0 0 0 0 3 2 1 18
COMMENT     "Georgia") 1 0.555556 0
COMMENT     "{\\i Bci}VI (2191)" "@N (@S)" 5 0 0 0 -10
COMMENT     -1 -1 #1207#)
COMMENT     #1209=(CScratch
COMMENT     (CWidget 2 (1 #27# 2) 1 2 0 0 #875#
COMMENT     825514565 100) (LOGPEN 0 0 10053171) 8 1
COMMENT     2.10357 1.9 0.05 1)
COMMENT     #1210=(CLabel
COMMENT     (CWidget 0 (0 0) 1 2 0 0 #867# 0 100)
COMMENT     (LOGPEN 0 0 13408563) 1
COMMENT     (LOGFONT 0 0 0 0 400 0 0 0 0 3 2 1 18
COMMENT     "Georgia") 1 0.555556 0
COMMENT     "{\\i Bci}VI (3779)" "@N (@S)" 5 0 0 0 -10
COMMENT     -1 -1 #1209#)
COMMENT     #1211=(CScratch
COMMENT     (CWidget 3 (1 #27# 3) 1 2 0 0 #875# 5066
COMMENT     100) (LOGPEN 0 0 10053171) 8 1 0.418286
COMMENT     1.9 0.05 1)
COMMENT     #1212=(CLabel
COMMENT     (CWidget 0 (0 0) 1 2 0 0 #867# 0 100)
COMMENT     (LOGPEN 0 0 13408563) 1
COMMENT     (LOGFONT 0 0 0 0 400 0 0 0 0 3 2 1 18
COMMENT     "Georgia") 1 0.555556 0
COMMENT     "{\\i Bci}VI (5306)" "@N (@S)" 5 0 0 0 -10
COMMENT     -1 -1 #1211#)) (CObjectList))
COMMENT     #1213=(CGroupWidget
COMMENT     (CWidget 3 (10 #62# 0) 0 1 0 0 Nil 268632147 100)
COMMENT     (CObjectList
COMMENT     #1214=(CScratch
COMMENT     (CWidget 1 (1 #62# 1) 1 2 0 0 #875# 0 100)
COMMENT     (LOGPEN 0 0 10053171) 8 1 4.84285 1.9 0.05
COMMENT     1)
COMMENT     #1215=(CLabel
COMMENT     (CWidget 0 (0 0) 1 2 0 0 #867# 0 100)
COMMENT     (LOGPEN 0 0 13408563) 1
COMMENT     (LOGFONT 0 0 0 0 400 0 0 0 0 3 2 1 18
COMMENT     "Georgia") 1 0.555556 0
COMMENT     "{\\i Bss}SI (1297)" "@N (@S)" 5 0 0 0 -10
COMMENT     -1 -1 #1214#)
COMMENT     #1216=(CScratch
COMMENT     (CWidget 2 (1 #62# 2) 1 2 0 0 #875# 0 100)
COMMENT     (LOGPEN 0 0 10053171) 8 1 1.91816 1.9 0.05
COMMENT     1)
COMMENT     #1217=(CLabel
COMMENT     (CWidget 0 (0 0) 1 2 0 0 #867# 0 100)
COMMENT     (LOGPEN 0 0 13408563) 1
COMMENT     (LOGFONT 0 0 0 0 400 0 0 0 0 3 2 1 18
COMMENT     "Georgia") 1 0.555556 0
COMMENT     "{\\i Bss}SI (3947)" "@N (@S)" 5 0 0 0 -10
COMMENT     -1 -1 #1216#)
COMMENT     #1218=(CScratch
COMMENT     (CWidget 3 (1 #62# 3) 1 2 0 0 #875#
COMMENT     825514445 100) (LOGPEN 0 0 10053171) 8 1
COMMENT     0.390695 1.9 0.05 1)
COMMENT     #1219=(CLabel
COMMENT     (CWidget 0 (0 0) 1 2 0 0 #867# 0 100)
COMMENT     (LOGPEN 0 0 13408563) 1
COMMENT     (LOGFONT 0 0 0 0 400 0 0 0 0 3 2 1 18
COMMENT     "Georgia") 1 0.555556 0
COMMENT     "{\\i Bss}SI (5331)" "@N (@S)" 5 0 0 0 -10
COMMENT     -1 -1 #1218#)) (CObjectList))
COMMENT     #1220=(CGroupWidget
COMMENT     (CWidget 3 (10 #94# 0) 0 1 0 0 Nil 810464227 100)
COMMENT     (CObjectList
COMMENT     #1221=(CScratch
COMMENT     (CWidget 1 (1 #94# 1) 1 2 0 0 #875# 0 100)
COMMENT     (LOGPEN 0 0 10053171) 8 1 5.62534 1.9 0.05
COMMENT     1)
COMMENT     #1222=(CLabel
COMMENT     (CWidget 0 (0 0) 1 2 0 0 #867# 0 100)
COMMENT     (LOGPEN 0 0 13408563) 1
COMMENT     (LOGFONT 0 0 0 0 400 0 0 0 0 3 2 1 18
COMMENT     "Georgia") 1 0.555556 0 "{\\i Kas}I (588)"
COMMENT     "@N (@S)" 5 0 0 0 -10 -1 -1 #1221#)
COMMENT     #1223=(CScratch
COMMENT     (CWidget 2 (1 #94# 2) 1 2 0 0 #875# 0 100)
COMMENT     (LOGPEN 0 0 10053171) 8 1 5.21367 1.9 0.05
COMMENT     1)
COMMENT     #1224=(CLabel
COMMENT     (CWidget 0 (0 0) 1 2 0 0 #867# 0 100)
COMMENT     (LOGPEN 0 0 13408563) 1
COMMENT     (LOGFONT 0 0 0 0 400 0 0 0 0 3 2 1 18
COMMENT     "Georgia") 1 0.555556 0 "{\\i Kas}I (961)"
COMMENT     "@N (@S)" 5 0 0 0 -10 -1 -1 #1223#)
COMMENT     #1225=(CScratch
COMMENT     (CWidget 3 (1 #94# 3) 1 2 0 0 #875# 0 100)
COMMENT     (LOGPEN 0 0 10053171) 8 1 5.09448 1.9 0.05
COMMENT     1)
COMMENT     #1226=(CLabel
COMMENT     (CWidget 0 (0 0) 1 2 0 0 #867# 0 100)
COMMENT     (LOGPEN 0 0 13408563) 1
COMMENT     (LOGFONT 0 0 0 0 400 0 0 0 0 3 2 1 18
COMMENT     "Georgia") 1 0.555556 0
COMMENT     "{\\i Kas}I (1069)" "@N (@S)" 5 0 0 0 -10
COMMENT     -1 -1 #1225#)) (CObjectList))
COMMENT     #1227=(CGroupWidget
COMMENT     (CWidget 3 (10 #98# 0) 0 1 0 0 Nil 810463744 100)
COMMENT     (CObjectList
COMMENT     #1228=(CScratch
COMMENT     (CWidget 1 (1 #98# 1) 1 2 0 0 #875# 0 100)
COMMENT     (LOGPEN 0 0 10053171) 8 1 6.1573 1.9 0.05 1)
COMMENT     #1229=(CLabel
COMMENT     (CWidget 0 (0 0) 1 2 0 0 #867# 0 100)
COMMENT     (LOGPEN 0 0 13408563) 1
COMMENT     (LOGFONT 0 0 0 0 400 0 0 0 0 3 2 1 18
COMMENT     "Georgia") 1 0.555556 0 "{\\i Msc}I (106)"
COMMENT     "@N (@S)" 5 0 0 0 -10 -1 -1 #1228#)
COMMENT     #1230=(CScratch
COMMENT     (CWidget 2 (1 #98# 2) 1 2 0 0 #875# 0 100)
COMMENT     (LOGPEN 0 0 10053171) 8 1 4.90575 1.9 0.05
COMMENT     1)
COMMENT     #1231=(CLabel
COMMENT     (CWidget 0 (0 0) 1 2 0 0 #867# 0 100)
COMMENT     (LOGPEN 0 0 13408563) 1
COMMENT     (LOGFONT 0 0 0 0 400 0 0 0 0 3 2 1 18
COMMENT     "Georgia") 1 0.555556 0
COMMENT     "{\\i Msc}I (1240)" "@N (@S)" 5 0 0 0 -10
COMMENT     -1 -1 #1230#)
COMMENT     #1232=(CScratch
COMMENT     (CWidget 3 (1 #98# 3) 1 2 0 0 #875#
COMMENT     825513237 100) (LOGPEN 0 0 10053171) 8 1
COMMENT     2.89158 1.9 0.05 1)
COMMENT     #1233=(CLabel
COMMENT     (CWidget 0 (0 0) 1 2 0 0 #867# 0 100)
COMMENT     (LOGPEN 0 0 13408563) 1
COMMENT     (LOGFONT 0 0 0 0 400 0 0 0 0 3 2 1 18
COMMENT     "Georgia") 1 0.555556 0
COMMENT     "{\\i Msc}I (3065)" "@N (@S)" 5 0 0 0 -10
COMMENT     -1 -1 #1232#)) (CObjectList))
COMMENT     #1234=(CGroupWidget
COMMENT     (CWidget 3 (10 #102# 0) 0 1 0 0 Nil 58680112 100)
COMMENT     (CObjectList
COMMENT     #1235=(CScratch
COMMENT     (CWidget 1 (1 #102# 1) 1 2 0 0 #875# 0 100)
COMMENT     (LOGPEN 0 0 10053171) 8 1 5.62424 1.9 0.05
COMMENT     1)
COMMENT     #1236=(CLabel
COMMENT     (CWidget 0 (0 0) 1 2 0 0 #867# 41900620 100)
COMMENT     (LOGPEN 0 0 13408563) 1
COMMENT     (LOGFONT 0 0 0 0 400 0 0 0 0 3 2 1 18
COMMENT     "Georgia") 1 0.555556 0 "{\\i Nar}I (589)"
COMMENT     "@N (@S)" 5 0 0 0 -10 -1 -1 #1235#)
COMMENT     #1237=(CScratch
COMMENT     (CWidget 2 (1 #102# 2) 1 2 0 0 #875# 0 100)
COMMENT     (LOGPEN 0 0 10053171) 8 1 5.21257 1.9 0.05
COMMENT     1)
COMMENT     #1238=(CLabel
COMMENT     (CWidget 0 (0 0) 1 2 0 0 #867# 41900868 100)
COMMENT     (LOGPEN 0 0 13408563) 1
COMMENT     (LOGFONT 0 0 0 0 400 0 0 0 0 3 2 1 18
COMMENT     "Georgia") 1 0.555556 0 "{\\i Nar}I (962)"
COMMENT     "@N (@S)" 5 0 0 0 -10 -1 -1 #1237#)
COMMENT     #1239=(CScratch
COMMENT     (CWidget 3 (1 #102# 3) 1 2 0 0 #875#
COMMENT     825512081 100) (LOGPEN 0 0 10053171) 8 1
COMMENT     5.09338 1.9 0.05 1)
COMMENT     #1240=(CLabel
COMMENT     (CWidget 0 (0 0) 1 2 0 0 #867# 4997996 100)
COMMENT     (LOGPEN 0 0 13408563) 1
COMMENT     (LOGFONT 0 0 0 0 400 0 0 0 0 3 2 1 18
COMMENT     "Georgia") 1 0.555556 0
COMMENT     "{\\i Nar}I (1070)" "@N (@S)" 5 0 0 0 -10
COMMENT     -1 -1 #1239#)) (CObjectList))
COMMENT     #1241=(CGroupWidget
COMMENT     (CWidget 3 (10 #123# 0) 0 1 0 0 Nil 268632129 100)
COMMENT     (CObjectList
COMMENT     #1242=(CScratch
COMMENT     (CWidget 1 (1 #123# 1) 1 2 0 0 #875#
COMMENT     825515173 100) (LOGPEN 0 0 10053171) 8 1
COMMENT     4.3164 1.9 0.05 1)
COMMENT     #1243=(CLabel
COMMENT     (CWidget 0 (0 0) 1 2 0 0 #867# 0 100)
COMMENT     (LOGPEN 0 0 13408563) 1
COMMENT     (LOGFONT 0 0 0 0 400 0 0 0 0 3 2 1 18
COMMENT     "Georgia") 1 0.555556 0
COMMENT     "{\\i Pvu}I (1774)" "@N (@S)" 5 0 0 0 -10
COMMENT     -1 -1 #1242#)
COMMENT     #1244=(CScratch
COMMENT     (CWidget 2 (1 #123# 2) 1 2 0 0 #875# 3086
COMMENT     100) (LOGPEN 0 0 10053171) 8 1 2.74038 1.9
COMMENT     0.05 1)
COMMENT     #1245=(CLabel
COMMENT     (CWidget 0 (0 0) 1 2 0 0 #867# 0 100)
COMMENT     (LOGPEN 0 0 13408563) 1
COMMENT     (LOGFONT 0 0 0 0 400 0 0 0 0 3 2 1 18
COMMENT     "Georgia") 1 0.555556 0
COMMENT     "{\\i Pvu}I (3202)" "@N (@S)" 5 0 0 0 -10
COMMENT     -1 -1 #1244#)
COMMENT     #1246=(CScratch
COMMENT     (CWidget 3 (1 #123# 3) 1 2 0 0 #875#
COMMENT     825508361 100) (LOGPEN 0 0 10053171) 8 1
COMMENT     1.58706 1.9 0.05 1)
COMMENT     #1247=(CLabel
COMMENT     (CWidget 0 (0 0) 1 2 0 0 #867# 0 100)
COMMENT     (LOGPEN 0 0 13408563) 1
COMMENT     (LOGFONT 0 0 0 0 400 0 0 0 0 3 2 1 18
COMMENT     "Georgia") 1 0.555556 0
COMMENT     "{\\i Pvu}I (4247)" "@N (@S)" 5 0 0 0 -10
COMMENT     -1 -1 #1246#)) (CObjectList))
COMMENT     #1248=(CGroupWidget
COMMENT     (CWidget 3 (10 #124# 0) 0 1 0 0 Nil 812810254 100)
COMMENT     (CObjectList
COMMENT     #1249=(CScratch
COMMENT     (CWidget 1 (1 #124# 1) 1 2 0 0 #875# 2426
COMMENT     100) (LOGPEN 0 0 10053171) 8 1 5.10221 1.9
COMMENT     0.05 1)
COMMENT     #1250=(CLabel
COMMENT     (CWidget 0 (0 0) 1 2 0 0 #867# 0 100)
COMMENT     (LOGPEN 0 0 13408563) 1
COMMENT     (LOGFONT 0 0 0 0 400 0 0 0 0 3 2 1 18
COMMENT     "Georgia") 1 0.555556 0
COMMENT     "{\\i Pvu}II (1062)" "@N (@S)" 5 0 0 0 -10
COMMENT     -1 -1 #1249#)
COMMENT     #1251=(CScratch
COMMENT     (CWidget 2 (1 #124# 2) 1 2 0 0 #875# 0 100)
COMMENT     (LOGPEN 0 0 10053171) 8 1 2.77459 1.9 0.05
COMMENT     1)
COMMENT     #1252=(CLabel
COMMENT     (CWidget 0 (0 0) 1 2 0 0 #867# 810954417
COMMENT     100) (LOGPEN 0 0 13408563) 1
COMMENT     (LOGFONT 0 0 0 0 400 0 0 0 0 3 2 1 18
COMMENT     "Georgia") 1 0.555556 0
COMMENT     "{\\i Pvu}II (3171)" "@N (@S)" 5 0 0 0 -10
COMMENT     -1 -1 #1251#)
COMMENT     #1253=(CScratch
COMMENT     (CWidget 3 (1 #124# 3) 1 2 0 0 #875#
COMMENT     825508189 100) (LOGPEN 0 0 10053171) 8 1
COMMENT     6.27319 1.9 0.05 1)
COMMENT     #1254=(CLabel
COMMENT     (CWidget 0 (0 0) 1 2 0 0 #867# 0 100)
COMMENT     (LOGPEN 0 0 13408563) 1
COMMENT     (LOGFONT 0 0 0 0 400 0 0 0 0 3 2 1 18
COMMENT     "Georgia") 1 0.555556 0
COMMENT     "{\\i Pvu}II (5684)" "@N (@S)" 5 0 0 0 -10
COMMENT     -1 -1 #1253#)) (CObjectList))
COMMENT     #1255=(CGroupWidget
COMMENT     (CWidget 3 (10 #135# 0) 0 1 0 0 Nil 812810669 100)
COMMENT     (CObjectList
COMMENT     #1256=(CScratch
COMMENT     (CWidget 1 (1 #135# 1) 1 2 0 0 #875# 0 100)
COMMENT     (LOGPEN 0 0 10053171) 8 1 5.62313 1.9 0.05
COMMENT     1)
COMMENT     #1257=(CLabel
COMMENT     (CWidget 0 (0 0) 1 2 0 0 #867# 810953877
COMMENT     100) (LOGPEN 0 0 13408563) 1
COMMENT     (LOGFONT 0 0 0 0 400 0 0 0 0 3 2 1 18
COMMENT     "Georgia") 1 0.555556 0 "{\\i Sfo}I (590)"
COMMENT     "@N (@S)" 5 0 0 0 -10 -1 -1 #1256#)
COMMENT     #1258=(CScratch
COMMENT     (CWidget 2 (1 #135# 2) 1 2 0 0 #875#
COMMENT     825509089 100) (LOGPEN 0 0 10053171) 8 1
COMMENT     5.21147 1.9 0.05 1)
COMMENT     #1259=(CLabel
COMMENT     (CWidget 0 (0 0) 1 2 0 0 #867# 0 100)
COMMENT     (LOGPEN 0 0 13408563) 1
COMMENT     (LOGFONT 0 0 0 0 400 0 0 0 0 3 2 1 18
COMMENT     "Georgia") 1 0.555556 0 "{\\i Sfo}I (963)"
COMMENT     "@N (@S)" 5 0 0 0 -10 -1 -1 #1258#)
COMMENT     #1260=(CScratch
COMMENT     (CWidget 3 (1 #135# 3) 1 2 0 0 #875# 1106
COMMENT     100) (LOGPEN 0 0 10053171) 8 1 5.09227 1.9
COMMENT     0.05 1)
COMMENT     #1261=(CLabel
COMMENT     (CWidget 0 (0 0) 1 2 0 0 #867# 41902884 100)
COMMENT     (LOGPEN 0 0 13408563) 1
COMMENT     (LOGFONT 0 0 0 0 400 0 0 0 0 3 2 1 18
COMMENT     "Georgia") 1 0.555556 0
COMMENT     "{\\i Sfo}I (1071)" "@N (@S)" 5 0 0 0 -10
COMMENT     -1 -1 #1260#)) (CObjectList))
COMMENT     #1262=(CGroupWidget
COMMENT     (CWidget 4 (10 #10# 0) 0 1 0 0 Nil 268632150 100)
COMMENT     (CObjectList
COMMENT     #1263=(CScratch
COMMENT     (CWidget 1 (1 #10# 1) 1 2 0 0 #875# 3146
COMMENT     100) (LOGPEN 0 0 10053171) 8 1 6.20917 1.9
COMMENT     0.05 1)
COMMENT     #1264=(CLabel
COMMENT     (CWidget 0 (0 0) 1 2 0 0 #867# 0 100)
COMMENT     (LOGPEN 0 0 13408563) 1
COMMENT     (LOGFONT 0 0 0 0 400 0 0 0 0 3 2 1 18
COMMENT     "Georgia") 1 0.555556 0 "{\\i Ahd}I (59)"
COMMENT     "@N (@S)" 5 0 0 0 -10 -1 -1 #1263#)
COMMENT     #1265=(CScratch
COMMENT     (CWidget 2 (1 #10# 2) 1 2 0 0 #875# 0 100)
COMMENT     (LOGPEN 0 0 10053171) 8 1 4.72475 1.9 0.05
COMMENT     1)
COMMENT     #1266=(CLabel
COMMENT     (CWidget 0 (0 0) 1 2 0 0 #867# 0 100)
COMMENT     (LOGPEN 0 0 13408563) 1
COMMENT     (LOGFONT 0 0 0 0 400 0 0 0 0 3 2 1 18
COMMENT     "Georgia") 1 0.555556 0
COMMENT     "{\\i Ahd}I (1404)" "@N (@S)" 5 0 0 0 -10
COMMENT     -1 -1 #1265#)
COMMENT     #1267=(CScratch
COMMENT     (CWidget 3 (1 #10# 3) 1 2 0 0 #875# 0 100)
COMMENT     (LOGPEN 0 0 10053171) 8 1 2.83861 1.9 0.05
COMMENT     1)
COMMENT     #1268=(CLabel
COMMENT     (CWidget 0 (0 0) 1 2 0 0 #867# 0 100)
COMMENT     (LOGPEN 0 0 13408563) 1
COMMENT     (LOGFONT 0 0 0 0 400 0 0 0 0 3 2 1 18
COMMENT     "Georgia") 1 0.555556 0
COMMENT     "{\\i Ahd}I (3113)" "@N (@S)" 5 0 0 0 -10
COMMENT     -1 -1 #1267#)
COMMENT     #1269=(CScratch
COMMENT     (CWidget 4 (1 #10# 4) 1 2 0 0 #875# 0 100)
COMMENT     (LOGPEN 0 0 10053171) 8 1 1.17981 1.9 0.05
COMMENT     1)
COMMENT     #1270=(CLabel
COMMENT     (CWidget 0 (0 0) 1 2 0 0 #867# 0 100)
COMMENT     (LOGPEN 0 0 13408563) 1
COMMENT     (LOGFONT 0 0 0 0 400 0 0 0 0 3 2 1 18
COMMENT     "Georgia") 1 0.555556 0
COMMENT     "{\\i Ahd}I (4616)" "@N (@S)" 5 0 0 0 -10
COMMENT     -1 -1 #1269#)) (CObjectList))
COMMENT     #1271=(CGroupWidget
COMMENT     (CWidget 4 (10 #14# 0) 0 1 0 0 Nil 268632194 100)
COMMENT     (CObjectList
COMMENT     #1272=(CScratch
COMMENT     (CWidget 1 (1 #14# 1) 1 2 0 0 #875# 0 100)
COMMENT     (LOGPEN 0 0 10053171) 8 1 4.87264 1.9 0.05
COMMENT     1)
COMMENT     #1273=(CLabel
COMMENT     (CWidget 0 (0 0) 1 2 0 0 #867# 28769 100)
COMMENT     (LOGPEN 0 0 13408563) 1
COMMENT     (LOGFONT 0 0 0 0 400 0 0 0 0 3 2 1 18
COMMENT     "Georgia") 1 0.555556 0
COMMENT     "{\\i Apa}LI (1270)" "@N (@S)" 5 0 0 0 -10
COMMENT     -1 -1 #1272#)
COMMENT     #1274=(CScratch
COMMENT     (CWidget 2 (1 #14# 2) 1 2 0 0 #875# 0 100)
COMMENT     (LOGPEN 0 0 10053171) 8 1 3.70166 1.9 0.05
COMMENT     1)
COMMENT     #1275=(CLabel
COMMENT     (CWidget 0 (0 0) 1 2 0 0 #867# 846602313
COMMENT     100) (LOGPEN 0 0 13408563) 1
COMMENT     (LOGFONT 0 0 0 0 400 0 0 0 0 3 2 1 18
COMMENT     "Georgia") 1 0.555556 0
COMMENT     "{\\i Apa}LI (2331)" "@N (@S)" 5 0 0 0 -10
COMMENT     -1 -1 #1274#)
COMMENT     #1276=(CScratch
COMMENT     (CWidget 3 (1 #14# 3) 1 2 0 0 #875#
COMMENT     825513409 100) (LOGPEN 0 0 10053171) 8 1
COMMENT     1.92147 1.9 0.05 1)
COMMENT     #1277=(CLabel
COMMENT     (CWidget 0 (0 0) 1 2 0 0 #867# 0 100)
COMMENT     (LOGPEN 0 0 13408563) 1
COMMENT     (LOGFONT 0 0 0 0 400 0 0 0 0 3 2 1 18
COMMENT     "Georgia") 1 0.555556 0
COMMENT     "{\\i Apa}LI (3944)" "@N (@S)" 5 0 0 0 -10
COMMENT     -1 -1 #1276#)
COMMENT     #1278=(CScratch
COMMENT     (CWidget 4 (1 #14# 4) 1 2 0 0 #875# 5426
COMMENT     100) (LOGPEN 0 0 10053171) 8 1 0.54631 1.9
COMMENT     0.05 1)
COMMENT     #1279=(CLabel
COMMENT     (CWidget 0 (0 0) 1 2 0 0 #867# 5394246 100)
COMMENT     (LOGPEN 0 0 13408563) 1
COMMENT     (LOGFONT 0 0 0 0 400 0 0 0 0 3 2 1 18
COMMENT     "Georgia") 1 0.555556 0
COMMENT     "{\\i Apa}LI (5190)" "@N (@S)" 5 0 0 0 -10
COMMENT     -1 -1 #1278#)) (CObjectList))
COMMENT     #1280=(CGroupWidget
COMMENT     (CWidget 4 (10 #31# 0) 0 1 0 0 Nil 268632238 100)
COMMENT     (CObjectList
COMMENT     #1281=(CScratch
COMMENT     (CWidget 1 (1 #31# 1) 1 2 0 0 #875# 5006
COMMENT     100) (LOGPEN 0 0 10053171) 8 1 6.24008 1.9
COMMENT     0.05 1)
COMMENT     #1282=(CLabel
COMMENT     (CWidget 0 (0 0) 1 2 0 0 #867# 0 100)
COMMENT     (LOGPEN 0 0 13408563) 1
COMMENT     (LOGFONT 0 0 0 0 400 0 0 0 0 3 2 1 18
COMMENT     "Georgia") 1 0.555556 0 "{\\i Bgl}I (31)"
COMMENT     "@N (@S)" 5 0 0 0 -10 -1 -1 #1281#)
COMMENT     #1283=(CScratch
COMMENT     (CWidget 2 (1 #31# 2) 1 2 0 0 #875# 0 100)
COMMENT     (LOGPEN 0 0 10053171) 8 1 2.8055 1.9 0.05 1)
COMMENT     #1284=(CLabel
COMMENT     (CWidget 0 (0 0) 1 2 0 0 #867# 0 100)
COMMENT     (LOGPEN 0 0 13408563) 1
COMMENT     (LOGFONT 0 0 0 0 400 0 0 0 0 3 2 1 18
COMMENT     "Georgia") 1 0.555556 0
COMMENT     "{\\i Bgl}I (3143)" "@N (@S)" 5 0 0 0 -10
COMMENT     -1 -1 #1283#)
COMMENT     #1285=(CScratch
COMMENT     (CWidget 3 (1 #31# 3) 1 2 0 0 #875# 0 100)
COMMENT     (LOGPEN 0 0 10053171) 8 1 2.70837 1.9 0.05
COMMENT     1)
COMMENT     #1286=(CLabel
COMMENT     (CWidget 0 (0 0) 1 2 0 0 #867# 0 100)
COMMENT     (LOGPEN 0 0 13408563) 1
COMMENT     (LOGFONT 0 0 0 0 400 0 0 0 0 3 2 1 18
COMMENT     "Georgia") 1 0.555556 0
COMMENT     "{\\i Bgl}I (3231)" "@N (@S)" 5 0 0 0 -10
COMMENT     -1 -1 #1285#)
COMMENT     #1287=(CScratch
COMMENT     (CWidget 4 (1 #31# 4) 1 2 0 0 #875#
COMMENT     825514977 100) (LOGPEN 0 0 10053171) 8 1
COMMENT     1.31004 1.9 0.05 1)
COMMENT     #1288=(CLabel
COMMENT     (CWidget 0 (0 0) 1 2 0 0 #867# 0 100)
COMMENT     (LOGPEN 0 0 13408563) 1
COMMENT     (LOGFONT 0 0 0 0 400 0 0 0 0 3 2 1 18
COMMENT     "Georgia") 1 0.555556 0
COMMENT     "{\\i Bgl}I (4498)" "@N (@S)" 5 0 0 0 -10
COMMENT     -1 -1 #1287#)) (CObjectList))
COMMENT     #1289=(CGroupWidget
COMMENT     (CWidget 4 (10 #38# 0) 0 1 0 0 Nil 2035509294 100)
COMMENT     (CObjectList
COMMENT     #1290=(CScratch
COMMENT     (CWidget 1 (1 #38# 1) 1 2 0 0 #875# 2546
COMMENT     100) (LOGPEN 0 0 10053171) 8 1 1.84642 1.9
COMMENT     0.05 1)
COMMENT     #1291=(CLabel
COMMENT     (CWidget 0 (0 0) 1 2 0 0 #867# 0 100)
COMMENT     (LOGPEN 0 0 13408563) 1
COMMENT     (LOGFONT 0 0 0 0 400 0 0 0 0 3 2 1 18
COMMENT     "Georgia") 1 0.555556 0
COMMENT     "{\\i Bpu}EI (4012)" "@N (@S)" 5 0 0 0 -10
COMMENT     -1 -1 #1290#)
COMMENT     #1292=(CScratch
COMMENT     (CWidget 2 (1 #38# 2) 1 2 0 0 #875# 0 100)
COMMENT     (LOGPEN 0 0 10053171) 8 1 0.888444 1.9 0.05
COMMENT     1)
COMMENT     #1293=(CLabel
COMMENT     (CWidget 0 (0 0) 1 2 0 0 #867# 0 100)
COMMENT     (LOGPEN 0 0 13408563) 1
COMMENT     (LOGFONT 0 0 0 0 400 0 0 0 0 3 2 1 18
COMMENT     "Georgia") 1 0.555556 0
COMMENT     "{\\i Bpu}EI (4880)" "@N (@S)" 5 0 0 0 -10
COMMENT     -1 -1 #1292#)
COMMENT     #1294=(CScratch
COMMENT     (CWidget 3 (1 #38# 3) 1 2 0 0 #875# 0 100)
COMMENT     (LOGPEN 0 0 10053171) 8 1 0.622462 1.9 0.05
COMMENT     1)
COMMENT     #1295=(CLabel
COMMENT     (CWidget 0 (0 0) 1 2 0 0 #867# 0 100)
COMMENT     (LOGPEN 0 0 13408563) 1
COMMENT     (LOGFONT 0 0 0 0 400 0 0 0 0 3 2 1 18
COMMENT     "Georgia") 1 0.555556 0
COMMENT     "{\\i Bpu}EI (5121)" "@N (@S)" 5 0 0 0 -10
COMMENT     -1 -1 #1294#)
COMMENT     #1296=(CScratch
COMMENT     (CWidget 4 (1 #38# 4) 1 2 0 0 #875#
COMMENT     825508429 100) (LOGPEN 0 0 10053171) 8 1
COMMENT     0.293573 1.9 0.05 1)
COMMENT     #1297=(CLabel
COMMENT     (CWidget 0 (0 0) 1 2 0 0 #867# 546 100)
COMMENT     (LOGPEN 0 0 13408563) 1
COMMENT     (LOGFONT 0 0 0 0 400 0 0 0 0 3 2 1 18
COMMENT     "Georgia") 1 0.555556 0
COMMENT     "{\\i Bpu}EI (5419)" "@N (@S)" 5 0 0 0 -10
COMMENT     -1 -1 #1296#)) (CObjectList))
COMMENT     #1298=(CGroupWidget
COMMENT     (CWidget 4 (10 #53# 0) 0 1 0 0 Nil 1397050949 100)
COMMENT     (CObjectList
COMMENT     #1299=(CScratch
COMMENT     (CWidget 1 (1 #53# 1) 1 2 0 0 #875# 0 100)
COMMENT     (LOGPEN 0 0 10053171) 8 1 4.01069 1.9 0.05
COMMENT     1)
COMMENT     #1300=(CLabel
COMMENT     (CWidget 0 (0 0) 1 2 0 0 #867# 1667721059
COMMENT     100) (LOGPEN 0 0 13408563) 1
COMMENT     (LOGFONT 0 0 0 0 400 0 0 0 0 3 2 1 18
COMMENT     "Georgia") 1 0.555556 0
COMMENT     "{\\i Bsp}DI (2051)" "@N (@S)" 5 0 0 0 -10
COMMENT     -1 -1 #1299#)
COMMENT     #1301=(CScratch
COMMENT     (CWidget 2 (1 #53# 2) 1 2 0 0 #875# 0 100)
COMMENT     (LOGPEN 0 0 10053171) 8 1 3.93785 1.9 0.05
COMMENT     1)
COMMENT     #1302=(CLabel
COMMENT     (CWidget 0 (0 0) 1 2 0 0 #867# 1634169972
COMMENT     100) (LOGPEN 0 0 13408563) 1
COMMENT     (LOGFONT 0 0 0 0 400 0 0 0 0 3 2 1 18
COMMENT     "Georgia") 1 0.555556 0
COMMENT     "{\\i Bsp}DI (2117)" "@N (@S)" 5 0 0 0 -10
COMMENT     -1 -1 #1301#)
COMMENT     #1303=(CScratch
COMMENT     (CWidget 3 (1 #53# 3) 1 2 0 0 #875#
COMMENT     825512441 100) (LOGPEN 0 0 10053171) 8 1
COMMENT     3.28117 1.9 0.05 1)
COMMENT     #1304=(CLabel
COMMENT     (CWidget 0 (0 0) 1 2 0 0 #867# 1734435169
COMMENT     100) (LOGPEN 0 0 13408563) 1
COMMENT     (LOGFONT 0 0 0 0 400 0 0 0 0 3 2 1 18
COMMENT     "Georgia") 1 0.555556 0
COMMENT     "{\\i Bsp}DI (2712)" "@N (@S)" 5 0 0 0 -10
COMMENT     -1 -1 #1303#)
COMMENT     #1305=(CScratch
COMMENT     (CWidget 4 (1 #53# 4) 1 2 0 0 #875# 0 100)
COMMENT     (LOGPEN 0 0 10053171) 8 1 2.99091 1.9 0.05
COMMENT     1)
COMMENT     #1306=(CLabel
COMMENT     (CWidget 0 (0 0) 1 2 0 0 #867# 1668576359
COMMENT     100) (LOGPEN 0 0 13408563) 1
COMMENT     (LOGFONT 0 0 0 0 400 0 0 0 0 3 2 1 18
COMMENT     "Georgia") 1 0.555556 0
COMMENT     "{\\i Bsp}DI (2975)" "@N (@S)" 5 0 0 0 -10
COMMENT     -1 -1 #1305#)) (CObjectList))
COMMENT     #1307=(CGroupWidget
COMMENT     (CWidget 4 (10 #57# 0) 0 1 0 0 Nil 810464442 100)
COMMENT     (CObjectList
COMMENT     #1308=(CScratch
COMMENT     (CWidget 1 (1 #57# 1) 1 2 0 0 #875# 0 100)
COMMENT     (LOGPEN 0 0 10053171) 8 1 5.23464 1.9 0.05
COMMENT     1)
COMMENT     #1309=(CLabel
COMMENT     (CWidget 0 (0 0) 1 2 0 0 #867# 0 100)
COMMENT     (LOGPEN 0 0 13408563) 1
COMMENT     (LOGFONT 0 0 0 0 400 0 0 0 0 3 2 1 18
COMMENT     "Georgia") 1 0.555556 0
COMMENT     "{\\i Bsr}BI (942)" "@N (@S)" 5 0 0 0 -10
COMMENT     -1 -1 #1308#)
COMMENT     #1310=(CScratch
COMMENT     (CWidget 2 (1 #57# 2) 1 2 0 0 #875# 0 100)
COMMENT     (LOGPEN 0 0 10053171) 8 1 2.60022 1.9 0.05
COMMENT     1)
COMMENT     #1311=(CLabel
COMMENT     (CWidget 0 (0 0) 1 2 0 0 #867# 0 100)
COMMENT     (LOGPEN 0 0 13408563) 1
COMMENT     (LOGFONT 0 0 0 0 400 0 0 0 0 3 2 1 18
COMMENT     "Georgia") 1 0.555556 0
COMMENT     "{\\i Bsr}BI (3329)" "@N (@S)" 5 0 0 0 -10
COMMENT     -1 -1 #1310#)
COMMENT     #1312=(CScratch
COMMENT     (CWidget 3 (1 #57# 3) 1 2 0 0 #875#
COMMENT     825515105 100) (LOGPEN 0 0 10053171) 8 1
COMMENT     2.10909 1.9 0.05 1)
COMMENT     #1313=(CLabel
COMMENT     (CWidget 0 (0 0) 1 2 0 0 #867# 0 100)
COMMENT     (LOGPEN 0 0 13408563) 1
COMMENT     (LOGFONT 0 0 0 0 400 0 0 0 0 3 2 1 18
COMMENT     "Georgia") 1 0.555556 0
COMMENT     "{\\i Bsr}BI (3774)" "@N (@S)" 5 0 0 0 -10
COMMENT     -1 -1 #1312#)
COMMENT     #1314=(CScratch
COMMENT     (CWidget 4 (1 #57# 4) 1 2 0 0 #875# 3026
COMMENT     100) (LOGPEN 0 0 10053171) 8 1 0.121402
COMMENT     1.9 0.05 1)
COMMENT     #1315=(CLabel
COMMENT     (CWidget 0 (0 0) 1 2 0 0 #867# 0 100)
COMMENT     (LOGPEN 0 0 13408563) 1
COMMENT     (LOGFONT 0 0 0 0 400 0 0 0 0 3 2 1 18
COMMENT     "Georgia") 1 0.555556 0
COMMENT     "{\\i Bsr}BI (5575)" "@N (@S)" 5 0 0 0 -10
COMMENT     -1 -1 #1314#)) (CObjectList))
COMMENT     #1316=(CGroupWidget
COMMENT     (CWidget 4 (10 #58# 0) 0 1 0 0 Nil 0 100)
COMMENT     (CObjectList
COMMENT     #1317=(CScratch
COMMENT     (CWidget 1 (1 #58# 1) 1 2 0 0 #875# 0 100)
COMMENT     (LOGPEN 0 0 10053171) 8 1 4.11554 1.9 0.05
COMMENT     1)
COMMENT     #1318=(CLabel
COMMENT     (CWidget 0 (0 0) 1 2 0 0 #867# 0 100)
COMMENT     (LOGPEN 0 0 13408563) 1
COMMENT     (LOGFONT 0 0 0 0 400 0 0 0 0 3 2 1 18
COMMENT     "Georgia") 1 0.555556 0
COMMENT     "{\\i Bsr}DI (1956)" "@N (@S)" 5 0 0 0 -10
COMMENT     -1 -1 #1317#)
COMMENT     #1319=(CScratch
COMMENT     (CWidget 2 (1 #58# 2) 1 2 0 0 #875# 0 100)
COMMENT     (LOGPEN 0 0 10053171) 8 1 3.65973 1.9 0.05
COMMENT     1)
COMMENT     #1320=(CLabel
COMMENT     (CWidget 0 (0 0) 1 2 0 0 #867# 0 100)
COMMENT     (LOGPEN 0 0 13408563) 1
COMMENT     (LOGFONT 0 0 0 0 400 0 0 0 0 3 2 1 18
COMMENT     "Georgia") 1 0.555556 0
COMMENT     "{\\i Bsr}DI (2369)" "@N (@S)" 5 0 0 0 -10
COMMENT     -1 -1 #1319#)
COMMENT     #1321=(CScratch
COMMENT     (CWidget 3 (1 #58# 3) 1 2 0 0 #875#
COMMENT     825515053 100) (LOGPEN 0 0 10053171) 8 1
COMMENT     1.43806 1.9 0.05 1)
COMMENT     #1322=(CLabel
COMMENT     (CWidget 0 (0 0) 1 2 0 0 #867# 52708628 100)
COMMENT     (LOGPEN 0 0 13408563) 1
COMMENT     (LOGFONT 0 0 0 0 400 0 0 0 0 3 2 1 18
COMMENT     "Georgia") 1 0.555556 0
COMMENT     "{\\i Bsr}DI (4382)" "@N (@S)" 5 0 0 0 -10
COMMENT     -1 -1 #1321#)
COMMENT     #1323=(CScratch
COMMENT     (CWidget 4 (1 #58# 4) 1 2 0 0 #875# 0 100)
COMMENT     (LOGPEN 0 0 10053171) 8 1 1.24603 1.9 0.05
COMMENT     1)
COMMENT     #1324=(CLabel
COMMENT     (CWidget 0 (0 0) 1 2 0 0 #867# 824291099
COMMENT     100) (LOGPEN 0 0 13408563) 1
COMMENT     (LOGFONT 0 0 0 0 400 0 0 0 0 3 2 1 18
COMMENT     "Georgia") 1 0.555556 0
COMMENT     "{\\i Bsr}DI (4556)" "@N (@S)" 5 0 0 0 -10
COMMENT     -1 -1 #1323#)) (CObjectList))
COMMENT     #1325=(CGroupWidget
COMMENT     (CWidget 4 (10 #73# 0) 0 1 0 0 Nil 268632228 100)
COMMENT     (CObjectList
COMMENT     #1326=(CScratch
COMMENT     (CWidget 1 (1 #73# 1) 1 2 0 0 #875# 0 100)
COMMENT     (LOGPEN 0 0 10053171) 8 1 5.86704 1.9 0.05
COMMENT     1)
COMMENT     #1327=(CLabel
COMMENT     (CWidget 0 (0 0) 1 2 0 0 #867# 41707276 100)
COMMENT     (LOGPEN 0 0 13408563) 1
COMMENT     (LOGFONT 0 0 0 0 400 0 0 0 0 3 2 1 18
COMMENT     "Georgia") 1 0.555556 0 "{\\i Bts}I (369)"
COMMENT     "@N (@S)" 5 0 0 0 -10 -1 -1 #1326#)
COMMENT     #1328=(CScratch
COMMENT     (CWidget 2 (1 #73# 2) 1 2 0 0 #875# 0 100)
COMMENT     (LOGPEN 0 0 10053171) 8 1 3.17743 1.9 0.05
COMMENT     1)
COMMENT     #1329=(CLabel
COMMENT     (CWidget 0 (0 0) 1 2 0 0 #867# 0 100)
COMMENT     (LOGPEN 0 0 13408563) 1
COMMENT     (LOGFONT 0 0 0 0 400 0 0 0 0 3 2 1 18
COMMENT     "Georgia") 1 0.555556 0
COMMENT     "{\\i Bts}I (2806)" "@N (@S)" 5 0 0 0 -10
COMMENT     -1 -1 #1328#)
COMMENT     #1330=(CScratch
COMMENT     (CWidget 3 (1 #73# 3) 1 2 0 0 #875#
COMMENT     825513529 100) (LOGPEN 0 0 10053171) 8 1
COMMENT     1.64224 1.9 0.05 1)
COMMENT     #1331=(CLabel
COMMENT     (CWidget 0 (0 0) 1 2 0 0 #867# 0 100)
COMMENT     (LOGPEN 0 0 13408563) 1
COMMENT     (LOGFONT 0 0 0 0 400 0 0 0 0 3 2 1 18
COMMENT     "Georgia") 1 0.555556 0
COMMENT     "{\\i Bts}I (4197)" "@N (@S)" 5 0 0 0 -10
COMMENT     -1 -1 #1330#)
COMMENT     #1332=(CScratch
COMMENT     (CWidget 4 (1 #73# 4) 1 2 0 0 #875# 5546
COMMENT     100) (LOGPEN 0 0 10053171) 8 1 1.62017 1.9
COMMENT     0.05 1)
COMMENT     #1333=(CLabel
COMMENT     (CWidget 0 (0 0) 1 2 0 0 #867# 0 100)
COMMENT     (LOGPEN 0 0 13408563) 1
COMMENT     (LOGFONT 0 0 0 0 400 0 0 0 0 3 2 1 18
COMMENT     "Georgia") 1 0.555556 0
COMMENT     "{\\i Bts}I (4217)" "@N (@S)" 5 0 0 0 -10
COMMENT     -1 -1 #1332#)) (CObjectList))
COMMENT     #1334=(CGroupWidget
COMMENT     (CWidget 4 (10 #75# 0) 0 1 0 0 Nil 810464070 100)
COMMENT     (CObjectList
COMMENT     #1335=(CScratch
COMMENT     (CWidget 1 (1 #75# 1) 1 2 0 0 #875# 5126
COMMENT     100) (LOGPEN 0 0 10053171) 8 1 4.01069 1.9
COMMENT     0.05 1)
COMMENT     #1336=(CLabel
COMMENT     (CWidget 0 (0 0) 1 2 0 0 #867# 41898828 100)
COMMENT     (LOGPEN 0 0 13408563) 1
COMMENT     (LOGFONT 0 0 0 0 400 0 0 0 0 3 2 1 18
COMMENT     "Georgia") 1 0.555556 0 "ClaI (nm) (2051)"
COMMENT     "@N (@S)" 5 0 0 0 -10 -1 -1 #1335#)
COMMENT     #1337=(CScratch
COMMENT     (CWidget 2 (1 #75# 2) 1 2 0 0 #875# 0 100)
COMMENT     (LOGPEN 0 0 10053171) 8 1 3.93785 1.9 0.05
COMMENT     1)
COMMENT     #1338=(CLabel
COMMENT     (CWidget 0 (0 0) 1 2 0 0 #867# 41899052 100)
COMMENT     (LOGPEN 0 0 13408563) 1
COMMENT     (LOGFONT 0 0 0 0 400 0 0 0 0 3 2 1 18
COMMENT     "Georgia") 1 0.555556 0 "ClaI (nm) (2117)"
COMMENT     "@N (@S)" 5 0 0 0 -10 -1 -1 #1337#)
COMMENT     #1339=(CScratch
COMMENT     (CWidget 3 (1 #75# 3) 1 2 0 0 #875# 0 100)
COMMENT     (LOGPEN 0 0 10053171) 8 1 3.28117 1.9 0.05
COMMENT     1)
COMMENT     #1340=(CLabel
COMMENT     (CWidget 0 (0 0) 1 2 0 0 #867# 0 100)
COMMENT     (LOGPEN 0 0 13408563) 1
COMMENT     (LOGFONT 0 0 0 0 400 0 0 0 0 3 2 1 18
COMMENT     "Georgia") 1 0.555556 0 "ClaI (nm) (2712)"
COMMENT     "@N (@S)" 5 0 0 0 -10 -1 -1 #1339#)
COMMENT     #1341=(CScratch
COMMENT     (CWidget 4 (1 #75# 4) 1 2 0 0 #875#
COMMENT     825513049 100) (LOGPEN 0 0 10053171) 8 1
COMMENT     2.99091 1.9 0.05 1)
COMMENT     #1342=(CLabel
COMMENT     (CWidget 0 (0 0) 1 2 0 0 #867# 0 100)
COMMENT     (LOGPEN 0 0 13408563) 1
COMMENT     (LOGFONT 0 0 0 0 400 0 0 0 0 3 2 1 18
COMMENT     "Georgia") 1 0.555556 0 "ClaI (nm) (2975)"
COMMENT     "@N (@S)" 5 0 0 0 -10 -1 -1 #1341#))
COMMENT     (CObjectList))
COMMENT     #1343=(CGroupWidget
COMMENT     (CWidget 4 (10 #82# 0) 0 1 0 0 Nil 58670192 100)
COMMENT     (CObjectList
COMMENT     #1344=(CScratch
COMMENT     (CWidget 1 (1 #82# 1) 1 2 0 0 #875# 3326
COMMENT     100) (LOGPEN 0 0 10053171) 8 1 3.57474 1.9
COMMENT     0.05 1)
COMMENT     #1345=(CLabel
COMMENT     (CWidget 0 (0 0) 1 2 0 0 #867# 0 100)
COMMENT     (LOGPEN 0 0 13408563) 1
COMMENT     (LOGFONT 0 0 0 0 400 0 0 0 0 3 2 1 18
COMMENT     "Georgia") 1 0.555556 0
COMMENT     "{\\i Eci}I (2446)" "@N (@S)" 5 0 0 0 -10
COMMENT     -1 -1 #1344#)
COMMENT     #1346=(CScratch
COMMENT     (CWidget 2 (1 #82# 2) 1 2 0 0 #875# 0 100)
COMMENT     (LOGPEN 0 0 10053171) 8 1 1.33653 1.9 0.05
COMMENT     1)
COMMENT     #1347=(CLabel
COMMENT     (CWidget 0 (0 0) 1 2 0 0 #867# 0 100)
COMMENT     (LOGPEN 0 0 13408563) 1
COMMENT     (LOGFONT 0 0 0 0 400 0 0 0 0 3 2 1 18
COMMENT     "Georgia") 1 0.555556 0
COMMENT     "{\\i Eci}I (4474)" "@N (@S)" 5 0 0 0 -10
COMMENT     -1 -1 #1346#)
COMMENT     #1348=(CScratch
COMMENT     (CWidget 3 (1 #82# 3) 1 2 0 0 #875# 0 100)
COMMENT     (LOGPEN 0 0 10053171) 8 1 0.422701 1.9 0.05
COMMENT     1)
COMMENT     #1349=(CLabel
COMMENT     (CWidget 0 (0 0) 1 2 0 0 #867# 0 100)
COMMENT     (LOGPEN 0 0 13408563) 1
COMMENT     (LOGFONT 0 0 0 0 400 0 0 0 0 3 2 1 18
COMMENT     "Georgia") 1 0.555556 0
COMMENT     "{\\i Eci}I (5302)" "@N (@S)" 5 0 0 0 -10
COMMENT     -1 -1 #1348#)
COMMENT     #1350=(CScratch
COMMENT     (CWidget 4 (1 #82# 4) 1 2 0 0 #875# 0 100)
COMMENT     (LOGPEN 0 0 10053171) 8 1 0.261567 1.9 0.05
COMMENT     1)
COMMENT     #1351=(CLabel
COMMENT     (CWidget 0 (0 0) 1 2 0 0 #867# 544565331
COMMENT     100) (LOGPEN 0 0 13408563) 1
COMMENT     (LOGFONT 0 0 0 0 400 0 0 0 0 3 2 1 18
COMMENT     "Georgia") 1 0.555556 0
COMMENT     "{\\i Eci}I (5448)" "@N (@S)" 5 0 0 0 -10
COMMENT     -1 -1 #1350#)) (CObjectList))
COMMENT     #1352=(CGroupWidget
COMMENT     (CWidget 4 (10 #88# 0) 0 1 0 0 Nil 58672552 100)
COMMENT     (CObjectList
COMMENT     #1353=(CScratch
COMMENT     (CWidget 1 (1 #88# 1) 1 2 0 0 #875#
COMMENT     825508069 100) (LOGPEN 0 0 10053171) 8 1
COMMENT     5.92553 1.9 0.05 1)
COMMENT     #1354=(CLabel
COMMENT     (CWidget 0 (0 0) 1 2 0 0 #867# 0 100)
COMMENT     (LOGPEN 0 0 13408563) 1
COMMENT     (LOGFONT 0 0 0 0 400 0 0 0 0 3 2 1 18
COMMENT     "Georgia") 1 0.555556 0 "{\\i Fsp}I (316)"
COMMENT     "@N (@S)" 5 0 0 0 -10 -1 -1 #1353#)
COMMENT     #1355=(CScratch
COMMENT     (CWidget 2 (1 #88# 2) 1 2 0 0 #875# 2126
COMMENT     100) (LOGPEN 0 0 10053171) 8 1 5.86814 1.9
COMMENT     0.05 1)
COMMENT     #1356=(CLabel
COMMENT     (CWidget 0 (0 0) 1 2 0 0 #867# 0 100)
COMMENT     (LOGPEN 0 0 13408563) 1
COMMENT     (LOGFONT 0 0 0 0 400 0 0 0 0 3 2 1 18
COMMENT     "Georgia") 1 0.555556 0 "{\\i Fsp}I (368)"
COMMENT     "@N (@S)" 5 0 0 0 -10 -1 -1 #1355#)
COMMENT     #1357=(CScratch
COMMENT     (CWidget 3 (1 #88# 3) 1 2 0 0 #875# 0 100)
COMMENT     (LOGPEN 0 0 10053171) 8 1 2.71941 1.9 0.05
COMMENT     1)
COMMENT     #1358=(CLabel
COMMENT     (CWidget 0 (0 0) 1 2 0 0 #867# 0 100)
COMMENT     (LOGPEN 0 0 13408563) 1
COMMENT     (LOGFONT 0 0 0 0 400 0 0 0 0 3 2 1 18
COMMENT     "Georgia") 1 0.555556 0
COMMENT     "{\\i Fsp}I (3221)" "@N (@S)" 5 0 0 0 -10
COMMENT     -1 -1 #1357#)
COMMENT     #1359=(CScratch
COMMENT     (CWidget 4 (1 #88# 4) 1 2 0 0 #875# 0 100)
COMMENT     (LOGPEN 0 0 10053171) 8 1 1.42592 1.9 0.05
COMMENT     1)
COMMENT     #1360=(CLabel
COMMENT     (CWidget 0 (0 0) 1 2 0 0 #867# 0 100)
COMMENT     (LOGPEN 0 0 13408563) 1
COMMENT     (LOGFONT 0 0 0 0 400 0 0 0 0 3 2 1 18
COMMENT     "Georgia") 1 0.555556 0
COMMENT     "{\\i Fsp}I (4393)" "@N (@S)" 5 0 0 0 -10
COMMENT     -1 -1 #1359#)) (CObjectList))
COMMENT     #1361=(CGroupWidget
COMMENT     (CWidget 4 (10 #90# 0) 0 1 0 0 Nil 810464194 100)
COMMENT     (CObjectList
COMMENT     #1362=(CScratch
COMMENT     (CWidget 1 (1 #90# 1) 1 2 0 0 #875#
COMMENT     825512321 100) (LOGPEN 0 0 10053171) 8 1
COMMENT     5.32404 1.9 0.05 1)
COMMENT     #1363=(CLabel
COMMENT     (CWidget 0 (0 0) 1 2 0 0 #867# 0 100)
COMMENT     (LOGPEN 0 0 13408563) 1
COMMENT     (LOGFONT 0 0 0 0 400 0 0 0 0 3 2 1 18
COMMENT     "Georgia") 1 0.555556 0
COMMENT     "{\\i Hinc}II (861)" "@N (@S)" 5 0 0 0 -10
COMMENT     -1 -1 #1362#)
COMMENT     #1364=(CScratch
COMMENT     (CWidget 2 (1 #90# 2) 1 2 0 0 #875# 6386
COMMENT     100) (LOGPEN 0 0 10053171) 8 1 4.05704 1.9
COMMENT     0.05 1)
COMMENT     #1365=(CLabel
COMMENT     (CWidget 0 (0 0) 1 2 0 0 #867# 53 100)
COMMENT     (LOGPEN 0 0 13408563) 1
COMMENT     (LOGFONT 0 0 0 0 400 0 0 0 0 3 2 1 18
COMMENT     "Georgia") 1 0.555556 0
COMMENT     "{\\i Hinc}II (2009)" "@N (@S)" 5 0 0 0 -10
COMMENT     -1 -1 #1364#)
COMMENT     #1366=(CScratch
COMMENT     (CWidget 3 (1 #90# 3) 1 2 0 0 #875# 0 100)
COMMENT     (LOGPEN 0 0 10053171) 8 1 3.27014 1.9 0.05
COMMENT     1)
COMMENT     #1367=(CLabel
COMMENT     (CWidget 0 (0 0) 1 2 0 0 #867# 41670596 100)
COMMENT     (LOGPEN 0 0 13408563) 1
COMMENT     (LOGFONT 0 0 0 0 400 0 0 0 0 3 2 1 18
COMMENT     "Georgia") 1 0.555556 0
COMMENT     "{\\i Hinc}II (2722)" "@N (@S)" 5 0 0 0 -10
COMMENT     -1 -1 #1366#)
COMMENT     #1368=(CScratch
COMMENT     (CWidget 4 (1 #90# 4) 1 2 0 0 #875# 0 100)
COMMENT     (LOGPEN 0 0 10053171) 8 1 3.09576 1.9 0.05
COMMENT     1)
COMMENT     #1369=(CLabel
COMMENT     (CWidget 0 (0 0) 1 2 0 0 #867# 41670820 100)
COMMENT     (LOGPEN 0 0 13408563) 1
COMMENT     (LOGFONT 0 0 0 0 400 0 0 0 0 3 2 1 18
COMMENT     "Georgia") 1 0.555556 0
COMMENT     "{\\i Hinc}II (2880)" "@N (@S)" 5 0 0 0 -10
COMMENT     -1 -1 #1368#)) (CObjectList))
COMMENT     #1370=(CGroupWidget
COMMENT     (CWidget 4 (10 #101# 0) 0 1 0 0 Nil 810463777 100)
COMMENT     (CObjectList
COMMENT     #1371=(CScratch
COMMENT     (CWidget 1 (1 #101# 1) 1 2 0 0 #875# 6626
COMMENT     100) (LOGPEN 0 0 10053171) 8 1 5.69928 1.9
COMMENT     0.05 1)
COMMENT     #1372=(CLabel
COMMENT     (CWidget 0 (0 0) 1 2 0 0 #867# 0 100)
COMMENT     (LOGPEN 0 0 13408563) 1
COMMENT     (LOGFONT 0 0 0 0 400 0 0 0 0 3 2 1 18
COMMENT     "Georgia") 1 0.555556 0 "{\\i Nae}I (521)"
COMMENT     "@N (@S)" 5 0 0 0 -10 -1 -1 #1371#)
COMMENT     #1373=(CScratch
COMMENT     (CWidget 2 (1 #101# 2) 1 2 0 0 #875# 0 100)
COMMENT     (LOGPEN 0 0 10053171) 8 1 5.61982 1.9 0.05
COMMENT     1)
COMMENT     #1374=(CLabel
COMMENT     (CWidget 0 (0 0) 1 2 0 0 #867# 41915664 100)
COMMENT     (LOGPEN 0 0 13408563) 1
COMMENT     (LOGFONT 0 0 0 0 400 0 0 0 0 3 2 1 18
COMMENT     "Georgia") 1 0.555556 0 "{\\i Nae}I (593)"
COMMENT     "@N (@S)" 5 0 0 0 -10 -1 -1 #1373#)
COMMENT     #1375=(CScratch
COMMENT     (CWidget 3 (1 #101# 3) 1 2 0 0 #875# 0 100)
COMMENT     (LOGPEN 0 0 10053171) 8 1 3.36505 1.9 0.05
COMMENT     1)
COMMENT     #1376=(CLabel
COMMENT     (CWidget 0 (0 0) 1 2 0 0 #867# 41917584 100)
COMMENT     (LOGPEN 0 0 13408563) 1
COMMENT     (LOGFONT 0 0 0 0 400 0 0 0 0 3 2 1 18
COMMENT     "Georgia") 1 0.555556 0
COMMENT     "{\\i Nae}I (2636)" "@N (@S)" 5 0 0 0 -10
COMMENT     -1 -1 #1375#)
COMMENT     #1377=(CScratch
COMMENT     (CWidget 4 (1 #101# 4) 1 2 0 0 #875# 0 100)
COMMENT     (LOGPEN 0 0 10053171) 8 1 2.55497 1.9 0.05
COMMENT     1)
COMMENT     #1378=(CLabel
COMMENT     (CWidget 0 (0 0) 1 2 0 0 #867# 41877948 100)
COMMENT     (LOGPEN 0 0 13408563) 1
COMMENT     (LOGFONT 0 0 0 0 400 0 0 0 0 3 2 1 18
COMMENT     "Georgia") 1 0.555556 0
COMMENT     "{\\i Nae}I (3370)" "@N (@S)" 5 0 0 0 -10
COMMENT     -1 -1 #1377#)) (CObjectList))
COMMENT     #1379=(CGroupWidget
COMMENT     (CWidget 4 (10 #105# 0) 0 1 0 0 Nil 810463822 100)
COMMENT     (CObjectList
COMMENT     #1380=(CScratch
COMMENT     (CWidget 1 (1 #105# 1) 1 2 0 0 #875# 0 100)
COMMENT     (LOGPEN 0 0 10053171) 8 1 5.70149 1.9 0.05
COMMENT     1)
COMMENT     #1381=(CLabel
COMMENT     (CWidget 0 (0 0) 1 2 0 0 #867# 1668179317
COMMENT     100) (LOGPEN 0 0 13408563) 1
COMMENT     (LOGFONT 0 0 0 0 400 0 0 0 0 3 2 1 18
COMMENT     "Georgia") 1 0.555556 0
COMMENT     "{\\i Ngo}MIV (519)" "@N (@S)" 5 0 0 0 -10
COMMENT     -1 -1 #1380#)
COMMENT     #1382=(CScratch
COMMENT     (CWidget 2 (1 #105# 2) 1 2 0 0 #875# 0 100)
COMMENT     (LOGPEN 0 0 10053171) 8 1 5.62203 1.9 0.05
COMMENT     1)
COMMENT     #1383=(CLabel
COMMENT     (CWidget 0 (0 0) 1 2 0 0 #867# 1448291939
COMMENT     100) (LOGPEN 0 0 13408563) 1
COMMENT     (LOGFONT 0 0 0 0 400 0 0 0 0 3 2 1 18
COMMENT     "Georgia") 1 0.555556 0
COMMENT     "{\\i Ngo}MIV (591)" "@N (@S)" 5 0 0 0 -10
COMMENT     -1 -1 #1382#)
COMMENT     #1384=(CScratch
COMMENT     (CWidget 3 (1 #105# 3) 1 2 0 0 #875# 5906
COMMENT     100) (LOGPEN 0 0 10053171) 8 1 3.36726 1.9
COMMENT     0.05 1)
COMMENT     #1385=(CLabel
COMMENT     (CWidget 0 (0 0) 1 2 0 0 #867# 826794563
COMMENT     100) (LOGPEN 0 0 13408563) 1
COMMENT     (LOGFONT 0 0 0 0 400 0 0 0 0 3 2 1 18
COMMENT     "Georgia") 1 0.555556 0
COMMENT     "{\\i Ngo}MIV (2634)" "@N (@S)" 5 0 0 0 -10
COMMENT     -1 -1 #1384#)
COMMENT     #1386=(CScratch
COMMENT     (CWidget 4 (1 #105# 4) 1 2 0 0 #875# 0 100)
COMMENT     (LOGPEN 0 0 10053171) 8 1 2.55717 1.9 0.05
COMMENT     1)
COMMENT     #1387=(CLabel
COMMENT     (CWidget 0 (0 0) 1 2 0 0 #867# 2082603370
COMMENT     100) (LOGPEN 0 0 13408563) 1
COMMENT     (LOGFONT 0 0 0 0 400 0 0 0 0 3 2 1 18
COMMENT     "Georgia") 1 0.555556 0
COMMENT     "{\\i Ngo}MIV (3368)" "@N (@S)" 5 0 0 0 -10
COMMENT     -1 -1 #1386#)) (CObjectList))
COMMENT     #1388=(CGroupWidget
COMMENT     (CWidget 4 (10 #122# 0) 0 1 0 0 Nil 58629912 100)
COMMENT     (CObjectList
COMMENT     #1389=(CScratch
COMMENT     (CWidget 1 (1 #122# 1) 1 2 0 0 #875# 0 100)
COMMENT     (LOGPEN 0 0 10053171) 8 1 6.05908 1.9 0.05
COMMENT     1)
COMMENT     #1390=(CLabel
COMMENT     (CWidget 0 (0 0) 1 2 0 0 #867# 0 100)
COMMENT     (LOGPEN 0 0 13408563) 1
COMMENT     (LOGFONT 0 0 0 0 400 0 0 0 0 3 2 1 18
COMMENT     "Georgia") 1 0.555556 0 "{\\i Pst}I (195)"
COMMENT     "@N (@S)" 5 0 0 0 -10 -1 -1 #1389#)
COMMENT     #1391=(CScratch
COMMENT     (CWidget 2 (1 #122# 2) 1 2 0 0 #875#
COMMENT     825515705 100) (LOGPEN 0 0 10053171) 8 1
COMMENT     5.49731 1.9 0.05 1)
COMMENT     #1392=(CLabel
COMMENT     (CWidget 0 (0 0) 1 2 0 0 #867# 41672612 100)
COMMENT     (LOGPEN 0 0 13408563) 1
COMMENT     (LOGFONT 0 0 0 0 400 0 0 0 0 3 2 1 18
COMMENT     "Georgia") 1 0.555556 0 "{\\i Pst}I (704)"
COMMENT     "@N (@S)" 5 0 0 0 -10 -1 -1 #1391#)
COMMENT     #1393=(CScratch
COMMENT     (CWidget 3 (1 #122# 3) 1 2 0 0 #875# 3386
COMMENT     100) (LOGPEN 0 0 10053171) 8 1 4.54707 1.9
COMMENT     0.05 1)
COMMENT     #1394=(CLabel
COMMENT     (CWidget 0 (0 0) 1 2 0 0 #867# 0 100)
COMMENT     (LOGPEN 0 0 13408563) 1
COMMENT     (LOGFONT 0 0 0 0 400 0 0 0 0 3 2 1 18
COMMENT     "Georgia") 1 0.555556 0
COMMENT     "{\\i Pst}I (1565)" "@N (@S)" 5 0 0 0 -10
COMMENT     -1 -1 #1393#)
COMMENT     #1395=(CScratch
COMMENT     (CWidget 4 (1 #122# 4) 1 2 0 0 #875# 0 100)
COMMENT     (LOGPEN 0 0 10053171) 8 1 4.27888 1.9 0.05
COMMENT     1)
COMMENT     #1396=(CLabel
COMMENT     (CWidget 0 (0 0) 1 2 0 0 #867# 0 100)
COMMENT     (LOGPEN 0 0 13408563) 1
COMMENT     (LOGFONT 0 0 0 0 400 0 0 0 0 3 2 1 18
COMMENT     "Georgia") 1 0.555556 0
COMMENT     "{\\i Pst}I (1808)" "@N (@S)" 5 0 0 0 -10
COMMENT     -1 -1 #1395#)) (CObjectList))
COMMENT     #1397=(CGroupWidget
COMMENT     (CWidget 4 (10 #142# 0) 0 1 0 0 Nil 268632171 100)
COMMENT     (CObjectList
COMMENT     #1398=(CScratch
COMMENT     (CWidget 1 (1 #142# 1) 1 2 0 0 #875# 0 100)
COMMENT     (LOGPEN 0 0 10053171) 8 1 6.24008 1.9 0.05
COMMENT     1)
COMMENT     #1399=(CLabel
COMMENT     (CWidget 0 (0 0) 1 2 0 0 #867# 878072622
COMMENT     100) (LOGPEN 0 0 13408563) 1
COMMENT     (LOGFONT 0 0 0 0 400 0 0 0 0 3 2 1 18
COMMENT     "Georgia") 1 0.555556 0 "{\\i Srf}I (31)"
COMMENT     "@N (@S)" 5 0 0 0 -10 -1 -1 #1398#)
COMMENT     #1400=(CScratch
COMMENT     (CWidget 2 (1 #142# 2) 1 2 0 0 #875# 5246
COMMENT     100) (LOGPEN 0 0 10053171) 8 1 6.22794 1.9
COMMENT     0.05 1)
COMMENT     #1401=(CLabel
COMMENT     (CWidget 0 (0 0) 1 2 0 0 #867# 1952671585
COMMENT     100) (LOGPEN 0 0 13408563) 1
COMMENT     (LOGFONT 0 0 0 0 400 0 0 0 0 3 2 1 18
COMMENT     "Georgia") 1 0.555556 0 "{\\i Srf}I (42)"
COMMENT     "@N (@S)" 5 0 0 0 -10 -1 -1 #1400#)
COMMENT     #1402=(CScratch
COMMENT     (CWidget 3 (1 #142# 3) 1 2 0 0 #875# 0 100)
COMMENT     (LOGPEN 0 0 10053171) 8 1 2.82095 1.9 0.05
COMMENT     1)
COMMENT     #1403=(CLabel
COMMENT     (CWidget 0 (0 0) 1 2 0 0 #867# 1634166644
COMMENT     100) (LOGPEN 0 0 13408563) 1
COMMENT     (LOGFONT 0 0 0 0 400 0 0 0 0 3 2 1 18
COMMENT     "Georgia") 1 0.555556 0
COMMENT     "{\\i Srf}I (3129)" "@N (@S)" 5 0 0 0 -10
COMMENT     -1 -1 #1402#)
COMMENT     #1404=(CScratch
COMMENT     (CWidget 4 (1 #142# 4) 1 2 0 0 #875#
COMMENT     825513117 100) (LOGPEN 0 0 10053171) 8 1
COMMENT     2.80881 1.9 0.05 1)
COMMENT     #1405=(CLabel
COMMENT     (CWidget 0 (0 0) 1 2 0 0 #867# 0 100)
COMMENT     (LOGPEN 0 0 13408563) 1
COMMENT     (LOGFONT 0 0 0 0 400 0 0 0 0 3 2 1 18
COMMENT     "Georgia") 1 0.555556 0
COMMENT     "{\\i Srf}I (3140)" "@N (@S)" 5 0 0 0 -10
COMMENT     -1 -1 #1404#)) (CObjectList))
COMMENT     #1406=(CGroupWidget
COMMENT     (CWidget 5 (10 #23# 0) 0 1 0 0 Nil 829567696 100)
COMMENT     (CObjectList
COMMENT     #1407=(CScratch
COMMENT     (CWidget 1 (1 #23# 1) 1 2 0 0 #875# 0 100)
COMMENT     (LOGPEN 0 0 10053171) 8 1 6.05135 1.9 0.05
COMMENT     1)
COMMENT     #1408=(CLabel
COMMENT     (CWidget 0 (0 0) 1 2 0 0 #867# 101 100)
COMMENT     (LOGPEN 0 0 13408563) 1
COMMENT     (LOGFONT 0 0 0 0 400 0 0 0 0 3 2 1 18
COMMENT     "Georgia") 1 0.555556 0
COMMENT     "{\\i Ban}II (202)" "@N (@S)" 5 0 0 0 -10
COMMENT     -1 -1 #1407#)
COMMENT     #1409=(CScratch
COMMENT     (CWidget 2 (1 #23# 2) 1 2 0 0 #875#
COMMENT     825512201 100) (LOGPEN 0 0 10053171) 8 1
COMMENT     5.25341 1.9 0.05 1)
COMMENT     #1410=(CLabel
COMMENT     (CWidget 0 (0 0) 1 2 0 0 #867# 12 100)
COMMENT     (LOGPEN 0 0 13408563) 1
COMMENT     (LOGFONT 0 0 0 0 400 0 0 0 0 3 2 1 18
COMMENT     "Georgia") 1 0.555556 0
COMMENT     "{\\i Ban}II (925)" "@N (@S)" 5 0 0 0 -10
COMMENT     -1 -1 #1409#)
COMMENT     #1411=(CScratch
COMMENT     (CWidget 3 (1 #23# 3) 1 2 0 0 #875# 6266
COMMENT     100) (LOGPEN 0 0 10053171) 8 1 4.85609 1.9
COMMENT     0.05 1)
COMMENT     #1412=(CLabel
COMMENT     (CWidget 0 (0 0) 1 2 0 0 #867# 824287711
COMMENT     100) (LOGPEN 0 0 13408563) 1
COMMENT     (LOGFONT 0 0 0 0 400 0 0 0 0 3 2 1 18
COMMENT     "Georgia") 1 0.555556 0
COMMENT     "{\\i Ban}II (1285)" "@N (@S)" 5 0 0 0 -10
COMMENT     -1 -1 #1411#)
COMMENT     #1413=(CScratch
COMMENT     (CWidget 4 (1 #23# 4) 1 2 0 0 #875# 0 100)
COMMENT     (LOGPEN 0 0 10053171) 8 1 3.54274 1.9 0.05
COMMENT     1)
COMMENT     #1414=(CLabel
COMMENT     (CWidget 0 (0 0) 1 2 0 0 #867# 1702127949
COMMENT     100) (LOGPEN 0 0 13408563) 1
COMMENT     (LOGFONT 0 0 0 0 400 0 0 0 0 3 2 1 18
COMMENT     "Georgia") 1 0.555556 0
COMMENT     "{\\i Ban}II (2475)" "@N (@S)" 5 0 0 0 -10
COMMENT     -1 -1 #1413#)
COMMENT     #1415=(CScratch
COMMENT     (CWidget 5 (1 #23# 5) 1 2 0 0 #875# 0 100)
COMMENT     (LOGPEN 0 0 10053171) 8 1 2.51965 1.9 0.05
COMMENT     1)
COMMENT     #1416=(CLabel
COMMENT     (CWidget 0 (0 0) 1 2 0 0 #867# 2082604765
COMMENT     100) (LOGPEN 0 0 13408563) 1
COMMENT     (LOGFONT 0 0 0 0 400 0 0 0 0 3 2 1 18
COMMENT     "Georgia") 1 0.555556 0
COMMENT     "{\\i Ban}II (3402)" "@N (@S)" 5 0 0 0 -10
COMMENT     -1 -1 #1415#)) (CObjectList))
COMMENT     #1417=(CGroupWidget
COMMENT     (CWidget 5 (10 #39# 0) 0 1 0 0 Nil 826797158 100)
COMMENT     (CObjectList
COMMENT     #1418=(CScratch
COMMENT     (CWidget 1 (1 #39# 1) 1 2 0 0 #875# 2486
COMMENT     100) (LOGPEN 0 0 10053171) 8 1 6.08998 1.9
COMMENT     0.05 1)
COMMENT     #1419=(CLabel
COMMENT     (CWidget 0 (0 0) 1 2 0 0 #867# 41674380 100)
COMMENT     (LOGPEN 0 0 13408563) 1
COMMENT     (LOGFONT 0 0 0 0 400 0 0 0 0 3 2 1 18
COMMENT     "Georgia") 1 0.555556 0
COMMENT     "{\\i Bsa}AI (167)" "@N (@S)" 5 0 0 0 -10
COMMENT     -1 -1 #1418#)
COMMENT     #1420=(CScratch
COMMENT     (CWidget 2 (1 #39# 2) 1 2 0 0 #875# 0 100)
COMMENT     (LOGPEN 0 0 10053171) 8 1 4.57245 1.9 0.05
COMMENT     1)
COMMENT     #1421=(CLabel
COMMENT     (CWidget 0 (0 0) 1 2 0 0 #867# 41674628 100)
COMMENT     (LOGPEN 0 0 13408563) 1
COMMENT     (LOGFONT 0 0 0 0 400 0 0 0 0 3 2 1 18
COMMENT     "Georgia") 1 0.555556 0
COMMENT     "{\\i Bsa}AI (1542)" "@N (@S)" 5 0 0 0 -10
COMMENT     -1 -1 #1420#)
COMMENT     #1422=(CScratch
COMMENT     (CWidget 3 (1 #39# 3) 1 2 0 0 #875# 0 100)
COMMENT     (LOGPEN 0 0 10053171) 8 1 4.08574 1.9 0.05
COMMENT     1)
COMMENT     #1423=(CLabel
COMMENT     (CWidget 0 (0 0) 1 2 0 0 #867# 0 100)
COMMENT     (LOGPEN 0 0 13408563) 1
COMMENT     (LOGFONT 0 0 0 0 400 0 0 0 0 3 2 1 18
COMMENT     "Georgia") 1 0.555556 0
COMMENT     "{\\i Bsa}AI (1983)" "@N (@S)" 5 0 0 0 -10
COMMENT     -1 -1 #1422#)
COMMENT     #1424=(CScratch
COMMENT     (CWidget 4 (1 #39# 4) 1 2 0 0 #875#
COMMENT     825509277 100) (LOGPEN 0 0 10053171) 8 1
COMMENT     2.9589 1.9 0.05 1)
COMMENT     #1425=(CLabel
COMMENT     (CWidget 0 (0 0) 1 2 0 0 #867# 0 100)
COMMENT     (LOGPEN 0 0 13408563) 1
COMMENT     (LOGFONT 0 0 0 0 400 0 0 0 0 3 2 1 18
COMMENT     "Georgia") 1 0.555556 0
COMMENT     "{\\i Bsa}AI (3004)" "@N (@S)" 5 0 0 0 -10
COMMENT     -1 -1 #1424#)
COMMENT     #1426=(CScratch
COMMENT     (CWidget 5 (1 #39# 5) 1 2 0 0 #875# 1286
COMMENT     100) (LOGPEN 0 0 10053171) 8 1 2.44129 1.9
COMMENT     0.05 1)
COMMENT     #1427=(CLabel
COMMENT     (CWidget 0 (0 0) 1 2 0 0 #867# 0 100)
COMMENT     (LOGPEN 0 0 13408563) 1
COMMENT     (LOGFONT 0 0 0 0 400 0 0 0 0 3 2 1 18
COMMENT     "Georgia") 1 0.555556 0
COMMENT     "{\\i Bsa}AI (3473)" "@N (@S)" 5 0 0 0 -10
COMMENT     -1 -1 #1426#)) (CObjectList))
COMMENT     #1428=(CGroupWidget
COMMENT     (CWidget 5 (10 #43# 0) 0 1 0 0 Nil -1478 100)
COMMENT     (CObjectList
COMMENT     #1429=(CScratch
COMMENT     (CWidget 1 (1 #43# 1) 1 2 0 0 #875# 0 100)
COMMENT     (LOGPEN 0 0 10053171) 8 1 5.58781 1.9 0.05
COMMENT     1)
COMMENT     #1430=(CLabel
COMMENT     (CWidget 0 (0 0) 1 2 0 0 #867# 41484120 100)
COMMENT     (LOGPEN 0 0 13408563) 1
COMMENT     (LOGFONT 0 0 0 0 400 0 0 0 0 3 2 1 18
COMMENT     "Georgia") 1 0.555556 0
COMMENT     "{\\i Bsa}XI (622)" "@N (@S)" 5 0 0 0 -10
COMMENT     -1 -1 #1429#)
COMMENT     #1431=(CScratch
COMMENT     (CWidget 2 (1 #43# 2) 1 2 0 0 #875#
COMMENT     825512681 100) (LOGPEN 0 0 10053171) 8 1
COMMENT     5.0415 1.9 0.05 1)
COMMENT     #1432=(CLabel
COMMENT     (CWidget 0 (0 0) 1 2 0 0 #867# 41495040 100)
COMMENT     (LOGPEN 0 0 13408563) 1
COMMENT     (LOGFONT 0 0 0 0 400 0 0 0 0 3 2 1 18
COMMENT     "Georgia") 1 0.555556 0
COMMENT     "{\\i Bsa}XI (1117)" "@N (@S)" 5 0 0 0 -10
COMMENT     -1 -1 #1431#)
COMMENT     #1433=(CScratch
COMMENT     (CWidget 3 (1 #43# 3) 1 2 0 0 #875#
COMMENT     825514805 100) (LOGPEN 0 0 10053171) 8 1
COMMENT     4.54486 1.9 0.05 1)
COMMENT     #1434=(CLabel
COMMENT     (CWidget 0 (0 0) 1 2 0 0 #867# 0 100)
COMMENT     (LOGPEN 0 0 13408563) 1
COMMENT     (LOGFONT 0 0 0 0 400 0 0 0 0 3 2 1 18
COMMENT     "Georgia") 1 0.555556 0
COMMENT     "{\\i Bsa}XI (1567)" "@N (@S)" 5 0 0 0 -10
COMMENT     -1 -1 #1433#)
COMMENT     #1435=(CScratch
COMMENT     (CWidget 4 (1 #43# 4) 1 2 0 0 #875# 4766
COMMENT     100) (LOGPEN 0 0 10053171) 8 1 2.39825 1.9
COMMENT     0.05 1)
COMMENT     #1436=(CLabel
COMMENT     (CWidget 0 (0 0) 1 2 0 0 #867# 0 100)
COMMENT     (LOGPEN 0 0 13408563) 1
COMMENT     (LOGFONT 0 0 0 0 400 0 0 0 0 3 2 1 18
COMMENT     "Georgia") 1 0.555556 0
COMMENT     "{\\i Bsa}XI (3512)" "@N (@S)" 5 0 0 0 -10
COMMENT     -1 -1 #1435#)
COMMENT     #1437=(CScratch
COMMENT     (CWidget 5 (1 #43# 5) 1 2 0 0 #875# 0 100)
COMMENT     (LOGPEN 0 0 10053171) 8 1 0.0209695 1.9
COMMENT     0.05 1)
COMMENT     #1438=(CLabel
COMMENT     (CWidget 0 (0 0) 1 2 0 0 #867# 0 100)
COMMENT     (LOGPEN 0 0 13408563) 1
COMMENT     (LOGFONT 0 0 0 0 400 0 0 0 0 3 2 1 18
COMMENT     "Georgia") 1 0.555556 0
COMMENT     "{\\i Bsa}XI (5666)" "@N (@S)" 5 0 0 0 -10
COMMENT     -1 -1 #1437#)) (CObjectList))
COMMENT     #1439=(CGroupWidget
COMMENT     (CWidget 5 (10 #45# 0) 0 1 0 0 Nil 826794673 100)
COMMENT     (CObjectList
COMMENT     #1440=(CScratch
COMMENT     (CWidget 1 (1 #45# 1) 1 2 0 0 #875# 0 100)
COMMENT     (LOGPEN 0 0 10053171) 8 1 5.69597 1.9 0.05
COMMENT     1)
COMMENT     #1441=(CLabel
COMMENT     (CWidget 0 (0 0) 1 2 0 0 #867# 0 100)
COMMENT     (LOGPEN 0 0 13408563) 1
COMMENT     (LOGFONT 0 0 0 0 400 0 0 0 0 3 2 1 18
COMMENT     "Georgia") 1 0.555556 0
COMMENT     "{\\i Bse}YI (524)" "@N (@S)" 5 0 0 0 -10
COMMENT     -1 -1 #1440#)
COMMENT     #1442=(CScratch
COMMENT     (CWidget 2 (1 #45# 2) 1 2 0 0 #875#
COMMENT     825515773 100) (LOGPEN 0 0 10053171) 8 1
COMMENT     4.67509 1.9 0.05 1)
COMMENT     #1443=(CLabel
COMMENT     (CWidget 0 (0 0) 1 2 0 0 #867# 0 100)
COMMENT     (LOGPEN 0 0 13408563) 1
COMMENT     (LOGFONT 0 0 0 0 400 0 0 0 0 3 2 1 18
COMMENT     "Georgia") 1 0.555556 0
COMMENT     "{\\i Bse}YI (1449)" "@N (@S)" 5 0 0 0 -10
COMMENT     -1 -1 #1442#)
COMMENT     #1444=(CScratch
COMMENT     (CWidget 3 (1 #45# 3) 1 2 0 0 #875# 3686
COMMENT     100) (LOGPEN 0 0 10053171) 8 1 4.45436 1.9
COMMENT     0.05 1)
COMMENT     #1445=(CLabel
COMMENT     (CWidget 0 (0 0) 1 2 0 0 #867# 0 100)
COMMENT     (LOGPEN 0 0 13408563) 1
COMMENT     (LOGFONT 0 0 0 0 400 0 0 0 0 3 2 1 18
COMMENT     "Georgia") 1 0.555556 0
COMMENT     "{\\i Bse}YI (1649)" "@N (@S)" 5 0 0 0 -10
COMMENT     -1 -1 #1444#)
COMMENT     #1446=(CScratch
COMMENT     (CWidget 4 (1 #45# 4) 1 2 0 0 #875# 0 100)
COMMENT     (LOGPEN 0 0 10053171) 8 1 4.31419 1.9 0.05
COMMENT     1)
COMMENT     #1447=(CLabel
COMMENT     (CWidget 0 (0 0) 1 2 0 0 #867# 0 100)
COMMENT     (LOGPEN 0 0 13408563) 1
COMMENT     (LOGFONT 0 0 0 0 400 0 0 0 0 3 2 1 18
COMMENT     "Georgia") 1 0.555556 0
COMMENT     "{\\i Bse}YI (1776)" "@N (@S)" 5 0 0 0 -10
COMMENT     -1 -1 #1446#)
COMMENT     #1448=(CScratch
COMMENT     (CWidget 5 (1 #45# 5) 1 2 0 0 #875# 3626
COMMENT     100) (LOGPEN 0 0 10053171) 8 1 0.535274
COMMENT     1.9 0.05 1)
COMMENT     #1449=(CLabel
COMMENT     (CWidget 0 (0 0) 1 2 0 0 #867# 0 100)
COMMENT     (LOGPEN 0 0 13408563) 1
COMMENT     (LOGFONT 0 0 0 0 400 0 0 0 0 3 2 1 18
COMMENT     "Georgia") 1 0.555556 0
COMMENT     "{\\i Bse}YI (5200)" "@N (@S)" 5 0 0 0 -10
COMMENT     -1 -1 #1448#)) (CObjectList))
COMMENT     #1450=(CGroupWidget
COMMENT     (CWidget 5 (10 #76# 0) 0 1 0 0 Nil 0 100)
COMMENT     (CObjectList
COMMENT     #1451=(CScratch
COMMENT     (CWidget 1 (1 #76# 1) 1 2 0 0 #875# 4946
COMMENT     100) (LOGPEN 0 0 10053171) 8 1 4.40028 1.9
COMMENT     0.05 1)
COMMENT     #1452=(CLabel
COMMENT     (CWidget 0 (0 0) 1 2 0 0 #867# 0 100)
COMMENT     (LOGPEN 0 0 13408563) 1
COMMENT     (LOGFONT 0 0 0 0 400 0 0 0 0 3 2 1 18
COMMENT     "Georgia") 1 0.555556 0
COMMENT     "{\\i Dra}I (1698)" "@N (@S)" 5 0 0 0 -10
COMMENT     -1 -1 #1451#)
COMMENT     #1453=(CScratch
COMMENT     (CWidget 2 (1 #76# 2) 1 2 0 0 #875# 0 100)
COMMENT     (LOGPEN 0 0 10053171) 8 1 3.02843 1.9 0.05
COMMENT     1)
COMMENT     #1454=(CLabel
COMMENT     (CWidget 0 (0 0) 1 2 0 0 #867# 0 100)
COMMENT     (LOGPEN 0 0 13408563) 1
COMMENT     (LOGFONT 0 0 0 0 400 0 0 0 0 3 2 1 18
COMMENT     "Georgia") 1 0.555556 0
COMMENT     "{\\i Dra}I (2941)" "@N (@S)" 5 0 0 0 -10
COMMENT     -1 -1 #1453#)
COMMENT     #1455=(CScratch
COMMENT     (CWidget 3 (1 #76# 3) 1 2 0 0 #875# 0 100)
COMMENT     (LOGPEN 0 0 10053171) 8 1 1.81772 1.9 0.05
COMMENT     1)
COMMENT     #1456=(CLabel
COMMENT     (CWidget 0 (0 0) 1 2 0 0 #867# 0 100)
COMMENT     (LOGPEN 0 0 13408563) 1
COMMENT     (LOGFONT 0 0 0 0 400 0 0 0 0 3 2 1 18
COMMENT     "Georgia") 1 0.555556 0
COMMENT     "{\\i Dra}I (4038)" "@N (@S)" 5 0 0 0 -10
COMMENT     -1 -1 #1455#)
COMMENT     #1457=(CScratch
COMMENT     (CWidget 4 (1 #76# 4) 1 2 0 0 #875#
COMMENT     825514925 100) (LOGPEN 0 0 10053171) 8 1
COMMENT     1.05399 1.9 0.05 1)
COMMENT     #1458=(CLabel
COMMENT     (CWidget 0 (0 0) 1 2 0 0 #867# 0 100)
COMMENT     (LOGPEN 0 0 13408563) 1
COMMENT     (LOGFONT 0 0 0 0 400 0 0 0 0 3 2 1 18
COMMENT     "Georgia") 1 0.555556 0
COMMENT     "{\\i Dra}I (4730)" "@N (@S)" 5 0 0 0 -10
COMMENT     -1 -1 #1457#)
COMMENT     #1459=(CScratch
COMMENT     (CWidget 5 (1 #76# 5) 1 2 0 0 #875#
COMMENT     825514857 100) (LOGPEN 0 0 10053171) 8 1
COMMENT     1.03302 1.9 0.05 1)
COMMENT     #1460=(CLabel
COMMENT     (CWidget 0 (0 0) 1 2 0 0 #867# 1952540519
COMMENT     100) (LOGPEN 0 0 13408563) 1
COMMENT     (LOGFONT 0 0 0 0 400 0 0 0 0 3 2 1 18
COMMENT     "Georgia") 1 0.555556 0
COMMENT     "{\\i Dra}I (4749)" "@N (@S)" 5 0 0 0 -10
COMMENT     -1 -1 #1459#)) (CObjectList))
COMMENT     #1461=(CGroupWidget
COMMENT     (CWidget 5 (10 #99# 0) 0 1 0 0 Nil 58677792 100)
COMMENT     (CObjectList
COMMENT     #1462=(CScratch
COMMENT     (CWidget 1 (1 #99# 1) 1 2 0 0 #875# 0 100)
COMMENT     (LOGPEN 0 0 10053171) 8 1 5.41785 1.9 0.05
COMMENT     1)
COMMENT     #1463=(CLabel
COMMENT     (CWidget 0 (0 0) 1 2 0 0 #867# 0 100)
COMMENT     (LOGPEN 0 0 13408563) 1
COMMENT     (LOGFONT 0 0 0 0 400 0 0 0 0 3 2 1 18
COMMENT     "Georgia") 1 0.555556 0 "{\\i Msl}I (776)"
COMMENT     "@N (@S)" 5 0 0 0 -10 -1 -1 #1462#)
COMMENT     #1464=(CScratch
COMMENT     (CWidget 2 (1 #99# 2) 1 2 0 0 #875#
COMMENT     825513169 100) (LOGPEN 0 0 10053171) 8 1
COMMENT     5.03157 1.9 0.05 1)
COMMENT     #1465=(CLabel
COMMENT     (CWidget 0 (0 0) 1 2 0 0 #867# 0 100)
COMMENT     (LOGPEN 0 0 13408563) 1
COMMENT     (LOGFONT 0 0 0 0 400 0 0 0 0 3 2 1 18
COMMENT     "Georgia") 1 0.555556 0
COMMENT     "{\\i Msl}I (1126)" "@N (@S)" 5 0 0 0 -10
COMMENT     -1 -1 #1464#)
COMMENT     #1466=(CScratch
COMMENT     (CWidget 3 (1 #99# 3) 1 2 0 0 #875# 5186
COMMENT     100) (LOGPEN 0 0 10053171) 8 1 2.03073 1.9
COMMENT     0.05 1)
COMMENT     #1467=(CLabel
COMMENT     (CWidget 0 (0 0) 1 2 0 0 #867# 4 100)
COMMENT     (LOGPEN 0 0 13408563) 1
COMMENT     (LOGFONT 0 0 0 0 400 0 0 0 0 3 2 1 18
COMMENT     "Georgia") 1 0.555556 0
COMMENT     "{\\i Msl}I (3845)" "@N (@S)" 5 0 0 0 -10
COMMENT     -1 -1 #1466#)
COMMENT     #1468=(CScratch
COMMENT     (CWidget 4 (1 #99# 4) 1 2 0 0 #875# 3806
COMMENT     100) (LOGPEN 0 0 10053171) 8 1 1.63452 1.9
COMMENT     0.05 1)
COMMENT     #1469=(CLabel
COMMENT     (CWidget 0 (0 0) 1 2 0 0 #867# 775500576
COMMENT     100) (LOGPEN 0 0 13408563) 1
COMMENT     (LOGFONT 0 0 0 0 400 0 0 0 0 3 2 1 18
COMMENT     "Georgia") 1 0.555556 0
COMMENT     "{\\i Msl}I (4204)" "@N (@S)" 5 0 0 0 -10
COMMENT     -1 -1 #1468#)
COMMENT     #1470=(CScratch
COMMENT     (CWidget 5 (1 #99# 5) 1 2 0 0 #875# 0 100)
COMMENT     (LOGPEN 0 0 10053171) 8 1 1.45903 1.9 0.05
COMMENT     1)
COMMENT     #1471=(CLabel
COMMENT     (CWidget 0 (0 0) 1 2 0 0 #867# 41486340 100)
COMMENT     (LOGPEN 0 0 13408563) 1
COMMENT     (LOGFONT 0 0 0 0 400 0 0 0 0 3 2 1 18
COMMENT     "Georgia") 1 0.555556 0
COMMENT     "{\\i Msl}I (4363)" "@N (@S)" 5 0 0 0 -10
COMMENT     -1 -1 #1470#)) (CObjectList))
COMMENT     #1472=(CGroupWidget
COMMENT     (CWidget 5 (10 #137# 0) 0 1 0 0 Nil 268632261 100)
COMMENT     (CObjectList
COMMENT     #1473=(CScratch
COMMENT     (CWidget 1 (1 #137# 1) 1 2 0 0 #875# 0 100)
COMMENT     (LOGPEN 0 0 10053171) 8 1 6.24008 1.9 0.05
COMMENT     1)
COMMENT     #1474=(CLabel
COMMENT     (CWidget 0 (0 0) 1 2 0 0 #867# 0 100)
COMMENT     (LOGPEN 0 0 13408563) 1
COMMENT     (LOGFONT 0 0 0 0 400 0 0 0 0 3 2 1 18
COMMENT     "Georgia") 1 0.555556 0 "{\\i Sma}I (31)"
COMMENT     "@N (@S)" 5 0 0 0 -10 -1 -1 #1473#)
COMMENT     #1475=(CScratch
COMMENT     (CWidget 2 (1 #137# 2) 1 2 0 0 #875#
COMMENT     825512801 100) (LOGPEN 0 0 10053171) 8 1
COMMENT     6.22794 1.9 0.05 1)
COMMENT     #1476=(CLabel
COMMENT     (CWidget 0 (0 0) 1 2 0 0 #867# 2082603150
COMMENT     100) (LOGPEN 0 0 13408563) 1
COMMENT     (LOGFONT 0 0 0 0 400 0 0 0 0 3 2 1 18
COMMENT     "Georgia") 1 0.555556 0 "{\\i Sma}I (42)"
COMMENT     "@N (@S)" 5 0 0 0 -10 -1 -1 #1475#)
COMMENT     #1477=(CScratch
COMMENT     (CWidget 3 (1 #137# 3) 1 2 0 0 #875# 6866
COMMENT     100) (LOGPEN 0 0 10053171) 8 1 3.25799 1.9
COMMENT     0.05 1)
COMMENT     #1478=(CLabel
COMMENT     (CWidget 0 (0 0) 1 2 0 0 #867# 14642 100)
COMMENT     (LOGPEN 0 0 13408563) 1
COMMENT     (LOGFONT 0 0 0 0 400 0 0 0 0 3 2 1 18
COMMENT     "Georgia") 1 0.555556 0
COMMENT     "{\\i Sma}I (2733)" "@N (@S)" 5 0 0 0 -10
COMMENT     -1 -1 #1477#)
COMMENT     #1479=(CScratch
COMMENT     (CWidget 4 (1 #137# 4) 1 2 0 0 #875#
COMMENT     825512149 100) (LOGPEN 0 0 10053171) 8 1
COMMENT     2.82095 1.9 0.05 1)
COMMENT     #1480=(CLabel
COMMENT     (CWidget 0 (0 0) 1 2 0 0 #867# 1281585729
COMMENT     100) (LOGPEN 0 0 13408563) 1
COMMENT     (LOGFONT 0 0 0 0 400 0 0 0 0 3 2 1 18
COMMENT     "Georgia") 1 0.555556 0
COMMENT     "{\\i Sma}I (3129)" "@N (@S)" 5 0 0 0 -10
COMMENT     -1 -1 #1479#)
COMMENT     #1481=(CScratch
COMMENT     (CWidget 5 (1 #137# 5) 1 2 0 0 #875# 6206
COMMENT     100) (LOGPEN 0 0 10053171) 8 1 2.80881 1.9
COMMENT     0.05 1)
COMMENT     #1482=(CLabel
COMMENT     (CWidget 0 (0 0) 1 2 0 0 #867# 826795051
COMMENT     100) (LOGPEN 0 0 13408563) 1
COMMENT     (LOGFONT 0 0 0 0 400 0 0 0 0 3 2 1 18
COMMENT     "Georgia") 1 0.555556 0
COMMENT     "{\\i Sma}I (3140)" "@N (@S)" 5 0 0 0 -10
COMMENT     -1 -1 #1481#)) (CObjectList))
COMMENT     #1483=(CGroupWidget
COMMENT     (CWidget 5 (10 #151# 0) 0 1 0 0 Nil 268632345 100)
COMMENT     (CObjectList
COMMENT     #1484=(CScratch
COMMENT     (CWidget 1 (1 #151# 1) 1 2 0 0 #875# 1706
COMMENT     100) (LOGPEN 0 0 10053171) 8 1 6.24228 1.9
COMMENT     0.05 1)
COMMENT     #1485=(CLabel
COMMENT     (CWidget 0 (0 0) 1 2 0 0 #867# 858673989
COMMENT     100) (LOGPEN 0 0 13408563) 1
COMMENT     (LOGFONT 0 0 0 0 400 0 0 0 0 3 2 1 18
COMMENT     "Georgia") 1 0.555556 0 "{\\i Xma}I (29)"
COMMENT     "@N (@S)" 5 0 0 0 -10 -1 -1 #1484#)
COMMENT     #1486=(CScratch
COMMENT     (CWidget 2 (1 #151# 2) 1 2 0 0 #875# 1586
COMMENT     100) (LOGPEN 0 0 10053171) 8 1 6.23014 1.9
COMMENT     0.05 1)
COMMENT     #1487=(CLabel
COMMENT     (CWidget 0 (0 0) 1 2 0 0 #867# 2082603032
COMMENT     100) (LOGPEN 0 0 13408563) 1
COMMENT     (LOGFONT 0 0 0 0 400 0 0 0 0 3 2 1 18
COMMENT     "Georgia") 1 0.555556 0 "{\\i Xma}I (40)"
COMMENT     "@N (@S)" 5 0 0 0 -10 -1 -1 #1486#)
COMMENT     #1488=(CScratch
COMMENT     (CWidget 3 (1 #151# 3) 1 2 0 0 #875#
COMMENT     825509449 100) (LOGPEN 0 0 10053171) 8 1
COMMENT     3.2602 1.9 0.05 1)
COMMENT     #1489=(CLabel
COMMENT     (CWidget 0 (0 0) 1 2 0 0 #867# 1327511345
COMMENT     100) (LOGPEN 0 0 13408563) 1
COMMENT     (LOGFONT 0 0 0 0 400 0 0 0 0 3 2 1 18
COMMENT     "Georgia") 1 0.555556 0
COMMENT     "{\\i Xma}I (2731)" "@N (@S)" 5 0 0 0 -10
COMMENT     -1 -1 #1488#)
COMMENT     #1490=(CScratch
COMMENT     (CWidget 4 (1 #151# 4) 1 2 0 0 #875# 1466
COMMENT     100) (LOGPEN 0 0 10053171) 8 1 2.82315 1.9
COMMENT     0.05 1)
COMMENT     #1491=(CLabel
COMMENT     (CWidget 0 (0 0) 1 2 0 0 #867# 58 100)
COMMENT     (LOGPEN 0 0 13408563) 1
COMMENT     (LOGFONT 0 0 0 0 400 0 0 0 0 3 2 1 18
COMMENT     "Georgia") 1 0.555556 0
COMMENT     "{\\i Xma}I (3127)" "@N (@S)" 5 0 0 0 -10
COMMENT     -1 -1 #1490#)
COMMENT     #1492=(CScratch
COMMENT     (CWidget 5 (1 #151# 5) 1 2 0 0 #875# 0 100)
COMMENT     (LOGPEN 0 0 10053171) 8 1 2.81101 1.9 0.05
COMMENT     1)
COMMENT     #1493=(CLabel
COMMENT     (CWidget 0 (0 0) 1 2 0 0 #867# 1378693941
COMMENT     100) (LOGPEN 0 0 13408563) 1
COMMENT     (LOGFONT 0 0 0 0 400 0 0 0 0 3 2 1 18
COMMENT     "Georgia") 1 0.555556 0
COMMENT     "{\\i Xma}I (3138)" "@N (@S)" 5 0 0 0 -10
COMMENT     -1 -1 #1492#)) (CObjectList))
COMMENT     #1494=(CGroupWidget
COMMENT     (CWidget 6 (10 #48# 0) 0 1 0 0 Nil 1751607666 100)
COMMENT     (CObjectList
COMMENT     #1495=(CScratch
COMMENT     (CWidget 1 (1 #48# 1) 1 2 0 0 #875# 0 100)
COMMENT     (LOGPEN 0 0 10053171) 8 1 5.25341 1.9 0.05
COMMENT     1)
COMMENT     #1496=(CLabel
COMMENT     (CWidget 0 (0 0) 1 2 0 0 #867# 827718130
COMMENT     100) (LOGPEN 0 0 13408563) 1
COMMENT     (LOGFONT 0 0 0 0 400 0 0 0 0 3 2 1 18
COMMENT     "Georgia") 1 0.555556 0
COMMENT     "{\\i Bsi}HKAI (925)" "@N (@S)" 5 0 0 0 -10
COMMENT     -1 -1 #1495#)
COMMENT     #1497=(CScratch
COMMENT     (CWidget 2 (1 #48# 2) 1 2 0 0 #875# 0 100)
COMMENT     (LOGPEN 0 0 10053171) 8 1 4.86823 1.9 0.05
COMMENT     1)
COMMENT     #1498=(CLabel
COMMENT     (CWidget 0 (0 0) 1 2 0 0 #867# 827717910
COMMENT     100) (LOGPEN 0 0 13408563) 1
COMMENT     (LOGFONT 0 0 0 0 400 0 0 0 0 3 2 1 18
COMMENT     "Georgia") 1 0.555556 0
COMMENT     "{\\i Bsi}HKAI (1274)" "@N (@S)" 5 0 0 0
COMMENT     -10 -1 -1 #1497#)
COMMENT     #1499=(CScratch
COMMENT     (CWidget 3 (1 #48# 3) 1 2 0 0 #875#
COMMENT     825508601 100) (LOGPEN 0 0 10053171) 8 1
COMMENT     3.69725 1.9 0.05 1)
COMMENT     #1500=(CLabel
COMMENT     (CWidget 0 (0 0) 1 2 0 0 #867# 827717946
COMMENT     100) (LOGPEN 0 0 13408563) 1
COMMENT     (LOGFONT 0 0 0 0 400 0 0 0 0 3 2 1 18
COMMENT     "Georgia") 1 0.555556 0
COMMENT     "{\\i Bsi}HKAI (2335)" "@N (@S)" 5 0 0 0
COMMENT     -10 -1 -1 #1499#)
COMMENT     #1501=(CScratch
COMMENT     (CWidget 4 (1 #48# 4) 1 2 0 0 #875# 2666
COMMENT     100) (LOGPEN 0 0 10053171) 8 1 1.91705 1.9
COMMENT     0.05 1)
COMMENT     #1502=(CLabel
COMMENT     (CWidget 0 (0 0) 1 2 0 0 #867# 827717982
COMMENT     100) (LOGPEN 0 0 13408563) 1
COMMENT     (LOGFONT 0 0 0 0 400 0 0 0 0 3 2 1 18
COMMENT     "Georgia") 1 0.555556 0
COMMENT     "{\\i Bsi}HKAI (3948)" "@N (@S)" 5 0 0 0
COMMENT     -10 -1 -1 #1501#)
COMMENT     #1503=(CScratch
COMMENT     (CWidget 5 (1 #48# 5) 1 2 0 0 #875# 0 100)
COMMENT     (LOGPEN 0 0 10053171) 8 1 1.82324 1.9 0.05
COMMENT     1)
COMMENT     #1504=(CLabel
COMMENT     (CWidget 0 (0 0) 1 2 0 0 #867# 827717986
COMMENT     100) (LOGPEN 0 0 13408563) 1
COMMENT     (LOGFONT 0 0 0 0 400 0 0 0 0 3 2 1 18
COMMENT     "Georgia") 1 0.555556 0
COMMENT     "{\\i Bsi}HKAI (4033)" "@N (@S)" 5 0 0 0
COMMENT     -10 -1 -1 #1503#)
COMMENT     #1505=(CScratch
COMMENT     (CWidget 6 (1 #48# 6) 1 2 0 0 #875# 0 100)
COMMENT     (LOGPEN 0 0 10053171) 8 1 0.541895 1.9 0.05
COMMENT     1)
COMMENT     #1506=(CLabel
COMMENT     (CWidget 0 (0 0) 1 2 0 0 #867# 827717798
COMMENT     100) (LOGPEN 0 0 13408563) 1
COMMENT     (LOGFONT 0 0 0 0 400 0 0 0 0 3 2 1 18
COMMENT     "Georgia") 1 0.555556 0
COMMENT     "{\\i Bsi}HKAI (5194)" "@N (@S)" 5 0 0 0
COMMENT     -10 -1 -1 #1505#)) (CObjectList))
COMMENT     #1507=(CGroupWidget
COMMENT     (CWidget 6 (10 #70# 0) 0 1 0 0 Nil 268632186 100)
COMMENT     (CObjectList
COMMENT     #1508=(CScratch
COMMENT     (CWidget 1 (1 #70# 1) 1 2 0 0 #875# 2366
COMMENT     100) (LOGPEN 0 0 10053171) 8 1 5.84717 1.9
COMMENT     0.05 1)
COMMENT     #1509=(CLabel
COMMENT     (CWidget 0 (0 0) 1 2 0 0 #867# 0 100)
COMMENT     (LOGPEN 0 0 13408563) 1
COMMENT     (LOGFONT 0 0 0 0 400 0 0 0 0 3 2 1 18
COMMENT     "Georgia") 1 0.555556 0 "{\\i Btg}I (387)"
COMMENT     "@N (@S)" 5 0 0 0 -10 -1 -1 #1508#)
COMMENT     #1510=(CScratch
COMMENT     (CWidget 2 (1 #70# 2) 1 2 0 0 #875# 0 100)
COMMENT     (LOGPEN 0 0 10053171) 8 1 5.24899 1.9 0.05
COMMENT     1)
COMMENT     #1511=(CLabel
COMMENT     (CWidget 0 (0 0) 1 2 0 0 #867# 0 100)
COMMENT     (LOGPEN 0 0 13408563) 1
COMMENT     (LOGFONT 0 0 0 0 400 0 0 0 0 3 2 1 18
COMMENT     "Georgia") 1 0.555556 0 "{\\i Btg}I (929)"
COMMENT     "@N (@S)" 5 0 0 0 -10 -1 -1 #1510#)
COMMENT     #1512=(CScratch
COMMENT     (CWidget 3 (1 #70# 3) 1 2 0 0 #875# 1886
COMMENT     100) (LOGPEN 0 0 10053171) 8 1 4.46098 1.9
COMMENT     0.05 1)
COMMENT     #1513=(CLabel
COMMENT     (CWidget 0 (0 0) 1 2 0 0 #867# 0 100)
COMMENT     (LOGPEN 0 0 13408563) 1
COMMENT     (LOGFONT 0 0 0 0 400 0 0 0 0 3 2 1 18
COMMENT     "Georgia") 1 0.555556 0
COMMENT     "{\\i Btg}I (1643)" "@N (@S)" 5 0 0 0 -10
COMMENT     -1 -1 #1512#)
COMMENT     #1514=(CScratch
COMMENT     (CWidget 4 (1 #70# 4) 1 2 0 0 #875# 0 100)
COMMENT     (LOGPEN 0 0 10053171) 8 1 3.59682 1.9 0.05
COMMENT     1)
COMMENT     #1515=(CLabel
COMMENT     (CWidget 0 (0 0) 1 2 0 0 #867# 0 100)
COMMENT     (LOGPEN 0 0 13408563) 1
COMMENT     (LOGFONT 0 0 0 0 400 0 0 0 0 3 2 1 18
COMMENT     "Georgia") 1 0.555556 0
COMMENT     "{\\i Btg}I (2426)" "@N (@S)" 5 0 0 0 -10
COMMENT     -1 -1 #1514#)
COMMENT     #1516=(CScratch
COMMENT     (CWidget 5 (1 #70# 5) 1 2 0 0 #875# 0 100)
COMMENT     (LOGPEN 0 0 10053171) 8 1 3.51735 1.9 0.05
COMMENT     1)
COMMENT     #1517=(CLabel
COMMENT     (CWidget 0 (0 0) 1 2 0 0 #867# 0 100)
COMMENT     (LOGPEN 0 0 13408563) 1
COMMENT     (LOGFONT 0 0 0 0 400 0 0 0 0 3 2 1 18
COMMENT     "Georgia") 1 0.555556 0
COMMENT     "{\\i Btg}I (2498)" "@N (@S)" 5 0 0 0 -10
COMMENT     -1 -1 #1516#)
COMMENT     #1518=(CScratch
COMMENT     (CWidget 6 (1 #70# 6) 1 2 0 0 #875#
COMMENT     825509809 100) (LOGPEN 0 0 10053171) 8 1
COMMENT     3.3805 1.9 0.05 1)
COMMENT     #1519=(CLabel
COMMENT     (CWidget 0 (0 0) 1 2 0 0 #867# 0 100)
COMMENT     (LOGPEN 0 0 13408563) 1
COMMENT     (LOGFONT 0 0 0 0 400 0 0 0 0 3 2 1 18
COMMENT     "Georgia") 1 0.555556 0
COMMENT     "{\\i Btg}I (2622)" "@N (@S)" 5 0 0 0 -10
COMMENT     -1 -1 #1518#)) (CObjectList))
COMMENT     #1520=(CGroupWidget
COMMENT     (CWidget 6 (10 #138# 0) 0 1 0 0 Nil 812810634 100)
COMMENT     (CObjectList
COMMENT     #1521=(CScratch
COMMENT     (CWidget 1 (1 #138# 1) 1 2 0 0 #875#
COMMENT     825512029 100) (LOGPEN 0 0 10053171) 8 1
COMMENT     5.48186 1.9 0.05 1)
COMMENT     #1522=(CLabel
COMMENT     (CWidget 0 (0 0) 1 2 0 0 #867# 1717972566
COMMENT     100) (LOGPEN 0 0 13408563) 1
COMMENT     (LOGFONT 0 0 0 0 400 0 0 0 0 3 2 1 18
COMMENT     "Georgia") 1 0.555556 0 "{\\i Sml}I (718)"
COMMENT     "@N (@S)" 5 0 0 0 -10 -1 -1 #1521#)
COMMENT     #1523=(CScratch
COMMENT     (CWidget 2 (1 #138# 2) 1 2 0 0 #875# 6086
COMMENT     100) (LOGPEN 0 0 10053171) 8 1 5.20705 1.9
COMMENT     0.05 1)
COMMENT     #1524=(CLabel
COMMENT     (CWidget 0 (0 0) 1 2 0 0 #867# 2082603340
COMMENT     100) (LOGPEN 0 0 13408563) 1
COMMENT     (LOGFONT 0 0 0 0 400 0 0 0 0 3 2 1 18
COMMENT     "Georgia") 1 0.555556 0 "{\\i Sml}I (967)"
COMMENT     "@N (@S)" 5 0 0 0 -10 -1 -1 #1523#)
COMMENT     #1525=(CScratch
COMMENT     (CWidget 3 (1 #138# 3) 1 2 0 0 #875#
COMMENT     825513889 100) (LOGPEN 0 0 10053171) 8 1
COMMENT     1.86959 1.9 0.05 1)
COMMENT     #1526=(CLabel
COMMENT     (CWidget 0 (0 0) 1 2 0 0 #867# 1867327520
COMMENT     100) (LOGPEN 0 0 13408563) 1
COMMENT     (LOGFONT 0 0 0 0 400 0 0 0 0 3 2 1 18
COMMENT     "Georgia") 1 0.555556 0
COMMENT     "{\\i Sml}I (3991)" "@N (@S)" 5 0 0 0 -10
COMMENT     -1 -1 #1525#)
COMMENT     #1527=(CScratch
COMMENT     (CWidget 4 (1 #138# 4) 1 2 0 0 #875# 0 100)
COMMENT     (LOGPEN 0 0 10053171) 8 1 0.911621 1.9 0.05
COMMENT     1)
COMMENT     #1528=(CLabel
COMMENT     (CWidget 0 (0 0) 1 2 0 0 #867# 63 100)
COMMENT     (LOGPEN 0 0 13408563) 1
COMMENT     (LOGFONT 0 0 0 0 400 0 0 0 0 3 2 1 18
COMMENT     "Georgia") 1 0.555556 0
COMMENT     "{\\i Sml}I (4859)" "@N (@S)" 5 0 0 0 -10
COMMENT     -1 -1 #1527#)
COMMENT     #1529=(CScratch
COMMENT     (CWidget 5 (1 #138# 5) 1 2 0 0 #875#
COMMENT     825513769 100) (LOGPEN 0 0 10053171) 8 1
COMMENT     0.605908 1.9 0.05 1)
COMMENT     #1530=(CLabel
COMMENT     (CWidget 0 (0 0) 1 2 0 0 #867# 774911790
COMMENT     100) (LOGPEN 0 0 13408563) 1
COMMENT     (LOGFONT 0 0 0 0 400 0 0 0 0 3 2 1 18
COMMENT     "Georgia") 1 0.555556 0
COMMENT     "{\\i Sml}I (5136)" "@N (@S)" 5 0 0 0 -10
COMMENT     -1 -1 #1529#)
COMMENT     #1531=(CScratch
COMMENT     (CWidget 6 (1 #138# 6) 1 2 0 0 #875# 5786
COMMENT     100) (LOGPEN 0 0 10053171) 8 1 0.316749
COMMENT     1.9 0.05 1)
COMMENT     #1532=(CLabel
COMMENT     (CWidget 0 (0 0) 1 2 0 0 #867# 775436594
COMMENT     100) (LOGPEN 0 0 13408563) 1
COMMENT     (LOGFONT 0 0 0 0 400 0 0 0 0 3 2 1 18
COMMENT     "Georgia") 1 0.555556 0
COMMENT     "{\\i Sml}I (5398)" "@N (@S)" 5 0 0 0 -10
COMMENT     -1 -1 #1531#)) (CObjectList))
COMMENT     #1533=(CGroupWidget
COMMENT     (CWidget 7 (10 #18# 0) 0 1 0 0 Nil 41 100)
COMMENT     (CObjectList
COMMENT     #1534=(CScratch
COMMENT     (CWidget 1 (1 #18# 1) 1 2 0 0 #875# 4286
COMMENT     100) (LOGPEN 0 0 10053171) 8 1 6.24228 1.9
COMMENT     0.05 1)
COMMENT     #1535=(CLabel
COMMENT     (CWidget 0 (0 0) 1 2 0 0 #867# 0 100)
COMMENT     (LOGPEN 0 0 13408563) 1
COMMENT     (LOGFONT 0 0 0 0 400 0 0 0 0 3 2 1 18
COMMENT     "Georgia") 1 0.555556 0 "{\\i Ava}I (29)"
COMMENT     "@N (@S)" 5 0 0 0 -10 -1 -1 #1534#)
COMMENT     #1536=(CScratch
COMMENT     (CWidget 2 (1 #18# 2) 1 2 0 0 #875# 0 100)
COMMENT     (LOGPEN 0 0 10053171) 8 1 6.23014 1.9 0.05
COMMENT     1)
COMMENT     #1537=(CLabel
COMMENT     (CWidget 0 (0 0) 1 2 0 0 #867# 41703244 100)
COMMENT     (LOGPEN 0 0 13408563) 1
COMMENT     (LOGFONT 0 0 0 0 400 0 0 0 0 3 2 1 18
COMMENT     "Georgia") 1 0.555556 0 "{\\i Ava}I (40)"
COMMENT     "@N (@S)" 5 0 0 0 -10 -1 -1 #1536#)
COMMENT     #1538=(CScratch
COMMENT     (CWidget 3 (1 #18# 3) 1 2 0 0 #875# 0 100)
COMMENT     (LOGPEN 0 0 10053171) 8 1 5.22361 1.9 0.05
COMMENT     1)
COMMENT     #1539=(CLabel
COMMENT     (CWidget 0 (0 0) 1 2 0 0 #867# 0 100)
COMMENT     (LOGPEN 0 0 13408563) 1
COMMENT     (LOGFONT 0 0 0 0 400 0 0 0 0 3 2 1 18
COMMENT     "Georgia") 1 0.555556 0 "{\\i Ava}I (952)"
COMMENT     "@N (@S)" 5 0 0 0 -10 -1 -1 #1538#)
COMMENT     #1540=(CScratch
COMMENT     (CWidget 4 (1 #18# 4) 1 2 0 0 #875#
COMMENT     825514257 100) (LOGPEN 0 0 10053171) 8 1
COMMENT     4.63425 1.9 0.05 1)
COMMENT     #1541=(CLabel
COMMENT     (CWidget 0 (0 0) 1 2 0 0 #867# 0 100)
COMMENT     (LOGPEN 0 0 13408563) 1
COMMENT     (LOGFONT 0 0 0 0 400 0 0 0 0 3 2 1 18
COMMENT     "Georgia") 1 0.555556 0
COMMENT     "{\\i Ava}I (1486)" "@N (@S)" 5 0 0 0 -10
COMMENT     -1 -1 #1540#)
COMMENT     #1542=(CScratch
COMMENT     (CWidget 5 (1 #18# 5) 1 2 0 0 #875# 4226
COMMENT     100) (LOGPEN 0 0 10053171) 8 1 3.2602 1.9
COMMENT     0.05 1)
COMMENT     #1543=(CLabel
COMMENT     (CWidget 0 (0 0) 1 2 0 0 #867# 0 100)
COMMENT     (LOGPEN 0 0 13408563) 1
COMMENT     (LOGFONT 0 0 0 0 400 0 0 0 0 3 2 1 18
COMMENT     "Georgia") 1 0.555556 0
COMMENT     "{\\i Ava}I (2731)" "@N (@S)" 5 0 0 0 -10
COMMENT     -1 -1 #1542#)
COMMENT     #1544=(CScratch
COMMENT     (CWidget 6 (1 #18# 6) 1 2 0 0 #875# 0 100)
COMMENT     (LOGPEN 0 0 10053171) 8 1 2.82315 1.9 0.05
COMMENT     1)
COMMENT     #1545=(CLabel
COMMENT     (CWidget 0 (0 0) 1 2 0 0 #867# 0 100)
COMMENT     (LOGPEN 0 0 13408563) 1
COMMENT     (LOGFONT 0 0 0 0 400 0 0 0 0 3 2 1 18
COMMENT     "Georgia") 1 0.555556 0
COMMENT     "{\\i Ava}I (3127)" "@N (@S)" 5 0 0 0 -10
COMMENT     -1 -1 #1544#)
COMMENT     #1546=(CScratch
COMMENT     (CWidget 7 (1 #18# 7) 1 2 0 0 #875# 0 100)
COMMENT     (LOGPEN 0 0 10053171) 8 1 2.81101 1.9 0.05
COMMENT     1)
COMMENT     #1547=(CLabel
COMMENT     (CWidget 0 (0 0) 1 2 0 0 #867# 0 100)
COMMENT     (LOGPEN 0 0 13408563) 1
COMMENT     (LOGFONT 0 0 0 0 400 0 0 0 0 3 2 1 18
COMMENT     "Georgia") 1 0.555556 0
COMMENT     "{\\i Ava}I (3138)" "@N (@S)" 5 0 0 0 -10
COMMENT     -1 -1 #1546#)) (CObjectList))
COMMENT     #1548=(CGroupWidget
COMMENT     (CWidget 7 (10 #22# 0) 0 1 0 0 Nil 1448291894 100)
COMMENT     (CObjectList
COMMENT     #1549=(CScratch
COMMENT     (CWidget 1 (1 #22# 1) 1 2 0 0 #875# 4166
COMMENT     100) (LOGPEN 0 0 10053171) 8 1 5.99617 1.9
COMMENT     0.05 1)
COMMENT     #1550=(CLabel
COMMENT     (CWidget 0 (0 0) 1 2 0 0 #867# 393 100)
COMMENT     (LOGPEN 0 0 13408563) 1
COMMENT     (LOGFONT 0 0 0 0 400 0 0 0 0 3 2 1 18
COMMENT     "Georgia") 1 0.555556 0 "{\\i Ban}I (252)"
COMMENT     "@N (@S)" 5 0 0 0 -10 -1 -1 #1549#)
COMMENT     #1551=(CScratch
COMMENT     (CWidget 2 (1 #22# 2) 1 2 0 0 #875# 0 100)
COMMENT     (LOGPEN 0 0 10053171) 8 1 5.62534 1.9 0.05
COMMENT     1)
COMMENT     #1552=(CLabel
COMMENT     (CWidget 0 (0 0) 1 2 0 0 #867# 41705060 100)
COMMENT     (LOGPEN 0 0 13408563) 1
COMMENT     (LOGFONT 0 0 0 0 400 0 0 0 0 3 2 1 18
COMMENT     "Georgia") 1 0.555556 0 "{\\i Ban}I (588)"
COMMENT     "@N (@S)" 5 0 0 0 -10 -1 -1 #1551#)
COMMENT     #1553=(CScratch
COMMENT     (CWidget 3 (1 #22# 3) 1 2 0 0 #875# 0 100)
COMMENT     (LOGPEN 0 0 10053171) 8 1 5.21367 1.9 0.05
COMMENT     1)
COMMENT     #1554=(CLabel
COMMENT     (CWidget 0 (0 0) 1 2 0 0 #867# 41705284 100)
COMMENT     (LOGPEN 0 0 13408563) 1
COMMENT     (LOGFONT 0 0 0 0 400 0 0 0 0 3 2 1 18
COMMENT     "Georgia") 1 0.555556 0 "{\\i Ban}I (961)"
COMMENT     "@N (@S)" 5 0 0 0 -10 -1 -1 #1553#)
COMMENT     #1555=(CScratch
COMMENT     (CWidget 4 (1 #22# 4) 1 2 0 0 #875# 0 100)
COMMENT     (LOGPEN 0 0 10053171) 8 1 5.09448 1.9 0.05
COMMENT     1)
COMMENT     #1556=(CLabel
COMMENT     (CWidget 0 (0 0) 1 2 0 0 #867# 0 100)
COMMENT     (LOGPEN 0 0 13408563) 1
COMMENT     (LOGFONT 0 0 0 0 400 0 0 0 0 3 2 1 18
COMMENT     "Georgia") 1 0.555556 0
COMMENT     "{\\i Ban}I (1069)" "@N (@S)" 5 0 0 0 -10
COMMENT     -1 -1 #1555#)
COMMENT     #1557=(CScratch
COMMENT     (CWidget 5 (1 #22# 5) 1 2 0 0 #875#
COMMENT     825512269 100) (LOGPEN 0 0 10053171) 8 1
COMMENT     4.50844 1.9 0.05 1)
COMMENT     #1558=(CLabel
COMMENT     (CWidget 0 (0 0) 1 2 0 0 #867# 0 100)
COMMENT     (LOGPEN 0 0 13408563) 1
COMMENT     (LOGFONT 0 0 0 0 400 0 0 0 0 3 2 1 18
COMMENT     "Georgia") 1 0.555556 0
COMMENT     "{\\i Ban}I (1600)" "@N (@S)" 5 0 0 0 -10
COMMENT     -1 -1 #1557#)
COMMENT     #1559=(CScratch
COMMENT     (CWidget 6 (1 #22# 6) 1 2 0 0 #875# 6326
COMMENT     100) (LOGPEN 0 0 10053171) 8 1 2.48654 1.9
COMMENT     0.05 1)
COMMENT     #1560=(CLabel
COMMENT     (CWidget 0 (0 0) 1 2 0 0 #867# 0 100)
COMMENT     (LOGPEN 0 0 13408563) 1
COMMENT     (LOGFONT 0 0 0 0 400 0 0 0 0 3 2 1 18
COMMENT     "Georgia") 1 0.555556 0
COMMENT     "{\\i Ban}I (3432)" "@N (@S)" 5 0 0 0 -10
COMMENT     -1 -1 #1559#)
COMMENT     #1561=(CScratch
COMMENT     (CWidget 7 (1 #22# 7) 1 2 0 0 #875# 0 100)
COMMENT     (LOGPEN 0 0 10053171) 8 1 1.12794 1.9 0.05
COMMENT     1)
COMMENT     #1562=(CLabel
COMMENT     (CWidget 0 (0 0) 1 2 0 0 #867# 0 100)
COMMENT     (LOGPEN 0 0 13408563) 1
COMMENT     (LOGFONT 0 0 0 0 400 0 0 0 0 3 2 1 18
COMMENT     "Georgia") 1 0.555556 0
COMMENT     "{\\i Ban}I (4663)" "@N (@S)" 5 0 0 0 -10
COMMENT     -1 -1 #1561#)) (CObjectList))
COMMENT     #1563=(CGroupWidget
COMMENT     (CWidget 7 (10 #44# 0) 0 1 0 0 Nil 1734439494 100)
COMMENT     (CObjectList
COMMENT     #1564=(CScratch
COMMENT     (CWidget 1 (1 #44# 1) 1 2 0 0 #875# 0 100)
COMMENT     (LOGPEN 0 0 10053171) 8 1 5.56133 1.9 0.05
COMMENT     1)
COMMENT     #1565=(CLabel
COMMENT     (CWidget 0 (0 0) 1 2 0 0 #867# 0 100)
COMMENT     (LOGPEN 0 0 13408563) 1
COMMENT     (LOGFONT 0 0 0 0 400 0 0 0 0 3 2 1 18
COMMENT     "Georgia") 1 0.555556 0
COMMENT     "{\\i Bse}RI (646)" "@N (@S)" 5 0 0 0 -10
COMMENT     -1 -1 #1564#)
COMMENT     #1566=(CScratch
COMMENT     (CWidget 2 (1 #44# 2) 1 2 0 0 #875#
COMMENT     825514737 100) (LOGPEN 0 0 10053171) 8 1
COMMENT     5.42778 1.9 0.05 1)
COMMENT     #1567=(CLabel
COMMENT     (CWidget 0 (0 0) 1 2 0 0 #867# 1179075886
COMMENT     100) (LOGPEN 0 0 13408563) 1
COMMENT     (LOGFONT 0 0 0 0 400 0 0 0 0 3 2 1 18
COMMENT     "Georgia") 1 0.555556 0
COMMENT     "{\\i Bse}RI (767)" "@N (@S)" 5 0 0 0 -10
COMMENT     -1 -1 #1566#)
COMMENT     #1568=(CScratch
COMMENT     (CWidget 3 (1 #44# 3) 1 2 0 0 #875# 4706
COMMENT     100) (LOGPEN 0 0 10053171) 8 1 4.90575 1.9
COMMENT     0.05 1)
COMMENT     #1569=(CLabel
COMMENT     (CWidget 0 (0 0) 1 2 0 0 #867# 37 100)
COMMENT     (LOGPEN 0 0 13408563) 1
COMMENT     (LOGFONT 0 0 0 0 400 0 0 0 0 3 2 1 18
COMMENT     "Georgia") 1 0.555556 0
COMMENT     "{\\i Bse}RI (1240)" "@N (@S)" 5 0 0 0 -10
COMMENT     -1 -1 #1568#)
COMMENT     #1570=(CScratch
COMMENT     (CWidget 4 (1 #44# 4) 1 2 0 0 #875# 0 100)
COMMENT     (LOGPEN 0 0 10053171) 8 1 4.56914 1.9 0.05
COMMENT     1)
COMMENT     #1571=(CLabel
COMMENT     (CWidget 0 (0 0) 1 2 0 0 #867# 1095979552
COMMENT     100) (LOGPEN 0 0 13408563) 1
COMMENT     (LOGFONT 0 0 0 0 400 0 0 0 0 3 2 1 18
COMMENT     "Georgia") 1 0.555556 0
COMMENT     "{\\i Bse}RI (1545)" "@N (@S)" 5 0 0 0 -10
COMMENT     -1 -1 #1570#)
COMMENT     #1572=(CScratch
COMMENT     (CWidget 5 (1 #44# 5) 1 2 0 0 #875#
COMMENT     825515825 100) (LOGPEN 0 0 10053171) 8 1
COMMENT     4.03166 1.9 0.05 1)
COMMENT     #1573=(CLabel
COMMENT     (CWidget 0 (0 0) 1 2 0 0 #867# 39 100)
COMMENT     (LOGPEN 0 0 13408563) 1
COMMENT     (LOGFONT 0 0 0 0 400 0 0 0 0 3 2 1 18
COMMENT     "Georgia") 1 0.555556 0
COMMENT     "{\\i Bse}RI (2032)" "@N (@S)" 5 0 0 0 -10
COMMENT     -1 -1 #1572#)
COMMENT     #1574=(CScratch
COMMENT     (CWidget 6 (1 #44# 6) 1 2 0 0 #875# 3746
COMMENT     100) (LOGPEN 0 0 10053171) 8 1 3.79437 1.9
COMMENT     0.05 1)
COMMENT     #1575=(CLabel
COMMENT     (CWidget 0 (0 0) 1 2 0 0 #867# 0 100)
COMMENT     (LOGPEN 0 0 13408563) 1
COMMENT     (LOGFONT 0 0 0 0 400 0 0 0 0 3 2 1 18
COMMENT     "Georgia") 1 0.555556 0
COMMENT     "{\\i Bse}RI (2247)" "@N (@S)" 5 0 0 0 -10
COMMENT     -1 -1 #1574#)
COMMENT     #1576=(CScratch
COMMENT     (CWidget 7 (1 #44# 7) 1 2 0 0 #875# 0 100)
COMMENT     (LOGPEN 0 0 10053171) 8 1 3.72705 1.9 0.05
COMMENT     1)
COMMENT     #1577=(CLabel
COMMENT     (CWidget 0 (0 0) 1 2 0 0 #867# 0 100)
COMMENT     (LOGPEN 0 0 13408563) 1
COMMENT     (LOGFONT 0 0 0 0 400 0 0 0 0 3 2 1 18
COMMENT     "Georgia") 1 0.555556 0
COMMENT     "{\\i Bse}RI (2308)" "@N (@S)" 5 0 0 0 -10
COMMENT     -1 -1 #1576#)) (CObjectList))
COMMENT     #1578=(CGroupWidget
COMMENT     (CWidget 7 (10 #59# 0) 0 1 0 0 Nil 268632135 100)
COMMENT     (CObjectList
COMMENT     #1579=(CScratch
COMMENT     (CWidget 1 (1 #59# 1) 1 2 0 0 #875#
COMMENT     825512869 100) (LOGPEN 0 0 10053171) 8 1
COMMENT     5.76109 1.9 0.05 1)
COMMENT     #1580=(CLabel
COMMENT     (CWidget 0 (0 0) 1 2 0 0 #867# 0 100)
COMMENT     (LOGPEN 0 0 13408563) 1
COMMENT     (LOGFONT 0 0 0 0 400 0 0 0 0 3 2 1 18
COMMENT     "Georgia") 1 0.555556 0
COMMENT     "{\\i Bsr}FI (465)" "@N (@S)" 5 0 0 0 -10
COMMENT     -1 -1 #1579#)
COMMENT     #1581=(CScratch
COMMENT     (CWidget 2 (1 #59# 2) 1 2 0 0 #875# 6926
COMMENT     100) (LOGPEN 0 0 10053171) 8 1 5.70149 1.9
COMMENT     0.05 1)
COMMENT     #1582=(CLabel
COMMENT     (CWidget 0 (0 0) 1 2 0 0 #867# 0 100)
COMMENT     (LOGPEN 0 0 13408563) 1
COMMENT     (LOGFONT 0 0 0 0 400 0 0 0 0 3 2 1 18
COMMENT     "Georgia") 1 0.555556 0
COMMENT     "{\\i Bsr}FI (519)" "@N (@S)" 5 0 0 0 -10
COMMENT     -1 -1 #1581#)
COMMENT     #1583=(CScratch
COMMENT     (CWidget 3 (1 #59# 3) 1 2 0 0 #875# 0 100)
COMMENT     (LOGPEN 0 0 10053171) 8 1 5.62203 1.9 0.05
COMMENT     1)
COMMENT     #1584=(CLabel
COMMENT     (CWidget 0 (0 0) 1 2 0 0 #867# 52717472 100)
COMMENT     (LOGPEN 0 0 13408563) 1
COMMENT     (LOGFONT 0 0 0 0 400 0 0 0 0 3 2 1 18
COMMENT     "Georgia") 1 0.555556 0
COMMENT     "{\\i Bsr}FI (591)" "@N (@S)" 5 0 0 0 -10
COMMENT     -1 -1 #1583#)
COMMENT     #1585=(CScratch
COMMENT     (CWidget 4 (1 #59# 4) 1 2 0 0 #875# 0 100)
COMMENT     (LOGPEN 0 0 10053171) 8 1 4.98853 1.9 0.05
COMMENT     1)
COMMENT     #1586=(CLabel
COMMENT     (CWidget 0 (0 0) 1 2 0 0 #867# 0 100)
COMMENT     (LOGPEN 0 0 13408563) 1
COMMENT     (LOGFONT 0 0 0 0 400 0 0 0 0 3 2 1 18
COMMENT     "Georgia") 1 0.555556 0
COMMENT     "{\\i Bsr}FI (1165)" "@N (@S)" 5 0 0 0 -10
COMMENT     -1 -1 #1585#)
COMMENT     #1587=(CScratch
COMMENT     (CWidget 5 (1 #59# 5) 1 2 0 0 #875# 6506
COMMENT     100) (LOGPEN 0 0 10053171) 8 1 3.36726 1.9
COMMENT     0.05 1)
COMMENT     #1588=(CLabel
COMMENT     (CWidget 0 (0 0) 1 2 0 0 #867# 52747952 100)
COMMENT     (LOGPEN 0 0 13408563) 1
COMMENT     (LOGFONT 0 0 0 0 400 0 0 0 0 3 2 1 18
COMMENT     "Georgia") 1 0.555556 0
COMMENT     "{\\i Bsr}FI (2634)" "@N (@S)" 5 0 0 0 -10
COMMENT     -1 -1 #1587#)
COMMENT     #1589=(CScratch
COMMENT     (CWidget 6 (1 #59# 6) 1 2 0 0 #875# 0 100)
COMMENT     (LOGPEN 0 0 10053171) 8 1 2.55717 1.9 0.05
COMMENT     1)
COMMENT     #1590=(CLabel
COMMENT     (CWidget 0 (0 0) 1 2 0 0 #867# 810665501
COMMENT     100) (LOGPEN 0 0 13408563) 1
COMMENT     (LOGFONT 0 0 0 0 400 0 0 0 0 3 2 1 18
COMMENT     "Georgia") 1 0.555556 0
COMMENT     "{\\i Bsr}FI (3368)" "@N (@S)" 5 0 0 0 -10
COMMENT     -1 -1 #1589#)
COMMENT     #1591=(CScratch
COMMENT     (CWidget 7 (1 #59# 7) 1 2 0 0 #875# 0 100)
COMMENT     (LOGPEN 0 0 10053171) 8 1 1.27362 1.9 0.05
COMMENT     1)
COMMENT     #1592=(CLabel
COMMENT     (CWidget 0 (0 0) 1 2 0 0 #867# 0 100)
COMMENT     (LOGPEN 0 0 13408563) 1
COMMENT     (LOGFONT 0 0 0 0 400 0 0 0 0 3 2 1 18
COMMENT     "Georgia") 1 0.555556 0
COMMENT     "{\\i Bsr}FI (4531)" "@N (@S)" 5 0 0 0 -10
COMMENT     -1 -1 #1591#)) (CObjectList))
COMMENT     #1593=(CGroupWidget
COMMENT     (CWidget 7 (10 #61# 0) 0 1 0 0 Nil 0 100)
COMMENT     (CObjectList
COMMENT     #1594=(CScratch
COMMENT     (CWidget 1 (1 #61# 1) 1 2 0 0 #875# 5366
COMMENT     100) (LOGPEN 0 0 10053171) 8 1 6.27098 1.9
COMMENT     0.05 1)
COMMENT     #1595=(CLabel
COMMENT     (CWidget 0 (0 0) 1 2 0 0 #867# 0 100)
COMMENT     (LOGPEN 0 0 13408563) 1
COMMENT     (LOGFONT 0 0 0 0 400 0 0 0 0 3 2 1 18
COMMENT     "Georgia") 1 0.555556 0 "{\\i Bss}HII (3)"
COMMENT     "@N (@S)" 5 0 0 0 -10 -1 -1 #1594#)
COMMENT     #1596=(CScratch
COMMENT     (CWidget 2 (1 #61# 2) 1 2 0 0 #875# 0 100)
COMMENT     (LOGPEN 0 0 10053171) 8 1 6.17717 1.9 0.05
COMMENT     1)
COMMENT     #1597=(CLabel
COMMENT     (CWidget 0 (0 0) 1 2 0 0 #867# 0 100)
COMMENT     (LOGPEN 0 0 13408563) 1
COMMENT     (LOGFONT 0 0 0 0 400 0 0 0 0 3 2 1 18
COMMENT     "Georgia") 1 0.555556 0
COMMENT     "{\\i Bss}HII (88)" "@N (@S)" 5 0 0 0 -10
COMMENT     -1 -1 #1596#)
COMMENT     #1598=(CScratch
COMMENT     (CWidget 3 (1 #61# 3) 1 2 0 0 #875# 0 100)
COMMENT     (LOGPEN 0 0 10053171) 8 1 5.81296 1.9 0.05
COMMENT     1)
COMMENT     #1599=(CLabel
COMMENT     (CWidget 0 (0 0) 1 2 0 0 #867# 810655529
COMMENT     100) (LOGPEN 0 0 13408563) 1
COMMENT     (LOGFONT 0 0 0 0 400 0 0 0 0 3 2 1 18
COMMENT     "Georgia") 1 0.555556 0
COMMENT     "{\\i Bss}HII (418)" "@N (@S)" 5 0 0 0 -10
COMMENT     -1 -1 #1598#)
COMMENT     #1600=(CScratch
COMMENT     (CWidget 4 (1 #61# 4) 1 2 0 0 #875#
COMMENT     825513289 100) (LOGPEN 0 0 10053171) 8 1
COMMENT     5.81075 1.9 0.05 1)
COMMENT     #1601=(CLabel
COMMENT     (CWidget 0 (0 0) 1 2 0 0 #867# 0 100)
COMMENT     (LOGPEN 0 0 13408563) 1
COMMENT     (LOGFONT 0 0 0 0 400 0 0 0 0 3 2 1 18
COMMENT     "Georgia") 1 0.555556 0
COMMENT     "{\\i Bss}HII (420)" "@N (@S)" 5 0 0 0 -10
COMMENT     -1 -1 #1600#)
COMMENT     #1602=(CScratch
COMMENT     (CWidget 5 (1 #61# 5) 1 2 0 0 #875# 5306
COMMENT     100) (LOGPEN 0 0 10053171) 8 1 5.77985 1.9
COMMENT     0.05 1)
COMMENT     #1603=(CLabel
COMMENT     (CWidget 0 (0 0) 1 2 0 0 #867# 0 100)
COMMENT     (LOGPEN 0 0 13408563) 1
COMMENT     (LOGFONT 0 0 0 0 400 0 0 0 0 3 2 1 18
COMMENT     "Georgia") 1 0.555556 0
COMMENT     "{\\i Bss}HII (448)" "@N (@S)" 5 0 0 0 -10
COMMENT     -1 -1 #1602#)
COMMENT     #1604=(CScratch
COMMENT     (CWidget 6 (1 #61# 6) 1 2 0 0 #875#
COMMENT     825514497 100) (LOGPEN 0 0 10053171) 8 1
COMMENT     2.87613 1.9 0.05 1)
COMMENT     #1605=(CLabel
COMMENT     (CWidget 0 (0 0) 1 2 0 0 #867# 0 100)
COMMENT     (LOGPEN 0 0 13408563) 1
COMMENT     (LOGFONT 0 0 0 0 400 0 0 0 0 3 2 1 18
COMMENT     "Georgia") 1 0.555556 0
COMMENT     "{\\i Bss}HII (3079)" "@N (@S)" 5 0 0 0 -10
COMMENT     -1 -1 #1604#)
COMMENT     #1606=(CScratch
COMMENT     (CWidget 7 (1 #61# 7) 1 2 0 0 #875# 4466
COMMENT     100) (LOGPEN 0 0 10053171) 8 1 2.78232 1.9
COMMENT     0.05 1)
COMMENT     #1607=(CLabel
COMMENT     (CWidget 0 (0 0) 1 2 0 0 #867# 0 100)
COMMENT     (LOGPEN 0 0 13408563) 1
COMMENT     (LOGFONT 0 0 0 0 400 0 0 0 0 3 2 1 18
COMMENT     "Georgia") 1 0.555556 0
COMMENT     "{\\i Bss}HII (3164)" "@N (@S)" 5 0 0 0 -10
COMMENT     -1 -1 #1606#)) (CObjectList))
COMMENT     #1608=(CGroupWidget
COMMENT     (CWidget 7 (10 #81# 0) 0 1 0 0 Nil 810464132 100)
COMMENT     (CObjectList
COMMENT     #1609=(CScratch
COMMENT     (CWidget 1 (1 #81# 1) 1 2 0 0 #875# 0 100)
COMMENT     (LOGPEN 0 0 10053171) 8 1 4.42787 1.9 0.05
COMMENT     1)
COMMENT     #1610=(CLabel
COMMENT     (CWidget 0 (0 0) 1 2 0 0 #867# 0 100)
COMMENT     (LOGPEN 0 0 13408563) 1
COMMENT     (LOGFONT 0 0 0 0 400 0 0 0 0 3 2 1 18
COMMENT     "Georgia") 1 0.555556 0
COMMENT     "{\\i Ear}I (1673)" "@N (@S)" 5 0 0 0 -10
COMMENT     -1 -1 #1609#)
COMMENT     #1611=(CScratch
COMMENT     (CWidget 2 (1 #81# 2) 1 2 0 0 #875# 0 100)
COMMENT     (LOGPEN 0 0 10053171) 8 1 4.17624 1.9 0.05
COMMENT     1)
COMMENT     #1612=(CLabel
COMMENT     (CWidget 0 (0 0) 1 2 0 0 #867# 0 100)
COMMENT     (LOGPEN 0 0 13408563) 1
COMMENT     (LOGFONT 0 0 0 0 400 0 0 0 0 3 2 1 18
COMMENT     "Georgia") 1 0.555556 0
COMMENT     "{\\i Ear}I (1901)" "@N (@S)" 5 0 0 0 -10
COMMENT     -1 -1 #1611#)
COMMENT     #1613=(CScratch
COMMENT     (CWidget 3 (1 #81# 3) 1 2 0 0 #875#
COMMENT     825515533 100) (LOGPEN 0 0 10053171) 8 1
COMMENT     3.98751 1.9 0.05 1)
COMMENT     #1614=(CLabel
COMMENT     (CWidget 0 (0 0) 1 2 0 0 #867# 0 100)
COMMENT     (LOGPEN 0 0 13408563) 1
COMMENT     (LOGFONT 0 0 0 0 400 0 0 0 0 3 2 1 18
COMMENT     "Georgia") 1 0.555556 0
COMMENT     "{\\i Ear}I (2072)" "@N (@S)" 5 0 0 0 -10
COMMENT     -1 -1 #1613#)
COMMENT     #1615=(CScratch
COMMENT     (CWidget 4 (1 #81# 4) 1 2 0 0 #875# 3446
COMMENT     100) (LOGPEN 0 0 10053171) 8 1 3.34518 1.9
COMMENT     0.05 1)
COMMENT     #1616=(CLabel
COMMENT     (CWidget 0 (0 0) 1 2 0 0 #867# 0 100)
COMMENT     (LOGPEN 0 0 13408563) 1
COMMENT     (LOGFONT 0 0 0 0 400 0 0 0 0 3 2 1 18
COMMENT     "Georgia") 1 0.555556 0
COMMENT     "{\\i Ear}I (2654)" "@N (@S)" 5 0 0 0 -10
COMMENT     -1 -1 #1615#)
COMMENT     #1617=(CScratch
COMMENT     (CWidget 5 (1 #81# 5) 1 2 0 0 #875# 0 100)
COMMENT     (LOGPEN 0 0 10053171) 8 1 2.76466 1.9 0.05
COMMENT     1)
COMMENT     #1618=(CLabel
COMMENT     (CWidget 0 (0 0) 1 2 0 0 #867# 0 100)
COMMENT     (LOGPEN 0 0 13408563) 1
COMMENT     (LOGFONT 0 0 0 0 400 0 0 0 0 3 2 1 18
COMMENT     "Georgia") 1 0.555556 0
COMMENT     "{\\i Ear}I (3180)" "@N (@S)" 5 0 0 0 -10
COMMENT     -1 -1 #1617#)
COMMENT     #1619=(CScratch
COMMENT     (CWidget 6 (1 #81# 6) 1 2 0 0 #875# 0 100)
COMMENT     (LOGPEN 0 0 10053171) 8 1 2.06163 1.9 0.05
COMMENT     1)
COMMENT     #1620=(CLabel
COMMENT     (CWidget 0 (0 0) 1 2 0 0 #867# 0 100)
COMMENT     (LOGPEN 0 0 13408563) 1
COMMENT     (LOGFONT 0 0 0 0 400 0 0 0 0 3 2 1 18
COMMENT     "Georgia") 1 0.555556 0
COMMENT     "{\\i Ear}I (3817)" "@N (@S)" 5 0 0 0 -10
COMMENT     -1 -1 #1619#)
COMMENT     #1621=(CScratch
COMMENT     (CWidget 7 (1 #81# 7) 1 2 0 0 #875#
COMMENT     825515413 100) (LOGPEN 0 0 10053171) 8 1
COMMENT     0.070634 1.9 0.05 1)
COMMENT     #1622=(CLabel
COMMENT     (CWidget 0 (0 0) 1 2 0 0 #867# 0 100)
COMMENT     (LOGPEN 0 0 13408563) 1
COMMENT     (LOGFONT 0 0 0 0 400 0 0 0 0 3 2 1 18
COMMENT     "Georgia") 1 0.555556 0
COMMENT     "{\\i Ear}I (5621)" "@N (@S)" 5 0 0 0 -10
COMMENT     -1 -1 #1621#)) (CObjectList))
COMMENT     #1623=(CGroupWidget
COMMENT     (CWidget 7 (10 #145# 0) 0 1 0 0 Nil 268632333 100)
COMMENT     (CObjectList
COMMENT     #1624=(CScratch
COMMENT     (CWidget 1 (1 #145# 1) 1 2 0 0 #875#
COMMENT     825515465 100) (LOGPEN 0 0 10053171) 8 1
COMMENT     5.72577 1.9 0.05 1)
COMMENT     #1625=(CLabel
COMMENT     (CWidget 0 (0 0) 1 2 0 0 #867# 0 100)
COMMENT     (LOGPEN 0 0 13408563) 1
COMMENT     (LOGFONT 0 0 0 0 400 0 0 0 0 3 2 1 18
COMMENT     "Georgia") 1 0.555556 0 "{\\i Sty}I (497)"
COMMENT     "@N (@S)" 5 0 0 0 -10 -1 -1 #1624#)
COMMENT     #1626=(CScratch
COMMENT     (CWidget 2 (1 #145# 2) 1 2 0 0 #875# 0 100)
COMMENT     (LOGPEN 0 0 10053171) 8 1 4.76228 1.9 0.05
COMMENT     1)
COMMENT     #1627=(CLabel
COMMENT     (CWidget 0 (0 0) 1 2 0 0 #867# 0 100)
COMMENT     (LOGPEN 0 0 13408563) 1
COMMENT     (LOGFONT 0 0 0 0 400 0 0 0 0 3 2 1 18
COMMENT     "Georgia") 1 0.555556 0
COMMENT     "{\\i Sty}I (1370)" "@N (@S)" 5 0 0 0 -10
COMMENT     -1 -1 #1626#)
COMMENT     #1628=(CScratch
COMMENT     (CWidget 3 (1 #145# 3) 1 2 0 0 #875# 0 100)
COMMENT     (LOGPEN 0 0 10053171) 8 1 4.69606 1.9 0.05
COMMENT     1)
COMMENT     #1629=(CLabel
COMMENT     (CWidget 0 (0 0) 1 2 0 0 #867# 0 100)
COMMENT     (LOGPEN 0 0 13408563) 1
COMMENT     (LOGFONT 0 0 0 0 400 0 0 0 0 3 2 1 18
COMMENT     "Georgia") 1 0.555556 0
COMMENT     "{\\i Sty}I (1430)" "@N (@S)" 5 0 0 0 -10
COMMENT     -1 -1 #1628#)
COMMENT     #1630=(CScratch
COMMENT     (CWidget 4 (1 #145# 4) 1 2 0 0 #875# 2846
COMMENT     100) (LOGPEN 0 0 10053171) 8 1 4.46098 1.9
COMMENT     0.05 1)
COMMENT     #1631=(CLabel
COMMENT     (CWidget 0 (0 0) 1 2 0 0 #867# 0 100)
COMMENT     (LOGPEN 0 0 13408563) 1
COMMENT     (LOGFONT 0 0 0 0 400 0 0 0 0 3 2 1 18
COMMENT     "Georgia") 1 0.555556 0
COMMENT     "{\\i Sty}I (1643)" "@N (@S)" 5 0 0 0 -10
COMMENT     -1 -1 #1630#)
COMMENT     #1632=(CScratch
COMMENT     (CWidget 5 (1 #145# 5) 1 2 0 0 #875# 0 100)
COMMENT     (LOGPEN 0 0 10053171) 8 1 4.3451 1.9 0.05 1)
COMMENT     #1633=(CLabel
COMMENT     (CWidget 0 (0 0) 1 2 0 0 #867# 0 100)
COMMENT     (LOGPEN 0 0 13408563) 1
COMMENT     (LOGFONT 0 0 0 0 400 0 0 0 0 3 2 1 18
COMMENT     "Georgia") 1 0.555556 0
COMMENT     "{\\i Sty}I (1748)" "@N (@S)" 5 0 0 0 -10
COMMENT     -1 -1 #1632#)
COMMENT     #1634=(CScratch
COMMENT     (CWidget 6 (1 #145# 6) 1 2 0 0 #875# 0 100)
COMMENT     (LOGPEN 0 0 10053171) 8 1 4.07249 1.9 0.05
COMMENT     1)
COMMENT     #1635=(CLabel
COMMENT     (CWidget 0 (0 0) 1 2 0 0 #867# 0 100)
COMMENT     (LOGPEN 0 0 13408563) 1
COMMENT     (LOGFONT 0 0 0 0 400 0 0 0 0 3 2 1 18
COMMENT     "Georgia") 1 0.555556 0
COMMENT     "{\\i Sty}I (1995)" "@N (@S)" 5 0 0 0 -10
COMMENT     -1 -1 #1634#)
COMMENT     #1636=(CScratch
COMMENT     (CWidget 7 (1 #145# 7) 1 2 0 0 #875#
COMMENT     825508121 100) (LOGPEN 0 0 10053171) 8 1
COMMENT     3.48204 1.9 0.05 1)
COMMENT     #1637=(CLabel
COMMENT     (CWidget 0 (0 0) 1 2 0 0 #867# 0 100)
COMMENT     (LOGPEN 0 0 13408563) 1
COMMENT     (LOGFONT 0 0 0 0 400 0 0 0 0 3 2 1 18
COMMENT     "Georgia") 1 0.555556 0
COMMENT     "{\\i Sty}I (2530)" "@N (@S)" 5 0 0 0 -10
COMMENT     -1 -1 #1636#)) (CObjectList))
COMMENT     #1638=(CGroupWidget
COMMENT     (CWidget 8 (10 #5# 0) 0 1 0 0 Nil 784 100)
COMMENT     (CObjectList
COMMENT     #1639=(CScratch
COMMENT     (CWidget 1 (1 #5# 1) 1 2 0 0 #875#
COMMENT     825515945 100) (LOGPEN 0 0 10053171) 8 1
COMMENT     5.87256 1.9 0.05 1)
COMMENT     #1640=(CLabel
COMMENT     (CWidget 0 (0 0) 1 2 0 0 #867# 1814911350
COMMENT     100) (LOGPEN 0 0 13408563) 1
COMMENT     (LOGFONT 0 0 0 0 400 0 0 0 0 3 2 1 18
COMMENT     "Georgia") 1 0.555556 0
COMMENT     "{\\i Acu} I (364)" "@N (@S)" 5 0 0 0 -10
COMMENT     -1 -1 #1639#)
COMMENT     #1641=(CScratch
COMMENT     (CWidget 2 (1 #5# 2) 1 2 0 0 #875# 3866 100)
COMMENT     (LOGPEN 0 0 10053171) 8 1 5.7633 1.9 0.05 1)
COMMENT     #1642=(CLabel
COMMENT     (CWidget 0 (0 0) 1 2 0 0 #867# 52669272 100)
COMMENT     (LOGPEN 0 0 13408563) 1
COMMENT     (LOGFONT 0 0 0 0 400 0 0 0 0 3 2 1 18
COMMENT     "Georgia") 1 0.555556 0
COMMENT     "{\\i Acu} I (463)" "@N (@S)" 5 0 0 0 -10
COMMENT     -1 -1 #1641#)
COMMENT     #1643=(CScratch
COMMENT     (CWidget 3 (1 #5# 3) 1 2 0 0 #875# 0 100)
COMMENT     (LOGPEN 0 0 10053171) 8 1 5.15077 1.9 0.05
COMMENT     1)
COMMENT     #1644=(CLabel
COMMENT     (CWidget 0 (0 0) 1 2 0 0 #867# 0 100)
COMMENT     (LOGPEN 0 0 13408563) 1
COMMENT     (LOGFONT 0 0 0 0 400 0 0 0 0 3 2 1 18
COMMENT     "Georgia") 1 0.555556 0
COMMENT     "{\\i Acu} I (1018)" "@N (@S)" 5 0 0 0 -10
COMMENT     -1 -1 #1643#)
COMMENT     #1645=(CScratch
COMMENT     (CWidget 4 (1 #5# 4) 1 2 0 0 #875# 0 100)
COMMENT     (LOGPEN 0 0 10053171) 8 1 4.75014 1.9 0.05
COMMENT     1)
COMMENT     #1646=(CLabel
COMMENT     (CWidget 0 (0 0) 1 2 0 0 #867# 0 100)
COMMENT     (LOGPEN 0 0 13408563) 1
COMMENT     (LOGFONT 0 0 0 0 400 0 0 0 0 3 2 1 18
COMMENT     "Georgia") 1 0.555556 0
COMMENT     "{\\i Acu} I (1381)" "@N (@S)" 5 0 0 0 -10
COMMENT     -1 -1 #1645#)
COMMENT     #1647=(CScratch
COMMENT     (CWidget 5 (1 #5# 5) 1 2 0 0 #875#
COMMENT     825515345 100) (LOGPEN 0 0 10053171) 8 1
COMMENT     4.64198 1.9 0.05 1)
COMMENT     #1648=(CLabel
COMMENT     (CWidget 0 (0 0) 1 2 0 0 #867# 0 100)
COMMENT     (LOGPEN 0 0 13408563) 1
COMMENT     (LOGFONT 0 0 0 0 400 0 0 0 0 3 2 1 18
COMMENT     "Georgia") 1 0.555556 0
COMMENT     "{\\i Acu} I (1479)" "@N (@S)" 5 0 0 0 -10
COMMENT     -1 -1 #1647#)
COMMENT     #1649=(CScratch
COMMENT     (CWidget 6 (1 #5# 6) 1 2 0 0 #875# 3266 100)
COMMENT     (LOGPEN 0 0 10053171) 8 1 4.40138 1.9 0.05
COMMENT     1)
COMMENT     #1650=(CLabel
COMMENT     (CWidget 0 (0 0) 1 2 0 0 #867# 0 100)
COMMENT     (LOGPEN 0 0 13408563) 1
COMMENT     (LOGFONT 0 0 0 0 400 0 0 0 0 3 2 1 18
COMMENT     "Georgia") 1 0.555556 0
COMMENT     "{\\i Acu} I (1697)" "@N (@S)" 5 0 0 0 -10
COMMENT     -1 -1 #1649#)
COMMENT     #1651=(CScratch
COMMENT     (CWidget 7 (1 #5# 7) 1 2 0 0 #875# 0 100)
COMMENT     (LOGPEN 0 0 10053171) 8 1 1.91484 1.9 0.05
COMMENT     1)
COMMENT     #1652=(CLabel
COMMENT     (CWidget 0 (0 0) 1 2 0 0 #867# 0 100)
COMMENT     (LOGPEN 0 0 13408563) 1
COMMENT     (LOGFONT 0 0 0 0 400 0 0 0 0 3 2 1 18
COMMENT     "Georgia") 1 0.555556 0
COMMENT     "{\\i Acu} I (3950)" "@N (@S)" 5 0 0 0 -10
COMMENT     -1 -1 #1651#)
COMMENT     #1653=(CScratch
COMMENT     (CWidget 8 (1 #5# 8) 1 2 0 0 #875# 0 100)
COMMENT     (LOGPEN 0 0 10053171) 8 1 0.797944 1.9 0.05
COMMENT     1)
COMMENT     #1654=(CLabel
COMMENT     (CWidget 0 (0 0) 1 2 0 0 #867# 0 100)
COMMENT     (LOGPEN 0 0 13408563) 1
COMMENT     (LOGFONT 0 0 0 0 400 0 0 0 0 3 2 1 18
COMMENT     "Georgia") 1 0.555556 0
COMMENT     "{\\i Acu} I (4962)" "@N (@S)" 5 0 0 0 -10
COMMENT     -1 -1 #1653#)) (CObjectList))
COMMENT     #1655=(CGroupWidget
COMMENT     (CWidget 8 (10 #41# 0) 0 1 0 0 Nil 1311665785 100)
COMMENT     (CObjectList
COMMENT     #1656=(CScratch
COMMENT     (CWidget 1 (1 #41# 1) 1 2 0 0 #875#
COMMENT     825509209 100) (LOGPEN 0 0 10053171) 8 1
COMMENT     6.22462 1.9 0.05 1)
COMMENT     #1657=(CLabel
COMMENT     (CWidget 0 (0 0) 1 2 0 0 #867# 41904452 100)
COMMENT     (LOGPEN 0 0 13408563) 1
COMMENT     (LOGFONT 0 0 0 0 400 0 0 0 0 3 2 1 18
COMMENT     "Georgia") 1 0.555556 0 "{\\i Bsa}HI (45)"
COMMENT     "@N (@S)" 5 0 0 0 -10 -1 -1 #1656#)
COMMENT     #1658=(CScratch
COMMENT     (CWidget 2 (1 #41# 2) 1 2 0 0 #875# 1226
COMMENT     100) (LOGPEN 0 0 10053171) 8 1 5.77102 1.9
COMMENT     0.05 1)
COMMENT     #1659=(CLabel
COMMENT     (CWidget 0 (0 0) 1 2 0 0 #867# 41904676 100)
COMMENT     (LOGPEN 0 0 13408563) 1
COMMENT     (LOGFONT 0 0 0 0 400 0 0 0 0 3 2 1 18
COMMENT     "Georgia") 1 0.555556 0
COMMENT     "{\\i Bsa}HI (456)" "@N (@S)" 5 0 0 0 -10
COMMENT     -1 -1 #1658#)
COMMENT     #1660=(CScratch
COMMENT     (CWidget 3 (1 #41# 3) 1 2 0 0 #875# 0 100)
COMMENT     (LOGPEN 0 0 10053171) 8 1 5.62424 1.9 0.05
COMMENT     1)
COMMENT     #1661=(CLabel
COMMENT     (CWidget 0 (0 0) 1 2 0 0 #867# 810953289
COMMENT     100) (LOGPEN 0 0 13408563) 1
COMMENT     (LOGFONT 0 0 0 0 400 0 0 0 0 3 2 1 18
COMMENT     "Georgia") 1 0.555556 0
COMMENT     "{\\i Bsa}HI (589)" "@N (@S)" 5 0 0 0 -10
COMMENT     -1 -1 #1660#)
COMMENT     #1662=(CScratch
COMMENT     (CWidget 4 (1 #41# 4) 1 2 0 0 #875# 0 100)
COMMENT     (LOGPEN 0 0 10053171) 8 1 5.21257 1.9 0.05
COMMENT     1)
COMMENT     #1663=(CLabel
COMMENT     (CWidget 0 (0 0) 1 2 0 0 #867# 1701978192
COMMENT     100) (LOGPEN 0 0 13408563) 1
COMMENT     (LOGFONT 0 0 0 0 400 0 0 0 0 3 2 1 18
COMMENT     "Georgia") 1 0.555556 0
COMMENT     "{\\i Bsa}HI (962)" "@N (@S)" 5 0 0 0 -10
COMMENT     -1 -1 #1662#)
COMMENT     #1664=(CScratch
COMMENT     (CWidget 5 (1 #41# 5) 1 2 0 0 #875# 0 100)
COMMENT     (LOGPEN 0 0 10053171) 8 1 5.09338 1.9 0.05
COMMENT     1)
COMMENT     #1665=(CLabel
COMMENT     (CWidget 0 (0 0) 1 2 0 0 #867# 869 100)
COMMENT     (LOGPEN 0 0 13408563) 1
COMMENT     (LOGFONT 0 0 0 0 400 0 0 0 0 3 2 1 18
COMMENT     "Georgia") 1 0.555556 0
COMMENT     "{\\i Bsa}HI (1070)" "@N (@S)" 5 0 0 0 -10
COMMENT     -1 -1 #1664#)
COMMENT     #1666=(CScratch
COMMENT     (CWidget 6 (1 #41# 6) 1 2 0 0 #875# 0 100)
COMMENT     (LOGPEN 0 0 10053171) 8 1 3.43568 1.9 0.05
COMMENT     1)
COMMENT     #1667=(CLabel
COMMENT     (CWidget 0 (0 0) 1 2 0 0 #867# 41491940 100)
COMMENT     (LOGPEN 0 0 13408563) 1
COMMENT     (LOGFONT 0 0 0 0 400 0 0 0 0 3 2 1 18
COMMENT     "Georgia") 1 0.555556 0
COMMENT     "{\\i Bsa}HI (2572)" "@N (@S)" 5 0 0 0 -10
COMMENT     -1 -1 #1666#)
COMMENT     #1668=(CScratch
COMMENT     (CWidget 7 (1 #41# 7) 1 2 0 0 #875#
COMMENT     825512749 100) (LOGPEN 0 0 10053171) 8 1
COMMENT     2.82647 1.9 0.05 1)
COMMENT     #1669=(CLabel
COMMENT     (CWidget 0 (0 0) 1 2 0 0 #867# 41492164 100)
COMMENT     (LOGPEN 0 0 13408563) 1
COMMENT     (LOGFONT 0 0 0 0 400 0 0 0 0 3 2 1 18
COMMENT     "Georgia") 1 0.555556 0
COMMENT     "{\\i Bsa}HI (3124)" "@N (@S)" 5 0 0 0 -10
COMMENT     -1 -1 #1668#)
COMMENT     #1670=(CScratch
COMMENT     (CWidget 8 (1 #41# 8) 1 2 0 0 #875# 6806
COMMENT     100) (LOGPEN 0 0 10053171) 8 1 1.77578 1.9
COMMENT     0.05 1)
COMMENT     #1671=(CLabel
COMMENT     (CWidget 0 (0 0) 1 2 0 0 #867# 0 100)
COMMENT     (LOGPEN 0 0 13408563) 1
COMMENT     (LOGFONT 0 0 0 0 400 0 0 0 0 3 2 1 18
COMMENT     "Georgia") 1 0.555556 0
COMMENT     "{\\i Bsa}HI (4076)" "@N (@S)" 5 0 0 0 -10
COMMENT     -1 -1 #1670#)) (CObjectList))
COMMENT     #1672=(CGroupWidget
COMMENT     (CWidget 8 (10 #47# 0) 0 1 0 0 Nil 0 100)
COMMENT     (CObjectList
COMMENT     #1673=(CScratch
COMMENT     (CWidget 1 (1 #47# 1) 1 2 0 0 #875# 0 100)
COMMENT     (LOGPEN 0 0 10053171) 8 1 5.97851 1.9 0.05
COMMENT     1)
COMMENT     #1674=(CLabel
COMMENT     (CWidget 0 (0 0) 1 2 0 0 #867# 1814911350
COMMENT     100) (LOGPEN 0 0 13408563) 1
COMMENT     (LOGFONT 0 0 0 0 400 0 0 0 0 3 2 1 18
COMMENT     "Georgia") 1 0.555556 0
COMMENT     "{\\i Bsi}EI (268)" "@N (@S)" 5 0 0 0 -10
COMMENT     -1 -1 #1673#)
COMMENT     #1675=(CScratch
COMMENT     (CWidget 2 (1 #47# 2) 1 2 0 0 #875#
COMMENT     825515653 100) (LOGPEN 0 0 10053171) 8 1
COMMENT     4.3164 1.9 0.05 1)
COMMENT     #1676=(CLabel
COMMENT     (CWidget 0 (0 0) 1 2 0 0 #867# 826364754
COMMENT     100) (LOGPEN 0 0 13408563) 1
COMMENT     (LOGFONT 0 0 0 0 400 0 0 0 0 3 2 1 18
COMMENT     "Georgia") 1 0.555556 0
COMMENT     "{\\i Bsi}EI (1774)" "@N (@S)" 5 0 0 0 -10
COMMENT     -1 -1 #1675#)
COMMENT     #1677=(CScratch
COMMENT     (CWidget 3 (1 #47# 3) 1 2 0 0 #875# 3566
COMMENT     100) (LOGPEN 0 0 10053171) 8 1 3.25027 1.9
COMMENT     0.05 1)
COMMENT     #1678=(CLabel
COMMENT     (CWidget 0 (0 0) 1 2 0 0 #867# 909324880
COMMENT     100) (LOGPEN 0 0 13408563) 1
COMMENT     (LOGFONT 0 0 0 0 400 0 0 0 0 3 2 1 18
COMMENT     "Georgia") 1 0.555556 0
COMMENT     "{\\i Bsi}EI (2740)" "@N (@S)" 5 0 0 0 -10
COMMENT     -1 -1 #1677#)
COMMENT     #1679=(CScratch
COMMENT     (CWidget 4 (1 #47# 4) 1 2 0 0 #875# 0 100)
COMMENT     (LOGPEN 0 0 10053171) 8 1 2.74038 1.9 0.05
COMMENT     1)
COMMENT     #1680=(CLabel
COMMENT     (CWidget 0 (0 0) 1 2 0 0 #867# 41 100)
COMMENT     (LOGPEN 0 0 13408563) 1
COMMENT     (LOGFONT 0 0 0 0 400 0 0 0 0 3 2 1 18
COMMENT     "Georgia") 1 0.555556 0
COMMENT     "{\\i Bsi}EI (3202)" "@N (@S)" 5 0 0 0 -10
COMMENT     -1 -1 #1679#)
COMMENT     #1681=(CScratch
COMMENT     (CWidget 5 (1 #47# 5) 1 2 0 0 #875# 0 100)
COMMENT     (LOGPEN 0 0 10053171) 8 1 1.7515 1.9 0.05 1)
COMMENT     #1682=(CLabel
COMMENT     (CWidget 0 (0 0) 1 2 0 0 #867# 826795343
COMMENT     100) (LOGPEN 0 0 13408563) 1
COMMENT     (LOGFONT 0 0 0 0 400 0 0 0 0 3 2 1 18
COMMENT     "Georgia") 1 0.555556 0
COMMENT     "{\\i Bsi}EI (4098)" "@N (@S)" 5 0 0 0 -10
COMMENT     -1 -1 #1681#)
COMMENT     #1683=(CScratch
COMMENT     (CWidget 6 (1 #47# 6) 1 2 0 0 #875# 0 100)
COMMENT     (LOGPEN 0 0 10053171) 8 1 1.58706 1.9 0.05
COMMENT     1)
COMMENT     #1684=(CLabel
COMMENT     (CWidget 0 (0 0) 1 2 0 0 #867# 2082603118
COMMENT     100) (LOGPEN 0 0 13408563) 1
COMMENT     (LOGFONT 0 0 0 0 400 0 0 0 0 3 2 1 18
COMMENT     "Georgia") 1 0.555556 0
COMMENT     "{\\i Bsi}EI (4247)" "@N (@S)" 5 0 0 0 -10
COMMENT     -1 -1 #1683#)
COMMENT     #1685=(CScratch
COMMENT     (CWidget 7 (1 #47# 7) 1 2 0 0 #875#
COMMENT     825508669 100) (LOGPEN 0 0 10053171) 8 1
COMMENT     0.568383 1.9 0.05 1)
COMMENT     #1686=(CLabel
COMMENT     (CWidget 0 (0 0) 1 2 0 0 #867# 41 100)
COMMENT     (LOGPEN 0 0 13408563) 1
COMMENT     (LOGFONT 0 0 0 0 400 0 0 0 0 3 2 1 18
COMMENT     "Georgia") 1 0.555556 0
COMMENT     "{\\i Bsi}EI (5170)" "@N (@S)" 5 0 0 0 -10
COMMENT     -1 -1 #1685#)
COMMENT     #1687=(CScratch
COMMENT     (CWidget 8 (1 #47# 8) 1 2 0 0 #875# 2726
COMMENT     100) (LOGPEN 0 0 10053171) 8 1 0.100433
COMMENT     1.9 0.05 1)
COMMENT     #1688=(CLabel
COMMENT     (CWidget 0 (0 0) 1 2 0 0 #867# 827718030
COMMENT     100) (LOGPEN 0 0 13408563) 1
COMMENT     (LOGFONT 0 0 0 0 400 0 0 0 0 3 2 1 18
COMMENT     "Georgia") 1 0.555556 0
COMMENT     "{\\i Bsi}EI (5594)" "@N (@S)" 5 0 0 0 -10
COMMENT     -1 -1 #1687#)) (CObjectList))
COMMENT     #1689=(CGroupWidget
COMMENT     (CWidget 8 (10 #89# 0) 0 1 0 0 Nil 268632360 100)
COMMENT     (CObjectList
COMMENT     #1690=(CScratch
COMMENT     (CWidget 1 (1 #89# 1) 1 2 0 0 #875#
COMMENT     825509517 100) (LOGPEN 0 0 10053171) 8 1
COMMENT     5.62092 1.9 0.05 1)
COMMENT     #1691=(CLabel
COMMENT     (CWidget 0 (0 0) 1 2 0 0 #867# 0 100)
COMMENT     (LOGPEN 0 0 13408563) 1
COMMENT     (LOGFONT 0 0 0 0 400 0 0 0 0 3 2 1 18
COMMENT     "Georgia") 1 0.555556 0
COMMENT     "{\\i Hae}II (592)" "@N (@S)" 5 0 0 0 -10
COMMENT     -1 -1 #1690#)
COMMENT     #1692=(CScratch
COMMENT     (CWidget 2 (1 #89# 2) 1 2 0 0 #875# 1526
COMMENT     100) (LOGPEN 0 0 10053171) 8 1 5.60547 1.9
COMMENT     0.05 1)
COMMENT     #1693=(CLabel
COMMENT     (CWidget 0 (0 0) 1 2 0 0 #867# 0 100)
COMMENT     (LOGPEN 0 0 13408563) 1
COMMENT     (LOGFONT 0 0 0 0 400 0 0 0 0 3 2 1 18
COMMENT     "Georgia") 1 0.555556 0
COMMENT     "{\\i Hae}II (606)" "@N (@S)" 5 0 0 0 -10
COMMENT     -1 -1 #1692#)
COMMENT     #1694=(CScratch
COMMENT     (CWidget 3 (1 #89# 3) 1 2 0 0 #875# 0 100)
COMMENT     (LOGPEN 0 0 10053171) 8 1 5.20926 1.9 0.05
COMMENT     1)
COMMENT     #1695=(CLabel
COMMENT     (CWidget 0 (0 0) 1 2 0 0 #867# 52691320 100)
COMMENT     (LOGPEN 0 0 13408563) 1
COMMENT     (LOGFONT 0 0 0 0 400 0 0 0 0 3 2 1 18
COMMENT     "Georgia") 1 0.555556 0
COMMENT     "{\\i Hae}II (965)" "@N (@S)" 5 0 0 0 -10
COMMENT     -1 -1 #1694#)
COMMENT     #1696=(CScratch
COMMENT     (CWidget 4 (1 #89# 4) 1 2 0 0 #875# 0 100)
COMMENT     (LOGPEN 0 0 10053171) 8 1 5.09007 1.9 0.05
COMMENT     1)
COMMENT     #1697=(CLabel
COMMENT     (CWidget 0 (0 0) 1 2 0 0 #867# 52708404 100)
COMMENT     (LOGPEN 0 0 13408563) 1
COMMENT     (LOGFONT 0 0 0 0 400 0 0 0 0 3 2 1 18
COMMENT     "Georgia") 1 0.555556 0
COMMENT     "{\\i Hae}II (1073)" "@N (@S)" 5 0 0 0 -10
COMMENT     -1 -1 #1696#)
COMMENT     #1698=(CScratch
COMMENT     (CWidget 5 (1 #89# 5) 1 2 0 0 #875# 0 100)
COMMENT     (LOGPEN 0 0 10053171) 8 1 2.61236 1.9 0.05
COMMENT     1)
COMMENT     #1699=(CLabel
COMMENT     (CWidget 0 (0 0) 1 2 0 0 #867# 5456717 100)
COMMENT     (LOGPEN 0 0 13408563) 1
COMMENT     (LOGFONT 0 0 0 0 400 0 0 0 0 3 2 1 18
COMMENT     "Georgia") 1 0.555556 0
COMMENT     "{\\i Hae}II (3318)" "@N (@S)" 5 0 0 0 -10
COMMENT     -1 -1 #1698#)
COMMENT     #1700=(CScratch
COMMENT     (CWidget 6 (1 #89# 6) 1 2 0 0 #875#
COMMENT     825509397 100) (LOGPEN 0 0 10053171) 8 1
COMMENT     2.60353 1.9 0.05 1)
COMMENT     #1701=(CLabel
COMMENT     (CWidget 0 (0 0) 1 2 0 0 #867# 846602313
COMMENT     100) (LOGPEN 0 0 13408563) 1
COMMENT     (LOGFONT 0 0 0 0 400 0 0 0 0 3 2 1 18
COMMENT     "Georgia") 1 0.555556 0
COMMENT     "{\\i Hae}II (3326)" "@N (@S)" 5 0 0 0 -10
COMMENT     -1 -1 #1700#)
COMMENT     #1702=(CScratch
COMMENT     (CWidget 7 (1 #89# 7) 1 2 0 0 #875# 1406
COMMENT     100) (LOGPEN 0 0 10053171) 8 1 0.46464 1.9
COMMENT     0.05 1)
COMMENT     #1703=(CLabel
COMMENT     (CWidget 0 (0 0) 1 2 0 0 #867# 0 100)
COMMENT     (LOGPEN 0 0 13408563) 1
COMMENT     (LOGFONT 0 0 0 0 400 0 0 0 0 3 2 1 18
COMMENT     "Georgia") 1 0.555556 0
COMMENT     "{\\i Hae}II (5264)" "@N (@S)" 5 0 0 0 -10
COMMENT     -1 -1 #1702#)
COMMENT     #1704=(CScratch
COMMENT     (CWidget 8 (1 #89# 8) 1 2 0 0 #875# 0 100)
COMMENT     (LOGPEN 0 0 10053171) 8 1 0.0562865 1.9
COMMENT     0.05 1)
COMMENT     #1705=(CLabel
COMMENT     (CWidget 0 (0 0) 1 2 0 0 #867# 0 100)
COMMENT     (LOGPEN 0 0 13408563) 1
COMMENT     (LOGFONT 0 0 0 0 400 0 0 0 0 3 2 1 18
COMMENT     "Georgia") 1 0.555556 0
COMMENT     "{\\i Hae}II (5634)" "@N (@S)" 5 0 0 0 -10
COMMENT     -1 -1 #1704#)) (CObjectList))
COMMENT     #1706=(CGroupWidget
COMMENT     (CWidget 9 (10 #79# 0) 0 1 0 0 Nil 0 100)
COMMENT     (CObjectList
COMMENT     #1707=(CScratch
COMMENT     (CWidget 1 (1 #79# 1) 1 2 0 0 #875# 4406
COMMENT     100) (LOGPEN 0 0 10053171) 8 1 6.15951 1.9
COMMENT     0.05 1)
COMMENT     #1708=(CLabel
COMMENT     (CWidget 0 (0 0) 1 2 0 0 #867# 0 100)
COMMENT     (LOGPEN 0 0 13408563) 1
COMMENT     (LOGFONT 0 0 0 0 400 0 0 0 0 3 2 1 18
COMMENT     "Georgia") 1 0.555556 0 "{\\i Eae}I (104)"
COMMENT     "@N (@S)" 5 0 0 0 -10 -1 -1 #1707#)
COMMENT     #1709=(CScratch
COMMENT     (CWidget 2 (1 #79# 2) 1 2 0 0 #875# 0 100)
COMMENT     (LOGPEN 0 0 10053171) 8 1 5.73239 1.9 0.05
COMMENT     1)
COMMENT     #1710=(CLabel
COMMENT     (CWidget 0 (0 0) 1 2 0 0 #867# 0 100)
COMMENT     (LOGPEN 0 0 13408563) 1
COMMENT     (LOGFONT 0 0 0 0 400 0 0 0 0 3 2 1 18
COMMENT     "Georgia") 1 0.555556 0 "{\\i Eae}I (491)"
COMMENT     "@N (@S)" 5 0 0 0 -10 -1 -1 #1709#)
COMMENT     #1711=(CScratch
COMMENT     (CWidget 3 (1 #79# 3) 1 2 0 0 #875# 0 100)
COMMENT     (LOGPEN 0 0 10053171) 8 1 5.1618 1.9 0.05 1)
COMMENT     #1712=(CLabel
COMMENT     (CWidget 0 (0 0) 1 2 0 0 #867# 0 100)
COMMENT     (LOGPEN 0 0 13408563) 1
COMMENT     (LOGFONT 0 0 0 0 400 0 0 0 0 3 2 1 18
COMMENT     "Georgia") 1 0.555556 0
COMMENT     "{\\i Eae}I (1008)" "@N (@S)" 5 0 0 0 -10
COMMENT     -1 -1 #1711#)
COMMENT     #1713=(CScratch
COMMENT     (CWidget 4 (1 #79# 4) 1 2 0 0 #875#
COMMENT     825514377 100) (LOGPEN 0 0 10053171) 8 1
COMMENT     4.90796 1.9 0.05 1)
COMMENT     #1714=(CLabel
COMMENT     (CWidget 0 (0 0) 1 2 0 0 #867# 0 100)
COMMENT     (LOGPEN 0 0 13408563) 1
COMMENT     (LOGFONT 0 0 0 0 400 0 0 0 0 3 2 1 18
COMMENT     "Georgia") 1 0.555556 0
COMMENT     "{\\i Eae}I (1238)" "@N (@S)" 5 0 0 0 -10
COMMENT     -1 -1 #1713#)
COMMENT     #1715=(CScratch
COMMENT     (CWidget 5 (1 #79# 5) 1 2 0 0 #875# 4346
COMMENT     100) (LOGPEN 0 0 10053171) 8 1 4.84726 1.9
COMMENT     0.05 1)
COMMENT     #1716=(CLabel
COMMENT     (CWidget 0 (0 0) 1 2 0 0 #867# 0 100)
COMMENT     (LOGPEN 0 0 13408563) 1
COMMENT     (LOGFONT 0 0 0 0 400 0 0 0 0 3 2 1 18
COMMENT     "Georgia") 1 0.555556 0
COMMENT     "{\\i Eae}I (1293)" "@N (@S)" 5 0 0 0 -10
COMMENT     -1 -1 #1715#)
COMMENT     #1717=(CScratch
COMMENT     (CWidget 6 (1 #79# 6) 1 2 0 0 #875# 0 100)
COMMENT     (LOGPEN 0 0 10053171) 8 1 3.25358 1.9 0.05
COMMENT     1)
COMMENT     #1718=(CLabel
COMMENT     (CWidget 0 (0 0) 1 2 0 0 #867# 827718114
COMMENT     100) (LOGPEN 0 0 13408563) 1
COMMENT     (LOGFONT 0 0 0 0 400 0 0 0 0 3 2 1 18
COMMENT     "Georgia") 1 0.555556 0
COMMENT     "{\\i Eae}I (2737)" "@N (@S)" 5 0 0 0 -10
COMMENT     -1 -1 #1717#)
COMMENT     #1719=(CScratch
COMMENT     (CWidget 7 (1 #79# 7) 1 2 0 0 #875# 0 100)
COMMENT     (LOGPEN 0 0 10053171) 8 1 2.89379 1.9 0.05
COMMENT     1)
COMMENT     #1720=(CLabel
COMMENT     (CWidget 0 (0 0) 1 2 0 0 #867# 0 100)
COMMENT     (LOGPEN 0 0 13408563) 1
COMMENT     (LOGFONT 0 0 0 0 400 0 0 0 0 3 2 1 18
COMMENT     "Georgia") 1 0.555556 0
COMMENT     "{\\i Eae}I (3063)" "@N (@S)" 5 0 0 0 -10
COMMENT     -1 -1 #1719#)
COMMENT     #1721=(CScratch
COMMENT     (CWidget 8 (1 #79# 8) 1 2 0 0 #875#
COMMENT     825514325 100) (LOGPEN 0 0 10053171) 8 1
COMMENT     1.61355 1.9 0.05 1)
COMMENT     #1722=(CLabel
COMMENT     (CWidget 0 (0 0) 1 2 0 0 #867# 0 100)
COMMENT     (LOGPEN 0 0 13408563) 1
COMMENT     (LOGFONT 0 0 0 0 400 0 0 0 0 3 2 1 18
COMMENT     "Georgia") 1 0.555556 0
COMMENT     "{\\i Eae}I (4223)" "@N (@S)" 5 0 0 0 -10
COMMENT     -1 -1 #1721#)
COMMENT     #1723=(CScratch
COMMENT     (CWidget 9 (1 #79# 9) 1 2 0 0 #875#
COMMENT     825515585 100) (LOGPEN 0 0 10053171) 8 1
COMMENT     0.0220731 1.9 0.05 1)
COMMENT     #1724=(CLabel
COMMENT     (CWidget 0 (0 0) 1 2 0 0 #867# 0 100)
COMMENT     (LOGPEN 0 0 13408563) 1
COMMENT     (LOGFONT 0 0 0 0 400 0 0 0 0 3 2 1 18
COMMENT     "Georgia") 1 0.555556 0
COMMENT     "{\\i Eae}I (5665)" "@N (@S)" 5 0 0 0 -10
COMMENT     -1 -1 #1723#)) (CObjectList))
COMMENT     #1725=(CGroupWidget
COMMENT     (CWidget 9 (10 #133# 0) 0 1 0 0 Nil 268632213 100)
COMMENT     (CObjectList
COMMENT     #1726=(CScratch
COMMENT     (CWidget 1 (1 #133# 1) 1 2 0 0 #875# 0 100)
COMMENT     (LOGPEN 0 0 10053171) 8 1 6.06349 1.9 0.05
COMMENT     1)
COMMENT     #1727=(CLabel
COMMENT     (CWidget 0 (0 0) 1 2 0 0 #867# 695431781
COMMENT     100) (LOGPEN 0 0 13408563) 1
COMMENT     (LOGFONT 0 0 0 0 400 0 0 0 0 3 2 1 18
COMMENT     "Georgia") 1 0.555556 0 "{\\i Sfc}I (191)"
COMMENT     "@N (@S)" 5 0 0 0 -10 -1 -1 #1726#)
COMMENT     #1728=(CScratch
COMMENT     (CWidget 2 (1 #133# 2) 1 2 0 0 #875# 0 100)
COMMENT     (LOGPEN 0 0 10053171) 8 1 5.50173 1.9 0.05
COMMENT     1)
COMMENT     #1729=(CLabel
COMMENT     (CWidget 0 (0 0) 1 2 0 0 #867# 0 100)
COMMENT     (LOGPEN 0 0 13408563) 1
COMMENT     (LOGFONT 0 0 0 0 400 0 0 0 0 3 2 1 18
COMMENT     "Georgia") 1 0.555556 0 "{\\i Sfc}I (700)"
COMMENT     "@N (@S)" 5 0 0 0 -10 -1 -1 #1728#)
COMMENT     #1730=(CScratch
COMMENT     (CWidget 3 (1 #133# 3) 1 2 0 0 #875# 0 100)
COMMENT     (LOGPEN 0 0 10053171) 8 1 5.27217 1.9 0.05
COMMENT     1)
COMMENT     #1731=(CLabel
COMMENT     (CWidget 0 (0 0) 1 2 0 0 #867# 0 100)
COMMENT     (LOGPEN 0 0 13408563) 1
COMMENT     (LOGFONT 0 0 0 0 400 0 0 0 0 3 2 1 18
COMMENT     "Georgia") 1 0.555556 0 "{\\i Sfc}I (908)"
COMMENT     "@N (@S)" 5 0 0 0 -10 -1 -1 #1730#)
COMMENT     #1732=(CScratch
COMMENT     (CWidget 4 (1 #133# 4) 1 2 0 0 #875#
COMMENT     825509329 100) (LOGPEN 0 0 10053171) 8 1
COMMENT     4.55148 1.9 0.05 1)
COMMENT     #1733=(CLabel
COMMENT     (CWidget 0 (0 0) 1 2 0 0 #867# 0 100)
COMMENT     (LOGPEN 0 0 13408563) 1
COMMENT     (LOGFONT 0 0 0 0 400 0 0 0 0 3 2 1 18
COMMENT     "Georgia") 1 0.555556 0
COMMENT     "{\\i Sfc}I (1561)" "@N (@S)" 5 0 0 0 -10
COMMENT     -1 -1 #1732#)
COMMENT     #1734=(CScratch
COMMENT     (CWidget 5 (1 #133# 5) 1 2 0 0 #875# 1346
COMMENT     100) (LOGPEN 0 0 10053171) 8 1 4.28329 1.9
COMMENT     0.05 1)
COMMENT     #1735=(CLabel
COMMENT     (CWidget 0 (0 0) 1 2 0 0 #867# 0 100)
COMMENT     (LOGPEN 0 0 13408563) 1
COMMENT     (LOGFONT 0 0 0 0 400 0 0 0 0 3 2 1 18
COMMENT     "Georgia") 1 0.555556 0
COMMENT     "{\\i Sfc}I (1804)" "@N (@S)" 5 0 0 0 -10
COMMENT     -1 -1 #1734#)
COMMENT     #1736=(CScratch
COMMENT     (CWidget 6 (1 #133# 6) 1 2 0 0 #875# 0 100)
COMMENT     (LOGPEN 0 0 10053171) 8 1 2.6874 1.9 0.05 1)
COMMENT     #1737=(CLabel
COMMENT     (CWidget 0 (0 0) 1 2 0 0 #867# 0 100)
COMMENT     (LOGPEN 0 0 13408563) 1
COMMENT     (LOGFONT 0 0 0 0 400 0 0 0 0 3 2 1 18
COMMENT     "Georgia") 1 0.555556 0
COMMENT     "{\\i Sfc}I (3250)" "@N (@S)" 5 0 0 0 -10
COMMENT     -1 -1 #1736#)
COMMENT     #1738=(CScratch
COMMENT     (CWidget 7 (1 #133# 7) 1 2 0 0 #875#
COMMENT     825509157 100) (LOGPEN 0 0 10053171) 8 1
COMMENT     1.45131 1.9 0.05 1)
COMMENT     #1739=(CLabel
COMMENT     (CWidget 0 (0 0) 1 2 0 0 #867# 0 100)
COMMENT     (LOGPEN 0 0 13408563) 1
COMMENT     (LOGFONT 0 0 0 0 400 0 0 0 0 3 2 1 18
COMMENT     "Georgia") 1 0.555556 0
COMMENT     "{\\i Sfc}I (4370)" "@N (@S)" 5 0 0 0 -10
COMMENT     -1 -1 #1738#)
COMMENT     #1740=(CScratch
COMMENT     (CWidget 8 (1 #133# 8) 1 2 0 0 #875# 1166
COMMENT     100) (LOGPEN 0 0 10053171) 8 1 0.703029
COMMENT     1.9 0.05 1)
COMMENT     #1741=(CLabel
COMMENT     (CWidget 0 (0 0) 1 2 0 0 #867# 41897060 100)
COMMENT     (LOGPEN 0 0 13408563) 1
COMMENT     (LOGFONT 0 0 0 0 400 0 0 0 0 3 2 1 18
COMMENT     "Georgia") 1 0.555556 0
COMMENT     "{\\i Sfc}I (5048)" "@N (@S)" 5 0 0 0 -10
COMMENT     -1 -1 #1740#)
COMMENT     #1742=(CScratch
COMMENT     (CWidget 9 (1 #133# 9) 1 2 0 0 #875# 0 100)
COMMENT     (LOGPEN 0 0 10053171) 8 1 0.492231 1.9 0.05
COMMENT     1)
COMMENT     #1743=(CLabel
COMMENT     (CWidget 0 (0 0) 1 2 0 0 #867# 0 100)
COMMENT     (LOGPEN 0 0 13408563) 1
COMMENT     (LOGFONT 0 0 0 0 400 0 0 0 0 3 2 1 18
COMMENT     "Georgia") 1 0.555556 0
COMMENT     "{\\i Sfc}I (5239)" "@N (@S)" 5 0 0 0 -10
COMMENT     -1 -1 #1742#)) (CObjectList))
COMMENT     #1744=(CGroupWidget
COMMENT     (CWidget 11 (10 #72# 0) 0 1 0 0 Nil 58664992 100)
COMMENT     (CObjectList
COMMENT     #1745=(CScratch
COMMENT     (CWidget 1 (1 #72# 1) 1 2 0 0 #875# 0 100)
COMMENT     (LOGPEN 0 0 10053171) 8 1 6.00831 1.9 0.05
COMMENT     1)
COMMENT     #1746=(CLabel
COMMENT     (CWidget 0 (0 0) 1 2 0 0 #867# 0 100)
COMMENT     (LOGPEN 0 0 13408563) 1
COMMENT     (LOGFONT 0 0 0 0 400 0 0 0 0 3 2 1 18
COMMENT     "Georgia") 1 0.555556 0
COMMENT     "{\\i Bts}CI (241)" "@N (@S)" 5 0 0 0 -10
COMMENT     -1 -1 #1745#)
COMMENT     #1747=(CScratch
COMMENT     (CWidget 2 (1 #72# 2) 1 2 0 0 #875# 0 100)
COMMENT     (LOGPEN 0 0 10053171) 8 1 5.92443 1.9 0.05
COMMENT     1)
COMMENT     #1748=(CLabel
COMMENT     (CWidget 0 (0 0) 1 2 0 0 #867# 0 100)
COMMENT     (LOGPEN 0 0 13408563) 1
COMMENT     (LOGFONT 0 0 0 0 400 0 0 0 0 3 2 1 18
COMMENT     "Georgia") 1 0.555556 0
COMMENT     "{\\i Bts}CI (317)" "@N (@S)" 5 0 0 0 -10
COMMENT     -1 -1 #1747#)
COMMENT     #1749=(CScratch
COMMENT     (CWidget 3 (1 #72# 3) 1 2 0 0 #875#
COMMENT     825512561 100) (LOGPEN 0 0 10053171) 8 1
COMMENT     5.88249 1.9 0.05 1)
COMMENT     #1750=(CLabel
COMMENT     (CWidget 0 (0 0) 1 2 0 0 #867# 0 100)
COMMENT     (LOGPEN 0 0 13408563) 1
COMMENT     (LOGFONT 0 0 0 0 400 0 0 0 0 3 2 1 18
COMMENT     "Georgia") 1 0.555556 0
COMMENT     "{\\i Bts}CI (355)" "@N (@S)" 5 0 0 0 -10
COMMENT     -1 -1 #1749#)
COMMENT     #1751=(CScratch
COMMENT     (CWidget 4 (1 #72# 4) 1 2 0 0 #875#
COMMENT     825513957 100) (LOGPEN 0 0 10053171) 8 1
COMMENT     5.22581 1.9 0.05 1)
COMMENT     #1752=(CLabel
COMMENT     (CWidget 0 (0 0) 1 2 0 0 #867# 0 100)
COMMENT     (LOGPEN 0 0 13408563) 1
COMMENT     (LOGFONT 0 0 0 0 400 0 0 0 0 3 2 1 18
COMMENT     "Georgia") 1 0.555556 0
COMMENT     "{\\i Bts}CI (950)" "@N (@S)" 5 0 0 0 -10
COMMENT     -1 -1 #1751#)
COMMENT     #1753=(CScratch
COMMENT     (CWidget 5 (1 #72# 5) 1 2 0 0 #875# 5966
COMMENT     100) (LOGPEN 0 0 10053171) 8 1 4.72917 1.9
COMMENT     0.05 1)
COMMENT     #1754=(CLabel
COMMENT     (CWidget 0 (0 0) 1 2 0 0 #867# 0 100)
COMMENT     (LOGPEN 0 0 13408563) 1
COMMENT     (LOGFONT 0 0 0 0 400 0 0 0 0 3 2 1 18
COMMENT     "Georgia") 1 0.555556 0
COMMENT     "{\\i Bts}CI (1400)" "@N (@S)" 5 0 0 0 -10
COMMENT     -1 -1 #1753#)
COMMENT     #1755=(CScratch
COMMENT     (CWidget 6 (1 #72# 6) 1 2 0 0 #875# 0 100)
COMMENT     (LOGPEN 0 0 10053171) 8 1 4.66626 1.9 0.05
COMMENT     1)
COMMENT     #1756=(CLabel
COMMENT     (CWidget 0 (0 0) 1 2 0 0 #867# 0 100)
COMMENT     (LOGPEN 0 0 13408563) 1
COMMENT     (LOGFONT 0 0 0 0 400 0 0 0 0 3 2 1 18
COMMENT     "Georgia") 1 0.555556 0
COMMENT     "{\\i Bts}CI (1457)" "@N (@S)" 5 0 0 0 -10
COMMENT     -1 -1 #1755#)
COMMENT     #1757=(CScratch
COMMENT     (CWidget 7 (1 #72# 7) 1 2 0 0 #875# 0 100)
COMMENT     (LOGPEN 0 0 10053171) 8 1 4.35724 1.9 0.05
COMMENT     1)
COMMENT     #1758=(CLabel
COMMENT     (CWidget 0 (0 0) 1 2 0 0 #867# 0 100)
COMMENT     (LOGPEN 0 0 13408563) 1
COMMENT     (LOGFONT 0 0 0 0 400 0 0 0 0 3 2 1 18
COMMENT     "Georgia") 1 0.555556 0
COMMENT     "{\\i Bts}CI (1737)" "@N (@S)" 5 0 0 0 -10
COMMENT     -1 -1 #1757#)
COMMENT     #1759=(CScratch
COMMENT     (CWidget 8 (1 #72# 8) 1 2 0 0 #875# 0 100)
COMMENT     (LOGPEN 0 0 10053171) 8 1 3.99634 1.9 0.05
COMMENT     1)
COMMENT     #1760=(CLabel
COMMENT     (CWidget 0 (0 0) 1 2 0 0 #867# 810889173
COMMENT     100) (LOGPEN 0 0 13408563) 1
COMMENT     (LOGFONT 0 0 0 0 400 0 0 0 0 3 2 1 18
COMMENT     "Georgia") 1 0.555556 0
COMMENT     "{\\i Bts}CI (2064)" "@N (@S)" 5 0 0 0 -10
COMMENT     -1 -1 #1759#)
COMMENT     #1761=(CScratch
COMMENT     (CWidget 9 (1 #72# 9) 1 2 0 0 #875# 0 100)
COMMENT     (LOGPEN 0 0 10053171) 8 1 1.67204 1.9 0.05
COMMENT     1)
COMMENT     #1762=(CLabel
COMMENT     (CWidget 0 (0 0) 1 2 0 0 #867# 0 100)
COMMENT     (LOGPEN 0 0 13408563) 1
COMMENT     (LOGFONT 0 0 0 0 400 0 0 0 0 3 2 1 18
COMMENT     "Georgia") 1 0.555556 0
COMMENT     "{\\i Bts}CI (4170)" "@N (@S)" 5 0 0 0 -10
COMMENT     -1 -1 #1761#)
COMMENT     #1763=(CScratch
COMMENT     (CWidget 10 (1 #72# 10) 1 2 0 0 #875#
COMMENT     825513649 100) (LOGPEN 0 0 10053171) 8 1
COMMENT     1.35529 1.9 0.05 1)
COMMENT     #1764=(CLabel
COMMENT     (CWidget 0 (0 0) 1 2 0 0 #867# 0 100)
COMMENT     (LOGPEN 0 0 13408563) 1
COMMENT     (LOGFONT 0 0 0 0 400 0 0 0 0 3 2 1 18
COMMENT     "Georgia") 1 0.555556 0
COMMENT     "{\\i Bts}CI (4457)" "@N (@S)" 5 0 0 0 -10
COMMENT     -1 -1 #1763#)
COMMENT     #1765=(CScratch
COMMENT     (CWidget 11 (1 #72# 11) 1 2 0 0 #875# 5666
COMMENT     100) (LOGPEN 0 0 10053171) 8 1 1.15553 1.9
COMMENT     0.05 1)
COMMENT     #1766=(CLabel
COMMENT     (CWidget 0 (0 0) 1 2 0 0 #867# 0 100)
COMMENT     (LOGPEN 0 0 13408563) 1
COMMENT     (LOGFONT 0 0 0 0 400 0 0 0 0 3 2 1 18
COMMENT     "Georgia") 1 0.555556 0
COMMENT     "{\\i Bts}CI (4638)" "@N (@S)" 5 0 0 0 -10
COMMENT     -1 -1 #1765#)) (CObjectList))
COMMENT     #1767=(CGroupWidget
COMMENT     (CWidget 11 (10 #100# 0) 0 1 0 0 Nil 268632450 100)
COMMENT     (CObjectList
COMMENT     #1768=(CScratch
COMMENT     (CWidget 1 (1 #100# 1) 1 2 0 0 #875# 0 100)
COMMENT     (LOGPEN 0 0 10053171) 8 1 5.84497 1.9 0.05
COMMENT     1)
COMMENT     #1769=(CLabel
COMMENT     (CWidget 0 (0 0) 1 2 0 0 #867# 41486540 100)
COMMENT     (LOGPEN 0 0 13408563) 1
COMMENT     (LOGFONT 0 0 0 0 400 0 0 0 0 3 2 1 18
COMMENT     "Georgia") 1 0.555556 0
COMMENT     "{\\i Msp}A1I (389)" "@N (@S)" 5 0 0 0 -10
COMMENT     -1 -1 #1768#)
COMMENT     #1770=(CScratch
COMMENT     (CWidget 2 (1 #100# 2) 1 2 0 0 #875# 0 100)
COMMENT     (LOGPEN 0 0 10053171) 8 1 5.58119 1.9 0.05
COMMENT     1)
COMMENT     #1771=(CLabel
COMMENT     (CWidget 0 (0 0) 1 2 0 0 #867# 0 100)
COMMENT     (LOGPEN 0 0 13408563) 1
COMMENT     (LOGFONT 0 0 0 0 400 0 0 0 0 3 2 1 18
COMMENT     "Georgia") 1 0.555556 0
COMMENT     "{\\i Msp}A1I (628)" "@N (@S)" 5 0 0 0 -10
COMMENT     -1 -1 #1770#)
COMMENT     #1772=(CScratch
COMMENT     (CWidget 3 (1 #100# 3) 1 2 0 0 #875#
COMMENT     825507949 100) (LOGPEN 0 0 10053171) 8 1
COMMENT     5.10221 1.9 0.05 1)
COMMENT     #1773=(CLabel
COMMENT     (CWidget 0 (0 0) 1 2 0 0 #867# 0 100)
COMMENT     (LOGPEN 0 0 13408563) 1
COMMENT     (LOGFONT 0 0 0 0 400 0 0 0 0 3 2 1 18
COMMENT     "Georgia") 1 0.555556 0
COMMENT     "{\\i Msp}A1I (1062)" "@N (@S)" 5 0 0 0 -10
COMMENT     -1 -1 #1772#)
COMMENT     #1774=(CScratch
COMMENT     (CWidget 4 (1 #100# 4) 1 2 0 0 #875# 2006
COMMENT     100) (LOGPEN 0 0 10053171) 8 1 3.5604 1.9
COMMENT     0.05 1)
COMMENT     #1775=(CLabel
COMMENT     (CWidget 0 (0 0) 1 2 0 0 #867# 0 100)
COMMENT     (LOGPEN 0 0 13408563) 1
COMMENT     (LOGFONT 0 0 0 0 400 0 0 0 0 3 2 1 18
COMMENT     "Georgia") 1 0.555556 0
COMMENT     "{\\i Msp}A1I (2459)" "@N (@S)" 5 0 0 0 -10
COMMENT     -1 -1 #1774#)
COMMENT     #1776=(CScratch
COMMENT     (CWidget 5 (1 #100# 5) 1 2 0 0 #875# 0 100)
COMMENT     (LOGPEN 0 0 10053171) 8 1 3.39595 1.9 0.05
COMMENT     1)
COMMENT     #1777=(CLabel
COMMENT     (CWidget 0 (0 0) 1 2 0 0 #867# 0 100)
COMMENT     (LOGPEN 0 0 13408563) 1
COMMENT     (LOGFONT 0 0 0 0 400 0 0 0 0 3 2 1 18
COMMENT     "Georgia") 1 0.555556 0
COMMENT     "{\\i Msp}A1I (2608)" "@N (@S)" 5 0 0 0 -10
COMMENT     -1 -1 #1776#)
COMMENT     #1778=(CScratch
COMMENT     (CWidget 6 (1 #100# 6) 1 2 0 0 #875# 0 100)
COMMENT     (LOGPEN 0 0 10053171) 8 1 3.37829 1.9 0.05
COMMENT     1)
COMMENT     #1779=(CLabel
COMMENT     (CWidget 0 (0 0) 1 2 0 0 #867# 0 100)
COMMENT     (LOGPEN 0 0 13408563) 1
COMMENT     (LOGFONT 0 0 0 0 400 0 0 0 0 3 2 1 18
COMMENT     "Georgia") 1 0.555556 0
COMMENT     "{\\i Msp}A1I (2624)" "@N (@S)" 5 0 0 0 -10
COMMENT     -1 -1 #1778#)
COMMENT     #1780=(CScratch
COMMENT     (CWidget 7 (1 #100# 7) 1 2 0 0 #875#
COMMENT     825507881 100) (LOGPEN 0 0 10053171) 8 1
COMMENT     2.77459 1.9 0.05 1)
COMMENT     #1781=(CLabel
COMMENT     (CWidget 0 (0 0) 1 2 0 0 #867# 41701476 100)
COMMENT     (LOGPEN 0 0 13408563) 1
COMMENT     (LOGFONT 0 0 0 0 400 0 0 0 0 3 2 1 18
COMMENT     "Georgia") 1 0.555556 0
COMMENT     "{\\i Msp}A1I (3171)" "@N (@S)" 5 0 0 0 -10
COMMENT     -1 -1 #1780#)
COMMENT     #1782=(CScratch
COMMENT     (CWidget 8 (1 #100# 8) 1 2 0 0 #875# 6746
COMMENT     100) (LOGPEN 0 0 10053171) 8 1 1.88173 1.9
COMMENT     0.05 1)
COMMENT     #1783=(CLabel
COMMENT     (CWidget 0 (0 0) 1 2 0 0 #867# 810887665
COMMENT     100) (LOGPEN 0 0 13408563) 1
COMMENT     (LOGFONT 0 0 0 0 400 0 0 0 0 3 2 1 18
COMMENT     "Georgia") 1 0.555556 0
COMMENT     "{\\i Msp}A1I (3980)" "@N (@S)" 5 0 0 0 -10
COMMENT     -1 -1 #1782#)
COMMENT     #1784=(CScratch
COMMENT     (CWidget 9 (1 #100# 9) 1 2 0 0 #875# 0 100)
COMMENT     (LOGPEN 0 0 10053171) 8 1 0.843194 1.9 0.05
COMMENT     1)
COMMENT     #1785=(CLabel
COMMENT     (CWidget 0 (0 0) 1 2 0 0 #867# 0 100)
COMMENT     (LOGPEN 0 0 13408563) 1
COMMENT     (LOGFONT 0 0 0 0 400 0 0 0 0 3 2 1 18
COMMENT     "Georgia") 1 0.555556 0
COMMENT     "{\\i Msp}A1I (4921)" "@N (@S)" 5 0 0 0 -10
COMMENT     -1 -1 #1784#)
COMMENT     #1786=(CScratch
COMMENT     (CWidget 10 (1 #100# 10) 1 2 0 0 #875# 0
COMMENT     100) (LOGPEN 0 0 10053171) 8 1 0.572798
COMMENT     1.9 0.05 1)
COMMENT     #1787=(CLabel
COMMENT     (CWidget 0 (0 0) 1 2 0 0 #867# 41710976 100)
COMMENT     (LOGPEN 0 0 13408563) 1
COMMENT     (LOGFONT 0 0 0 0 400 0 0 0 0 3 2 1 18
COMMENT     "Georgia") 1 0.555556 0
COMMENT     "{\\i Msp}A1I (5166)" "@N (@S)" 5 0 0 0 -10
COMMENT     -1 -1 #1786#)
COMMENT     #1788=(CScratch
COMMENT     (CWidget 11 (1 #100# 11) 1 2 0 0 #875#
COMMENT     825512629 100) (LOGPEN 0 0 10053171) 8 1
COMMENT     6.27319 1.9 0.05 1)
COMMENT     #1789=(CLabel
COMMENT     (CWidget 0 (0 0) 1 2 0 0 #867# 0 100)
COMMENT     (LOGPEN 0 0 13408563) 1
COMMENT     (LOGFONT 0 0 0 0 400 0 0 0 0 3 2 1 18
COMMENT     "Georgia") 1 0.555556 0
COMMENT     "{\\i Msp}A1I (5684)" "@N (@S)" 5 0 0 0 -10
COMMENT     -1 -1 #1788#)) (CObjectList))
COMMENT     #1790=(CGroupWidget
COMMENT     (CWidget 12 (10 #52# 0) 0 1 0 0 Nil 2082603424 100)
COMMENT     (CObjectList
COMMENT     #1791=(CScratch
COMMENT     (CWidget 1 (1 #52# 1) 1 2 0 0 #875# 0 100)
COMMENT     (LOGPEN 0 0 10053171) 8 1 6.05135 1.9 0.05
COMMENT     1)
COMMENT     #1792=(CLabel
COMMENT     (CWidget 0 (0 0) 1 2 0 0 #867# 0 100)
COMMENT     (LOGPEN 0 0 13408563) 1
COMMENT     (LOGFONT 0 0 0 0 400 0 0 0 0 3 2 1 18
COMMENT     "Georgia") 1 0.555556 0
COMMENT     "{\\i Bsp}1286I (202)" "@N (@S)" 5 0 0 0
COMMENT     -10 -1 -1 #1791#)
COMMENT     #1793=(CScratch
COMMENT     (CWidget 2 (1 #52# 2) 1 2 0 0 #875#
COMMENT     825509689 100) (LOGPEN 0 0 10053171) 8 1
COMMENT     5.65072 1.9 0.05 1)
COMMENT     #1794=(CLabel
COMMENT     (CWidget 0 (0 0) 1 2 0 0 #867# 0 100)
COMMENT     (LOGPEN 0 0 13408563) 1
COMMENT     (LOGFONT 0 0 0 0 400 0 0 0 0 3 2 1 18
COMMENT     "Georgia") 1 0.555556 0
COMMENT     "{\\i Bsp}1286I (565)" "@N (@S)" 5 0 0 0
COMMENT     -10 -1 -1 #1793#)
COMMENT     #1795=(CScratch
COMMENT     (CWidget 3 (1 #52# 3) 1 2 0 0 #875# 0 100)
COMMENT     (LOGPEN 0 0 10053171) 8 1 5.25341 1.9 0.05
COMMENT     1)
COMMENT     #1796=(CLabel
COMMENT     (CWidget 0 (0 0) 1 2 0 0 #867# 0 100)
COMMENT     (LOGPEN 0 0 13408563) 1
COMMENT     (LOGFONT 0 0 0 0 400 0 0 0 0 3 2 1 18
COMMENT     "Georgia") 1 0.555556 0
COMMENT     "{\\i Bsp}1286I (925)" "@N (@S)" 5 0 0 0
COMMENT     -10 -1 -1 #1795#)
COMMENT     #1797=(CScratch
COMMENT     (CWidget 4 (1 #52# 4) 1 2 0 0 #875# 0 100)
COMMENT     (LOGPEN 0 0 10053171) 8 1 4.86823 1.9 0.05
COMMENT     1)
COMMENT     #1798=(CLabel
COMMENT     (CWidget 0 (0 0) 1 2 0 0 #867# 0 100)
COMMENT     (LOGPEN 0 0 13408563) 1
COMMENT     (LOGFONT 0 0 0 0 400 0 0 0 0 3 2 1 18
COMMENT     "Georgia") 1 0.555556 0
COMMENT     "{\\i Bsp}1286I (1274)" "@N (@S)" 5 0 0 0
COMMENT     -10 -1 -1 #1797#)
COMMENT     #1799=(CScratch
COMMENT     (CWidget 5 (1 #52# 5) 1 2 0 0 #875#
COMMENT     825509637 100) (LOGPEN 0 0 10053171) 8 1
COMMENT     4.85609 1.9 0.05 1)
COMMENT     #1800=(CLabel
COMMENT     (CWidget 0 (0 0) 1 2 0 0 #867# 0 100)
COMMENT     (LOGPEN 0 0 13408563) 1
COMMENT     (LOGFONT 0 0 0 0 400 0 0 0 0 3 2 1 18
COMMENT     "Georgia") 1 0.555556 0
COMMENT     "{\\i Bsp}1286I (1285)" "@N (@S)" 5 0 0 0
COMMENT     -10 -1 -1 #1799#)
COMMENT     #1801=(CScratch
COMMENT     (CWidget 6 (1 #52# 6) 1 2 0 0 #875# 1646
COMMENT     100) (LOGPEN 0 0 10053171) 8 1 3.69725 1.9
COMMENT     0.05 1)
COMMENT     #1802=(CLabel
COMMENT     (CWidget 0 (0 0) 1 2 0 0 #867# 1668571491
COMMENT     100) (LOGPEN 0 0 13408563) 1
COMMENT     (LOGFONT 0 0 0 0 400 0 0 0 0 3 2 1 18
COMMENT     "Georgia") 1 0.555556 0
COMMENT     "{\\i Bsp}1286I (2335)" "@N (@S)" 5 0 0 0
COMMENT     -10 -1 -1 #1801#)
COMMENT     #1803=(CScratch
COMMENT     (CWidget 7 (1 #52# 7) 1 2 0 0 #875# 0 100)
COMMENT     (LOGPEN 0 0 10053171) 8 1 3.54274 1.9 0.05
COMMENT     1)
COMMENT     #1804=(CLabel
COMMENT     (CWidget 0 (0 0) 1 2 0 0 #867# 1952671585
COMMENT     100) (LOGPEN 0 0 13408563) 1
COMMENT     (LOGFONT 0 0 0 0 400 0 0 0 0 3 2 1 18
COMMENT     "Georgia") 1 0.555556 0
COMMENT     "{\\i Bsp}1286I (2475)" "@N (@S)" 5 0 0 0
COMMENT     -10 -1 -1 #1803#)
COMMENT     #1805=(CScratch
COMMENT     (CWidget 8 (1 #52# 8) 1 2 0 0 #875# 0 100)
COMMENT     (LOGPEN 0 0 10053171) 8 1 3.52839 1.9 0.05
COMMENT     1)
COMMENT     #1806=(CLabel
COMMENT     (CWidget 0 (0 0) 1 2 0 0 #867# 1735680359
COMMENT     100) (LOGPEN 0 0 13408563) 1
COMMENT     (LOGFONT 0 0 0 0 400 0 0 0 0 3 2 1 18
COMMENT     "Georgia") 1 0.555556 0
COMMENT     "{\\i Bsp}1286I (2488)" "@N (@S)" 5 0 0 0
COMMENT     -10 -1 -1 #1805#)
COMMENT     #1807=(CScratch
COMMENT     (CWidget 9 (1 #52# 9) 1 2 0 0 #875#
COMMENT     825509569 100) (LOGPEN 0 0 10053171) 8 1
COMMENT     2.51965 1.9 0.05 1)
COMMENT     #1808=(CLabel
COMMENT     (CWidget 0 (0 0) 1 2 0 0 #867# 1953784163
COMMENT     100) (LOGPEN 0 0 13408563) 1
COMMENT     (LOGFONT 0 0 0 0 400 0 0 0 0 3 2 1 18
COMMENT     "Georgia") 1 0.555556 0
COMMENT     "{\\i Bsp}1286I (3402)" "@N (@S)" 5 0 0 0
COMMENT     -10 -1 -1 #1807#)
COMMENT     #1809=(CScratch
COMMENT     (CWidget 10 (1 #52# 10) 1 2 0 0 #875# 0 100)
COMMENT     (LOGPEN 0 0 10053171) 8 1 1.91705 1.9 0.05
COMMENT     1)
COMMENT     #1810=(CLabel
COMMENT     (CWidget 0 (0 0) 1 2 0 0 #867# 1734571107
COMMENT     100) (LOGPEN 0 0 13408563) 1
COMMENT     (LOGFONT 0 0 0 0 400 0 0 0 0 3 2 1 18
COMMENT     "Georgia") 1 0.555556 0
COMMENT     "{\\i Bsp}1286I (3948)" "@N (@S)" 5 0 0 0
COMMENT     -10 -1 -1 #1809#)
COMMENT     #1811=(CScratch
COMMENT     (CWidget 11 (1 #52# 11) 1 2 0 0 #875#
COMMENT     825512509 100) (LOGPEN 0 0 10053171) 8 1
COMMENT     1.82324 1.9 0.05 1)
COMMENT     #1812=(CLabel
COMMENT     (CWidget 0 (0 0) 1 2 0 0 #867# 1734566759
COMMENT     100) (LOGPEN 0 0 13408563) 1
COMMENT     (LOGFONT 0 0 0 0 400 0 0 0 0 3 2 1 18
COMMENT     "Georgia") 1 0.555556 0
COMMENT     "{\\i Bsp}1286I (4033)" "@N (@S)" 5 0 0 0
COMMENT     -10 -1 -1 #1811#)
COMMENT     #1813=(CScratch
COMMENT     (CWidget 12 (1 #52# 12) 1 2 0 0 #875# 6566
COMMENT     100) (LOGPEN 0 0 10053171) 8 1 0.541895
COMMENT     1.9 0.05 1)
COMMENT     #1814=(CLabel
COMMENT     (CWidget 0 (0 0) 1 2 0 0 #867# 1734436711
COMMENT     100) (LOGPEN 0 0 13408563) 1
COMMENT     (LOGFONT 0 0 0 0 400 0 0 0 0 3 2 1 18
COMMENT     "Georgia") 1 0.555556 0
COMMENT     "{\\i Bsp}1286I (5194)" "@N (@S)" 5 0 0 0
COMMENT     -10 -1 -1 #1813#)) (CObjectList))
COMMENT     #1815=(CGroupWidget
COMMENT     (CWidget 12 (10 #67# 0) 0 1 0 0 Nil 58662672 100)
COMMENT     (CObjectList
COMMENT     #1816=(CScratch
COMMENT     (CWidget 1 (1 #67# 1) 1 2 0 0 #875# 0 100)
COMMENT     (LOGPEN 0 0 10053171) 8 1 6.07011 1.9 0.05
COMMENT     1)
COMMENT     #1817=(CLabel
COMMENT     (CWidget 0 (0 0) 1 2 0 0 #867# 41709824 100)
COMMENT     (LOGPEN 0 0 13408563) 1
COMMENT     (LOGFONT 0 0 0 0 400 0 0 0 0 3 2 1 18
COMMENT     "Georgia") 1 0.555556 0
COMMENT     "{\\i Bst}YI (185)" "@N (@S)" 5 0 0 0 -10
COMMENT     -1 -1 #1816#)
COMMENT     #1818=(CScratch
COMMENT     (CWidget 2 (1 #67# 2) 1 2 0 0 #875#
COMMENT     825508721 100) (LOGPEN 0 0 10053171) 8 1
COMMENT     5.5227 1.9 0.05 1)
COMMENT     #1819=(CLabel
COMMENT     (CWidget 0 (0 0) 1 2 0 0 #867# 0 100)
COMMENT     (LOGPEN 0 0 13408563) 1
COMMENT     (LOGFONT 0 0 0 0 400 0 0 0 0 3 2 1 18
COMMENT     "Georgia") 1 0.555556 0
COMMENT     "{\\i Bst}YI (681)" "@N (@S)" 5 0 0 0 -10
COMMENT     -1 -1 #1818#)
COMMENT     #1820=(CScratch
COMMENT     (CWidget 3 (1 #67# 3) 1 2 0 0 #875# 2786
COMMENT     100) (LOGPEN 0 0 10053171) 8 1 5.37039 1.9
COMMENT     0.05 1)
COMMENT     #1821=(CLabel
COMMENT     (CWidget 0 (0 0) 1 2 0 0 #867# 0 100)
COMMENT     (LOGPEN 0 0 13408563) 1
COMMENT     (LOGFONT 0 0 0 0 400 0 0 0 0 3 2 1 18
COMMENT     "Georgia") 1 0.555556 0
COMMENT     "{\\i Bst}YI (819)" "@N (@S)" 5 0 0 0 -10
COMMENT     -1 -1 #1820#)
COMMENT     #1822=(CScratch
COMMENT     (CWidget 4 (1 #67# 4) 1 2 0 0 #875# 0 100)
COMMENT     (LOGPEN 0 0 10053171) 8 1 5.34391 1.9 0.05
COMMENT     1)
COMMENT     #1823=(CLabel
COMMENT     (CWidget 0 (0 0) 1 2 0 0 #867# 0 100)
COMMENT     (LOGPEN 0 0 13408563) 1
COMMENT     (LOGFONT 0 0 0 0 400 0 0 0 0 3 2 1 18
COMMENT     "Georgia") 1 0.555556 0
COMMENT     "{\\i Bst}YI (843)" "@N (@S)" 5 0 0 0 -10
COMMENT     -1 -1 #1822#)
COMMENT     #1824=(CScratch
COMMENT     (CWidget 5 (1 #67# 5) 1 2 0 0 #875# 0 100)
COMMENT     (LOGPEN 0 0 10053171) 8 1 3.31207 1.9 0.05
COMMENT     1)
COMMENT     #1825=(CLabel
COMMENT     (CWidget 0 (0 0) 1 2 0 0 #867# 0 100)
COMMENT     (LOGPEN 0 0 13408563) 1
COMMENT     (LOGFONT 0 0 0 0 400 0 0 0 0 3 2 1 18
COMMENT     "Georgia") 1 0.555556 0
COMMENT     "{\\i Bst}YI (2684)" "@N (@S)" 5 0 0 0 -10
COMMENT     -1 -1 #1824#)
COMMENT     #1826=(CScratch
COMMENT     (CWidget 6 (1 #67# 6) 1 2 0 0 #875# 0 100)
COMMENT     (LOGPEN 0 0 10053171) 8 1 2.98318 1.9 0.05
COMMENT     1)
COMMENT     #1827=(CLabel
COMMENT     (CWidget 0 (0 0) 1 2 0 0 #867# 0 100)
COMMENT     (LOGPEN 0 0 13408563) 1
COMMENT     (LOGFONT 0 0 0 0 400 0 0 0 0 3 2 1 18
COMMENT     "Georgia") 1 0.555556 0
COMMENT     "{\\i Bst}YI (2982)" "@N (@S)" 5 0 0 0 -10
COMMENT     -1 -1 #1826#)
COMMENT     #1828=(CScratch
COMMENT     (CWidget 7 (1 #67# 7) 1 2 0 0 #875#
COMMENT     825508549 100) (LOGPEN 0 0 10053171) 8 1
COMMENT     1.89388 1.9 0.05 1)
COMMENT     #1829=(CLabel
COMMENT     (CWidget 0 (0 0) 1 2 0 0 #867# 2082603010
COMMENT     100) (LOGPEN 0 0 13408563) 1
COMMENT     (LOGFONT 0 0 0 0 400 0 0 0 0 3 2 1 18
COMMENT     "Georgia") 1 0.555556 0
COMMENT     "{\\i Bst}YI (3969)" "@N (@S)" 5 0 0 0 -10
COMMENT     -1 -1 #1828#)
COMMENT     #1830=(CScratch
COMMENT     (CWidget 8 (1 #67# 8) 1 2 0 0 #875# 2606
COMMENT     100) (LOGPEN 0 0 10053171) 8 1 1.87511 1.9
COMMENT     0.05 1)
COMMENT     #1831=(CLabel
COMMENT     (CWidget 0 (0 0) 1 2 0 0 #867# 49 100)
COMMENT     (LOGPEN 0 0 13408563) 1
COMMENT     (LOGFONT 0 0 0 0 400 0 0 0 0 3 2 1 18
COMMENT     "Georgia") 1 0.555556 0
COMMENT     "{\\i Bst}YI (3986)" "@N (@S)" 5 0 0 0 -10
COMMENT     -1 -1 #1830#)
COMMENT     #1832=(CScratch
COMMENT     (CWidget 9 (1 #67# 9) 1 2 0 0 #875# 0 100)
COMMENT     (LOGPEN 0 0 10053171) 8 1 1.0275 1.9 0.05 1)
COMMENT     #1833=(CLabel
COMMENT     (CWidget 0 (0 0) 1 2 0 0 #867# 9 100)
COMMENT     (LOGPEN 0 0 13408563) 1
COMMENT     (LOGFONT 0 0 0 0 400 0 0 0 0 3 2 1 18
COMMENT     "Georgia") 1 0.555556 0
COMMENT     "{\\i Bst}YI (4754)" "@N (@S)" 5 0 0 0 -10
COMMENT     -1 -1 #1832#)
COMMENT     #1834=(CScratch
COMMENT     (CWidget 10 (1 #67# 10) 1 2 0 0 #875# 0 100)
COMMENT     (LOGPEN 0 0 10053171) 8 1 1.01426 1.9 0.05
COMMENT     1)
COMMENT     #1835=(CLabel
COMMENT     (CWidget 0 (0 0) 1 2 0 0 #867# 817320873
COMMENT     100) (LOGPEN 0 0 13408563) 1
COMMENT     (LOGFONT 0 0 0 0 400 0 0 0 0 3 2 1 18
COMMENT     "Georgia") 1 0.555556 0
COMMENT     "{\\i Bst}YI (4766)" "@N (@S)" 5 0 0 0 -10
COMMENT     -1 -1 #1834#)
COMMENT     #1836=(CScratch
COMMENT     (CWidget 11 (1 #67# 11) 1 2 0 0 #875# 0 100)
COMMENT     (LOGPEN 0 0 10053171) 8 1 0.919346 1.9 0.05
COMMENT     1)
COMMENT     #1837=(CLabel
COMMENT     (CWidget 0 (0 0) 1 2 0 0 #867# 858682728
COMMENT     100) (LOGPEN 0 0 13408563) 1
COMMENT     (LOGFONT 0 0 0 0 400 0 0 0 0 3 2 1 18
COMMENT     "Georgia") 1 0.555556 0
COMMENT     "{\\i Bst}YI (4852)" "@N (@S)" 5 0 0 0 -10
COMMENT     -1 -1 #1836#)
COMMENT     #1838=(CScratch
COMMENT     (CWidget 12 (1 #67# 12) 1 2 0 0 #875#
COMMENT     825508309 100) (LOGPEN 0 0 10053171) 8 1
COMMENT     0.907206 1.9 0.05 1)
COMMENT     #1839=(CLabel
COMMENT     (CWidget 0 (0 0) 1 2 0 0 #867# 0 100)
COMMENT     (LOGPEN 0 0 13408563) 1
COMMENT     (LOGFONT 0 0 0 0 400 0 0 0 0 3 2 1 18
COMMENT     "Georgia") 1 0.555556 0
COMMENT     "{\\i Bst}YI (4863)" "@N (@S)" 5 0 0 0 -10
COMMENT     -1 -1 #1838#)) (CObjectList)))
COMMENT     (CObjectList))
COMMENT     #1840=(CGroupWidget (CWidget 14 (16 0) 1 2 0 0 Nil 58644992 100)
COMMENT     (CObjectList) (CObjectList))
COMMENT     #1841=(CGroupWidget (CWidget 12 (0 0) 1 2 0 0 Nil 268632393 100)
COMMENT     (CObjectList) (CObjectList))) (CObjectList)))
COMMENT     (CSeqView 10 10 (CObjectList) (CObList) 1 (CObList)) (CObList)
COMMENT     -2147483648 (CStringList) 2147483648 54 (CObList)))
FEATURES             Location/Qualifiers
     misc_feature    3828..4685
                     /vntifkey="21"
                     /label=AmpR
                     /note="AmpR"
     misc_feature    1..167
                     /vntifkey="21"
                     /label=5'\ITR
                     /note="5' ITR"
     misc_feature    3003..3169
                     /vntifkey="21"
                     /label=3'\ITR
                     /note="3' ITR"
     misc_feature    696..2108
                     /vntifkey="21"
                     /label=NES-jRGECO1b
                     /note="NES-jRGECO1b"
     polyA_signal    2743..2974
                     /vntifkey="25"
                     /label=SV40\polyadenylation\signal
                     /note="SV40 polyadenylation signal"
     promoter        190..661
                     /vntifkey="29"
                     /label=synapsin\promoter
                     /note="synapsin promoter"
     misc_feature    2121..2709
                     /vntifkey="21"
                     /label=WPRE
                     /note="WPRE"
BASE COUNT  1313 a 1514 c 1553 g 1304 t
ORIGIN
        1 tgcgcgctcg ctcgctcact gaggccgccc gggcaaagcc cgggcgtcgg gcgacctttg
       61 gtcgcccggc ctcagtgagc gagcgagcgc gcagagaggg agtggccaac tccatcacta
      121 ggggttcctt gtagttaatg attaacccgc catgctactt atctacgtag ccatgctcta
      181 ggaagatctc tgcagagggc cctgcgtatg agtgcaagtg ggttttagga ccaggatgag
      241 gcggggtggg ggtgcctacc tgacgaccga ccccgaccca ctggacaagc acccaacccc
      301 cattccccaa attgcgcatc ccctatcaga gagggggagg ggaaacagga tgcggcgagg
      361 cgcgtgcgca ctgccagctt cagcaccgcg gacagtgcct tcgcccccgc ctggcggcgc
      421 gcgccaccgc cgcctcagca ctgaaggcgc gctgacgtca ctcgccggtc ccccgcaaac
      481 tccccttccc ggccaccttg gtcgcgtccg cgccgccgcc ggcccagccg gaccgcacca
      541 cgcgaggcgc gagatagggg ggcacgggcg cgaccatctg cgctgcggcg ccggcgactc
      601 agcgctgcct cagtctgcgg tgggcagcgg aggagtcgtg tcgtgcctga gagcgcagtc
      661 gaattcaagc tgctagcaag gatccacccg ccaccatgct gcagaacgag cttgctctta
      721 agttggctgg acttgatatt aacaagactg gaggaggttc tcatcatcat catcatcatg
      781 gtatggctag catgactggt ggacagcaaa tgggtcggga tctgtacgac gatgacgata
      841 aggatctcgc aacaatggtc gactcatcac gtcgtaagtg gaataaggca ggtcacgcag
      901 tcagagctat aggtcggctg agctcacccg tggtttccga gcggatgtac cccgaggacg
      961 gcgcccttaa gagcgagatc aagaaggggc tgaggctgaa ggacggcggc cactacgccg
     1021 ccgaggtcaa gactacctac aaggccaaga agcccgtgca gctgcccggc gcctacaagg
     1081 tggacatcaa gttggacatc gtctcccaca acgaggacta caccatcgtg gaacagtgcg
     1141 aatgtgccga gggccgccac tccaccggcg gcatggacga gctgtacaag ggaggtacag
     1201 gcgggagtct ggtgagcaag ggcgaggagg ataacatggc catcatcaag gagttcatgc
     1261 gcttcaaggt gcacatggag ggctccgtga acggccacga gttcgagatc gagggcgagg
     1321 gcgagggccg cccctacgag gcctttcaga ccgctaagct gaaggtgacc aagggtggcc
     1381 ccctgccctt cgcctgggac atcctgtccc ctcagttcat gtacggctcc aaggcctaca
     1441 ttaagcaccc agccgacatc cccgactact tcaagctgtc cttccccgag ggcttcaggt
     1501 gggagcgcgt gatgaacttc gaggacggcg gcattattca cgtgaaccag gactcctccc
     1561 tgcaggacgg cgtattcatc tacaaggtga agctgcgcgg caccaacttc cctccggacg
     1621 gccccgtaat gcagaagaag accatgggct gggaggctac gcgtgaccaa ctgactgaag
     1681 agcagatcgc agaatttaaa gaggctttct cctgctttga caaggacggg gatgggacga
     1741 taacaaccaa ggagcttggg acggtgatgc gatcgctggg gcagaacccc acagaagcag
     1801 agctgcagga catgatcaat gaagtagatg ccgacggtga cggcacattc gacttccctg
     1861 agttcctgac gatgatggca agaaaaatga atgacacaga cagtgaagag gaaattcgcg
     1921 aagcgttccg cgtgtttgat aaggacggca atggctacat cggcgcagca gagcttcgcc
     1981 acgtgatgac agaccttgga gagaagttaa cagatgagga ggttgatgaa atgatcaggg
     2041 tagcagacat cgatggggat ggtcaggtaa actacgaaga gtttgtacaa atgatgacag
     2101 cgaagtgaaa gcttatcgat aatcaacctc tggattacaa aatttgtgaa agattgactg
     2161 gtattcttaa ctatgttgct ccttttacgc tatgtggata cgctgcttta atgcctttgt
     2221 atcatgctat tgcttcccgt atggctttca ttttctcctc cttgtataaa tcctggttgc
     2281 tgtctcttta tgaggagttg tggcccgttg tcaggcaacg tggcgtggtg tgcactgtgt
     2341 ttgctgacgc aacccccact ggttggggca ttgccaccac ctgtcagctc ctttccggga
     2401 ctttcgcttt ccccctccct attgccacgg cggaactcat cgccgcctgc cttgcccgct
     2461 gctggacagg ggctcggctg ttgggcactg acaattccgt ggtgttgtcg gggaaatcat
     2521 cgtcctttcc ttggctgctc gcctgtgttg ccacctggat tctgcgcggg acgtccttct
     2581 gctacgtccc ttcggccctc aatccagcgg accttccttc ccgcggcctg ctgccggctc
     2641 tgcggcctct tccgcgtctt cgccttcgcc ctcagacgag tcggatctcc ctttgggccg
     2701 cctccccgca tcgataccgt cgacctcgac ccgggcggcc gcttcgagca gacatgataa
     2761 gatacattga tgagtttgga caaaccacaa ctagaatgca gtgaaaaaaa tgctttattt
     2821 gtgaaatttg tgatgctatt gctttatttg taaccattat aagctgcaat aaacaagtta
     2881 acaacaacaa ttgcattcat tttatgtttc aggttcaggg ggagatgtgg gaggtttttt
     2941 aaagcaagta aaacctctac aaatgtggta aaatcgataa ggatcttcct agagcatggc
     3001 tacgtagata agtagcatgg cgggttaatc attaactaca aggaacccct agtgatggag
     3061 ttggccactc cctctctgcg cgctcgctcg ctcactgagg ccgggcgacc aaaggtcgcc
     3121 cgacgcccgg gctttgcccg ggcggcctca gtgagcgagc gagcgcgcag ctggcgtaat
     3181 agcgaagagg cccgcaccga tcgcccttcc caacagttgc gcagcctgaa tggcgaatgg
     3241 gnnnnnnnnn nnnnnnnnnn nnnnnnnnnn nnnnnnnnnn nnnnnnnnnn nnnnnnnnnn
     3301 nnnnnnnnnn nnnnnnnnnn nnnnnnnnnn nnnnnnnnnn nnnnnnnnnn nnnnnnnnnn
     3361 nnnnncnnnn nnnnnnnnnn nnnnnnnnnn nnnnnnnnnn nnnnnnnnnn nnnnnnnnnn
     3421 nnnnnnnnnn nnnnnnnnnn nnnnnnnnnn nnnnnnnann nnnnnnnnnn nnnnnnnnnn
     3481 nnnnnnnnnn nnnnnnnnnn nnnnnnncct ttgacgttgg agtccacgtt ctttnnnnnn
     3541 nnnnnnnnnn nnnnnnnnnn nnnnnnnnnn naccctatct cggtctattc ttttgattta
     3601 taagggattt tgccgatttc ggcctattgg ttaaaaaatg agctgattta acaaaaattt
     3661 aacgcgaatt ttaacaaaat attaacgctt acaatttagg tggcactttt cggggaaatg
     3721 tgcgcggaac ccctatttgt ttatttttct aaatacattc aaatatgtat ccgctcatga
     3781 gacaataacc ctgataaatg cttcaataat attgaaaaag gaagagtatg agtattcaac
     3841 atttccgtgt cgcccttatt cccttttttg cggcattttg ccttcctgtt tttgctcacc
     3901 cagaaacgct ggtgaaagta aaagatgctg aagatcagtt gggtgcacga gtgggttaca
     3961 tcgaactgga tctcaacagc ggtaagatcc ttgagagttt tcgccccgaa gaacgttttc
     4021 caatgatgag cacttttaaa gttctgctat gtggcgcggt attatcccgt attgacgccg
     4081 ggcaagagca actcggtcgc cgcatacact attctcagaa tgacttggtt gagtactcac
     4141 cagtcacaga aaagcatctt acggatggca tgacagtaag agaattatgc agtgctgcca
     4201 taaccatgag tgataacact gcggccaact tacttctgac aacgatcgga ggaccgaagg
     4261 agctaaccgc ttttttgcac aacatggggg atcatgtaac tcgccttgat cgttgggaac
     4321 cggagctgaa tgaagccata ccaaacgacg agcgtgacac cacgatgcct gtagcaatgg
     4381 caacaacgtt gcgcaaacta ttaactggcg aactacttac tctagcttcc cggcaacaat
     4441 taatagactg gatggaggcg gataaagttg caggaccact tctgcgctcg gcccttccgg
     4501 ctggctggtt tattgctgat aaatctggag ccggtgagcg tgggtctcgc ggtatcattg
     4561 cagcactggg gccagatggt aagccctccc gtatcgtagt tatctacacg acggggagtc
     4621 aggcaactat ggatgaacga aatagacaga tcgctgagat aggtgcctca ctgattaagc
     4681 attggtaact gtcagaccaa gtttactcat atatacttta gattgattta aaacttcatt
     4741 tttaatttaa aaggatctag gtgaagatcc tttttgataa tctcatgacc aaaatccctt
     4801 aacgtgagtt ttcgttccac tgagcgtcag accccgtaga aaagatcaaa ggatcttctt
     4861 gagatccttt ttttctgcgc gtaatctgct gcttgcaaac aaaaaaacca ccgctaccag
     4921 cggtggtttg tttgccggat caagagctac caactctttt tccgaaggta actggcttca
     4981 gcagagcgca gataccaaat actgttcttc tagtgtagcc gtagttaggc caccacttca
     5041 agaactctgt agcaccgcct acatacctcg ctctgctaat cctgttacca gtggctgctg
     5101 ccagtggcga taagtcgtgt cttaccgggt tggactcaag acgatagtta ccggataagg
     5161 cgcagcggtc gggctgaacg gggggttcgt gcacacagcc cagcttggag cgaacgacct
     5221 acaccgaact gagataccta cagcgtgagc tatgagaaag cgccacgctt cccgaaggga
     5281 gaaaggcgga caggtatccg gtaagcggca gggtcggaac aggagagcgc acgagggagc
     5341 ttccaggggg aaacgcctgg tatctttata gtcctgtcgg gtttcgccac ctctgacttg
     5401 agcgtcgatt tttgtgatgc tcgtcagggg ggcggagcct atggaaaaac gccagcaacg
     5461 cggccttttt acggttcctg gccttttgct ggccttttgc tcacatgttc tttcctgcgt
     5521 tatcccctga ttctgtggat aaccgtatta ccgcctttga gtgagctgat accgctcgcc
     5581 gcagccgaac gaccgagcgc agcgagtcag tgagcgagga agcggaagag cgcccaatac
     5641 gcaaaccgcc tctccccgcg cgttggccga ttcattaatg cagc
//
