Features (pLannotate 1.2.2; 19 found; start..end, strand, type, name):
      1..133     -  repeat_region  AAV2 ITR (fragment): inverted terminal repeat of adeno-associated virus serotype 2 inverted
    215..662     +  promoter       hSyn promoter: human synapsin I promoter; confers neuron-specific expression (Kügler et al., 2003)
    766..786     +  CDS            capTEV™ (fragment): composite tag for in vivo biotinylation, TEV protease cleavage, and 6xHis tagging
    787..819     +  CDS            T7 tag (gene 10 leader): leader peptide from bacteriophage T7 gene 10 promotes efficient translation in E. coli
    823..846     +  CDS            Xpress™ tag: Xpress™ epitope tag, including an enterokinase recognition and cleavage site
    874..930     +  CDS            calmodulin-binding peptide: calmodulin-binding peptide from avian smooth muscle myosin light chain kinase
    936..1662    +  CDS            HyPerRed (fragment): red fluorescent genetically encoded indicator for H2O2 ()
   1669..2019    +  CDS            CALMA_ARBPU (fragment): Experimental evidence at protein level: Swiss-Prot protein existence level 1. Calmodulin mediates the control of a large number of enzymes, ion channels and other proteins by Ca(2+). Among the enzymes to be stimulated by the calmodulin-Ca(2+) complex are a number of protein kinases and phosphatases. From Arbacia punctulata (Punctuate sea urchin).
   2125..2713    +  misc_feature   WPRE: woodchuck hepatitis virus posttranscriptional regulatory element
   2714..2733    +  misc_feature   MCS (fragment): pBluescript multiple cloning site
   2762..2883    -  polyA_signal   SV40 poly(A) signal: SV40 polyadenylation signal
   2906..2974    -  CDS            large T antigen (fragment): large T antigen from SV40 (simian virus 40)
   3045..3178    +  repeat_region  AAV2 ITR: inverted terminal repeat of adeno-associated virus serotype 2 inverted
   3172..3228    -  CDS            lacI (fragment): lac repressor; lacI; The lac repressor binds to the lac operator to inhibit transcription in E. coli. This inhibition can be relieved by adding lactose or isopropyl-β-D-thiogalactopyranoside (IPTG).
   3411..3999    -  rep_origin     ori: high-copy-number ColE1/pMB1/pBR322/pUC origin of replication
   4170..5030    -  CDS            AmpR: β-lactamase; bla; confers resistance to ampicillin, carbenicillin, and related antibiotics
   5031..5135    -  promoter       AmpR promoter: bla
   5188..5616    -  rep_origin     f1 ori (sequence partly withheld): f1 bacteriophage origin of replication; arrow indicates direction of (+) strand synthesis
   5621..6       -  CDS            lacZα (fragment) (across the origin): LacZα fragment of β-galactosidase; lacZ fragment
>Addgene plasmid #100857 | pAAV.Syn.NES-jRGECO1b.WPRE.SV40 | addgene full sequence | sequence record 197165 | Addgene NGS Result
CAGCTGCGCGCTCGCTCGCTCACTGAGGCCGCCCGGGCAAAGCCCGGGCGTCGGGCGACCTTTGGTCGCC
CGGCCTCAGTGAGCGAGCGAGCGCGCAGAGAGGGAGTGGCCAACTCCATCACTAGGGGTTCCTTGTAGTT
AATGATTAACCCGCCATGCTACTTATCTACGTAGCCATGCTCTAGGAAGATCTCTGCAGAGGGCCCTGCG
TATGAGTGCAAGTGGGTTTTAGGACCAGGATGAGGCGGGGTGGGGGTGCCTACCTGACGACCGACCCCGA
CCCACTGGACAAGCACCCAACCCCCATTCCCCAAATTGCGCATCCCCTATCAGAGAGGGGGAGGGGAAAC
AGGATGCGGCGAGGCGCGTGCGCACTGCCAGCTTCAGCACCGCGGACAGTGCCTTCGCCCCCGCCTGGCG
GCGCGCGCCACCGCCGCCTCAGCACTGAAGGCGCGCTGACGTCACTCGCCGGTCCCCCGCAAACTCCCCT
TCCCGGCCACCTTGGTCGCGTCCGCGCCGCCGCCGGCCCAGCCGGACCGCACCACGCGAGGCGCGAGATA
GGGGGGCACGGGCGCGACCATCTGCGCTGCGGCGCCGGCGACTCAGCGCTGCCTCAGTCTGCGGTGGGCA
GCGGAGGAGTCGTGTCGTGCCTGAGAGCGCAGTCGAATTCAAGCTGCTAGCAAGGATCCACCCGCCACCA
TGCTGCAGAACGAGCTTGCTCTTAAGTTGGCTGGACTTGATATTAACAAGACTGGAGGAGGTTCTCATCA
TCATCATCATCATGGTATGGCTAGCATGACTGGTGGACAGCAAATGGGTCGGGATCTGTACGACGATGAC
GATAAGGATCTCGCAACAATGGTCGACTCATCACGTCGTAAGTGGAATAAGGCAGGTCACGCAGTCAGAG
CTATAGGTCGGCTGAGCTCACCCGTGGTTTCCGAGCGGATGTACCCCGAGGACGGCGCCCTTAAGAGCGA
GATCAAGAAGGGGCTGAGGCTGAAGGACGGCGGCCACTACGCCGCCGAGGTCAAGACTACCTACAAGGCC
AAGAAGCCCGTGCAGCTGCCCGGCGCCTACAAGGTGGACATCAAGTTGGACATCGTCTCCCACAACGAGG
ACTACACCATCGTGGAACAGTGCGAATGTGCCGAGGGCCGCCACTCCACCGGCGGCATGGACGAGCTGTA
CAAGGGAGGTACAGGCGGGAGTCTGGTGAGCAAGGGCGAGGAGGATAACATGGCCATCATCAAGGAGTTC
ATGCGCTTCAAGGTGCACATGGAGGGCTCCGTGAACGGCCACGAGTTCGAGATCGAGGGCGAGGGCGAGG
GCCGCCCCTACGAGGCCTTTCAGACCGCTAAGCTGAAGGTGACCAAGGGTGGCCCCCTGCCCTTCGCCTG
GGACATCCTGTCCCCTCAGTTCATGTACGGCTCCAAGGCCTACATTAAGCACCCAGCCGACATCCCCGAC
TACTTCAAGCTGTCCTTCCCCGAGGGCTTCAGGTGGGAGCGCGTGATGAACTTCGAGGACGGCGGCATTA
TTCACGTGAACCAGGACTCCTCCCTGCAGGACGGCGTATTCATCTACAAGGTGAAGCTGCGCGGCACCAA
CTTCCCTCCGGACGGCCCCGTAATGCAGAAGAAGACCATGGGCTGGGAGGCTACGCGTGACCAACTGACT
GAAGAGCAGATCGCAGAATTTAAAGAGGCTTTCTCCTGCTTTGACAAGGACGGGGATGGGACGATAACAA
CCAAGGAGCTTGGGACGGTGATGCGATCGCTGGGGCAGAACCCCACAGAAGCAGAGCTGCAGGACATGAT
CAATGAAGTAGATGCCGACGGTGACGGCACATTCGACTTCCCTGAGTTCCTGACGATGATGGCAAGAAAA
ATGAATGACACAGACAGTGAAGAGGAAATTCGCGAAGCGTTCCGCGTGTTTGATAAGGACGGCAATGGCT
ACATCGGCGCAGCAGAGCTTCGCCACGTGATGACAGACCTTGGAGAGAAGTTAACAGATGAGGAGGTTGA
TGAAATGATCAGGGTAGCAGACATCGATGGGGATGGTCAGGTAAACTACGAAGAGTTTGTACAAATGATG
ACAGCGAAGTGAAAGCTTATCGATAATCAACCTCTGGATTACAAAATTTGTGAAAGATTGACTGGTATTC
TTAACTATGTTGCTCCTTTTACGCTATGTGGATACGCTGCTTTAATGCCTTTGTATCATGCTATTGCTTC
CCGTATGGCTTTCATTTTCTCCTCCTTGTATAAATCCTGGTTGCTGTCTCTTTATGAGGAGTTGTGGCCC
GTTGTCAGGCAACGTGGCGTGGTGTGCACTGTGTTTGCTGACGCAACCCCCACTGGTTGGGGCATTGCCA
CCACCTGTCAGCTCCTTTCCGGGACTTTCGCTTTCCCCCTCCCTATTGCCACGGCGGAACTCATCGCCGC
CTGCCTTGCCCGCTGCTGGACAGGGGCTCGGCTGTTGGGCACTGACAATTCCGTGGTGTTGTCGGGGAAA
TCATCGTCCTTTCCTTGGCTGCTCGCCTGTGTTGCCACCTGGATTCTGCGCGGGACGTCCTTCTGCTACG
TCCCTTCGGCCCTCAATCCAGCGGACCTTCCTTCCCGCGGCCTGCTGCCGGCTCTGCGGCCTCTTCCGCG
TCTTCGCCTTCGCCCTCAGACGAGTCGGATCTCCCTTTGGGCCGCCTCCCCGCATCGATACCGTCGACCT
CGACCCGGGCGGCCGCTTCGAGCAGACATGATAAGATACATTGATGAGTTTGGACAAACCACAACTAGAA
TGCAGTGAAAAAAATGCTTTATTTGTGAAATTTGTGATGCTATTGCTTTATTTGTAACCATTATAAGCTG
CAATAAACAAGTTAACAACAACAATTGCATTCATTTTATGTTTCAGGTTCAGGGGGAGATGTGGGAGGTT
TTTTAAAGCAAGTAAAACCTCTACAAATGTGGTAAAATCGATAAGGATCTTCCTAGAGCATGGCTACGTA
GATAAGTAGCATGGCGGGTTAATCATTAACTACAAGGAACCCCTAGTGATGGAGTTGGCCACTCCCTCTC
TGCGCGCTCGCTCGCTCACTGAGGCCGGGCGACCAAAGGTCGCCCGACGCCCGGGCTTTGCCCGGGCGGC
CTCAGTGAGCGAGCGAGCGCGCAGCTGCATTAATGAATCGGCCAACGCGCGGGGAGAGGCGGTTTGCGTA
TTGGGCGCTCTTCCGCTTCCTCGCTCACTGACTCGCTGCGCTCGGTCGTTCGGCTGCGGCGAGCGGTATC
AGCTCACTCAAAGGCGGTAATACGGTTATCCACAGAATCAGGGGATAACGCAGGAAAGAACATGTGAGCA
AAAGGCCAGCAAAAGGCCAGGAACCGTAAAAAGGCCGCGTTGCTGGCGTTTTTCCATAGGCTCCGCCCCC
CTGACGAGCATCACAAAAATCGACGCTCAAGTCAGAGGTGGCGAAACCCGACAGGACTATAAAGATACCA
GGCGTTTCCCCCTGGAAGCTCCCTCGTGCGCTCTCCTGTTCCGACCCTGCCGCTTACCGGATACCTGTCC
GCCTTTCTCCCTTCGGGAAGCGTGGCGCTTTCTCATAGCTCACGCTGTAGGTATCTCAGTTCGGTGTAGG
TCGTTCGCTCCAAGCTGGGCTGTGTGCACGAACCCCCCGTTCAGCCCGACCGCTGCGCCTTATCCGGTAA
CTATCGTCTTGAGTCCAACCCGGTAAGACACGACTTATCGCCACTGGCAGCAGCCACTGGTAACAGGATT
AGCAGAGCGAGGTATGTAGGCGGTGCTACAGAGTTCTTGAAGTGGTGGCCTAACTACGGCTACACTAGAA
GAACAGTATTTGGTATCTGCGCTCTGCTGAAGCCAGTTACCTTCGGAAAAAGAGTTGGTAGCTCTTGATC
CGGCAAACAAACCACCGCTGGTAGCGGTGGTTTTTTTGTTTGCAAGCAGCAGATTACGCGCAGAAAAAAA
GGATCTCAAGAAGATCCTTTGATCTTTTCTACGGGGTCTGACGCTCAGTGGAACGAAAACTCACGTTAAG
GGATTTTGGTCATGAGATTATCAAAAAGGATCTTCACCTAGATCCTTTTAAATTAAAAATGAAGTTTTAA
ATCAATCTAAAGTATATATGAGTAAACTTGGTCTGACAGTTACCAATGCTTAATCAGTGAGGCACCTATC
TCAGCGATCTGTCTATTTCGTTCATCCATAGTTGCCTGACTCCCCGTCGTGTAGATAACTACGATACGGG
AGGGCTTACCATCTGGCCCCAGTGCTGCAATGATACCGCGAGACCCACGCTCACCGGCTCCAGATTTATC
AGCAATAAACCAGCCAGCCGGAAGGGCCGAGCGCAGAAGTGGTCCTGCAACTTTATCCGCCTCCATCCAG
TCTATTAATTGTTGCCGGGAAGCTAGAGTAAGTAGTTCGCCAGTTAATAGTTTGCGCAACGTTGTTGCCA
TTGCTACAGGCATCGTGGTGTCACGCTCGTCGTTTGGTATGGCTTCATTCAGCTCCGGTTCCCAACGATC
AAGGCGAGTTACATGATCCCCCATGTTGTGCAAAAAAGCGGTTAGCTCCTTCGGTCCTCCGATCGTTGTC
AGAAGTAAGTTGGCCGCAGTGTTATCACTCATGGTTATGGCAGCACTGCATAATTCTCTTACTGTCATGC
CATCCGTAAGATGCTTTTCTGTGACTGGTGAGTACTCAACCAAGTCATTCTGAGAATAGTGTATGCGGCG
ACCGAGTTGCTCTTGCCCGGCGTCAATACGGGATAATACCGCGCCACATAGCAGAACTTTAAAAGTGCTC
ATCATTGGAAAACGTTCTTCGGGGCGAAAACTCTCAAGGATCTTACCGCTGTTGAGATCCAGTTCGATGT
AACCCACTCGTGCACCCAACTGATCTTCAGCATCTTTTACTTTCACCAGCGTTTCTGGGTGAGCAAAAAC
AGGAAGGCAAAATGCCGCAAAAAAGGGAATAAGGGCGACACGGAAATGTTGAATACTCATACTCTTCCTT
TTTCAATATTATTGAAGCATTTATCAGGGTTATTGTCTCATGAGCGGATACATATTTGAATGTATTTAGA
AAAATAAACAAATAGGGGTTCCGCGCACATTTCCCCGAAAAGTGCCACCTAAATTGTAAGCGTTAATATT
TTGTTAAAATTCGCGTTAAATTTTTGTTAAATCAGCTCATTTTTTAACCAATAGGCCGAAATCGGCAAAA
TCCCTTATAAATCAAAAGAATAGACCGAGATAGGGT
[37 nt withheld, positions 5287-5323]
AAAGAACGTGGACTCCAACGTCAAAGG
[49 nt withheld, positions 5351-5399]
T
[91 nt withheld, positions 5401-5491]
G
[124 nt withheld, positions 5493-5616]
CCCATTCGCCATTCAGGCTGCGCAACTGTTGGGAAGGGCGATCGGTGCGGGCCTCTTCGCTATTACGC
